# Supplementary material for: Yunnan field mouse Apodemus ilex O. Thomas, 1922 (Rodentia, Muridae); a new species and genus for the Vietnamese fauna, first recorded from Son La Province
Source: Biodivers Data J. 2026 Jan 13;14:e179239. doi: 10.3897/BDJ.14.e179239 (PMC12820569; doi:10.3897/BDJ.14.e179239)
Supplement: Supplementary material 1 — Cyt b gene [file bdj-14-e179239-s001.gb]

LOCUS       OR223194                1110 bp    DNA     linear   ROD 20-SEP-2023
DEFINITION  Apodemus ilex isolate NuJiang-56 cytochrome b gene, partial cds;
            mitochondrial.
TITLE       Apodemus ilex isolate NuJiang-56
ACCESSION   OR223194
SOURCE      mitochondrion Apodemus ilex
  ORGANISM  Apodemus ilex
            Eukaryota; Metazoa; Chordata; Craniata; Vertebrata; Euteleostomi;
            Mammalia; Eutheria; Euarchontoglires; Glires; Rodentia; Myomorpha;
            Muroidea; Muridae; Murinae; Apodemus.
REFERENCE   1  (bases 1 to 1110)
  AUTHORS   Zhang,Y. and Xu,F.
  TITLE     Direct Submission
  JOURNAL   Submitted (27-JUN-2023) School of Public Health, Dali University,
            22 Hehua Road, Xiaguan Town, Dali, Yunnan 671000, China
COMMENT     ##Assembly-Data-START##
            Sequencing Technology :: Sanger dideoxy sequencing
            ##Assembly-Data-END##
FEATURES             Location/Qualifiers
     source          1..1110
                     /organism="Apodemus ilex"
                     /organelle="mitochondrion"
                     /mol_type="genomic DNA"
                     /isolate="NuJiang-56"
                     /db_xref="taxon:256595"
                     /tissue_type="liver"
                     /geo_loc_name="China"
                     /collection_date="01-Aug-2022"
     CDS             <1..>1110
                     /note="cytb"
                     /codon_start=1
                     /transl_table=2
                     /product="cytochrome b"
                     /protein_id="WNA12552.1"
                     /translation="HPLIKIVNHSFIDLPTPSNISSWWNFGSLLGICLIVQIITGLFL
                     AMHYTSDTMTAFSSVTHICRDVNYGWLIRYMHANGASMFFICLFLHVGRGMYYGSYTF
                     METWNTGVILLFAVMATAFMGYVLPWGQMSFWGATVITNLLSAIPYIGTTLVEWIWGG
                     FSVDKATLTRFFAFHFILPFIIAALVIVHLLFLHETGSNNPTGLNSDADKIPFHPYYT
                     IKDILGIFMMITFLMTLVLFFPDLLGDPDNYMPANPLNTPPHIKPEWYFLFAYAILRS
                     IPNKLGGVLALILSILILALLPFLHTSKQRSLMFRPITQTLYWILVANLLILTWIGGQ
                     PVEHPFVIIGQLASVSYFSIILILMPVSGIIEDKML"
ORIGIN

        1 NNNNNNNNNN NNNNNNNNNN NCATCCACTC ATTAAAATTG TTAACCACTC ATTCATTGAC
       61 CTTCCTACCC CATCTAACAT TTCGTCTTGA TGAAATTTTG GCTCTCTACT AGGTATCTGT
      121 TTAATTGTAC AAATCATTAC AGGTCTATTT CTAGCTATAC ACTATACATC AGATACAATA
      181 ACAGCATTCT CATCAGTCAC ACATATTTGC CGAGACGTAA ACTACGGATG ATTAATCCGA
      241 TATATACACG CAAACGGAGC CTCAATATTC TTTATCTGCC TATTCCTTCA TGTAGGACGA
      301 GGGATATACT ATGGATCCTA TACATTCATA GAAACATGAA ACACTGGAGT AATCTTACTA
      361 TTTGCTGTTA TAGCCACAGC ATTTATAGGC TACGTCCTTC CATGAGGACA AATATCATTC
      421 TGAGGTGCAA CCGTAATCAC AAACCTCCTA TCAGCCATCC CATATATCGG AACTACCCTA
      481 GTAGAATGAA TCTGAGGGGG ATTCTCAGTA GACAAAGCTA CTTTAACACG TTTTTTCGCC
      541 TTCCACTTTA TCCTACCATT CATCATCGCA GCTCTAGTAA TTGTTCATCT ACTATTCTTA
      601 CATGAAACTG GATCAAACAA CCCAACAGGC CTAAACTCAG ACGCTGATAA AATTCCATTC
      661 CATCCATACT ACACAATCAA AGATATCCTA GGAATCTTTA TAATAATTAC ATTCTTGATA
      721 ACCCTAGTAC TATTTTTCCC AGACCTACTA GGAGACCCAG ATAACTATAT ACCAGCTAAC
      781 CCACTTAACA CCCCACCACA CATCAAACCA GAATGATATT TTCTATTTGC TTACGCAATT
      841 CTACGATCAA TTCCAAATAA ACTAGGAGGA GTCCTAGCCC TAATCCTATC AATCCTAATC
      901 CTAGCTCTTC TACCATTCCT ACACACTTCA AAACAACGAA GTCTAATATT TCGCCCTATT
      961 ACACAAACAC TTTACTGAAT TCTAGTAGCT AACCTTCTTA TTCTCACTTG AATTGGAGGA
     1021 CAACCAGTTG AACACCCATT TGTGATCATC GGACAACTAG CCTCCGTCAG CTATTTCTCT
     1081 ATTATCCTAA TTCTAATACC AGTATCAGGA ATTATTGAAG ACAAAATACT ANNNNNNNNN
//
LOCUS       OR223193                1116 bp    DNA     linear   ROD 20-SEP-2023
DEFINITION  Apodemus ilex isolate NuJiang-55 cytochrome b gene, partial cds;
            mitochondrial.
TITLE       Apodemus ilex isolate NuJiang-55
ACCESSION   OR223193
SOURCE      mitochondrion Apodemus ilex
  ORGANISM  Apodemus ilex
            Eukaryota; Metazoa; Chordata; Craniata; Vertebrata; Euteleostomi;
            Mammalia; Eutheria; Euarchontoglires; Glires; Rodentia; Myomorpha;
            Muroidea; Muridae; Murinae; Apodemus.
REFERENCE   1  (bases 1 to 1116)
  AUTHORS   Zhang,Y. and Xu,F.
  TITLE     Direct Submission
  JOURNAL   Submitted (27-JUN-2023) School of Public Health, Dali University,
            22 Hehua Road, Xiaguan Town, Dali, Yunnan 671000, China
COMMENT     ##Assembly-Data-START##
            Sequencing Technology :: Sanger dideoxy sequencing
            ##Assembly-Data-END##
FEATURES             Location/Qualifiers
     source          1..1116
                     /organism="Apodemus ilex"
                     /organelle="mitochondrion"
                     /mol_type="genomic DNA"
                     /isolate="NuJiang-55"
                     /db_xref="taxon:256595"
                     /tissue_type="liver"
                     /geo_loc_name="China"
                     /collection_date="01-Aug-2022"
     CDS             <1..>1116
                     /note="cytb"
                     /codon_start=1
                     /transl_table=2
                     /product="cytochrome b"
                     /protein_id="WNA12551.1"
                     /translation="HPLIKIVNHSFIDLPTPSNISSWWNFGSLLGICLIVQIITGLFL
                     AMHYTSDTMTAFSSVTHICRDVNYGWLIRYMHANGASMFFICLFLHVGRGMYYGSYTF
                     METWNIGVILLFAVMATAFMGYVLPWGQMSFWGATVITNLLSAIPYIGTTLVEWIWGG
                     FSVDKATLTRFFAFHFILPFIIAALVIVHLLFLHETGSNNPTGLNSDADKIPFHPYYT
                     IKDILGIFMMITFLMTLVLFFPDLLGDPDNYMPANPLNTPPHIKPEWYFLFAYAILRS
                     IPNKLGGVLALILSILILALLPFLHTSKQRSLMFRPITQTLYWILVANLLILTWIGGQ
                     PVEHPFVIIGQLASVSYFSIILVLMPVSGIIEDKMLKW"
ORIGIN

        1 NNNNNNNNNN NNNNNNNNNN NCATCCACTC ATTAAAATTG TTAACCACTC ATTCATTGAC
       61 CTTCCTACCC CATCTAACAT TTCGTCTTGA TGAAATTTTG GCTCTCTACT AGGTATCTGT
      121 TTAATTGTAC AAATCATTAC AGGTCTATTT CTAGCTATAC ACTATACATC AGATACAATA
      181 ACAGCATTCT CATCAGTCAC ACATATTTGC CGAGACGTAA ACTACGGATG ATTAATCCGA
      241 TATATACACG CAAACGGAGC CTCAATATTC TTTATCTGCC TATTCCTTCA TGTAGGACGA
      301 GGGATATACT ATGGATCCTA TACATTCATA GAAACATGAA ACATTGGAGT AATCTTACTA
      361 TTTGCTGTTA TAGCCACAGC ATTTATAGGC TACGTCCTTC CATGAGGACA AATATCATTC
      421 TGAGGCGCAA CCGTAATCAC AAACCTCCTA TCAGCCATCC CATATATCGG AACTACCCTA
      481 GTAGAATGAA TCTGAGGGGG ATTCTCAGTA GACAAAGCTA CTTTAACACG TTTTTTCGCC
      541 TTCCACTTTA TCCTACCATT TATCATCGCA GCTCTAGTAA TTGTTCATCT ACTATTCTTA
      601 CATGAAACTG GATCAAACAA CCCAACAGGC CTAAACTCAG ACGCTGATAA AATTCCATTC
      661 CATCCATACT ACACAATCAA AGATATCCTA GGAATCTTTA TAATAATTAC ATTCTTGATA
      721 ACCCTAGTAC TATTTTTCCC AGACCTACTA GGAGACCCAG ATAACTATAT ACCAGCTAAC
      781 CCACTTAACA CCCCACCACA CATCAAACCA GAATGATATT TTCTATTTGC TTACGCAATT
      841 CTACGATCAA TTCCAAATAA ACTAGGAGGA GTCCTAGCCC TAATCCTATC AATCCTAATC
      901 CTAGCTCTTC TACCATTCCT ACACACTTCA AAACAACGAA GTCTAATATT TCGCCCTATT
      961 ACACAAACAC TTTACTGAAT TCTAGTAGCT AACCTTCTTA TTCTCACTTG AATTGGAGGA
     1021 CAACCAGTTG AACACCCATT TGTGATCATC GGACAACTAG CCTCCGTCAG CTATTTCTCT
     1081 ATTATCCTAG TTCTAATACC AGTATCAGGA ATTATTGAAG ACAAAATACT AAAATGANNN
//
LOCUS       OR223192                1116 bp    DNA     linear   ROD 20-SEP-2023
DEFINITION  Apodemus ilex isolate NuJiang-53 cytochrome b gene, partial cds;
            mitochondrial.
TITLE       Apodemus ilex isolate NuJiang-53
ACCESSION   OR223192
SOURCE      mitochondrion Apodemus ilex
  ORGANISM  Apodemus ilex
            Eukaryota; Metazoa; Chordata; Craniata; Vertebrata; Euteleostomi;
            Mammalia; Eutheria; Euarchontoglires; Glires; Rodentia; Myomorpha;
            Muroidea; Muridae; Murinae; Apodemus.
REFERENCE   1  (bases 1 to 1116)
  AUTHORS   Zhang,Y. and Xu,F.
  TITLE     Direct Submission
  JOURNAL   Submitted (27-JUN-2023) School of Public Health, Dali University,
            22 Hehua Road, Xiaguan Town, Dali, Yunnan 671000, China
COMMENT     ##Assembly-Data-START##
            Sequencing Technology :: Sanger dideoxy sequencing
            ##Assembly-Data-END##
FEATURES             Location/Qualifiers
     source          1..1116
                     /organism="Apodemus ilex"
                     /organelle="mitochondrion"
                     /mol_type="genomic DNA"
                     /isolate="NuJiang-53"
                     /db_xref="taxon:256595"
                     /tissue_type="liver"
                     /geo_loc_name="China"
                     /collection_date="01-Aug-2022"
     CDS             <1..>1116
                     /note="cytb"
                     /codon_start=1
                     /transl_table=2
                     /product="cytochrome b"
                     /protein_id="WNA12550.1"
                     /translation="HPLIKIVNHSFIDLPTPSNISSWWNFGSLLGICLIVQIITGLFL
                     AMHYTSDTMTAFSSVTHICRDVNYGWLIRYMHANGASMFFICLFLHVGRGMYYGSYTF
                     METWNIGVILLFAVMATAFMGYVLPWGQMSFWGATVITNLLSAIPYIGTTLVEWIWGG
                     FSVDKATLTRFFAFHFILPFIIAALVIVHLLFLHETGSNNPTGLNSDADKIPFHPYYT
                     IKDILGIFMMITFLMTLVLFFPDLLGDPDNYMPANPLNTPPHIKPEWYFLFAYAILRS
                     IPNKLGGVLALILSILILALLPFLHTSKQRSLMFRPITQTLYWILVANLLILTWIGGQ
                     PVEHPFVIIGQLASVSYFSIILILMPVSGIIEDKMLKW"
ORIGIN

        1 NNNNNNNNNN NNNNNNNNNN NCATCCACTC ATTAAAATTG TTAACCACTC ATTCATTGAC
       61 CTTCCTACCC CATCTAACAT TTCGTCTTGA TGAAATTTTG GCTCTCTACT AGGTATCTGT
      121 TTAATTGTAC AAATCATTAC AGGTCTATTT CTAGCTATAC ACTATACATC AGATACAATA
      181 ACAGCATTCT CATCAGTCAC ACATATTTGC CGAGACGTAA ACTACGGATG ATTAATCCGA
      241 TATATACACG CAAACGGAGC CTCAATATTC TTTATCTGCC TATTCCTTCA TGTAGGACGA
      301 GGGATATACT ATGGATCCTA TACATTCATA GAAACATGAA ACATTGGAGT AATCTTACTA
      361 TTTGCTGTTA TAGCCACAGC ATTTATAGGC TACGTCCTTC CATGAGGACA AATATCATTC
      421 TGGGGTGCAA CCGTAATCAC AAACCTCCTA TCAGCCATCC CATATATCGG AACTACCCTA
      481 GTAGAATGAA TCTGAGGGGG ATTCTCAGTA GACAAAGCTA CTTTAACACG TTTTTTCGCC
      541 TTCCACTTTA TCCTACCATT CATCATCGCA GCTCTAGTAA TTGTTCATCT ACTATTCTTA
      601 CATGAAACTG GATCAAACAA CCCAACAGGC CTAAACTCAG ACGCTGATAA AATTCCATTC
      661 CATCCATACT ACACAATCAA AGATATCCTA GGAATCTTTA TAATAATTAC ATTCTTGATA
      721 ACCCTAGTAC TATTTTTCCC AGACCTACTA GGAGACCCAG ATAACTATAT ACCAGCTAAC
      781 CCACTTAACA CCCCACCACA CATCAAACCA GAATGATATT TTCTATTTGC TTACGCAATT
      841 CTACGATCAA TTCCAAATAA ACTAGGAGGA GTCCTAGCCC TAATCCTATC AATCCTAATC
      901 CTAGCTCTTC TACCATTCCT ACACACTTCA AAACAACGAA GTCTAATATT TCGCCCTATT
      961 ACACAAACAC TTTACTGAAT TCTAGTAGCT AACCTTCTTA TTCTCACTTG AATTGGAGGA
     1021 CAACCAGTTG AACACCCATT TGTGATCATC GGACAACTAG CCTCCGTCAG CTATTTCTCT
     1081 ATTATCCTAA TTCTAATACC AGTATCAGGA ATTATTGAAG ACAAAATACT AAAATGANNN
//
LOCUS       OR223190                1110 bp    DNA     linear   ROD 20-SEP-2023
DEFINITION  Apodemus ilex isolate NuJiang-33 cytochrome b gene, partial cds;
            mitochondrial.
TITLE       Apodemus ilex isolate NuJiang-33
ACCESSION   OR223190
SOURCE      mitochondrion Apodemus ilex
  ORGANISM  Apodemus ilex
            Eukaryota; Metazoa; Chordata; Craniata; Vertebrata; Euteleostomi;
            Mammalia; Eutheria; Euarchontoglires; Glires; Rodentia; Myomorpha;
            Muroidea; Muridae; Murinae; Apodemus.
REFERENCE   1  (bases 1 to 1110)
  AUTHORS   Zhang,Y. and Xu,F.
  TITLE     Direct Submission
  JOURNAL   Submitted (27-JUN-2023) School of Public Health, Dali University,
            22 Hehua Road, Xiaguan Town, Dali, Yunnan 671000, China
COMMENT     ##Assembly-Data-START##
            Sequencing Technology :: Sanger dideoxy sequencing
            ##Assembly-Data-END##
FEATURES             Location/Qualifiers
     source          1..1110
                     /organism="Apodemus ilex"
                     /organelle="mitochondrion"
                     /mol_type="genomic DNA"
                     /isolate="NuJiang-33"
                     /db_xref="taxon:256595"
                     /tissue_type="liver"
                     /geo_loc_name="China"
                     /collection_date="01-Aug-2022"
     CDS             <1..>1110
                     /note="cytb"
                     /codon_start=1
                     /transl_table=2
                     /product="cytochrome b"
                     /protein_id="WNA12548.1"
                     /translation="HPLIKIVNHSFIDLPTPSNISSWWNFGSLLGICLIVQIITGLFL
                     AMHYTSDTMTAFSSVTHICRDVNYGWLIRYMHANGASMFFICLFLHVGRGMYYGSYTF
                     METWNIGVILLFAVMATAFMGYVLPWGQMSFWGATVITNLLSAIPYIGTTLVEWIWGG
                     FSVDKATLTRFFAFHFILPFIIAALVIVHLLFLHETGSNNPTGLNSDADKIPFHPYYT
                     IKDILGIFMMIMFLMTLVLFFPDLLGDPDNYMPANPLNTPPHIKPEWYFLFAYAILRS
                     IPNKLGGVLALILSILILALLPFLHTSKQRSLMFRPITQTLYWILVANLLILTWIGGQ
                     PVEHPFVIIGQLASISYFSIILILMPVSGIIEDKML"
ORIGIN

        1 NNNNNNNNNN NNNNNNNNNN NCATCCACTC ATTAAAATTG TTAACCACTC ATTCATTGAC
       61 CTTCCTACCC CATCTAACAT TTCGTCTTGA TGAAATTTTG GCTCTCTACT AGGTATCTGT
      121 TTAATTGTAC AAATCATTAC AGGTCTATTT CTAGCTATAC ACTATACATC AGATACAATA
      181 ACAGCATTCT CATCAGTCAC ACATATTTGC CGAGACGTAA ACTACGGATG ATTAATCCGA
      241 TATATACACG CAAACGGAGC CTCAATATTC TTTATCTGCC TATTCCTTCA TGTAGGACGA
      301 GGGATATACT ATGGATCCTA TACATTCATA GAAACATGAA ACATTGGAGT AATCTTACTA
      361 TTCGCTGTTA TAGCCACAGC ATTTATAGGC TACGTCCTTC CATGAGGACA AATATCATTC
      421 TGAGGTGCAA CCGTAATCAC AAACCTCCTA TCAGCCATCC CATATATCGG AACTACCCTA
      481 GTAGAATGAA TCTGAGGGGG ATTCTCAGTA GACAAAGCTA CTTTAACACG TTTTTTCGCC
      541 TTCCACTTTA TCTTACCATT CATCATCGCA GCTCTAGTAA TTGTTCATCT ACTATTCTTA
      601 CATGAAACTG GATCAAACAA CCCAACAGGC CTAAATTCAG ACGCTGATAA AATTCCATTC
      661 CATCCATACT ACACAATCAA AGATATCCTA GGAATCTTTA TAATAATCAT ATTCTTAATA
      721 ACCCTAGTAC TATTTTTCCC AGACCTACTA GGAGACCCAG ATAACTATAT ACCAGCTAAC
      781 CCACTTAACA CCCCACCACA TATCAAACCA GAATGATATT TTCTATTTGC TTACGCAATT
      841 CTACGATCAA TTCCAAATAA ACTAGGAGGA GTCCTAGCCC TAATCCTATC AATCCTCATC
      901 CTAGCTCTTC TACCATTCCT ACACACTTCA AAACAACGAA GCCTAATATT TCGCCCTATT
      961 ACACAAACAC TTTACTGAAT CCTAGTAGCT AACCTTCTTA TTCTCACTTG AATTGGAGGA
     1021 CAACCAGTTG AACACCCATT TGTGATCATC GGACAACTAG CCTCCATCAG CTATTTCTCT
     1081 ATTATCCTAA TTCTAATACC AGTATCAGGA ATTATTGAAG ACAAAATACT ANNNNNNNNN
//
LOCUS       OR223189                1116 bp    DNA     linear   ROD 20-SEP-2023
DEFINITION  Apodemus ilex isolate NuJiang-21 cytochrome b gene, partial cds;
            mitochondrial.
TITLE       Apodemus ilex isolate NuJiang-21
ACCESSION   OR223189
SOURCE      mitochondrion Apodemus ilex
  ORGANISM  Apodemus ilex
            Eukaryota; Metazoa; Chordata; Craniata; Vertebrata; Euteleostomi;
            Mammalia; Eutheria; Euarchontoglires; Glires; Rodentia; Myomorpha;
            Muroidea; Muridae; Murinae; Apodemus.
REFERENCE   1  (bases 1 to 1116)
  AUTHORS   Zhang,Y. and Xu,F.
  TITLE     Direct Submission
  JOURNAL   Submitted (27-JUN-2023) School of Public Health, Dali University,
            22 Hehua Road, Xiaguan Town, Dali, Yunnan 671000, China
COMMENT     ##Assembly-Data-START##
            Sequencing Technology :: Sanger dideoxy sequencing
            ##Assembly-Data-END##
FEATURES             Location/Qualifiers
     source          1..1116
                     /organism="Apodemus ilex"
                     /organelle="mitochondrion"
                     /mol_type="genomic DNA"
                     /isolate="NuJiang-21"
                     /db_xref="taxon:256595"
                     /tissue_type="liver"
                     /geo_loc_name="China"
                     /collection_date="01-Aug-2022"
     CDS             <1..>1116
                     /note="cytb"
                     /codon_start=1
                     /transl_table=2
                     /product="cytochrome b"
                     /protein_id="WNA12547.1"
                     /translation="HPLIKIVNHSFIDLPTPSNISSWWNFGSLLGICLIVQIITGLFL
                     AMHYTSDTMTAFSSVTHICRDVNYGWLIRYMHANGASMFFICLFLHVGRGMYYGSYTF
                     METWNIGVILLFAVMATAFMGYVLPWGQMSFWGATVITNLLSAIPYIGTTLVEWIWGG
                     FSVDKATLTRFFAFHFILPFIIAALVIVHLLFLHETGSNNPTGLNSDADKIPFHPYYT
                     IKDILGIFMMITFLMTLVLFFPDLLGDPDNYMPANPLNTPPHIKPEWYFLFAYAILRS
                     IPNKLGGVLALILSILILALLPFLHTSKQRSLMFRPITQTLYWILVANLLILTWIGGQ
                     PVEHPFVIIGQLASVSYFSIILILMPVSGIIEDKMLKW"
ORIGIN

        1 NNNNNNNNNN NNNNNNNNNN NCATCCACTC ATTAAAATTG TTAACCACTC ATTCATTGAC
       61 CTTCCTACCC CATCTAACAT TTCGTCTTGA TGAAATTTTG GCTCTCTACT AGGTATCTGT
      121 TTAATTGTAC AAATCATTAC AGGTCTATTT CTAGCTATAC ACTATACATC AGATACAATA
      181 ACAGCATTCT CATCAGTCAC ACATATTTGC CGAGACGTAA ACTACGGATG ATTAATCCGA
      241 TATATACACG CAAACGGAGC CTCAATATTC TTTATCTGCC TATTCCTTCA TGTAGGACGA
      301 GGGATATACT ATGGATCCTA TACATTCATA GAAACATGAA ACATTGGAGT AATCTTACTA
      361 TTTGCTGTTA TAGCCACAGC ATTTATAGGC TACGTCCTTC CATGAGGACA AATATCATTC
      421 TGAGGTGCAA CCGTAATCAC AAACCTCCTA TCAGCCATCC CATATATCGG AACTACCCTA
      481 GTAGAATGAA TCTGAGGGGG ATTCTCAGTA GACAAAGCTA CTTTAACACG TTTTTTCGCC
      541 TTCCACTTTA TCCTACCATT CATCATCGCG GCTCTAGTAA TTGTTCATCT ACTATTCTTA
      601 CATGAAACTG GATCAAACAA CCCAACAGGC CTAAACTCAG ACGCTGATAA AATTCCATTC
      661 CATCCATACT ACACAATCAA AGATATCCTA GGAATCTTTA TAATAATTAC ATTCTTGATA
      721 ACCCTAGTAC TATTTTTCCC AGACCTACTA GGAGACCCAG ATAACTATAT ACCAGCTAAC
      781 CCACTTAACA CCCCACCACA TATCAAACCA GAATGATACT TTCTATTTGC TTACGCAATT
      841 CTACGATCAA TTCCAAATAA ACTAGGAGGA GTCCTAGCCC TAATCCTATC AATCCTAATC
      901 CTAGCTCTTC TACCATTCCT ACACACTTCA AAACAACGAA GTCTAATATT TCGCCCTATT
      961 ACACAAACAC TTTACTGAAT TCTAGTAGCT AACCTTCTTA TTCTCACTTG AATTGGAGGA
     1021 CAACCAGTTG AACACCCATT TGTGATCATC GGACAACTAG CCTCCGTCAG CTATTTCTCT
     1081 ATTATCCTAA TTCTAATACC AGTATCAGGA ATTATTGAAG ACAAAATACT AAAATGANNN
//
LOCUS       OR223188                1113 bp    DNA     linear   ROD 20-SEP-2023
DEFINITION  Apodemus ilex isolate NuJiang-16 cytochrome b gene, partial cds;
            mitochondrial.
TITLE       Apodemus ilex isolate NuJiang-16
ACCESSION   OR223188
SOURCE      mitochondrion Apodemus ilex
  ORGANISM  Apodemus ilex
            Eukaryota; Metazoa; Chordata; Craniata; Vertebrata; Euteleostomi;
            Mammalia; Eutheria; Euarchontoglires; Glires; Rodentia; Myomorpha;
            Muroidea; Muridae; Murinae; Apodemus.
REFERENCE   1  (bases 1 to 1113)
  AUTHORS   Zhang,Y. and Xu,F.
  TITLE     Direct Submission
  JOURNAL   Submitted (27-JUN-2023) School of Public Health, Dali University,
            22 Hehua Road, Xiaguan Town, Dali, Yunnan 671000, China
COMMENT     ##Assembly-Data-START##
            Sequencing Technology :: Sanger dideoxy sequencing
            ##Assembly-Data-END##
FEATURES             Location/Qualifiers
     source          1..1113
                     /organism="Apodemus ilex"
                     /organelle="mitochondrion"
                     /mol_type="genomic DNA"
                     /isolate="NuJiang-16"
                     /db_xref="taxon:256595"
                     /tissue_type="liver"
                     /geo_loc_name="China"
                     /collection_date="01-Aug-2022"
     CDS             <1..>1113
                     /note="cytb"
                     /codon_start=1
                     /transl_table=2
                     /product="cytochrome b"
                     /protein_id="WNA12546.1"
                     /translation="HPLIKIVNHSFIDLPAPSNISSWWNFGSLLGICLIVQIITGLFL
                     AMHYTSDTMTAFSSVTHICRDVNYGWLIRYMHANGASMFFICLFLHVGRGMYYGSYTF
                     METWNIGVILLFAVMATAFMGYVLPWGQMSFWGATVITNLLSAIPYIGTTLVEWIWGG
                     FSVDKATLTRFFAFHFILPFIIAALVIVHLLFLHETGSNNPTGLNSDADKIPFHPYYT
                     IKDILGIFIMIMFLMTLVLFFPDLLGDPDNYMPANPLNTPPHIKPEWYFLFAYAILRS
                     IPNKLGGVLALILSILILALLPFLHTSKQRSLMFRPITQTLYWILVANLLILTWIGGQ
                     PVEHPFVIIGQLASISYFSIILILMPVSGIIEDKMLK"
ORIGIN

        1 NNNNNNNNNN NNNNNNNNNN NCATCCACTC ATTAAAATTG TTAACCACTC ATTCATTGAC
       61 CTTCCTGCCC CATCTAACAT TTCGTCTTGA TGAAATTTTG GCTCTCTACT AGGTATCTGT
      121 TTAATTGTAC AAATCATTAC AGGTCTATTT CTAGCTATAC ACTATACATC AGATACAATA
      181 ACAGCATTCT CATCAGTCAC ACATATTTGC CGAGACGTAA ACTACGGATG ATTAATCCGA
      241 TATATACACG CAAACGGAGC CTCAATATTC TTTATCTGCC TATTCCTTCA TGTAGGACGA
      301 GGGATATACT ATGGATCCTA TACATTCATA GAAACATGAA ACATTGGAGT AATCTTACTA
      361 TTTGCTGTTA TAGCCACAGC ATTTATAGGC TACGTCCTTC CATGAGGACA AATATCATTC
      421 TGAGGTGCAA CCGTAATCAC AAACCTCCTA TCAGCCATCC CATATATCGG AACTACCCTA
      481 GTAGAATGAA TCTGAGGGGG ATTCTCAGTA GACAAAGCTA CTTTAACACG CTTTTTCGCC
      541 TTCCACTTTA TCTTACCATT CATCATCGCA GCTCTAGTAA TTGTTCATCT ACTATTCTTA
      601 CATGAAACTG GATCAAACAA CCCAACAGGC CTAAATTCAG ACGCTGATAA AATTCCATTC
      661 CATCCATACT ACACAATCAA AGATATCCTA GGAATCTTTA TTATAATCAT ATTCTTAATA
      721 ACCCTAGTAC TATTTTTCCC AGACCTACTA GGAGACCCAG ATAACTATAT ACCAGCTAAC
      781 CCACTTAACA CCCCACCACA TATCAAACCA GAATGATATT TTCTATTTGC TTACGCAATT
      841 CTACGATCAA TTCCAAATAA ACTAGGAGGA GTCCTAGCCC TAATCCTATC AATCCTAATC
      901 CTAGCTCTTC TACCATTCCT ACACACTTCA AAACAACGAA GTCTAATATT TCGCCCTATT
      961 ACACAAACAC TTTACTGAAT TCTAGTAGCT AACCTTCTTA TTCTCACTTG AATTGGAGGA
     1021 CAACCAGTTG AACACCCATT TGTGATCATC GGACAACTAG CCTCCATCAG CTATTTCTCT
     1081 ATTATCCTAA TTCTAATACC AGTATCAGGA ATTATTGAAG ACAAAATACT AAAANNNNNN
//
LOCUS       MW682808                 981 bp    DNA     linear   ROD 04-SEP-2022
DEFINITION  UNVERIFIED: Apodemus ilex voucher KIZ:ZZL170317 cytochrome b-like
            gene, partial sequence; mitochondrial.
TITLE       Apodemus ilex voucher KIZ:ZZL170317
ACCESSION   MW682808
SOURCE      mitochondrion Apodemus ilex
  ORGANISM  Apodemus ilex
            Eukaryota; Metazoa; Chordata; Craniata; Vertebrata; Euteleostomi;
            Mammalia; Eutheria; Euarchontoglires; Glires; Rodentia; Myomorpha;
            Muroidea; Muridae; Murinae; Apodemus.
REFERENCE   1  (bases 1 to 981)
  AUTHORS   Song,W., Li,X., Wang,H., Chen,Z., He,S. and Jiang,X.
  TITLE     Multi-dimensional evaluation of small mammal diversity in tree line
            habitats across the Three Parallel Rivers of Yunnan Protected
            Areas: Implications for conservation
  JOURNAL   Sheng Wu Duo Yang Xing 29 (9), 1215-1228 (2021)
  REMARK    DOI: 10.17520/biods.2021006
REFERENCE   2  (bases 1 to 981)
  AUTHORS   Song,W., Li,X., Wang,H., Chen,Z., He,S. and Jiang,X.
  TITLE     Direct Submission
  JOURNAL   Submitted (26-FEB-2021) State Key Laboratory of Genetic Resources
            and Evolution, Kunming Institute of Zoology, No. 17 Longxin Rd,
            Kunming, Yunnan 650223, China
COMMENT     GenBank staff is unable to verify sequence and/or annotation
            provided by the submitter.
            
            ##Assembly-Data-START##
            Sequencing Technology :: Sanger dideoxy sequencing
            ##Assembly-Data-END##
FEATURES             Location/Qualifiers
     source          1..981
                     /organism="Apodemus ilex"
                     /organelle="mitochondrion"
                     /mol_type="genomic DNA"
                     /specimen_voucher="KIZ:ZZL170317"
                     /db_xref="taxon:256595"
                     /geo_loc_name="China: Zhiziluo, Fugong, Yunnan"
                     /lat_lon="26.60 N 99.00 E"
                     /collection_date="28-May-2017"
                     /collected_by="Song Wenyu"
                     /identified_by="Song Wenyu"
     misc_feature    <1..>981
                     /note="similar to cytochrome b; cytb"
ORIGIN

        1 NNNNNNAATA TTCGAAAAAC ACACCCACTC ATTAAAATTG TTAACCACTC ATTCATTGAC
       61 CTTCCTGCCC CATCTAACAT TTCGTCTTGA TGAAATTTTG GCTCTCTACT AGGTATCTGT
      121 TTAATTGTAC AAATCATTAC AGGTCTATTT CTAGCTATAC ACTACACATC AGATACAATA
      181 ACAGCATTCT CATCAGTCAC ACATATTTGC CGAGACGTAA ACTACGGGTG ATTAATCCGA
      241 TATATACACG CAAACGGAGC CTCAATATTC TTTATCTGCC TATTCCTTCA TGTAGGACGA
      301 GGAATATATT ATGGATCCTA TACATTCATA GAAACATGAA ACATTGGAGT AATCTTACTA
      361 TTTGCTGTTA TAGCCACAGC ATTTATGGGC TACGTCCTTC CATGAGGACA AATATCATTC
      421 TGAGGTGCAA CCGTAATCAC AAACCTCCTA TCAGCCATCC CATATATCGG AACTACCCTA
      481 GTAGAATGAA TCTGAGGGGG ATTCTCAGTA GACAAAGCTA CTTTAACACG TTTTTTCGCC
      541 TTCCACTTTA TCTTACCTTT CATCATCGCA GCTCTAGTAA TTGTTCATCT ACTATTCTTA
      601 CATGAAACTG GATCAAACAA CCCAACAGGC CTAAATTCAG ACGCTGACAA AATCCCATTC
      661 CATCCATACT ACACAATCAA AGATATCCTA GGAATCCTTA TGATAATCAT ATTCTTAATA
      721 ACCTTAGTAC TATTTTTCCC AGACCTACTA GGAGATCCAG ATAACTATAT ACCAGCTAAC
      781 CCACTTAACA CCCCACCACA TATCAAACCA GAATGATACT TTCTATTCGC TTACGCAATC
      841 CTACGATCAA TTCCAAACAA ACTAAGAGGA GTTCTAGCCC TAATCCTATC AATTCTTATT
      901 CTAGCTCTTC TACCATTCCT CCACACTTCA AAACAACGAA GCCTAATATT TCGCCCTATT
      961 ACACAAACAC TTTACTGAAT TCTAGTANNN NNNNNNNNNN NNNNNNNNNN NNNNNNNNNN
     1021 NNNNNNNNNN NNNNNNNNNN NNNNNNNNNN NNNNNNNNNN NNNNNNNNNN NNNNNNNNNN
     1081 NNNNNNNNNN NNNNNNNNNN NNNNNNNNNN NNNNNNNNNN NNNNNNNNNN NNNNNNNNNN
//
LOCUS       MW682793                1120 bp    DNA     linear   ROD 04-SEP-2022
DEFINITION  Apodemus ilex voucher KIZ:ZZL170072 cytochrome b (cytb) gene,
            partial cds; mitochondrial.
TITLE       Apodemus ilex voucher KIZ:ZZL170072
ACCESSION   MW682793
SOURCE      mitochondrion Apodemus ilex
  ORGANISM  Apodemus ilex
            Eukaryota; Metazoa; Chordata; Craniata; Vertebrata; Euteleostomi;
            Mammalia; Eutheria; Euarchontoglires; Glires; Rodentia; Myomorpha;
            Muroidea; Muridae; Murinae; Apodemus.
REFERENCE   1  (bases 1 to 1120)
  AUTHORS   Song,W., Li,X., Wang,H., Chen,Z., He,S. and Jiang,X.
  TITLE     Multi-dimensional evaluation of small mammal diversity in tree line
            habitats across the Three Parallel Rivers of Yunnan Protected
            Areas: Implications for conservation
  JOURNAL   Sheng Wu Duo Yang Xing 29 (9), 1215-1228 (2021)
  REMARK    DOI: 10.17520/biods.2021006
REFERENCE   2  (bases 1 to 1120)
  AUTHORS   Song,W., Li,X., Wang,H., Chen,Z., He,S. and Jiang,X.
  TITLE     Direct Submission
  JOURNAL   Submitted (26-FEB-2021) State Key Laboratory of Genetic Resources
            and Evolution, Kunming Institute of Zoology, No. 17 Longxin Rd,
            Kunming, Yunnan 650223, China
COMMENT     ##Assembly-Data-START##
            Sequencing Technology :: Sanger dideoxy sequencing
            ##Assembly-Data-END##
FEATURES             Location/Qualifiers
     source          1..1120
                     /organism="Apodemus ilex"
                     /organelle="mitochondrion"
                     /mol_type="genomic DNA"
                     /specimen_voucher="KIZ:ZZL170072"
                     /db_xref="taxon:256595"
                     /geo_loc_name="China: Zhiziluo, Fugong, Yunnan"
                     /lat_lon="26.59 N 99.02 E"
                     /collection_date="21-May-2017"
                     /collected_by="Song Wenyu"
                     /identified_by="Song Wenyu"
     gene            <1..>1120
                     /gene="cytb"
     CDS             <1..>1120
                     /gene="cytb"
                     /codon_start=2
                     /transl_table=2
                     /product="cytochrome b"
                     /protein_id="UVT91420.1"
                     /translation="HPLIKIVKHSFIDLPAPSNISSWWNFGSLLGICLIVQIITGLFL
                     TMHYTSDTMTAFSSVTHICRDVNYGWLIRYMHANGASMFFICLFLHVGRGMYYGSYMF
                     METWNIGVILLFAVMATAFMGYVLPWGQMSFWGATVITNLLSAIPYIGTTLVEWIWGG
                     FSVDKATLTRFFAFHFILPFIITALVIVHLLFLHETGSNNPTGLNSDADKIPFHPYYT
                     IKDILGIFMMIMFLMTLVLFFPDLLGDPDNYMPANPLNTPPHIKPEWYFLFAYAILRS
                     IPNKLGGVLALILSILILALLPFLHTSKQRSLMFRPITQTLYWILVANLLILTWIGGQ
                     PVEHPFVIIGQLASISYFSIILILMPISGIIEDKMLKWN"
ORIGIN

        1 NNNNNNNNNN NNNNNNNNNN ACACCCACTC ATTAAAATTG TTAAGCACTC GTTCATTGAC
       61 CTTCCTGCCC CATCTAACAT TTCGTCTTGA TGAAATTTTG GATCTCTACT AGGTATCTGT
      121 TTAATTGTAC AAATCATTAC AGGTCTATTT CTAACTATAC ACTACACATC AGATACAATA
      181 ACAGCATTCT CATCAGTCAC ACATATTTGC CGAGACGTAA ACTACGGATG ATTAATCCGA
      241 TATATACACG CAAACGGAGC CTCAATATTC TTTATCTGCC TATTCCTTCA TGTAGGACGA
      301 GGAATATATT ATGGATCCTA CATATTCATA GAAACATGAA ACATTGGAGT AATCTTACTA
      361 TTTGCTGTTA TAGCCACAGC ATTTATGGGC TACGTCCTTC CATGAGGACA AATATCATTC
      421 TGAGGTGCAA CCGTAATCAC AAACCTCCTA TCAGCCATCC CATATATCGG AACTACCCTA
      481 GTAGAATGAA TCTGAGGGGG ATTCTCAGTA GACAAAGCTA CTTTAACACG TTTTTTCGCC
      541 TTCCACTTTA TCTTACCTTT CATCATCACA GCTCTAGTAA TTGTTCATCT ACTATTCTTA
      601 CATGAAACTG GATCAAACAA CCCAACAGGC CTAAATTCAG ACGCTGACAA AATTCCATTC
      661 CATCCATACT ACACAATCAA AGACATCCTA GGAATCTTTA TGATAATCAT ATTCTTAATA
      721 ACCTTAGTAC TATTTTTCCC AGACCTACTA GGAGATCCAG ATAACTATAT ACCAGCTAAC
      781 CCACTTAACA CCCCACCACA TATCAAACCA GAATGATACT TTCTATTCGC TTACGCAATC
      841 CTACGATCAA TTCCAAATAA ACTAGGAGGA GTTCTAGCCC TAATCCTATC AATTCTTATT
      901 CTAGCTCTTC TACCATTCCT CCACACTTCA AAACAACGAA GCCTAATATT TCGCCCTATT
      961 ACACAAACAC TTTACTGAAT TCTAGTAGCT AACCTTCTTA TTCTCACTTG AATTGGAGGA
     1021 CAACCAGTTG AACATCCATT TGTAATCATC GGACAACTAG CCTCCATCAG CTATTTCTCT
     1081 ATTATTCTAA TTCTAATACC AATCTCAGGA ATTATTGAAG ACAAGATACT AAAATGAAAC
//
LOCUS       MW682784                1140 bp    DNA     linear   ROD 04-SEP-2022
DEFINITION  Apodemus ilex voucher KIZ:ZZL170004 cytochrome b (cytb) gene,
            partial cds; mitochondrial.
TITLE       Apodemus ilex voucher KIZ:ZZL170004
ACCESSION   MW682784
SOURCE      mitochondrion Apodemus ilex
  ORGANISM  Apodemus ilex
            Eukaryota; Metazoa; Chordata; Craniata; Vertebrata; Euteleostomi;
            Mammalia; Eutheria; Euarchontoglires; Glires; Rodentia; Myomorpha;
            Muroidea; Muridae; Murinae; Apodemus.
REFERENCE   1  (bases 1 to 1140)
  AUTHORS   Song,W., Li,X., Wang,H., Chen,Z., He,S. and Jiang,X.
  TITLE     Multi-dimensional evaluation of small mammal diversity in tree line
            habitats across the Three Parallel Rivers of Yunnan Protected
            Areas: Implications for conservation
  JOURNAL   Sheng Wu Duo Yang Xing 29 (9), 1215-1228 (2021)
  REMARK    DOI: 10.17520/biods.2021006
REFERENCE   2  (bases 1 to 1140)
  AUTHORS   Song,W., Li,X., Wang,H., Chen,Z., He,S. and Jiang,X.
  TITLE     Direct Submission
  JOURNAL   Submitted (26-FEB-2021) State Key Laboratory of Genetic Resources
            and Evolution, Kunming Institute of Zoology, No. 17 Longxin Rd,
            Kunming, Yunnan 650223, China
COMMENT     ##Assembly-Data-START##
            Sequencing Technology :: Sanger dideoxy sequencing
            ##Assembly-Data-END##
FEATURES             Location/Qualifiers
     source          1..1140
                     /organism="Apodemus ilex"
                     /organelle="mitochondrion"
                     /mol_type="genomic DNA"
                     /specimen_voucher="KIZ:ZZL170004"
                     /db_xref="taxon:256595"
                     /geo_loc_name="China: Zhiziluo, Fugong, Yunnan"
                     /lat_lon="26.59 N 99.02 E"
                     /collection_date="20-May-2017"
                     /collected_by="Song Wenyu"
                     /identified_by="Song Wenyu"
     gene            1..>1140
                     /gene="cytb"
     CDS             1..>1140
                     /gene="cytb"
                     /codon_start=1
                     /transl_table=2
                     /product="cytochrome b"
                     /protein_id="UVT91411.1"
                     /translation="MTNIRKTHPLIKIVNHSFIDLPAPSNISSWWNFGSLLGICLIVQ
                     IITGLFLAMHYTSDTMTAFSSVTHICRDVNYGWLIRYMHANGASMFFICLFLHVGRGM
                     YYGSYTFMETWNIGVILLFAVMATAFMGYVLPWGQMSFWGATVITNLLSAIPYIGTTL
                     VEWIWGGFSVDKATLTRFFAFHFILPFIIAALVIVHLLFLHETGSNNPTGLNSDADKI
                     PFHPYYTIKDILGIFMMIMFLMTLVLFFPDLLGDPDNYMPANPLNTPPHIKPEWYFLF
                     AYAILRSIPNKLGGVLALILSILILALLPFLHTSKQRSLMFRPITQTLYWILVANLLV
                     LTWIGGQPVEHPFVIIGQLASISYFSIILILMPISGIIEDKMLKWN"
ORIGIN

        1 ATGACAAATA TTCGAAAAAC ACACCCACTC ATTAAAATTG TTAACCACTC ATTCATTGAC
       61 CTTCCTGCCC CATCTAACAT TTCGTCTTGA TGAAATTTTG GCTCTCTACT AGGTATCTGT
      121 TTAATTGTAC AAATCATTAC AGGTCTATTT CTAGCTATAC ACTACACATC AGATACAATA
      181 ACAGCATTCT CATCAGTCAC ACATATTTGC CGAGACGTAA ACTACGGATG ATTAATCCGA
      241 TATATACACG CAAACGGAGC CTCAATATTC TTTATCTGCC TATTCCTTCA TGTAGGACGA
      301 GGAATATATT ATGGATCCTA CACATTCATA GAAACATGAA ACATTGGAGT AATCTTACTA
      361 TTTGCTGTTA TAGCCACAGC ATTTATAGGC TACGTCCTTC CATGAGGACA AATATCATTC
      421 TGAGGTGCAA CCGTAATCAC AAACCTCCTA TCAGCCATCC CATATATCGG AACTACCCTA
      481 GTAGAATGAA TCTGAGGGGG ATTCTCAGTA GACAAAGCTA CTTTAACACG TTTTTTCGCC
      541 TTCCACTTTA TCTTACCTTT CATCATCGCA GCTCTAGTAA TTGTTCATCT ACTATTCTTA
      601 CATGAAACTG GATCAAACAA CCCAACAGGC CTAAATTCAG ACGCTGACAA AATTCCATTC
      661 CATCCATACT ACACAATCAA AGATATCCTA GGAATCTTTA TAATAATCAT ATTCTTAATA
      721 ACCTTAGTAC TATTTTTCCC AGACCTACTA GGAGATCCAG ATAACTATAT ACCAGCTAAC
      781 CCACTTAACA CCCCACCACA TATCAAACCA GAATGATACT TTCTATTCGC TTACGCAATC
      841 CTACGATCAA TTCCAAACAA ACTAGGAGGA GTTTTAGCCC TAATCCTATC AATTCTTATT
      901 CTAGCTCTTC TACCATTCCT CCACACTTCA AAACAACGAA GCCTAATATT TCGCCCTATT
      961 ACACAAACAC TTTACTGAAT TCTAGTAGCT AACCTTCTTG TTCTCACTTG AATTGGAGGA
     1021 CAACCAGTTG AACATCCATT TGTAATCATC GGACAACTAG CCTCCATCAG CTATTTCTCT
     1081 ATTATTCTAA TTCTAATACC AATCTCAGGA ATTATTGAAG ACAAGATACT AAAATGAAAC
//
LOCUS       MW682761                1138 bp    DNA     linear   ROD 04-SEP-2022
DEFINITION  Apodemus ilex voucher KIZ:YP180020 cytochrome b (cytb) gene,
            partial cds; mitochondrial.
TITLE       Apodemus ilex voucher KIZ:YP180020
ACCESSION   MW682761
SOURCE      mitochondrion Apodemus ilex
  ORGANISM  Apodemus ilex
            Eukaryota; Metazoa; Chordata; Craniata; Vertebrata; Euteleostomi;
            Mammalia; Eutheria; Euarchontoglires; Glires; Rodentia; Myomorpha;
            Muroidea; Muridae; Murinae; Apodemus.
REFERENCE   1  (bases 1 to 1138)
  AUTHORS   Song,W., Li,X., Wang,H., Chen,Z., He,S. and Jiang,X.
  TITLE     Multi-dimensional evaluation of small mammal diversity in tree line
            habitats across the Three Parallel Rivers of Yunnan Protected
            Areas: Implications for conservation
  JOURNAL   Sheng Wu Duo Yang Xing 29 (9), 1215-1228 (2021)
  REMARK    DOI: 10.17520/biods.2021006
REFERENCE   2  (bases 1 to 1138)
  AUTHORS   Song,W., Li,X., Wang,H., Chen,Z., He,S. and Jiang,X.
  TITLE     Direct Submission
  JOURNAL   Submitted (26-FEB-2021) State Key Laboratory of Genetic Resources
            and Evolution, Kunming Institute of Zoology, No. 17 Longxin Rd,
            Kunming, Yunnan 650223, China
COMMENT     ##Assembly-Data-START##
            Sequencing Technology :: Sanger dideoxy sequencing
            ##Assembly-Data-END##
FEATURES             Location/Qualifiers
     source          1..1138
                     /organism="Apodemus ilex"
                     /organelle="mitochondrion"
                     /mol_type="genomic DNA"
                     /specimen_voucher="KIZ:YP180020"
                     /db_xref="taxon:256595"
                     /geo_loc_name="China: Yaping, Fugong, Yunnan"
                     /lat_lon="27.21 N 98.70 E"
                     /collection_date="30-Oct-2018"
                     /collected_by="Peng Dazhou"
                     /identified_by="Song Wenyu"
     gene            <1..>1138
                     /gene="cytb"
     CDS             <1..>1138
                     /gene="cytb"
                     /codon_start=2
                     /transl_table=2
                     /product="cytochrome b"
                     /protein_id="UVT91388.1"
                     /translation="TNIRKTHPLIKIVNHSFIDLPTPSNISSWWNFGSLLGICLIVQI
                     ITGLFLAMHYTSDTMTAFSSVTHICRDVNYGWLIRYMHANGASMFFICLFLHVGRGMY
                     YGSYTFMETWNIGVILLFAVMATAFMGYVLPWGQMSFWGATVITNLLSAIPYIGTTLV
                     EWIWGGFSVDKATLTRFFAFHFILPFIIAALVIVHLLFLHETGSNNPTGLNSDADKIP
                     FHPYYTIKDILGIFMMIMFLMTLVLFFPDLLGDPDNYMPANPLNTPPHIKPEWYFLFA
                     YAILRSIPNKLGGVLALILSILILALLPFLHTSKQRSLMFRPITQTLYWILVANLLIL
                     TWIGGQPVEHPFVIIGQLASISYFSIILILMPVSGIIEDKMLKWN"
ORIGIN

        1 NNGACNAATA TTCGAAAAAC ACATCCACTC ATTAAAATTG TTAACCACTC ATTCATTGAC
       61 CTTCCTACCC CATCTAACAT TTCGTCTTGA TGAAATTTTG GCTCTCTACT AGGTATCTGT
      121 TTAATTGTAC AAATCATTAC AGGTCTATTT CTAGCTATAC ACTATACATC AGATACAATA
      181 ACAGCATTCT CATCAGTCAC ACATATTTGC CGAGACGTAA ACTACGGATG ATTAATCCGA
      241 TATATACACG CAAACGGAGC CTCAATATTC TTTATCTGCC TATTCCTTCA TGTAGGACGA
      301 GGGATATACT ATGGATCCTA TACATTCATA GAAACATGAA ACATTGGAGT AATCTTACTA
      361 TTCGCTGTTA TAGCCACAGC ATTTATAGGC TACGTCCTTC CATGAGGACA AATATCATTC
      421 TGAGGTGCAA CCGTAATCAC AAACCTCCTA TCAGCCATCC CATATATCGG AACTACCCTA
      481 GTAGAATGAA TCTGAGGGGG ATTCTCAGTA GACAAAGCTA CTTTAACACG TTTTTTCGCC
      541 TTCCACTTTA TCTTACCATT CATCATCGCA GCTCTAGTAA TTGTTCATCT ACTATTCTTA
      601 CATGAAACTG GATCAAACAA CCCAACAGGC CTAAATTCAG ACGCTGATAA AATTCCATTC
      661 CATCCATACT ACACAATCAA AGATATCCTA GGAATCTTTA TAATAATCAT ATTCTTAATA
      721 ACCCTAGTAC TATTTTTCCC AGACCTACTA GGAGACCCAG ATAACTATAT ACCAGCTAAC
      781 CCACTTAACA CCCCACCACA TATCAAACCA GAATGATATT TTCTATTTGC TTACGCAATT
      841 CTACGATCAA TTCCAAATAA ACTAGGAGGA GTCCTAGCCC TAATCCTATC AATCCTCATC
      901 CTAGCTCTTC TACCATTCCT ACACACTTCA AAACAACGAA GCCTAATATT TCGCCCTATT
      961 ACACAAACAC TTTACTGAAT CCTAGTAGCT AACCTTCTTA TTCTCACTTG AATTGGAGGA
     1021 CAACCAGTTG AACACCCATT TGTGATCATC GGACAACTAG CCTCCATCAG CTATTTCTCT
     1081 ATTATCCTAA TTCTAATACC AGTATCAGGA ATTATTGAAG ACAAAATACT AAAATGAAAC
//
LOCUS       MW682758                1140 bp    DNA     linear   ROD 04-SEP-2022
DEFINITION  Apodemus ilex voucher KIZ:YP180012 cytochrome b (cytb) gene,
            partial cds; mitochondrial.
TITLE       Apodemus ilex voucher KIZ:YP180012
ACCESSION   MW682758
SOURCE      mitochondrion Apodemus ilex
  ORGANISM  Apodemus ilex
            Eukaryota; Metazoa; Chordata; Craniata; Vertebrata; Euteleostomi;
            Mammalia; Eutheria; Euarchontoglires; Glires; Rodentia; Myomorpha;
            Muroidea; Muridae; Murinae; Apodemus.
REFERENCE   1  (bases 1 to 1140)
  AUTHORS   Song,W., Li,X., Wang,H., Chen,Z., He,S. and Jiang,X.
  TITLE     Multi-dimensional evaluation of small mammal diversity in tree line
            habitats across the Three Parallel Rivers of Yunnan Protected
            Areas: Implications for conservation
  JOURNAL   Sheng Wu Duo Yang Xing 29 (9), 1215-1228 (2021)
  REMARK    DOI: 10.17520/biods.2021006
REFERENCE   2  (bases 1 to 1140)
  AUTHORS   Song,W., Li,X., Wang,H., Chen,Z., He,S. and Jiang,X.
  TITLE     Direct Submission
  JOURNAL   Submitted (26-FEB-2021) State Key Laboratory of Genetic Resources
            and Evolution, Kunming Institute of Zoology, No. 17 Longxin Rd,
            Kunming, Yunnan 650223, China
COMMENT     ##Assembly-Data-START##
            Sequencing Technology :: Sanger dideoxy sequencing
            ##Assembly-Data-END##
FEATURES             Location/Qualifiers
     source          1..1140
                     /organism="Apodemus ilex"
                     /organelle="mitochondrion"
                     /mol_type="genomic DNA"
                     /specimen_voucher="KIZ:YP180012"
                     /db_xref="taxon:256595"
                     /geo_loc_name="China: Yaping, Fugong, Yunnan"
                     /lat_lon="27.21 N 98.70 E"
                     /collection_date="29-Oct-2018"
                     /collected_by="Peng Dazhou"
                     /identified_by="Song Wenyu"
     gene            1..>1140
                     /gene="cytb"
     CDS             1..>1140
                     /gene="cytb"
                     /codon_start=1
                     /transl_table=2
                     /product="cytochrome b"
                     /protein_id="UVT91385.1"
                     /translation="MTNIRKTHPLIKIVNHSFIDLPTPSNISSWWNFGSLLGICLIVQ
                     IITGLFLAMHYTSDTMTAFSSVTHICRDVNYGWLIRYMHANGASMFFICLFLHVGRGM
                     YYGSYTFMETWNIGVILLFAVMATAFMGYVLPWGQMSFWGATVITNLLSAIPYIGTTL
                     VEWIWGGFSVDKATLTRFFAFHFILPFIIAALVIVHLLFLHETGSNNPTGLNSDADKI
                     PFHPYYTIKDILGIFMMITFLMTLVLFFPDLLGDPDNYMPANPLNTPPHIKPEWYFLF
                     AYAILRSIPXKLGGVLALILSILILALLPFLHTSKQRSLMFRPITQTLYWILVANLLI
                     LTWIGGQPVEHPFVIIGQLASVSYFSIILILMPVSGIIEDKMLKWN"
ORIGIN

        1 ATGACAAATA TTCGAAAAAC ACATCCACTC ATTAAAATTG TTAACCACTC ATTCATTGAC
       61 CTTCCTACCC CATCTAACAT TTCGTCTTGA TGAAATTTTG GCTCTCTACT AGGTATCTGT
      121 TTAATTGTAC AAATCATTAC AGGTCTATTT CTAGCTATAC ACTATACATC AGATACAATA
      181 ACAGCATTCT CATCAGTCAC ACATATTTGC CGAGACGTAA ACTACGGATG ATTAATCCGA
      241 TATATACACG CAAACGGAGC CTCAATATTC TTTATCTGCC TATTCCTTCA TGTAGGACGA
      301 GGGATATACT ATGGATCCTA TACATTCATA GAAACATGAA ACATTGGAGT AATCTTACTA
      361 TTTGCTGTTA TAGCCACAGC ATTTATAGGC TACGTCCTTC CATGAGGACA AATATCATTC
      421 TGAGGTGCAA CCGTAATCAC AAACCTCCTA TCAGCCATCC CATATATCGG AACTACCCTA
      481 GTAGAATGAA TCTGAGGGGG ATTCTCAGTA GACAAAGCTA CTTTAACACG TTTTTTCGCC
      541 TTCCACTTTA TCCTACCATT CATCATCGCA GCTCTAGTAA TTGTTCATCT ACTATTCTTA
      601 CATGAAACTG GATCAAACAA CCCAACAGGC CTAAACTCAG ACGCTGATAA AATTCCATTC
      661 CATCCATACT ACACAATCAA AGATATCCTA GGAATCTTTA TAATAATTAC ATTCTTGATA
      721 ACCCTAGTAC TATTTTTCCC AGACCTACTA GGAGACCCAG ATAACTATAT ACCAGCTAAC
      781 CCACTTAACA CCCCACCACA CATCAAACCA GAATGATATT TTCTATTTGC TTACGCAATT
      841 CTACGATCAA TTCCAAWTAA ACTAGGAGGA GTCCTAGCCC TAATCCTATC AATCCTAATC
      901 CTAGCTCTTC TACCATTCCT ACACACTTCA AAACAACGAA GTCTAATATT TCGCCCTATT
      961 ACACAAACAC TTTACTGAAT TCTAGTAGCT AACCTTCTTA TTCTCACTTG AATTGGAGGA
     1021 CAACCAGTTG AACACCCATT TGTGATCATC GGACAACTAG CCTCCGTCAG CTATTTCTCT
     1081 ATTATCCTAA TTCTAATACC AGTATCAGGA ATTATTGAAG ACAAAATACT AAAATGAAAC
//
LOCUS       MW682747                1138 bp    DNA     linear   ROD 04-SEP-2022
DEFINITION  Apodemus ilex voucher KIZ:YL160223 cytochrome b (cytb) gene,
            partial cds; mitochondrial.
TITLE       Apodemus ilex voucher KIZ:YL160223
ACCESSION   MW682747
SOURCE      mitochondrion Apodemus ilex
  ORGANISM  Apodemus ilex
            Eukaryota; Metazoa; Chordata; Craniata; Vertebrata; Euteleostomi;
            Mammalia; Eutheria; Euarchontoglires; Glires; Rodentia; Myomorpha;
            Muroidea; Muridae; Murinae; Apodemus.
REFERENCE   1  (bases 1 to 1138)
  AUTHORS   Song,W., Li,X., Wang,H., Chen,Z., He,S. and Jiang,X.
  TITLE     Multi-dimensional evaluation of small mammal diversity in tree line
            habitats across the Three Parallel Rivers of Yunnan Protected
            Areas: Implications for conservation
  JOURNAL   Sheng Wu Duo Yang Xing 29 (9), 1215-1228 (2021)
  REMARK    DOI: 10.17520/biods.2021006
REFERENCE   2  (bases 1 to 1138)
  AUTHORS   Song,W., Li,X., Wang,H., Chen,Z., He,S. and Jiang,X.
  TITLE     Direct Submission
  JOURNAL   Submitted (26-FEB-2021) State Key Laboratory of Genetic Resources
            and Evolution, Kunming Institute of Zoology, No. 17 Longxin Rd,
            Kunming, Yunnan 650223, China
COMMENT     ##Assembly-Data-START##
            Sequencing Technology :: Sanger dideoxy sequencing
            ##Assembly-Data-END##
FEATURES             Location/Qualifiers
     source          1..1138
                     /organism="Apodemus ilex"
                     /organelle="mitochondrion"
                     /mol_type="genomic DNA"
                     /specimen_voucher="KIZ:YL160223"
                     /db_xref="taxon:256595"
                     /geo_loc_name="China: Longma Shan, Yunlong, Yunnan"
                     /lat_lon="26.21 N 99.22 E"
                     /collection_date="28-Dec-2016"
                     /collected_by="Song Wenyu"
                     /identified_by="Song Wenyu"
     gene            <1..>1138
                     /gene="cytb"
     CDS             <1..>1138
                     /gene="cytb"
                     /codon_start=2
                     /transl_table=2
                     /product="cytochrome b"
                     /protein_id="UVT91374.1"
                     /translation="TNIRKTHPLIKIVNHSFIDLPAPSNISSWWNFGSLLGICLIVQI
                     ITGLFLAMHYTSDTMTAFSSVTHICRDVNYGWLIRYMHANGASMFFICLFLHVGRGMY
                     YGSYTFMETWNIGVILLFAVMATAFMGYVLPWGQMSFWGATVITNLLSAIPYIGTTLV
                     EWIWGGFSVDKATLTRFFAFHFILPFIIAALVIVHLLFLHETGSNNPTGLNSDADKIP
                     FHPYYTIKDILGIFMMIMFLMTLVLFFPDLLGDPDNYMPANPLNTPLHIKPEWYFLFA
                     YAILRSIPNKLGGVLALILSILILALLPFLHTSKQRSLMFRPITQTLYWILVANLLIL
                     TWIGGQPVEHPFVIIGQLASISYFSIILILMPISGIIEDKMLKWN"
ORIGIN

        1 NNGACNAATA TTCGAAAAAC ACATCCACTC ATTAAAATTG TTAACCACTC ATTCATTGAC
       61 CTTCCTGCCC CATCTAACAT TTCGTCTTGA TGAAATTTTG GCTCTCTACT AGGTATCTGT
      121 TTAATTGTAC AAATCATTAC AGGTCTATTT CTAGCTATAC ACTACACATC AGATACAATA
      181 ACAGCATTCT CATCAGTCAC ACATATTTGC CGAGACGTAA ACTACGGATG ATTAATCCGA
      241 TATATACACG CAAACGGAGC CTCAATATTC TTTATCTGCC TATTCCTTCA TGTAGGACGA
      301 GGAATATATT ATGGATCCTA CACATTCATA GAAACATGAA ACATTGGAGT AATCTTACTA
      361 TTTGCTGTTA TAGCCACAGC ATTTATGGGC TATGTCCTTC CATGAGGACA AATATCATTC
      421 TGAGGTGCAA CCGTAATCAC AAACCTCCTA TCAGCCATCC CATATATCGG AACTACCCTA
      481 GTAGAATGAA TCTGAGGGGG ATTCTCAGTA GACAAAGCTA CTTTAACACG TTTTTTCGCC
      541 TTCCACTTTA TCTTACCTTT CATCATCGCA GCTCTAGTAA TTGTTCATCT ACTATTCTTA
      601 CATGAAACTG GATCAAACAA CCCAACAGGC CTAAATTCAG ACGCTGACAA AATTCCATTC
      661 CATCCATACT ACACAATTAA AGATATCCTA GGAATCTTTA TGATAATCAT ATTCTTAATA
      721 ACCTTAGTAC TATTTTTCCC AGACCTACTA GGAGATCCAG ATAACTATAT ACCAGCCAAC
      781 CCACTTAACA CCCCACTACA TATCAAACCA GAATGATACT TTCTATTCGC TTACGCAATC
      841 CTACGATCAA TTCCAAACAA ACTAGGAGGA GTTCTAGCCC TAATCCTATC AATTCTCATT
      901 CTAGCTCTTC TACCATTCCT CCATACTTCA AAACAACGAA GCCTAATATT TCGCCCTATT
      961 ACACAAACAC TTTACTGAAT TCTAGTAGCT AACCTTCTTA TTCTCACTTG AATTGGAGGA
     1021 CAACCAGTTG AACATCCATT TGTTATCATC GGACAACTAG CCTCCATCAG CTATTTCTCT
     1081 ATTATCCTAA TTCTGATACC AATCTCAGGA ATTATTGAAG ACAAGATACT AAAATGAAAC
//
LOCUS       MW682738                1138 bp    DNA     linear   ROD 04-SEP-2022
DEFINITION  Apodemus ilex voucher KIZ:YL160071 cytochrome b (cytb) gene,
            partial cds; mitochondrial.
TITLE       Apodemus ilex voucher KIZ:YL160071
ACCESSION   MW682738
SOURCE      mitochondrion Apodemus ilex
  ORGANISM  Apodemus ilex
            Eukaryota; Metazoa; Chordata; Craniata; Vertebrata; Euteleostomi;
            Mammalia; Eutheria; Euarchontoglires; Glires; Rodentia; Myomorpha;
            Muroidea; Muridae; Murinae; Apodemus.
REFERENCE   1  (bases 1 to 1138)
  AUTHORS   Song,W., Li,X., Wang,H., Chen,Z., He,S. and Jiang,X.
  TITLE     Multi-dimensional evaluation of small mammal diversity in tree line
            habitats across the Three Parallel Rivers of Yunnan Protected
            Areas: Implications for conservation
  JOURNAL   Sheng Wu Duo Yang Xing 29 (9), 1215-1228 (2021)
  REMARK    DOI: 10.17520/biods.2021006
REFERENCE   2  (bases 1 to 1138)
  AUTHORS   Song,W., Li,X., Wang,H., Chen,Z., He,S. and Jiang,X.
  TITLE     Direct Submission
  JOURNAL   Submitted (26-FEB-2021) State Key Laboratory of Genetic Resources
            and Evolution, Kunming Institute of Zoology, No. 17 Longxin Rd,
            Kunming, Yunnan 650223, China
COMMENT     ##Assembly-Data-START##
            Sequencing Technology :: Sanger dideoxy sequencing
            ##Assembly-Data-END##
FEATURES             Location/Qualifiers
     source          1..1138
                     /organism="Apodemus ilex"
                     /organelle="mitochondrion"
                     /mol_type="genomic DNA"
                     /specimen_voucher="KIZ:YL160071"
                     /db_xref="taxon:256595"
                     /geo_loc_name="China: Longma Shan, Yunlong, Yunnan"
                     /lat_lon="26.21 N 99.23 E"
                     /collection_date="23-Dec-2016"
                     /collected_by="Qiao Daghua"
                     /identified_by="Song Wenyu"
     gene            <1..>1138
                     /gene="cytb"
     CDS             <1..>1138
                     /gene="cytb"
                     /codon_start=2
                     /transl_table=2
                     /product="cytochrome b"
                     /protein_id="UVT91365.1"
                     /translation="TNIRKTHPLIKIVNHSFIDLPAPSNISSWWNFGSLLGICLIVQI
                     ITGLFLAMHYTSDTMTAFSSVTHICRDVNYGWLIRYMHANGASMFFICLFLHVGRGMY
                     YGSYTFMETWNIGVILLFAVMATAFMGYVLPWGQMSFWGATVITNLLSAIPYIGTTLV
                     EWIWGGFSVDKATLTRFFAFHFILPFIIAALVIVHLLFLHETGSNNPTGLNSDADKIP
                     FHPYYTIKDILGIFMMIMFLMTLVLFFPDLLGDPDNYMPANPLNTPPHIKPEWYFLFA
                     YAILRSIPNKLGGVLALILSILILALLPFLHTSKQRSLMFRPITQTLYWILVANLLIL
                     TWIGGQPVEHPFVIIGQLASISYFSIILILMPISGIIEDKMLKWN"
ORIGIN

        1 NNGACNAATA TTCGAAAAAC ACACCCACTC ATTAAAATTG TTAACCACTC ATTCATTGAC
       61 CTTCCTGCCC CATCTAACAT TTCGTCTTGA TGAAATTTTG GCTCTCTACT AGGTATCTGT
      121 TTAATTGTAC AAATCATTAC AGGTCTATTT CTAGCTATAC ACTACACATC AGATACAATA
      181 ACAGCATTCT CATCAGTCAC ACATATTTGC CGAGACGTAA ACTACGGATG ATTAATCCGA
      241 TATATACACG CAAACGGAGC CTCAATATTC TTTATCTGCC TATTCCTTCA TGTAGGACGA
      301 GGAATATATT ATGGATCCTA CACATTCATA GAAACATGAA ACATTGGAGT AATCTTACTA
      361 TTTGCTGTTA TAGCCACAGC ATTTATGGGC TATGTCCTTC CATGAGGACA AATATCATTC
      421 TGAGGTGCAA CCGTAATCAC AAACCTCCTA TCAGCCATCC CATATATCGG AACTACCCTA
      481 GTAGAATGAA TCTGAGGGGG ATTCTCAGTA GACAAAGCTA CTTTAACACG TTTTTTCGCC
      541 TTCCACTTTA TCTTACCTTT CATCATCGCA GCTCTAGTAA TTGTTCATCT ACTATTCTTA
      601 CATGAAACTG GATCAAACAA CCCAACAGGC CTAAATTCAG ACGCTGACAA AATTCCATTC
      661 CATCCATACT ACACAATCAA AGATATCCTA GGAATCTTTA TGATAATCAT ATTCTTAATA
      721 ACCTTAGTAC TATTTTTCCC AGACCTACTA GGAGACCCAG ATAACTATAT ACCAGCCAAC
      781 CCACTTAACA CCCCACCACA TATCAAACCA GAATGATACT TTCTATTCGC TTACGCAATC
      841 CTACGATCAA TTCCAAACAA ACTAGGAGGG GTTCTAGCCC TAATCCTATC AATTCTCATT
      901 CTAGCTCTTC TACCATTCCT CCATACTTCA AAACAACGAA GCCTAATATT TCGCCCTATT
      961 ACACAAACAC TTTACTGAAT TCTAGTAGCT AACCTTCTTA TTCTCACTTG AATTGGAGGA
     1021 CAACCAGTTG AACATCCATT TGTTATCATC GGACAACTAG CCTCCATCAG CTATTTCTCT
     1081 ATTATCCTAA TTCTGATACC AATCTCAGGA ATTATTGAAG ACAAGATACT AAAATGAAAC
//
LOCUS       MW682737                1139 bp    DNA     linear   ROD 04-SEP-2022
DEFINITION  Apodemus ilex voucher KIZ:YL160035 cytochrome b (cytb) gene,
            partial cds; mitochondrial.
TITLE       Apodemus ilex voucher KIZ:YL160035
ACCESSION   MW682737
SOURCE      mitochondrion Apodemus ilex
  ORGANISM  Apodemus ilex
            Eukaryota; Metazoa; Chordata; Craniata; Vertebrata; Euteleostomi;
            Mammalia; Eutheria; Euarchontoglires; Glires; Rodentia; Myomorpha;
            Muroidea; Muridae; Murinae; Apodemus.
REFERENCE   1  (bases 1 to 1139)
  AUTHORS   Song,W., Li,X., Wang,H., Chen,Z., He,S. and Jiang,X.
  TITLE     Multi-dimensional evaluation of small mammal diversity in tree line
            habitats across the Three Parallel Rivers of Yunnan Protected
            Areas: Implications for conservation
  JOURNAL   Sheng Wu Duo Yang Xing 29 (9), 1215-1228 (2021)
  REMARK    DOI: 10.17520/biods.2021006
REFERENCE   2  (bases 1 to 1139)
  AUTHORS   Song,W., Li,X., Wang,H., Chen,Z., He,S. and Jiang,X.
  TITLE     Direct Submission
  JOURNAL   Submitted (26-FEB-2021) State Key Laboratory of Genetic Resources
            and Evolution, Kunming Institute of Zoology, No. 17 Longxin Rd,
            Kunming, Yunnan 650223, China
COMMENT     ##Assembly-Data-START##
            Sequencing Technology :: Sanger dideoxy sequencing
            ##Assembly-Data-END##
FEATURES             Location/Qualifiers
     source          1..1139
                     /organism="Apodemus ilex"
                     /organelle="mitochondrion"
                     /mol_type="genomic DNA"
                     /specimen_voucher="KIZ:YL160035"
                     /db_xref="taxon:256595"
                     /geo_loc_name="China: Longma Shan, Yunlong, Yunnan"
                     /lat_lon="26.21 N 99.23 E"
                     /collection_date="22-Dec-2016"
                     /collected_by="Qiao Daghua"
                     /identified_by="Song Wenyu"
     gene            <1..>1139
                     /gene="cytb"
     CDS             <1..>1139
                     /gene="cytb"
                     /codon_start=3
                     /transl_table=2
                     /product="cytochrome b"
                     /protein_id="UVT91364.1"
                     /translation="TNIRKTHPLIKIVNHSFIDLPAPSNISSWWNFGSLLGICLIVQI
                     ITGLFLAMHYTSDTMTAFSSVTHICRDVNYGWLIRYMHANGASMFFICLFLHVGRGMY
                     YGSYTFMETWNIGVILLFAVMATAFMGYVLPWGQMSFWGATVITNLLSAIPYIGTTLV
                     EWIWGGFSVDKATLTRFFAFHFILPFIIAALVIVHLLFLHETGSNNPTGLNSDADKIP
                     FHPYYTIKDILGIFMMIMFLMTLVLFFPDLLGDPDNYMPANPLNTPPHIKPEWYFLFA
                     YAILRSIPNKLGGVLALILSILILALLPFLHTSKQRSLMFRPITQTLYWILVANLLIL
                     TWIGGQPVEHPFVIIGQLASISYFSIILILMPISGIIEDKMLKWN"
ORIGIN

        1 NTGACNAATA TTCGAAAAAC ACACCCACTC ATTAAAATTG TTAACCACTC ATTCATTGAC
       61 CTTCCTGCCC CATCTAACAT TTCGTCTTGA TGAAATTTTG GCTCTCTACT AGGTATCTGT
      121 TTAATTGTAC AAATCATTAC AGGTCTATTT CTAGCTATAC ACTACACATC AGATACAATA
      181 ACAGCATTCT CATCAGTCAC ACATATTTGC CGAGACGTAA ACTACGGATG ATTAATCCGA
      241 TATATACACG CAAACGGAGC CTCAATATTC TTTATCTGCC TATTCCTTCA TGTAGGACGA
      301 GGAATATATT ATGGATCCTA CACATTCATA GAAACATGAA ACATTGGAGT AATCTTACTA
      361 TTTGCTGTTA TAGCCACAGC ATTTATGGGC TATGTCCTTC CATGAGGACA AATATCATTC
      421 TGAGGTGCAA CCGTAATCAC AAACCTCCTA TCAGCCATCC CATATATCGG AACTACCCTA
      481 GTAGAATGAA TCTGAGGGGG ATTCTCAGTA GACAAAGCTA CTTTAACACG TTTTTTCGCC
      541 TTCCACTTTA TCTTACCTTT CATCATCGCA GCTCTAGTAA TTGTTCATCT ACTATTCTTA
      601 CATGAAACTG GATCAAACAA CCCAACAGGC CTAAATTCAG ACGCTGACAA AATTCCATTC
      661 CATCCATACT ACACAATCAA AGATATCCTA GGAATCTTTA TGATAATCAT ATTCTTAATA
      721 ACCTTAGTAC TATTTTTCCC AGACCTACTA GGAGACCCAG ATAACTATAT ACCAGCCAAC
      781 CCACTTAACA CCCCACCACA TATCAAACCA GAATGATACT TTCTATTCGC TTACGCAATC
      841 CTACGATCAA TTCCAAACAA ACTAGGAGGA GTTCTAGCCC TAATCCTATC AATTCTCATT
      901 CTAGCTCTTC TACCATTCCT CCACACTTCA AAACAACGAA GCCTAATATT TCGCCCTATT
      961 ACACAAACAC TTTACTGAAT TCTAGTAGCT AACCTTCTTA TTCTCACTTG AATTGGAGGA
     1021 CAACCAGTTG AACATCCATT TGTTATCATC GGACAACTAG CCTCCATCAG CTATTTCTCT
     1081 ATTATTCTAA TTCTGATACC AATCTCAGGA ATTATTGAAG ACAAGATACT AAAATGAAAC
//
LOCUS       MW682736                1140 bp    DNA     linear   ROD 04-SEP-2022
DEFINITION  Apodemus ilex voucher KIZ:YL160022 cytochrome b (cytb) gene,
            partial cds; mitochondrial.
TITLE       Apodemus ilex voucher KIZ:YL160022
ACCESSION   MW682736
SOURCE      mitochondrion Apodemus ilex
  ORGANISM  Apodemus ilex
            Eukaryota; Metazoa; Chordata; Craniata; Vertebrata; Euteleostomi;
            Mammalia; Eutheria; Euarchontoglires; Glires; Rodentia; Myomorpha;
            Muroidea; Muridae; Murinae; Apodemus.
REFERENCE   1  (bases 1 to 1140)
  AUTHORS   Song,W., Li,X., Wang,H., Chen,Z., He,S. and Jiang,X.
  TITLE     Multi-dimensional evaluation of small mammal diversity in tree line
            habitats across the Three Parallel Rivers of Yunnan Protected
            Areas: Implications for conservation
  JOURNAL   Sheng Wu Duo Yang Xing 29 (9), 1215-1228 (2021)
  REMARK    DOI: 10.17520/biods.2021006
REFERENCE   2  (bases 1 to 1140)
  AUTHORS   Song,W., Li,X., Wang,H., Chen,Z., He,S. and Jiang,X.
  TITLE     Direct Submission
  JOURNAL   Submitted (26-FEB-2021) State Key Laboratory of Genetic Resources
            and Evolution, Kunming Institute of Zoology, No. 17 Longxin Rd,
            Kunming, Yunnan 650223, China
COMMENT     ##Assembly-Data-START##
            Sequencing Technology :: Sanger dideoxy sequencing
            ##Assembly-Data-END##
FEATURES             Location/Qualifiers
     source          1..1140
                     /organism="Apodemus ilex"
                     /organelle="mitochondrion"
                     /mol_type="genomic DNA"
                     /specimen_voucher="KIZ:YL160022"
                     /db_xref="taxon:256595"
                     /geo_loc_name="China: Longma Shan, Yunlong, Yunnan"
                     /lat_lon="26.21 N 99.23 E"
                     /collection_date="22-Dec-2016"
                     /collected_by="Qiao Daghua"
                     /identified_by="Song Wenyu"
     gene            1..>1140
                     /gene="cytb"
     CDS             1..>1140
                     /gene="cytb"
                     /codon_start=1
                     /transl_table=2
                     /product="cytochrome b"
                     /protein_id="UVT91363.1"
                     /translation="MTNIRKTHPLIKIVNHSFIDLPAPSNISSWWNFGSLLGICLIVQ
                     IITGLFLAMHYTSDTMTAFSSVTHICRDVNYGWLIRYMHANGASMFFICLFLHVGRGM
                     YYGSYTFMETWNIGVILLFAVMATAFMGYVLPWGQMSFWGATVITNLLSAIPYIGTTL
                     VEWIWGGFSVDKATLTRFFAFHFILPFIIAALVIVHLLFLHETGSNNPTGLNSDADKI
                     PFHPYYTIKDILGIFMMIMFLMTLVLFFPDLLGDPDNYMPANPLNTPPHIKPEWYFLF
                     AYAILRSIPNKLGGVLALILSILILALLPFLHTSKQRSLMFRPITQTLYWILVANLLI
                     LTWIGGQPVEHPFVIIGQLASISYFSIILILMPISGIIEDKMLKWN"
ORIGIN

        1 ATGACAAATA TTCGAAAAAC ACACCCACTC ATTAAAATTG TTAACCACTC ATTCATTGAC
       61 CTTCCTGCCC CATCTAACAT TTCGTCTTGA TGAAATTTTG GCTCTCTACT AGGTATCTGT
      121 TTAATTGTAC AAATCATTAC AGGTCTATTT CTAGCTATAC ACTACACATC AGATACAATA
      181 ACAGCATTCT CATCAGTCAC ACATATTTGC CGAGACGTAA ACTACGGATG ATTAATCCGA
      241 TATATACACG CAAACGGAGC CTCAATATTC TTTATCTGCC TATTCCTTCA TGTAGGACGA
      301 GGAATATATT ATGGATCCTA CACATTCATA GAAACATGAA ACATTGGAGT AATCTTACTA
      361 TTTGCTGTTA TAGCCACAGC ATTTATGGGC TATGTCCTTC CATGAGGACA AATATCATTC
      421 TGAGGTGCAA CCGTAATCAC AAACCTCCTA TCAGCCATCC CATATATCGG AACTACCCTA
      481 GTAGAATGAA TCTGAGGGGG ATTCTCAGTA GACAAAGCTA CTTTAACACG CTTTTTCGCC
      541 TTCCACTTTA TCTTACCTTT CATCATCGCA GCTCTAGTAA TTGTTCATCT ACTATTCTTA
      601 CATGAAACTG GATCAAACAA CCCAACAGGC CTAAATTCAG ACGCTGACAA AATTCCATTC
      661 CATCCATACT ACACAATCAA AGATATCCTA GGAATCTTTA TGATAATCAT ATTCTTAATA
      721 ACCTTAGTAC TATTTTTCCC AGACCTACTA GGAGACCCAG ATAACTATAT ACCAGCCAAC
      781 CCACTTAACA CCCCACCACA TATCAAACCA GAATGATACT TTCTATTCGC TTACGCAATC
      841 CTACGATCAA TTCCAAACAA ACTAGGAGGA GTTCTAGCCC TAATCCTATC AATTCTCATT
      901 CTAGCTCTTC TACCATTCCT CCATACTTCA AAACAACGAA GCCTAATATT TCGCCCTATT
      961 ACACAAACAC TTTACTGAAT TCTAGTAGCT AACCTTCTTA TTCTCACTTG AATTGGAGGA
     1021 CAACCAGTTG AACACCCATT TGTTATCATC GGACAACTAG CCTCCATCAG CTATTTCTCT
     1081 ATTATCCTAA TTCTGATACC AATCTCAGGA ATTATTGAAG ACAAGATACT AAAATGAAAC
//
LOCUS       MW682735                1138 bp    DNA     linear   ROD 04-SEP-2022
DEFINITION  Apodemus ilex voucher KIZ:YL160015 cytochrome b (cytb) gene,
            partial cds; mitochondrial.
TITLE       Apodemus ilex voucher KIZ:YL160015
ACCESSION   MW682735
SOURCE      mitochondrion Apodemus ilex
  ORGANISM  Apodemus ilex
            Eukaryota; Metazoa; Chordata; Craniata; Vertebrata; Euteleostomi;
            Mammalia; Eutheria; Euarchontoglires; Glires; Rodentia; Myomorpha;
            Muroidea; Muridae; Murinae; Apodemus.
REFERENCE   1  (bases 1 to 1138)
  AUTHORS   Song,W., Li,X., Wang,H., Chen,Z., He,S. and Jiang,X.
  TITLE     Multi-dimensional evaluation of small mammal diversity in tree line
            habitats across the Three Parallel Rivers of Yunnan Protected
            Areas: Implications for conservation
  JOURNAL   Sheng Wu Duo Yang Xing 29 (9), 1215-1228 (2021)
  REMARK    DOI: 10.17520/biods.2021006
REFERENCE   2  (bases 1 to 1138)
  AUTHORS   Song,W., Li,X., Wang,H., Chen,Z., He,S. and Jiang,X.
  TITLE     Direct Submission
  JOURNAL   Submitted (26-FEB-2021) State Key Laboratory of Genetic Resources
            and Evolution, Kunming Institute of Zoology, No. 17 Longxin Rd,
            Kunming, Yunnan 650223, China
COMMENT     ##Assembly-Data-START##
            Sequencing Technology :: Sanger dideoxy sequencing
            ##Assembly-Data-END##
FEATURES             Location/Qualifiers
     source          1..1138
                     /organism="Apodemus ilex"
                     /organelle="mitochondrion"
                     /mol_type="genomic DNA"
                     /specimen_voucher="KIZ:YL160015"
                     /db_xref="taxon:256595"
                     /geo_loc_name="China: Longma Shan, Yunlong, Yunnan"
                     /lat_lon="26.21 N 99.22 E"
                     /collection_date="22-Dec-2016"
                     /collected_by="Song Wenyu"
                     /identified_by="Song Wenyu"
     gene            <1..>1138
                     /gene="cytb"
     CDS             <1..>1138
                     /gene="cytb"
                     /codon_start=2
                     /transl_table=2
                     /product="cytochrome b"
                     /protein_id="UVT91362.1"
                     /translation="TNIRKTHPLIKIVNHSFIDLPAPSNISSWWNFGSLLGICLIVQI
                     ITGLFLAMHYTSDTMTAFSSVTHICRDVNYGWLIRYMHANGASMFFICLFLHVGRGMY
                     YGSYTFMETWNIGVILLFAVMATAFMGYVLPWGQMSFWGATVITNLLSAIPYIGTTLV
                     EWIWGGFSVDKATLTRFFAFHFILPFIIAALVIVHLLFLHETGSNNPTGLNSDADKIP
                     FHPYYTIKDILGIFMMIMFLMTLVLFFPDLLGDPDNYMPANPLNTPPHIKPEWYFLFA
                     YAILRSIPNKLGGVLALILSILILALLPFLHTSKQRSLMFRPITQTLYWILVANLLIL
                     TWIGGQPVEHPFVIIGQLASISYFSIILILMPISGIIEDKMLKWN"
ORIGIN

        1 NNGACNAATA TTCGAAAAAC ACACCCACTC ATTAAAATTG TTAACCACTC ATTCATTGAC
       61 CTTCCTGCCC CATCTAACAT TTCGTCTTGA TGAAATTTTG GCTCTCTACT AGGTATCTGT
      121 TTAATTGTAC AAATCATTAC AGGTCTATTT CTAGCTATAC ACTACACATC AGATACAATA
      181 ACAGCATTCT CATCAGTCAC ACATATTTGC CGAGACGTAA ACTACGGATG ATTAATCCGA
      241 TATATACACG CAAACGGAGC CTCAATATTC TTTATCTGCC TATTCCTTCA TGTAGGACGA
      301 GGAATATATT ATGGATCCTA CACATTCATA GAAACATGAA ACATTGGAGT AATCTTACTA
      361 TTTGCTGTTA TAGCCACAGC ATTTATGGGC TATGTCCTTC CATGAGGACA AATATCATTC
      421 TGAGGTGCAA CCGTAATCAC AAACCTCCTA TCAGCCATCC CATATATCGG AACTACCCTA
      481 GTAGAATGAA TCTGAGGGGG ATTCTCAGTA GACAAAGCTA CTTTAACACG CTTTTTCGCC
      541 TTCCACTTTA TCTTACCTTT CATCATCGCA GCTCTAGTAA TTGTTCATCT ACTATTCTTA
      601 CATGAAACTG GATCAAACAA CCCAACAGGC CTAAATTCAG ACGCTGACAA AATTCCATTC
      661 CATCCATACT ACACAATCAA AGATATCCTA GGAATCTTTA TGATAATCAT ATTCTTAATA
      721 ACCTTAGTAC TATTTTTCCC AGACCTACTA GGAGACCCAG ATAACTATAT ACCAGCCAAC
      781 CCACTTAACA CCCCACCACA TATCAAACCA GAATGATACT TTCTATTCGC TTACGCAATC
      841 CTACGATCAA TTCCAAACAA ACTAGGAGGA GTTCTAGCCC TAATCCTATC AATTCTCATT
      901 CTAGCTCTTC TACCATTCCT CCATACTTCA AAACAACGAA GCCTAATATT TCGCCCTATT
      961 ACACAAACAC TTTACTGAAT TCTAGTAGCT AACCTTCTTA TTCTCACTTG AATTGGAGGA
     1021 CAACCAGTTG AACACCCATT TGTTATCATC GGACAACTAG CCTCCATCAG CTATTTCTCT
     1081 ATTATCCTAA TTCTGATACC AATCTCAGGA ATTATTGAAG ACAAGATACT AAAATGAAAC
//
LOCUS       MW682715                1140 bp    DNA     linear   ROD 04-SEP-2022
DEFINITION  Apodemus ilex voucher KIZ:XMS170108 cytochrome b (cytb) gene,
            partial cds; mitochondrial.
TITLE       Apodemus ilex voucher KIZ:XMS170108
ACCESSION   MW682715
SOURCE      mitochondrion Apodemus ilex
  ORGANISM  Apodemus ilex
            Eukaryota; Metazoa; Chordata; Craniata; Vertebrata; Euteleostomi;
            Mammalia; Eutheria; Euarchontoglires; Glires; Rodentia; Myomorpha;
            Muroidea; Muridae; Murinae; Apodemus.
REFERENCE   1  (bases 1 to 1140)
  AUTHORS   Song,W., Li,X., Wang,H., Chen,Z., He,S. and Jiang,X.
  TITLE     Multi-dimensional evaluation of small mammal diversity in tree line
            habitats across the Three Parallel Rivers of Yunnan Protected
            Areas: Implications for conservation
  JOURNAL   Sheng Wu Duo Yang Xing 29 (9), 1215-1228 (2021)
  REMARK    DOI: 10.17520/biods.2021006
REFERENCE   2  (bases 1 to 1140)
  AUTHORS   Song,W., Li,X., Wang,H., Chen,Z., He,S. and Jiang,X.
  TITLE     Direct Submission
  JOURNAL   Submitted (26-FEB-2021) State Key Laboratory of Genetic Resources
            and Evolution, Kunming Institute of Zoology, No. 17 Longxin Rd,
            Kunming, Yunnan 650223, China
COMMENT     ##Assembly-Data-START##
            Sequencing Technology :: Sanger dideoxy sequencing
            ##Assembly-Data-END##
FEATURES             Location/Qualifiers
     source          1..1140
                     /organism="Apodemus ilex"
                     /organelle="mitochondrion"
                     /mol_type="genomic DNA"
                     /specimen_voucher="KIZ:XMS170108"
                     /db_xref="taxon:256595"
                     /geo_loc_name="China: Lushui, Yunnan"
                     /lat_lon="25.96 N 98.95 E"
                     /collection_date="02-Apr-2017"
                     /collected_by="Song Wenyu"
                     /identified_by="Song Wenyu"
     gene            1..>1140
                     /gene="cytb"
     CDS             1..>1140
                     /gene="cytb"
                     /codon_start=1
                     /transl_table=2
                     /product="cytochrome b"
                     /protein_id="UVT91343.1"
                     /translation="MTNIRKTHPLIKIVNHSFIDLPAPSNISSWWNFGSLLGICLIVQ
                     IITGLFLAMHYTSDTMTAFSSVTHICRDVNYGWLIRYMHANGASMFFICLFLHVGRGM
                     YYGSYTFMETWNIGVILLFAVMATAFMGYVLPWGQMSFWGATVITNLLSAIPYIGTTL
                     VEWIWGGFSVDKATLTRFFAFHFILPFIIAALVIVHLLFLHETGSNNPTGLNSDADKI
                     PFHPYYTIKDILGIFMMIMFLMTLVLFFPDLLGDPDNYMPANPLNTPPHIKPEWYFLF
                     AYAILRSIPNKLGGVLALILSILILALLPFLHTSKQRSLMFRPITQTLYWILVANLLI
                     LTWIGGQPVEHPFVIIGQLASISYFSIILILMPISGIIEDKMLKWN"
ORIGIN

        1 ATGACAAATA TTCGAAAAAC ACACCCACTC ATTAAAATTG TTAACCACTC ATTCATTGAC
       61 CTTCCTGCCC CATCTAACAT TTCGTCTTGA TGAAATTTTG GCTCTCTACT AGGTATCTGT
      121 TTAATTGTAC AAATCATTAC AGGTCTATTT CTAGCTATAC ACTACACATC AGATACAATA
      181 ACAGCATTCT CATCAGTCAC ACATATTTGC CGAGACGTAA ACTACGGATG ATTAATCCGA
      241 TATATACACG CAAACGGAGC CTCAATATTC TTTATCTGCC TATTCCTTCA TGTAGGACGA
      301 GGAATATATT ATGGATCCTA CACATTCATA GAAACATGAA ACATTGGAGT AATCTTACTA
      361 TTTGCTGTTA TAGCCACAGC ATTTATAGGC TACGTCCTTC CATGAGGACA AATATCATTC
      421 TGAGGTGCAA CCGTAATCAC AAACCTCCTA TCAGCCATCC CATATATCGG AACTACCCTA
      481 GTAGAATGAA TCTGAGGGGG ATTCTCAGTA GACAAAGCTA CTTTAACACG TTTTTTCGCC
      541 TTCCACTTTA TCTTACCTTT CATCATCGCA GCTCTAGTAA TTGTTCATCT ACTATTCTTA
      601 CATGAAACTG GATCAAACAA CCCAACAGGC CTAAATTCAG ACGCTGACAA AATTCCATTC
      661 CATCCATACT ACACAATCAA AGATATCCTA GGAATCTTTA TGATAATCAT ATTCTTAATA
      721 ACCTTAGTAC TATTCTTCCC AGACCTACTA GGAGATCCAG ATAACTATAT ACCAGCTAAC
      781 CCACTTAACA CCCCACCACA TATCAAACCA GAATGATACT TTCTATTCGC TTACGCAATC
      841 CTACGATCAA TTCCAAACAA ACTAGGAGGA GTTCTAGCCC TAATCCTATC AATTCTTATT
      901 CTAGCTCTTC TACCATTCCT CCACACTTCA AAACAACGAA GCCTAATATT TCGCCCTATT
      961 ACACAAACAC TTTACTGAAT TCTAGTAGCT AACCTTCTTA TTCTCACTTG AATTGGAGGA
     1021 CAACCAGTTG AACATCCATT TGTAATCATC GGACAACTAG CCTCCATCAG CTATTTCTCT
     1081 ATTATTCTAA TTCTAATACC AATCTCAGGA ATTATTGAAG ACAAGATACT AAAATGAAAC
//
LOCUS       MW682707                1140 bp    DNA     linear   ROD 04-SEP-2022
DEFINITION  Apodemus ilex voucher KIZ:XMS170040 cytochrome b (cytb) gene,
            partial cds; mitochondrial.
TITLE       Apodemus ilex voucher KIZ:XMS170040
ACCESSION   MW682707
SOURCE      mitochondrion Apodemus ilex
  ORGANISM  Apodemus ilex
            Eukaryota; Metazoa; Chordata; Craniata; Vertebrata; Euteleostomi;
            Mammalia; Eutheria; Euarchontoglires; Glires; Rodentia; Myomorpha;
            Muroidea; Muridae; Murinae; Apodemus.
REFERENCE   1  (bases 1 to 1140)
  AUTHORS   Song,W., Li,X., Wang,H., Chen,Z., He,S. and Jiang,X.
  TITLE     Multi-dimensional evaluation of small mammal diversity in tree line
            habitats across the Three Parallel Rivers of Yunnan Protected
            Areas: Implications for conservation
  JOURNAL   Sheng Wu Duo Yang Xing 29 (9), 1215-1228 (2021)
  REMARK    DOI: 10.17520/biods.2021006
REFERENCE   2  (bases 1 to 1140)
  AUTHORS   Song,W., Li,X., Wang,H., Chen,Z., He,S. and Jiang,X.
  TITLE     Direct Submission
  JOURNAL   Submitted (26-FEB-2021) State Key Laboratory of Genetic Resources
            and Evolution, Kunming Institute of Zoology, No. 17 Longxin Rd,
            Kunming, Yunnan 650223, China
COMMENT     ##Assembly-Data-START##
            Sequencing Technology :: Sanger dideoxy sequencing
            ##Assembly-Data-END##
FEATURES             Location/Qualifiers
     source          1..1140
                     /organism="Apodemus ilex"
                     /organelle="mitochondrion"
                     /mol_type="genomic DNA"
                     /specimen_voucher="KIZ:XMS170040"
                     /db_xref="taxon:256595"
                     /geo_loc_name="China: Lushui, Yunnan"
                     /lat_lon="25.96 N 98.96 E"
                     /collection_date="31-Mar-2017"
                     /collected_by="Pu Shidong"
                     /identified_by="Song Wenyu"
     gene            1..>1140
                     /gene="cytb"
     CDS             1..>1140
                     /gene="cytb"
                     /codon_start=1
                     /transl_table=2
                     /product="cytochrome b"
                     /protein_id="UVT91335.1"
                     /translation="MTNIRKTHPLIKIVNHSFIDLPAPSNISSWWNFGSLLGICLIVQ
                     IITGLFLAMHYTSDTMTAFSSVTHICRDVNYGWLIRYMHANGASMFFICLFLHVGRGM
                     YYGSYTFMETWNIGVILLFAVMATAFMGYVLPWGQMSFWGATVITNLLSAIPYIGTTL
                     VEWIWGGFSVDKATLTRFFAFHFILPFIIAALVIVHLLFLHETGSNNPTGLNSDADKI
                     PFHPYYTIKDILGIFMMIMFLMTLVLFFPDLLGDPDNYMPANPLNTPPHIKPEWYFLF
                     AYAILRSIPNKLGGVLALILSILILALLPFLHTSKQRSLMFRPITQTLYWILVANLLI
                     LTWIGGQPVEHPFVIIGQLASISYFSIILILMPISGIIEDKMLKWN"
ORIGIN

        1 ATGACAAATA TTCGAAAAAC ACACCCACTC ATTAAAATTG TTAACCACTC ATTCATTGAC
       61 CTTCCTGCCC CATCTAACAT TTCGTCTTGA TGAAATTTTG GCTCTCTACT AGGTATCTGT
      121 TTAATTGTAC AAATCATTAC AGGTCTATTC CTAGCTATAC ACTACACATC AGATACAATA
      181 ACAGCATTCT CATCAGTCAC ACATATTTGC CGAGACGTAA ACTACGGATG ATTAATCCGA
      241 TATATACACG CAAACGGAGC CTCAATATTC TTTATCTGCC TATTCCTTCA TGTAGGACGA
      301 GGAATATATT ATGGATCCTA CACATTCATA GAAACATGAA ACATTGGAGT AATCTTACTA
      361 TTTGCTGTTA TAGCCACAGC ATTTATGGGC TACGTCCTTC CATGAGGACA AATATCATTC
      421 TGAGGTGCAA CCGTAATCAC AAACCTCCTA TCAGCCATCC CATATATCGG AACTACCCTA
      481 GTAGAATGAA TCTGAGGGGG ATTCTCAGTA GACAAAGCTA CTTTAACACG TTTTTTCGCC
      541 TTCCACTTTA TCTTACCTTT CATCATCGCA GCTCTAGTAA TTGTTCATCT ACTATTCTTA
      601 CATGAAACTG GATCAAACAA CCCAACAGGC CTAAATTCAG ACGCTGACAA AATTCCATTC
      661 CATCCATACT ACACAATCAA AGATATCCTA GGAATCTTTA TGATAATCAT ATTCTTAATA
      721 ACCTTAGTAC TATTTTTCCC AGACCTACTA GGAGATCCAG ATAACTATAT ACCAGCTAAC
      781 CCACTTAACA CCCCACCACA TATCAAACCA GAATGATACT TTCTATTCGC TTACGCAATC
      841 CTACGATCAA TTCCAAACAA ACTAGGAGGA GTTCTAGCCC TAATCCTATC AATTCTTATT
      901 CTAGCTCTCC TACCATTCCT CCACACTTCA AAACAACGAA GCCTAATATT TCGCCCTATT
      961 ACACAAACAC TTTACTGAAT TCTAGTAGCT AACCTTCTTA TTCTCACTTG AATTGGAGGA
     1021 CAACCAGTTG AACATCCATT TGTAATCATC GGACAACTAG CCTCCATCAG CTATTTCTCT
     1081 ATTATTCTAA TTCTAATACC AATCTCAGGA ATTATTGAAG ACAAGATACT AAAATGAAAC
//
LOCUS       MW682689                1140 bp    DNA     linear   ROD 04-SEP-2022
DEFINITION  Apodemus ilex voucher KIZ:SK170101 cytochrome b (cytb) gene,
            partial cds; mitochondrial.
TITLE       Apodemus ilex voucher KIZ:SK170101
ACCESSION   MW682689
SOURCE      mitochondrion Apodemus ilex
  ORGANISM  Apodemus ilex
            Eukaryota; Metazoa; Chordata; Craniata; Vertebrata; Euteleostomi;
            Mammalia; Eutheria; Euarchontoglires; Glires; Rodentia; Myomorpha;
            Muroidea; Muridae; Murinae; Apodemus.
REFERENCE   1  (bases 1 to 1140)
  AUTHORS   Song,W., Li,X., Wang,H., Chen,Z., He,S. and Jiang,X.
  TITLE     Multi-dimensional evaluation of small mammal diversity in tree line
            habitats across the Three Parallel Rivers of Yunnan Protected
            Areas: Implications for conservation
  JOURNAL   Sheng Wu Duo Yang Xing 29 (9), 1215-1228 (2021)
  REMARK    DOI: 10.17520/biods.2021006
REFERENCE   2  (bases 1 to 1140)
  AUTHORS   Song,W., Li,X., Wang,H., Chen,Z., He,S. and Jiang,X.
  TITLE     Direct Submission
  JOURNAL   Submitted (26-FEB-2021) State Key Laboratory of Genetic Resources
            and Evolution, Kunming Institute of Zoology, No. 17 Longxin Rd,
            Kunming, Yunnan 650223, China
COMMENT     ##Assembly-Data-START##
            Sequencing Technology :: Sanger dideoxy sequencing
            ##Assembly-Data-END##
FEATURES             Location/Qualifiers
     source          1..1140
                     /organism="Apodemus ilex"
                     /organelle="mitochondrion"
                     /mol_type="genomic DNA"
                     /specimen_voucher="KIZ:SK170101"
                     /db_xref="taxon:256595"
                     /geo_loc_name="China: Shika Snow Mountain, Shangri-la,
                     Yunnan"
                     /lat_lon="27.78 N 99.60 E"
                     /collection_date="28-Oct-2017"
                     /collected_by="Song Wenyu"
                     /identified_by="Song Wenyu"
     gene            1..>1140
                     /gene="cytb"
     CDS             1..>1140
                     /gene="cytb"
                     /codon_start=1
                     /transl_table=2
                     /product="cytochrome b"
                     /protein_id="UVT91317.1"
                     /translation="MTNIRKTHPLIKIVNHSFIDLPAPSNISSWWNFGSLLGICLIVQ
                     IITGLFLAMHYTSDTMTAFSSVTHICRDVNYGWLIRYMHANGASMFFICLFLHVGRGM
                     YYGSYTFMETWNIGVILLFAVMATAFMGYVLPWGQMSFWGATVITNLLSAIPYIGTTL
                     VEWIWGGFSVDKATLTRFFAFHFILPFIIAALVIVHLLFLHETGSNNPTGLNSDADKI
                     PFHPYYTIKDILGIFMMIMFLMTLVLFFPDLLGDPDNYMPANPLNTPPHIKPEWYFLF
                     AYAILRSIPNKLGGVLALILSILILALLPFLHTSKQRSLMFRPITQTLYWILVANLLI
                     LTWIGGQPVEHPFVIIGQLASISYFSIILILMPISGIIEDKMLKWN"
ORIGIN

        1 ATGACAAATA TTCGAAAAAC ACACCCACTC ATTAAAATTG TTAACCACTC ATTCATTGAC
       61 CTTCCTGCCC CATCTAACAT TTCGTCTTGA TGAAATTTTG GCTCTCTACT AGGTATCTGT
      121 TTAATTGTAC AAATCATTAC AGGTCTATTT CTAGCTATAC ACTACACATC AGATACAATA
      181 ACAGCATTCT CATCAGTCAC ACATATTTGC CGAGACGTAA ACTACGGATG ATTAATCCGA
      241 TATATACACG CAAACGGAGC CTCAATATTC TTTATCTGCC TATTCCTTCA TGTAGGACGA
      301 GGAATATATT ATGGATCCTA CACATTCATA GAAACATGAA ACATTGGAGT AATCTTACTA
      361 TTTGCTGTCA TAGCCACAGC ATTTATGGGC TATGTCCTTC CATGAGGACA AATATCATTC
      421 TGAGGTGCAA CCGTAATCAC AAACCTCCTA TCAGCCATCC CATATATCGG AACTACCCTA
      481 GTAGAATGAA TCTGAGGGGG ATTCTCAGTA GACAAAGCTA CCTTAACACG TTTTTTCGCC
      541 TTCCACTTTA TCTTACCTTT CATCATCGCA GCTCTAGTAA TTGTTCATCT ACTATTCTTA
      601 CATGAAACTG GATCAAACAA CCCAACAGGC CTAAATTCAG ACGCTGACAA AATTCCATTC
      661 CATCCATACT ACACAATCAA AGATATCCTA GGAATCTTTA TGATAATCAT ATTCTTAATA
      721 ACCTTAGTAC TATTTTTCCC AGACCTACTA GGAGACCCAG ATAACTATAT ACCAGCCAAC
      781 CCACTTAACA CCCCACCACA TATCAAACCA GAATGATACT TTCTATTCGC TTACGCAATC
      841 CTACGATCAA TCCCAAACAA ACTAGGAGGA GTTCTAGCCC TAATCCTATC AATTCTCATC
      901 CTAGCTCTTC TACCATTCCT CCACACTTCA AAACAACGAA GCCTAATATT TCGCCCTATT
      961 ACACAAACAC TTTACTGAAT TCTAGTAGCT AACCTTCTTA TTCTCACTTG AATTGGAGGA
     1021 CAACCAGTTG AACATCCATT TGTTATCATC GGACAACTAG CCTCCATCAG CTATTTCTCT
     1081 ATTATTCTAA TTCTGATACC AATCTCAGGA ATTATTGAAG ACAAGATACT AAAATGAAAC
//
LOCUS       MW682671                1140 bp    DNA     linear   ROD 04-SEP-2022
DEFINITION  Apodemus ilex voucher KIZ:SK170001 cytochrome b (cytb) gene,
            partial cds; mitochondrial.
TITLE       Apodemus ilex voucher KIZ:SK170001
ACCESSION   MW682671
SOURCE      mitochondrion Apodemus ilex
  ORGANISM  Apodemus ilex
            Eukaryota; Metazoa; Chordata; Craniata; Vertebrata; Euteleostomi;
            Mammalia; Eutheria; Euarchontoglires; Glires; Rodentia; Myomorpha;
            Muroidea; Muridae; Murinae; Apodemus.
REFERENCE   1  (bases 1 to 1140)
  AUTHORS   Song,W., Li,X., Wang,H., Chen,Z., He,S. and Jiang,X.
  TITLE     Multi-dimensional evaluation of small mammal diversity in tree line
            habitats across the Three Parallel Rivers of Yunnan Protected
            Areas: Implications for conservation
  JOURNAL   Sheng Wu Duo Yang Xing 29 (9), 1215-1228 (2021)
  REMARK    DOI: 10.17520/biods.2021006
REFERENCE   2  (bases 1 to 1140)
  AUTHORS   Song,W., Li,X., Wang,H., Chen,Z., He,S. and Jiang,X.
  TITLE     Direct Submission
  JOURNAL   Submitted (26-FEB-2021) State Key Laboratory of Genetic Resources
            and Evolution, Kunming Institute of Zoology, No. 17 Longxin Rd,
            Kunming, Yunnan 650223, China
COMMENT     ##Assembly-Data-START##
            Sequencing Technology :: Sanger dideoxy sequencing
            ##Assembly-Data-END##
FEATURES             Location/Qualifiers
     source          1..1140
                     /organism="Apodemus ilex"
                     /organelle="mitochondrion"
                     /mol_type="genomic DNA"
                     /specimen_voucher="KIZ:SK170001"
                     /db_xref="taxon:256595"
                     /geo_loc_name="China: Shika Snow Mountain, Shangri-la,
                     Yunnan"
                     /lat_lon="27.79 N 99.59 E"
                     /collection_date="22-Oct-2017"
                     /collected_by="Song Wenyu"
                     /identified_by="Song Wenyu"
     gene            1..>1140
                     /gene="cytb"
     CDS             1..>1140
                     /gene="cytb"
                     /codon_start=1
                     /transl_table=2
                     /product="cytochrome b"
                     /protein_id="UVT91299.1"
                     /translation="MTNIRKTHPLIKIVNHSFIDLPAPSNISSWWNFGSLLGICLIVQ
                     IITGLFLAMHYTSDTMTAFSSVTHICRDVNYGWLIRYMHANGASMFFICLFLHVGRGM
                     YYGSYTFMETWNIGVILLFAVMATAFMGYVLPWGQMSFWGATVITNLLSAIPYIGTTL
                     VEWIWGGFSVDKATLTRFFAFHFILPFIIAALVIVHLLFLHETGSNNPTGLNSDADKI
                     PFHPYYTIKDILGIFMMIMFLMTLVLFFPDLLGDPDNYMPANPLNTPPHIKPEWYFLF
                     AYAILRSIPNKLGGVLALILSILILALLPFLHTSKQRSLMFRPITQTLYWILVANLLI
                     LTWIGGQPVEHPFVIIGQLASISYFSIILILMPISGIIEDKMLKWN"
ORIGIN

        1 ATGACAAATA TTCGAAAAAC ACACCCACTC ATTAAAATTG TTAACCACTC ATTCATTGAC
       61 CTTCCTGCCC CATCTAACAT TTCGTCTTGA TGAAATTTTG GCTCTCTACT AGGTATCTGT
      121 TTAATTGTAC AAATCATTAC AGGTCTATTT CTAGCTATAC ACTACACATC AGATACAATA
      181 ACAGCATTCT CATCAGTCAC ACATATTTGC CGAGACGTAA ACTACGGATG ATTAATCCGA
      241 TATATACACG CAAACGGAGC CTCAATATTC TTTATCTGCC TATTCCTTCA TGTAGGACGA
      301 GGAATATATT ATGGATCCTA CACATTCATA GAAACATGAA ACATTGGAGT AATCTTACTA
      361 TTTGCTGTTA TAGCCACAGC ATTTATGGGC TATGTCCTTC CATGAGGACA AATATCATTC
      421 TGAGGTGCAA CCGTAATCAC AAACCTCCTA TCAGCCATCC CATATATCGG AACTACCCTA
      481 GTAGAATGAA TCTGAGGGGG ATTCTCAGTA GACAAAGCTA CTTTAACACG TTTTTTCGCC
      541 TTCCACTTTA TCTTACCTTT CATCATCGCA GCTCTAGTAA TTGTTCATCT ACTATTCTTA
      601 CATGAAACTG GATCAAACAA CCCAACAGGC CTAAATTCAG ACGCTGACAA AATTCCATTC
      661 CATCCATACT ACACAATCAA AGATATCCTA GGAATCTTTA TGATAATCAT ATTCTTAATA
      721 ACCTTAGTAC TATTTTTCCC AGACCTACTA GGAGACCCAG ATAACTATAT ACCAGCCAAC
      781 CCACTTAACA CCCCACCACA TATCAAACCA GAATGATACT TTCTATTCGC TTACGCAATC
      841 CTACGATCAA TTCCAAACAA ACTAGGAGGA GTTCTAGCCC TAATCCTATC AATTCTCATT
      901 CTAGCTCTTC TACCATTCCT CCATACTTCA AAACAACGAA GCCTAATATT TCGCCCTATT
      961 ACACAAACAC TTTACTGAAT TCTAGTAGCT AACCTTCTTA TTCTCACTTG AATTGGAGGA
     1021 CAACCAGTTG AACATCCATT TGTTATCATC GGACAACTAG CCTCCATCAG CTATTTCTCT
     1081 ATTATCCTAA TTCTGATACC AATCTCAGGA ATTATTGAAG ACAAGATACT AAAATGAAAC
//
LOCUS       MW682634                1138 bp    DNA     linear   ROD 04-SEP-2022
DEFINITION  Apodemus ilex voucher KIZ:ML170150 cytochrome b (cytb) gene,
            partial cds; mitochondrial.
TITLE       Apodemus ilex voucher KIZ:ML170150
ACCESSION   MW682634
SOURCE      mitochondrion Apodemus ilex
  ORGANISM  Apodemus ilex
            Eukaryota; Metazoa; Chordata; Craniata; Vertebrata; Euteleostomi;
            Mammalia; Eutheria; Euarchontoglires; Glires; Rodentia; Myomorpha;
            Muroidea; Muridae; Murinae; Apodemus.
REFERENCE   1  (bases 1 to 1138)
  AUTHORS   Song,W., Li,X., Wang,H., Chen,Z., He,S. and Jiang,X.
  TITLE     Multi-dimensional evaluation of small mammal diversity in tree line
            habitats across the Three Parallel Rivers of Yunnan Protected
            Areas: Implications for conservation
  JOURNAL   Sheng Wu Duo Yang Xing 29 (9), 1215-1228 (2021)
  REMARK    DOI: 10.17520/biods.2021006
REFERENCE   2  (bases 1 to 1138)
  AUTHORS   Song,W., Li,X., Wang,H., Chen,Z., He,S. and Jiang,X.
  TITLE     Direct Submission
  JOURNAL   Submitted (26-FEB-2021) State Key Laboratory of Genetic Resources
            and Evolution, Kunming Institute of Zoology, No. 17 Longxin Rd,
            Kunming, Yunnan 650223, China
COMMENT     ##Assembly-Data-START##
            Sequencing Technology :: Sanger dideoxy sequencing
            ##Assembly-Data-END##
FEATURES             Location/Qualifiers
     source          1..1138
                     /organism="Apodemus ilex"
                     /organelle="mitochondrion"
                     /mol_type="genomic DNA"
                     /specimen_voucher="KIZ:ML170150"
                     /db_xref="taxon:256595"
                     /geo_loc_name="China: Meili Snow Mountain, Deqin, Yunnan"
                     /lat_lon="28.28 N 98.73 E"
                     /collection_date="28-Jun-2017"
                     /collected_by="Song Wenyu"
                     /identified_by="Song Wenyu"
     gene            <1..>1138
                     /gene="cytb"
     CDS             <1..>1138
                     /gene="cytb"
                     /codon_start=2
                     /transl_table=2
                     /product="cytochrome b"
                     /protein_id="UVT91262.1"
                     /translation="TNIRKTHPLIKIVNHSFIDLPAPSNISSWWNFGSLLGICLIVQI
                     ITGLFLAMHYTSDTMTAFSSVTHICRDVNYGWLIRYMHANGASMFFICLFLHVGRGMY
                     YGSYTFMETWNIGVILLFAVMATAFMGYVLPWGQMSFWGATVITNLLSAIPYIGTTLV
                     EWIWGGFSVDKATLTRFFAFHFILPFIIAALVIVHLLFLHETGSNNPTGLNSDADKIP
                     FHPYYTIKDILGIFMMITFLMTLVLFFPDLLGDPDNYMPANPLNTPPHIKPEWYFLFA
                     YAILRSIPNKLGGVLALILSILILALLPFLHTSKQRSLMFRPITQTLYWILVANLLIL
                     TWIGGQPVEHPFVIIGQLASISYFSIILILMPISGIIEDKMLKWN"
ORIGIN

        1 NNGACNAATA TTCGAAAAAC ACACCCACTC ATTAAAATTG TTAACCACTC ATTCATTGAC
       61 CTTCCTGCCC CATCTAACAT TTCGTCTTGA TGAAATTTTG GCTCTCTACT AGGTATCTGT
      121 TTAATTGTAC AAATCATTAC AGGTCTATTT CTAGCTATAC ACTACACATC AGATACAATA
      181 ACAGCATTCT CATCAGTCAC ACATATTTGC CGAGACGTAA ACTACGGATG ATTAATCCGA
      241 TATATACACG CAAACGGAGC CTCAATATTC TTTATCTGCC TATTCCTTCA TGTAGGACGA
      301 GGAATATATT ATGGATCCTA TACATTCATA GAAACATGAA ACATTGGAGT AATCTTACTA
      361 TTTGCTGTTA TAGCCACAGC ATTTATGGGC TACGTCCTTC CATGAGGACA AATATCATTC
      421 TGAGGTGCAA CCGTAATCAC AAACCTCCTA TCAGCCATCC CATATATCGG AACTACCCTA
      481 GTAGAATGAA TCTGAGGAGG ATTCTCAGTA GACAAAGCTA CTTTAACACG CTTTTTCGCC
      541 TTCCACTTTA TCTTACCATT CATCATCGCA GCTCTAGTAA TTGTTCATCT ACTATTCTTA
      601 CATGAAACTG GATCAAACAA CCCAACAGGC CTAAATTCAG ACGCTGACAA AATTCCATTC
      661 CATCCATACT ACACAATCAA AGATATCCTA GGAATCTTCA TGATAATCAC ATTCTTAATA
      721 ACCTTAGTAC TATTTTTCCC AGACCTACTA GGAGACCCAG ATAATTATAT ACCAGCTAAT
      781 CCACTTAACA CCCCACCACA TATCAAACCA GAATGATACT TTCTATTCGC TTACGCAATC
      841 CTACGATCAA TTCCAAACAA ACTAGGAGGA GTTCTAGCCC TAATCCTATC AATTCTCATT
      901 CTAGCTCTTC TACCATTCCT CCACACTTCA AAACAACGAA GCCTAATATT CCGCCCTATT
      961 ACACAAACAC TTTACTGAAT TCTAGTAGCT AACCTTCTTA TTCTCACTTG AATTGGAGGA
     1021 CAACCAGTTG AACATCCATT TGTGATCATC GGACAACTAG CCTCCATCAG CTATTTCTCT
     1081 ATTATTCTAA TTCTAATACC AATCTCAGGA ATTATTGAAG ACAAAATACT AAAATGAAAC
//
LOCUS       MW682626                1138 bp    DNA     linear   ROD 04-SEP-2022
DEFINITION  Apodemus ilex voucher KIZ:ML170063 cytochrome b (cytb) gene,
            partial cds; mitochondrial.
TITLE       Apodemus ilex voucher KIZ:ML170063
ACCESSION   MW682626
SOURCE      mitochondrion Apodemus ilex
  ORGANISM  Apodemus ilex
            Eukaryota; Metazoa; Chordata; Craniata; Vertebrata; Euteleostomi;
            Mammalia; Eutheria; Euarchontoglires; Glires; Rodentia; Myomorpha;
            Muroidea; Muridae; Murinae; Apodemus.
REFERENCE   1  (bases 1 to 1138)
  AUTHORS   Song,W., Li,X., Wang,H., Chen,Z., He,S. and Jiang,X.
  TITLE     Multi-dimensional evaluation of small mammal diversity in tree line
            habitats across the Three Parallel Rivers of Yunnan Protected
            Areas: Implications for conservation
  JOURNAL   Sheng Wu Duo Yang Xing 29 (9), 1215-1228 (2021)
  REMARK    DOI: 10.17520/biods.2021006
REFERENCE   2  (bases 1 to 1138)
  AUTHORS   Song,W., Li,X., Wang,H., Chen,Z., He,S. and Jiang,X.
  TITLE     Direct Submission
  JOURNAL   Submitted (26-FEB-2021) State Key Laboratory of Genetic Resources
            and Evolution, Kunming Institute of Zoology, No. 17 Longxin Rd,
            Kunming, Yunnan 650223, China
COMMENT     ##Assembly-Data-START##
            Sequencing Technology :: Sanger dideoxy sequencing
            ##Assembly-Data-END##
FEATURES             Location/Qualifiers
     source          1..1138
                     /organism="Apodemus ilex"
                     /organelle="mitochondrion"
                     /mol_type="genomic DNA"
                     /specimen_voucher="KIZ:ML170063"
                     /db_xref="taxon:256595"
                     /geo_loc_name="China: Meili Snow Mountain, Deqin, Yunnan"
                     /lat_lon="28.26 N 98.72 E"
                     /collection_date="24-Jun-2017"
                     /collected_by="Pu Shidong"
                     /identified_by="Song Wenyu"
     gene            <1..>1138
                     /gene="cytb"
     CDS             <1..>1138
                     /gene="cytb"
                     /codon_start=2
                     /transl_table=2
                     /product="cytochrome b"
                     /protein_id="UVT91254.1"
                     /translation="TNIRKTHPLIKIVNHSFIDLPAPSNISSWWNFGSLLGICLIVQI
                     ITGLFLAMHYTSDTMTAFSSVAHICRDVNYGWLIRYMHANGASMFFICLFLHVGRGMY
                     YGSYTFMETWNIGVILLFAVMATAFMGYVLPWGQMSFWGATVITNLLSAIPYIGTTLV
                     EWIWGGFSVDKATLTRFFAFHFILPFIIAALVIVHLLFLHETGSNNPTGLNSDADKIP
                     FHPYYTIKDILGIFMMIMFLMTLVLFFPDLLGDPDNYMPANPLNTPPHIKPEWYFLFA
                     YAILRSIPNKLGGVLALILSILILALLPFLHTSKQRSLMFRPITQTLYWILVANLLIL
                     TWIGGQPVEHPFVIIGQLASISYFSIILILMPISGIIEDKMLKWN"
ORIGIN

        1 NNGACNAATA TTCGAAAAAC ACACCCACTC ATTAAAATTG TTAACCACTC ATTCATTGAC
       61 CTTCCTGCCC CATCTAACAT TTCGTCTTGA TGAAATTTTG GCTCTCTACT AGGTATCTGT
      121 TTAATTGTAC AAATCATTAC AGGTCTATTT CTAGCTATAC ACTACACATC AGATACAATA
      181 ACAGCATTCT CATCAGTCGC ACATATTTGC CGAGACGTAA ACTACGGATG ATTAATCCGA
      241 TATATACACG CAAACGGAGC CTCAATATTC TTTATCTGCC TATTCCTTCA TGTAGGACGA
      301 GGAATATATT ATGGATCCTA TACATTCATA GAAACATGAA ACATTGGAGT AATCTTACTA
      361 TTTGCTGTTA TAGCCACAGC ATTTATGGGC TACGTCCTTC CATGAGGACA AATATCATTC
      421 TGAGGTGCAA CCGTAATCAC AAACCTCCTA TCAGCCATCC CATATATCGG AACTACCCTA
      481 GTAGAATGAA TCTGAGGAGG ATTCTCAGTA GACAAAGCTA CTTTAACACG CTTTTTCGCC
      541 TTCCACTTTA TCTTACCATT CATCATCGCA GCCCTAGTAA TTGTTCATCT ACTATTCTTA
      601 CATGAAACTG GATCAAACAA CCCAACAGGC CTAAATTCAG ACGCTGACAA AATTCCATTC
      661 CATCCATACT ACACAATCAA AGATATCTTA GGAATCTTCA TGATAATCAT ATTCTTAATA
      721 ACCTTAGTAC TATTTTTCCC AGACCTACTA GGAGACCCAG ATAATTATAT ACCAGCTAAT
      781 CCACTTAACA CCCCACCACA TATCAAACCA GAATGATACT TTCTATTCGC TTACGCAATC
      841 CTACGATCAA TTCCAAACAA ACTAGGAGGA GTTCTAGCCC TAATCCTATC AATTCTCATT
      901 CTAGCTCTTC TACCATTTCT CCACACTTCA AAACAACGAA GCCTAATATT CCGCCCTATT
      961 ACACAAACAC TTTACTGAAT TCTAGTAGCT AACCTTCTTA TTCTCACTTG AATTGGAGGA
     1021 CAACCAGTTG AACATCCATT TGTAATCATC GGACAACTAG CTTCCATCAG CTATTTCTCT
     1081 ATTATTCTAA TTCTAATACC AATCTCAGGA ATTATTGAAG ACAAAATACT AAAATGAAAC
//
LOCUS       MW682616                1140 bp    DNA     linear   ROD 04-SEP-2022
DEFINITION  Apodemus ilex voucher KIZ:ML170023 cytochrome b (cytb) gene,
            partial cds; mitochondrial.
TITLE       Apodemus ilex voucher KIZ:ML170023
ACCESSION   MW682616
SOURCE      mitochondrion Apodemus ilex
  ORGANISM  Apodemus ilex
            Eukaryota; Metazoa; Chordata; Craniata; Vertebrata; Euteleostomi;
            Mammalia; Eutheria; Euarchontoglires; Glires; Rodentia; Myomorpha;
            Muroidea; Muridae; Murinae; Apodemus.
REFERENCE   1  (bases 1 to 1140)
  AUTHORS   Song,W., Li,X., Wang,H., Chen,Z., He,S. and Jiang,X.
  TITLE     Multi-dimensional evaluation of small mammal diversity in tree line
            habitats across the Three Parallel Rivers of Yunnan Protected
            Areas: Implications for conservation
  JOURNAL   Sheng Wu Duo Yang Xing 29 (9), 1215-1228 (2021)
  REMARK    DOI: 10.17520/biods.2021006
REFERENCE   2  (bases 1 to 1140)
  AUTHORS   Song,W., Li,X., Wang,H., Chen,Z., He,S. and Jiang,X.
  TITLE     Direct Submission
  JOURNAL   Submitted (26-FEB-2021) State Key Laboratory of Genetic Resources
            and Evolution, Kunming Institute of Zoology, No. 17 Longxin Rd,
            Kunming, Yunnan 650223, China
COMMENT     ##Assembly-Data-START##
            Sequencing Technology :: Sanger dideoxy sequencing
            ##Assembly-Data-END##
FEATURES             Location/Qualifiers
     source          1..1140
                     /organism="Apodemus ilex"
                     /organelle="mitochondrion"
                     /mol_type="genomic DNA"
                     /specimen_voucher="KIZ:ML170023"
                     /db_xref="taxon:256595"
                     /geo_loc_name="China: Meili Snow Mountain, Deqin, Yunnan"
                     /lat_lon="28.29 N 98.73 E"
                     /collection_date="20-Jun-2017"
                     /collected_by="Song Wenyu"
                     /identified_by="Song Wenyu"
     gene            1..>1140
                     /gene="cytb"
     CDS             1..>1140
                     /gene="cytb"
                     /codon_start=1
                     /transl_table=2
                     /product="cytochrome b"
                     /protein_id="UVT91244.1"
                     /translation="MTNIRKTHPLIKIVNHSFIDLPAPSNISSWWNFGSLLGICLIVQ
                     IITGLFLAMHYTSDTMTAFSSVTHICRDVNYGWLIRYMHANGASMFFICLFLHVGRGM
                     YYGSYTFMETWNIGVILLFAVMATAFMGYVLPWGQMSFWGATVITNLLSAIPYIGTTL
                     VEWIWGGFSVDKATLTRFFAFHFILPFIIAALVIVHLLFLHETGSNNPTGLNSDADKI
                     PFHPYYTIKDILGIFMMIMFLMTLVLFFPDLLGDPDNYMPANPLNTPPHIKPEWYFLF
                     AYAILRSIPNKLGGVLALILSILILALLPFLHTSKQRSLMFRPITQTLYWILVANLLI
                     LTWIGGQPVEHPFVIIGQLASISYFSIILILMPISGIIEDKMLKWN"
ORIGIN

        1 ATGACNAATA TTCGAAAAAC ACACCCACTC ATTAAAATTG TTAACCACTC ATTCATTGAC
       61 CTTCCTGCCC CATCTAACAT TTCGTCTTGA TGAAATTTTG GCTCTCTACT AGGTATCTGT
      121 TTAATTGTAC AAATCATTAC AGGTCTATTT CTAGCTATAC ACTACACATC AGATACAATA
      181 ACAGCATTCT CATCAGTCAC ACATATTTGC CGAGACGTAA ACTACGGATG ATTAATCCGA
      241 TATATACACG CAAACGGAGC CTCAATATTC TTTATCTGCC TATTCCTTCA TGTAGGACGA
      301 GGAATATATT ATGGATCCTA TACATTCATA GAAACATGAA ACATTGGAGT AATCTTACTA
      361 TTTGCTGTTA TAGCCACAGC ATTTATGGGC TACGTCCTTC CATGAGGACA AATATCATTC
      421 TGAGGTGCAA CCGTAATCAC AAACCTCCTA TCAGCCATCC CATATATCGG AACTACCCTA
      481 GTAGAATGAA TCTGAGGAGG ATTCTCAGTA GACAAAGCTA CTTTAACACG CTTTTTCGCC
      541 TTCCACTTTA TCTTACCATT CATCATCGCA GCCCTAGTAA TTGTTCATCT ACTATTCTTA
      601 CATGAAACTG GATCAAACAA CCCAACAGGC CTAAATTCAG ACGCTGACAA AATTCCATTC
      661 CATCCATACT ACACAATCAA AGATATCTTA GGAATCTTCA TGATAATCAT ATTCTTAATA
      721 ACCTTAGTAC TATTTTTCCC AGACCTACTA GGAGACCCAG ATAATTATAT ACCAGCTAAT
      781 CCACTTAACA CCCCACCACA TATCAAACCA GAATGATACT TTCTATTCGC TTACGCAATC
      841 CTACGATCAA TTCCAAACAA ACTAGGAGGA GTTCTAGCCC TAATCCTATC AATTCTCATT
      901 CTAGCTCTTC TACCATTCCT CCACACTTCA AAACAACGAA GCCTAATATT CCGCCCCATT
      961 ACACAAACAC TTTACTGAAT TCTAGTAGCT AACCTTCTTA TTCTCACTTG AATTGGAGGA
     1021 CAACCAGTTG AACATCCATT TGTGATCATC GGACAACTAG CTTCCATCAG CTATTTCTCT
     1081 ATTATTCTAA TTCTAATACC AATCTCAGGA ATTATTGAAG ACAAAATACT AAAATGAAAC
//
LOCUS       MW682604                1138 bp    DNA     linear   ROD 04-SEP-2022
DEFINITION  Apodemus ilex voucher KIZ:LJS180068 cytochrome b (cytb) gene,
            partial cds; mitochondrial.
TITLE       Apodemus ilex voucher KIZ:LJS180068
ACCESSION   MW682604
SOURCE      mitochondrion Apodemus ilex
  ORGANISM  Apodemus ilex
            Eukaryota; Metazoa; Chordata; Craniata; Vertebrata; Euteleostomi;
            Mammalia; Eutheria; Euarchontoglires; Glires; Rodentia; Myomorpha;
            Muroidea; Muridae; Murinae; Apodemus.
REFERENCE   1  (bases 1 to 1138)
  AUTHORS   Song,W., Li,X., Wang,H., Chen,Z., He,S. and Jiang,X.
  TITLE     Multi-dimensional evaluation of small mammal diversity in tree line
            habitats across the Three Parallel Rivers of Yunnan Protected
            Areas: Implications for conservation
  JOURNAL   Sheng Wu Duo Yang Xing 29 (9), 1215-1228 (2021)
  REMARK    DOI: 10.17520/biods.2021006
REFERENCE   2  (bases 1 to 1138)
  AUTHORS   Song,W., Li,X., Wang,H., Chen,Z., He,S. and Jiang,X.
  TITLE     Direct Submission
  JOURNAL   Submitted (26-FEB-2021) State Key Laboratory of Genetic Resources
            and Evolution, Kunming Institute of Zoology, No. 17 Longxin Rd,
            Kunming, Yunnan 650223, China
COMMENT     ##Assembly-Data-START##
            Sequencing Technology :: Sanger dideoxy sequencing
            ##Assembly-Data-END##
FEATURES             Location/Qualifiers
     source          1..1138
                     /organism="Apodemus ilex"
                     /organelle="mitochondrion"
                     /mol_type="genomic DNA"
                     /specimen_voucher="KIZ:LJS180068"
                     /db_xref="taxon:256595"
                     /geo_loc_name="China: Laojun Shan, Lijiang, Yunnan"
                     /lat_lon="26.85 N 99.62 E"
                     /collection_date="03-May-2018"
                     /collected_by="Pu Shidong"
                     /identified_by="Song Wenyu"
     gene            <1..>1138
                     /gene="cytb"
     CDS             <1..>1138
                     /gene="cytb"
                     /codon_start=2
                     /transl_table=2
                     /product="cytochrome b"
                     /protein_id="UVT91232.1"
                     /translation="TNIRKTHPLIKIVNHSFIDLPAPSNISSWWNFGSLLGICLIVQI
                     ITGLFLAMHYTSDTMTAFSSVTHICRDVNYGWLIRYMHANGASMFFICLFLHVGRGMY
                     YGSYTFMETWNIGVILLFAVMATAFMGYVLPWGQMSFWGATVITNLLSAIPYIGTTLV
                     EWIWGGFSVDKATLTRFFAFHFILPFIIAALVIVHLLFLHETGSNNPTGLNSDADKIP
                     FHPYYTIKDILGIFMMIMFLMTLVLFFPDLLGDPDNYMPANPLNTPPHIKPEWYFLFA
                     YAILRSIPNKLGGVLALILSILILALLPFLHTSKQRSLMFRPITQTLYWILVANLLIL
                     TWIGGQPVEHPFVIIGQLASISYFSIILILMPISGIIEDKMLKWN"
ORIGIN

        1 NNGACNAATA TTCGAAAAAC ACACCCACTC ATTAAAATTG TTAACCACTC ATTCATTGAC
       61 CTTCCTGCCC CATCTAACAT TTCGTCTTGA TGAAATTTTG GCTCTCTACT AGGTATCTGT
      121 TTAATTGTAC AAATCATTAC AGGTCTATTT CTAGCTATAC ACTACACATC AGATACAATA
      181 ACAGCATTCT CATCAGTCAC ACATATTTGC CGAGACGTAA ACTACGGATG ATTAATCCGA
      241 TATATACACG CAAACGGAGC CTCAATATTC TTTATCTGCC TATTCCTTCA TGTAGGACGA
      301 GGAATATATT ATGGATCCTA CACATTCATA GAAACATGAA ACATTGGAGT AATCTTACTA
      361 TTTGCTGTTA TAGCCACAGC ATTTATGGGC TATGTCCTTC CATGAGGACA AATATCATTC
      421 TGAGGTGCAA CCGTAATCAC AAACCTCCTA TCAGCCATCC CATATATCGG AACTACCCTA
      481 GTAGAATGAA TCTGAGGGGG ATTCTCAGTA GACAAAGCTA CTTTAACACG TTTTTTCGCC
      541 TTCCACTTTA TCTTACCTTT CATCATCGCA GCTCTAGTAA TTGTTCATCT ACTATTCTTA
      601 CATGAAACTG GATCAAACAA CCCAACAGGC CTAAATTCAG ACGCTGACAA AATTCCATTC
      661 CATCCATACT ACACAATCAA AGATATCCTA GGAATCTTTA TGATAATCAT ATTCTTAATA
      721 ACCTTAGTAC TATTTTTCCC AGACCTACTA GGAGACCCAG ATAACTATAT ACCAGCCAAC
      781 CCACTTAACA CCCCACCACA TATCAAACCA GAATGATACT TTCTATTCGC TTACGCAATC
      841 CTACGATCAA TTCCAAACAA ACTAGGAGGA GTTCTAGCCC TAATCCTATC AATTCTCATT
      901 CTAGCTCTTC TACCATTCCT CCATACTTCA AAACAACGAA GCCTAATATT TCGCCCTATT
      961 ACACAAACAC TTTACTGAAT TCTAGTAGCT AACCTTCTTA TTCTCACTTG AATTGGAGGA
     1021 CAACCAGTTG AACATCCATT TGTTATCATC GGACAACTAG CCTCCATCAG CTATTTCTCT
     1081 ATTATCCTAA TTCTGATACC AATCTCAGGA ATTATTGAAG ACAAGATACT AAAATGAAAC
//
LOCUS       MW682571                1138 bp    DNA     linear   ROD 04-SEP-2022
DEFINITION  Apodemus ilex voucher KIZ:LD170025 cytochrome b (cytb) gene,
            partial cds; mitochondrial.
TITLE       Apodemus ilex voucher KIZ:LD170025
ACCESSION   MW682571
SOURCE      mitochondrion Apodemus ilex
  ORGANISM  Apodemus ilex
            Eukaryota; Metazoa; Chordata; Craniata; Vertebrata; Euteleostomi;
            Mammalia; Eutheria; Euarchontoglires; Glires; Rodentia; Myomorpha;
            Muroidea; Muridae; Murinae; Apodemus.
REFERENCE   1  (bases 1 to 1138)
  AUTHORS   Song,W., Li,X., Wang,H., Chen,Z., He,S. and Jiang,X.
  TITLE     Multi-dimensional evaluation of small mammal diversity in tree line
            habitats across the Three Parallel Rivers of Yunnan Protected
            Areas: Implications for conservation
  JOURNAL   Sheng Wu Duo Yang Xing 29 (9), 1215-1228 (2021)
  REMARK    DOI: 10.17520/biods.2021006
REFERENCE   2  (bases 1 to 1138)
  AUTHORS   Song,W., Li,X., Wang,H., Chen,Z., He,S. and Jiang,X.
  TITLE     Direct Submission
  JOURNAL   Submitted (26-FEB-2021) State Key Laboratory of Genetic Resources
            and Evolution, Kunming Institute of Zoology, No. 17 Longxin Rd,
            Kunming, Yunnan 650223, China
COMMENT     ##Assembly-Data-START##
            Sequencing Technology :: Sanger dideoxy sequencing
            ##Assembly-Data-END##
FEATURES             Location/Qualifiers
     source          1..1138
                     /organism="Apodemus ilex"
                     /organelle="mitochondrion"
                     /mol_type="genomic DNA"
                     /specimen_voucher="KIZ:LD170025"
                     /db_xref="taxon:256595"
                     /geo_loc_name="China: Gezan, Shangri-la, Yunnan"
                     /lat_lon="28.14 N 99.90 E"
                     /collection_date="09-Oct-2017"
                     /collected_by="Song Wenyu"
                     /identified_by="Song Wenyu"
     gene            <1..>1138
                     /gene="cytb"
     CDS             <1..>1138
                     /gene="cytb"
                     /codon_start=2
                     /transl_table=2
                     /product="cytochrome b"
                     /protein_id="UVT91199.1"
                     /translation="TNIRKTHPLIKIVNHSFIDLPAPSNISSWWNFGSLLGICLIVQI
                     ITGLFLAMHYTSDTMTAFSSVTHICRDVNYGWLIRYMHANGASMFFICLFLHVGRGMY
                     YGSYTFMETWNIGVILLFAVMATAFMGYVLPWGQMSFWGATVITNLLSAIPYIGTTLV
                     EWIWGGFSVDKATLTRFFAFHFILPFIIAALVIVHLLFLHETGSNNPTGLNSDADKIP
                     FHPYYTIKDILGIFMMIMFLMTLVLFFPDLLGDPDNYMPANPLNTPPHIKPEWYFLFA
                     YAILRSIPNKLGGVLALILSILILALLPFLHTSKQRSLMFRPITQTLYWILVANLLIL
                     TWIGGQPVEHPFVIIGQLASISYFSIILILMPISGIIEDKMLKWN"
ORIGIN

        1 NNGACNAATA TTCGAAAAAC ACACCCACTC ATTAAAATTG TTAACCACTC ATTCATTGAC
       61 CTTCCTGCCC CATCTAACAT TTCGTCTTGA TGAAATTTTG GCTCTCTACT AGGTATCTGT
      121 TTAATTGTAC AAATCATTAC AGGTCTATTT CTAGCTATAC ACTACACATC AGATACAATA
      181 ACAGCATTCT CATCAGTCAC ACATATTTGC CGAGACGTAA ACTACGGATG ATTAATCCGA
      241 TATATACACG CAAACGGAGC CTCAATATTC TTTATCTGCC TATTCCTTCA TGTAGGACGA
      301 GGAATATATT ATGGATCCTA CACATTCATA GAAACATGAA ACATTGGAGT AATCTTACTA
      361 TTTGCTGTTA TAGCCACAGC ATTTATGGGC TATGTCCTTC CATGAGGACA AATATCATTC
      421 TGAGGTGCAA CCGTAATCAC AAACCTCCTA TCAGCCATCC CATATATCGG AACTACCCTA
      481 GTAGAATGAA TCTGAGGGGG ATTCTCAGTA GACAAAGCTA CTTTAACACG TTTTTTCGCC
      541 TTCCACTTTA TCTTACCTTT CATCATCGCA GCTCTAGTAA TTGTTCATCT ACTATTCTTA
      601 CATGAAACTG GATCAAACAA CCCAACAGGC CTAAATTCAG ACGCTGACAA AATTCCATTC
      661 CATCCATACT ACACAATCAA AGATATCCTA GGAATCTTTA TGATAATCAT ATTCTTAATA
      721 ACCTTAGTAC TATTTTTCCC AGACCTACTA GGAGACCCAG ATAACTATAT ACCAGCCAAC
      781 CCACTTAACA CCCCACCACA TATCAAACCA GAATGATACT TTCTATTCGC TTACGCAATC
      841 CTACGATCAA TTCCAAACAA ACTAGGAGGA GTTCTAGCCC TAATCCTATC AATTCTCATT
      901 CTAGCTCTTC TACCATTCCT CCATACTTCA AAACAACGAA GCCTAATATT TCGCCCTATT
      961 ACACAAACAC TTTACTGAAT TCTAGTAGCT AACCTTCTTA TTCTCACTTG AATTGGAGGA
     1021 CAACCAGTTG AACATCCATT TGTTATCATC GGACAACTAG CCTCCATCAG CTATTTCTCT
     1081 ATTATCCTAA TTCTGATACC AATCTCAGGA ATTATTGAAG ACAAGATACT AAAATGAAAC
//
LOCUS       MW682565                1138 bp    DNA     linear   ROD 04-SEP-2022
DEFINITION  Apodemus ilex voucher KIZ:LD170001 cytochrome b (cytb) gene,
            partial cds; mitochondrial.
TITLE       Apodemus ilex voucher KIZ:LD170001
ACCESSION   MW682565
SOURCE      mitochondrion Apodemus ilex
  ORGANISM  Apodemus ilex
            Eukaryota; Metazoa; Chordata; Craniata; Vertebrata; Euteleostomi;
            Mammalia; Eutheria; Euarchontoglires; Glires; Rodentia; Myomorpha;
            Muroidea; Muridae; Murinae; Apodemus.
REFERENCE   1  (bases 1 to 1138)
  AUTHORS   Song,W., Li,X., Wang,H., Chen,Z., He,S. and Jiang,X.
  TITLE     Multi-dimensional evaluation of small mammal diversity in tree line
            habitats across the Three Parallel Rivers of Yunnan Protected
            Areas: Implications for conservation
  JOURNAL   Sheng Wu Duo Yang Xing 29 (9), 1215-1228 (2021)
  REMARK    DOI: 10.17520/biods.2021006
REFERENCE   2  (bases 1 to 1138)
  AUTHORS   Song,W., Li,X., Wang,H., Chen,Z., He,S. and Jiang,X.
  TITLE     Direct Submission
  JOURNAL   Submitted (26-FEB-2021) State Key Laboratory of Genetic Resources
            and Evolution, Kunming Institute of Zoology, No. 17 Longxin Rd,
            Kunming, Yunnan 650223, China
COMMENT     ##Assembly-Data-START##
            Sequencing Technology :: Sanger dideoxy sequencing
            ##Assembly-Data-END##
FEATURES             Location/Qualifiers
     source          1..1138
                     /organism="Apodemus ilex"
                     /organelle="mitochondrion"
                     /mol_type="genomic DNA"
                     /specimen_voucher="KIZ:LD170001"
                     /db_xref="taxon:256595"
                     /geo_loc_name="China: Gezan, Shangri-la, Yunnan"
                     /lat_lon="28.14 N 99.90 E"
                     /collection_date="08-Oct-2017"
                     /collected_by="You Baoquan"
                     /identified_by="Song Wenyu"
     gene            <1..>1138
                     /gene="cytb"
     CDS             <1..>1138
                     /gene="cytb"
                     /codon_start=2
                     /transl_table=2
                     /product="cytochrome b"
                     /protein_id="UVT91193.1"
                     /translation="TNIRKTHPLIKIVNHSFIDLPAPSNISSWWNFGSLLGICLIVQI
                     ITGLFLAMHYTSDTMTAFSSVTHICRDVNYGWLIRYMHANGASMFFICLFLHVGRGMY
                     YGSYTFMETWNIGVILLFAVMATAFMGYVLPWGQMSFWGATVITNLLSAIPYIGTTLV
                     EWIWGGFSVDKATLTRFFAFHFILPFIIAALVIVHLLFLHETGSNNPTGLNSDADKIP
                     FHPYYTIKDILGIFMMIMFLMTLVLFFPDLLGDPDNYMPANPLNTPPHIKPEWYFLFA
                     YAILRSIPNKLGGVLALILSILILALLPFLHTSKQRSLMFRPITQTLYWILVANLLIL
                     TWIGGQPVEHPFVIIGQLASISYFSIILILMPISGIIEDKMLKWN"
ORIGIN

        1 NNGACNAATA TTCGAAAAAC ACACCCACTC ATTAAAATTG TTAACCACTC ATTCATTGAC
       61 CTTCCTGCCC CATCTAACAT TTCGTCTTGA TGAAATTTTG GCTCTCTACT AGGTATCTGT
      121 TTAATTGTAC AAATCATTAC AGGTCTATTT CTAGCTATAC ACTACACATC AGATACAATA
      181 ACAGCATTCT CATCAGTCAC ACATATTTGC CGAGACGTAA ACTACGGATG ATTAATCCGA
      241 TATATACACG CAAACGGAGC CTCAATATTC TTTATCTGCC TATTCCTTCA TGTAGGACGA
      301 GGAATATATT ATGGATCCTA CACATTCATA GAAACATGAA ACATTGGAGT AATCTTACTA
      361 TTTGCTGTTA TAGCCACAGC ATTTATGGGC TATGTCCTTC CATGAGGACA AATATCATTC
      421 TGAGGTGCAA CCGTAATCAC AAACCTCCTA TCAGCCATCC CATATATCGG AACTACCCTA
      481 GTAGAATGAA TCTGAGGGGG ATTCTCAGTA GACAAAGCTA CTTTAACACG TTTTTTCGCC
      541 TTCCACTTTA TCTTACCTTT CATTATCGCA GCTCTAGTAA TTGTTCATCT ACTATTCTTA
      601 CATGAAACTG GATCAAACAA CCCAACAGGC CTAAATTCAG ACGCTGACAA AATTCCATTC
      661 CATCCATACT ACACAATCAA AGATATCCTA GGAATCTTTA TGATAATCAT ATTCTTAATA
      721 ACCTTAGTAC TATTTTTCCC AGACCTACTA GGAGACCCAG ATAACTATAT ACCAGCCAAC
      781 CCACTTAACA CCCCACCACA TATCAAACCA GAATGATACT TTCTATTCGC TTACGCAATC
      841 CTACGATCAA TTCCAAACAA ACTAGGAGGA GTTCTAGCCC TAATCCTATC AATTCTCATT
      901 CTAGCTCTTC TACCATTCCT CCATACTTCA AAACAACGAA GCCTAATATT TCGCCCTATT
      961 ACACAAACAC TTTACTGAAT TCTAGTAGCT AACCTTCTTA TTCTCACTTG AATTGGAGGA
     1021 CAACCAGTTG AACATCCATT TGTTATCATC GGACAACTAG CCTCCATCAG CTATTTCTCT
     1081 ATTATCCTAA TTCTGATACC AATCTCAGGA ATTATTGAAG ACAAGATACT AAAATGAAAC
//
LOCUS       MW682541                1140 bp    DNA     linear   ROD 04-SEP-2022
DEFINITION  Apodemus ilex voucher KIZ:KP180013 cytochrome b (cytb) gene,
            partial cds; mitochondrial.
TITLE       Apodemus ilex voucher KIZ:KP180013
ACCESSION   MW682541
SOURCE      mitochondrion Apodemus ilex
  ORGANISM  Apodemus ilex
            Eukaryota; Metazoa; Chordata; Craniata; Vertebrata; Euteleostomi;
            Mammalia; Eutheria; Euarchontoglires; Glires; Rodentia; Myomorpha;
            Muroidea; Muridae; Murinae; Apodemus.
REFERENCE   1  (bases 1 to 1140)
  AUTHORS   Song,W., Li,X., Wang,H., Chen,Z., He,S. and Jiang,X.
  TITLE     Multi-dimensional evaluation of small mammal diversity in tree line
            habitats across the Three Parallel Rivers of Yunnan Protected
            Areas: Implications for conservation
  JOURNAL   Sheng Wu Duo Yang Xing 29 (9), 1215-1228 (2021)
  REMARK    DOI: 10.17520/biods.2021006
REFERENCE   2  (bases 1 to 1140)
  AUTHORS   Song,W., Li,X., Wang,H., Chen,Z., He,S. and Jiang,X.
  TITLE     Direct Submission
  JOURNAL   Submitted (26-FEB-2021) State Key Laboratory of Genetic Resources
            and Evolution, Kunming Institute of Zoology, No. 17 Longxin Rd,
            Kunming, Yunnan 650223, China
COMMENT     ##Assembly-Data-START##
            Sequencing Technology :: Sanger dideoxy sequencing
            ##Assembly-Data-END##
FEATURES             Location/Qualifiers
     source          1..1140
                     /organism="Apodemus ilex"
                     /organelle="mitochondrion"
                     /mol_type="genomic DNA"
                     /specimen_voucher="KIZ:KP180013"
                     /db_xref="taxon:256595"
                     /geo_loc_name="China: Kangpu, Weixi, Yunnan"
                     /lat_lon="27.63 N 99.12 E"
                     /collection_date="07-Jun-2018"
                     /collected_by="You Baoquan"
                     /identified_by="Song Wenyu"
     gene            1..>1140
                     /gene="cytb"
     CDS             1..>1140
                     /gene="cytb"
                     /codon_start=1
                     /transl_table=2
                     /product="cytochrome b"
                     /protein_id="UVT91169.1"
                     /translation="MTNIRKTHPLIKIVNHSFIDLPAPSNISSWWNFGSLLGICLIVQ
                     IITGLFLAMHYTSDTMTAFSSVTHICRDVNYGWLIRYMHANGASMFFICLFLHVGRGM
                     YYGSYTFMETWNIGVILLFAVMATAFMGYVLPWGQMSFWGATVITNLLSAIPYIGTTL
                     VEWIWGGFSVDKATLTRFFAFHFILPFIIAALVIVHLLFLHETGSNNPTGLNSDADKI
                     PFHPYYTIKDILGIFMMIMFLMTLVLFFPDLLGDPDNYMPANPLNTPPHIKPEWYFLF
                     AYAILRSIPNKLGGVLALILSILILALLPFLHTSKQRSLMFRPITQTLYWILVANLLI
                     LTWIGGQPVEHPFVIIGQLASISYFSIILILMPISGIIEDKMLKWN"
ORIGIN

        1 ATGACNAATA TTCGAAAAAC ACACCCACTC ATTAAAATTG TTAACCACTC ATTCATTGAC
       61 CTTCCTGCCC CATCTAACAT TTCGTCTTGA TGAAATTTTG GCTCTCTACT AGGTATCTGT
      121 TTAATTGTAC AAATCATTAC AGGTCTATTT CTAGCTATAC ACTACACATC AGATACAATA
      181 ACAGCATTCT CATCAGTCAC ACATATTTGC CGAGACGTAA ACTACGGATG ATTAATCCGA
      241 TATATACACG CAAACGGAGC CTCAATATTC TTTATCTGCC TATTCCTTCA TGTAGGACGA
      301 GGAATATATT ATGGATCCTA CACATTCATA GAAACATGAA ACATTGGAGT AATCTTACTA
      361 TTTGCTGTTA TAGCCACAGC ATTTATGGGC TATGTTCTTC CATGAGGACA AATATCATTC
      421 TGAGGTGCAA CCGTAATCAC AAACCTCCTA TCAGCCATCC CATATATCGG AACTACCCTA
      481 GTAGAATGAA TCTGAGGGGG ATTCTCAGTA GACAAAGCTA CTTTAACACG TTTTTTCGCC
      541 TTCCACTTTA TCTTACCTTT CATCATCGCA GCTCTAGTAA TTGTTCATCT ACTATTCTTA
      601 CATGAAACTG GATCAAACAA CCCAACAGGC CTAAATTCAG ACGCTGACAA AATTCCATTC
      661 CATCCATACT ACACAATCAA AGATATCCTA GGAATCTTTA TGATAATCAT ATTCTTAATA
      721 ACCTTAGTAC TATTTTTCCC AGACCTACTA GGAGACCCAG ATAACTATAT ACCAGCCAAC
      781 CCACTTAACA CCCCACCACA TATCAAACCA GAATGATACT TTCTATTCGC TTACGCAATC
      841 CTACGATCAA TTCCAAACAA ACTAGGAGGA GTTCTAGCCC TAATCCTATC AATTCTCATT
      901 CTAGCTCTTC TACCATTCCT CCACACTTCA AAACAACGAA GCCTAATATT TCGCCCTATT
      961 ACACAAACAC TTTACTGAAT TCTAGTAGCT AACCTTCTTA TTCTCACTTG AATTGGAGGA
     1021 CAACCAGTTG AACATCCATT TGTTATCATC GGACAACTAG CCTCCATCAG CTATTTCTCT
     1081 ATTATTCTAA TTCTGATACC AATCTCAGGA ATTATTGAAG ACAAGATACT AAAATGAAAC
//
LOCUS       MW682537                1140 bp    DNA     linear   ROD 04-SEP-2022
DEFINITION  Apodemus ilex voucher KIZ:KP180003 cytochrome b (cytb) gene,
            partial cds; mitochondrial.
TITLE       Apodemus ilex voucher KIZ:KP180003
ACCESSION   MW682537
SOURCE      mitochondrion Apodemus ilex
  ORGANISM  Apodemus ilex
            Eukaryota; Metazoa; Chordata; Craniata; Vertebrata; Euteleostomi;
            Mammalia; Eutheria; Euarchontoglires; Glires; Rodentia; Myomorpha;
            Muroidea; Muridae; Murinae; Apodemus.
REFERENCE   1  (bases 1 to 1140)
  AUTHORS   Song,W., Li,X., Wang,H., Chen,Z., He,S. and Jiang,X.
  TITLE     Multi-dimensional evaluation of small mammal diversity in tree line
            habitats across the Three Parallel Rivers of Yunnan Protected
            Areas: Implications for conservation
  JOURNAL   Sheng Wu Duo Yang Xing 29 (9), 1215-1228 (2021)
  REMARK    DOI: 10.17520/biods.2021006
REFERENCE   2  (bases 1 to 1140)
  AUTHORS   Song,W., Li,X., Wang,H., Chen,Z., He,S. and Jiang,X.
  TITLE     Direct Submission
  JOURNAL   Submitted (26-FEB-2021) State Key Laboratory of Genetic Resources
            and Evolution, Kunming Institute of Zoology, No. 17 Longxin Rd,
            Kunming, Yunnan 650223, China
COMMENT     ##Assembly-Data-START##
            Sequencing Technology :: Sanger dideoxy sequencing
            ##Assembly-Data-END##
FEATURES             Location/Qualifiers
     source          1..1140
                     /organism="Apodemus ilex"
                     /organelle="mitochondrion"
                     /mol_type="genomic DNA"
                     /specimen_voucher="KIZ:KP180003"
                     /db_xref="taxon:256595"
                     /geo_loc_name="China: Kangpu, Weixi, Yunnan"
                     /lat_lon="27.63 N 99.12 E"
                     /collection_date="07-Jun-2018"
                     /collected_by="Song Wenyu"
                     /identified_by="Song Wenyu"
     gene            1..>1140
                     /gene="cytb"
     CDS             1..>1140
                     /gene="cytb"
                     /codon_start=1
                     /transl_table=2
                     /product="cytochrome b"
                     /protein_id="UVT91165.1"
                     /translation="MTNIRKTHPLIKIVNHSFIDLPAPSNISSWWNFGSLLGICLIVQ
                     IITGLFLAMHYTSDTMTAFSSVTHICRDVNYGWLIRYMHANGASMFFICLFLHVGRGM
                     YYGSYTFMETWNIGVILLFAVMATAFMGYVLPWGQMSFWGATVITNLLSAIPYIGTTL
                     VEWIWGGFSVDKATLTRFFAFHFILPFIIAALVIVHLLFLHETGSNNPTGLNSDADKI
                     PFHPYYTIKDILGIFMMIMFLMTLVLFFPDLLGDPDNYMPANPLNTPPHIKPEWYFLF
                     AYAILRSIPNKLGGVLALILSILILALLPFLHTSKQRSLMFRPITQTLYWILVANLLI
                     LTWIGGQPVEHPFVIIGQLASISYFSIILILMPISGIIEDKMLKWN"
ORIGIN

        1 ATGACNAATA TTCGAAAAAC ACACCCACTC ATTAAAATTG TTAACCACTC ATTCATTGAC
       61 CTTCCTGCCC CATCTAACAT TTCGTCTTGA TGAAATTTTG GCTCTCTACT AGGTATCTGT
      121 TTAATTGTAC AAATCATTAC AGGTCTATTT CTAGCTATAC ACTACACATC AGATACAATA
      181 ACAGCATTCT CATCAGTCAC ACATATTTGC CGAGACGTAA ACTACGGATG ATTAATCCGA
      241 TATATACACG CAAACGGAGC CTCAATATTC TTTATCTGCC TATTCCTTCA TGTAGGACGA
      301 GGAATATATT ATGGATCCTA CACATTCATA GAAACATGAA ACATTGGAGT AATCTTACTA
      361 TTTGCTGTTA TAGCCACAGC ATTTATGGGC TATGTCCTTC CATGAGGACA AATATCATTC
      421 TGAGGTGCAA CCGTAATCAC AAACCTCCTA TCAGCCATCC CATATATCGG AACTACCCTA
      481 GTAGAATGAA TCTGAGGGGG ATTCTCAGTA GACAAAGCTA CTTTAACACG TTTTTTCGCC
      541 TTCCACTTTA TCTTACCTTT CATCATCGCA GCTCTAGTAA TTGTTCATCT ACTATTCTTA
      601 CATGAAACTG GATCAAACAA CCCAACAGGC CTAAATTCAG ACGCTGACAA AATTCCATTC
      661 CATCCATACT ACACAATCAA AGATATCCTA GGAATCTTTA TGATAATCAT ATTCTTAATA
      721 ACCTTAGTAC TATTTTTCCC AGACCTACTA GGAGACCCAG ATAACTATAT ACCAGCCAAC
      781 CCACTTAACA CCCCACCACA TATCAAACCA GAATGATACT TTCTATTCGC TTACGCAATC
      841 CTACGATCAA TTCCAAACAA ACTAGGAGGA GTTCTAGCCC TAATCCTATC AATTCTCATT
      901 CTAGCTCTTC TACCATTCCT CCATACTTCA AAACAACGAA GCCTAATATT TCGCCCTATT
      961 ACACAAACAC TTTACTGAAT TCTAGTAGCT AACCTTCTTA TTCTCACTTG AATTGGAGGA
     1021 CAACCAGTTG AACATCCATT TGTTATCATC GGACAACTAG CCTCCATCAG CTATTTCTCT
     1081 ATTATCCTAA TTCTGATACC AATCTCAGGA ATTATTGAAG ACAAGATACT AAAATGAAAC
//
LOCUS       MW682516                1137 bp    DNA     linear   ROD 04-SEP-2022
DEFINITION  Apodemus ilex voucher KIZ:HB180016 cytochrome b (cytb) gene,
            partial cds; mitochondrial.
TITLE       Apodemus ilex voucher KIZ:HB180016
ACCESSION   MW682516
SOURCE      mitochondrion Apodemus ilex
  ORGANISM  Apodemus ilex
            Eukaryota; Metazoa; Chordata; Craniata; Vertebrata; Euteleostomi;
            Mammalia; Eutheria; Euarchontoglires; Glires; Rodentia; Myomorpha;
            Muroidea; Muridae; Murinae; Apodemus.
REFERENCE   1  (bases 1 to 1137)
  AUTHORS   Song,W., Li,X., Wang,H., Chen,Z., He,S. and Jiang,X.
  TITLE     Multi-dimensional evaluation of small mammal diversity in tree line
            habitats across the Three Parallel Rivers of Yunnan Protected
            Areas: Implications for conservation
  JOURNAL   Sheng Wu Duo Yang Xing 29 (9), 1215-1228 (2021)
  REMARK    DOI: 10.17520/biods.2021006
REFERENCE   2  (bases 1 to 1137)
  AUTHORS   Song,W., Li,X., Wang,H., Chen,Z., He,S. and Jiang,X.
  TITLE     Direct Submission
  JOURNAL   Submitted (26-FEB-2021) State Key Laboratory of Genetic Resources
            and Evolution, Kunming Institute of Zoology, No. 17 Longxin Rd,
            Kunming, Yunnan 650223, China
COMMENT     ##Assembly-Data-START##
            Sequencing Technology :: Sanger dideoxy sequencing
            ##Assembly-Data-END##
FEATURES             Location/Qualifiers
     source          1..1137
                     /organism="Apodemus ilex"
                     /organelle="mitochondrion"
                     /mol_type="genomic DNA"
                     /specimen_voucher="KIZ:HB180016"
                     /db_xref="taxon:256595"
                     /geo_loc_name="China: Haba Snow Mountain, Shangri-la,
                     Yunnan"
                     /lat_lon="27.35 N 100.09 E"
                     /collection_date="23-May-2018"
                     /collected_by="Song Wenyu"
                     /identified_by="Song Wenyu"
     gene            <1..>1137
                     /gene="cytb"
     CDS             <1..>1137
                     /gene="cytb"
                     /codon_start=1
                     /transl_table=2
                     /product="cytochrome b"
                     /protein_id="UVT91145.1"
                     /translation="TNIRKTHPLIKIVNHSFIDLPAPSNISSWWNFGSLLGICLIVQI
                     ITGLFLAMHYTSDTMTAFSSVTHICRDVNYGWLIRYMHANGASMFFICLFLHVGRGMY
                     YGSYTFMETWNIGVILLFAVMATAFMGYVLPWGQMSFWGATVITNLLSAIPYIGTTLV
                     EWIWGGFSVDKATLTRFFAFHFILPFIIAALVIVHLLFLHETGSNNPTGLNSDADKIP
                     FHPYYTIKDILGIFMMIMFLMTLVLFFPDLLGDPDNYMPANPLNTPPHIKPEWYFLFA
                     YAILRSIPNKLGGVLALILSILILALLPFLHTSKQRSLMFRPITQTLYWILVANLLIL
                     TWIGGQPVEHPFVIIGQLASISYFSIILILMPISGIIEDKMLKWN"
ORIGIN

        1 NNNACNAATA TTCGAAAAAC ACACCCACTC ATTAAAATTG TTAACCACTC ATTCATTGAC
       61 CTTCCTGCCC CATCTAACAT TTCGTCTTGA TGAAATTTTG GCTCTCTACT AGGTATCTGT
      121 TTAATTGTAC AAATCATTAC AGGTCTATTT CTAGCTATAC ACTACACATC AGATACAATA
      181 ACAGCATTCT CATCAGTCAC ACATATTTGC CGAGACGTAA ACTACGGATG ATTAATCCGA
      241 TATATACACG CAAACGGAGC CTCAATATTC TTTATCTGCC TATTCCTTCA TGTAGGACGA
      301 GGAATATATT ATGGATCCTA CACATTCATA GAAACATGAA ACATTGGAGT AATCTTACTA
      361 TTTGCTGTTA TAGCCACAGC ATTTATGGGC TATGTCCTTC CATGAGGACA AATATCATTC
      421 TGAGGTGCAA CCGTAATCAC AAACCTCCTA TCAGCCATCC CATATATCGG AACTACCCTA
      481 GTAGAATGAA TCTGAGGGGG ATTCTCAGTA GACAAAGCTA CTTTAACACG TTTTTTCGCC
      541 TTCCACTTTA TCTTACCTTT CATTATCGCA GCTCTAGTAA TTGTTCATCT ACTATTCTTA
      601 CATGAAACTG GATCAAACAA CCCAACAGGC CTAAATTCAG ACGCTGACAA AATTCCATTC
      661 CATCCATACT ACACAATCAA AGATATCCTA GGAATCTTTA TGATAATCAT ATTCTTAATA
      721 ACCTTAGTAC TATTTTTCCC AGACCTACTA GGAGACCCAG ATAACTATAT ACCAGCCAAC
      781 CCACTTAACA CCCCACCACA TATCAAACCA GAATGATACT TTCTATTCGC TTACGCAATC
      841 CTACGATCAA TTCCAAACAA ACTAGGAGGA GTTCTAGCCC TAATCCTATC AATTCTCATT
      901 CTAGCTCTTC TACCATTCCT CCATACTTCA AAACAACGAA GCCTAATATT TCGCCCTATT
      961 ACACAAACAC TTTACTGAAT TCTAGTAGCT AACCTTCTTA TTCTCACTTG AATTGGAGGA
     1021 CAACCAGTTG AACATCCATT TGTTATCATC GGACAACTAG CCTCCATCAG CTATTTCTCT
     1081 ATTATCCTAA TTCTGATACC AATCTCAGGA ATTATTGAAG ACAAGATACT AAAATGAAAC
//
LOCUS       MW682512                1140 bp    DNA     linear   ROD 04-SEP-2022
DEFINITION  Apodemus ilex voucher KIZ:HB180010 cytochrome b (cytb) gene,
            partial cds; mitochondrial.
TITLE       Apodemus ilex voucher KIZ:HB180010
ACCESSION   MW682512
SOURCE      mitochondrion Apodemus ilex
  ORGANISM  Apodemus ilex
            Eukaryota; Metazoa; Chordata; Craniata; Vertebrata; Euteleostomi;
            Mammalia; Eutheria; Euarchontoglires; Glires; Rodentia; Myomorpha;
            Muroidea; Muridae; Murinae; Apodemus.
REFERENCE   1  (bases 1 to 1140)
  AUTHORS   Song,W., Li,X., Wang,H., Chen,Z., He,S. and Jiang,X.
  TITLE     Multi-dimensional evaluation of small mammal diversity in tree line
            habitats across the Three Parallel Rivers of Yunnan Protected
            Areas: Implications for conservation
  JOURNAL   Sheng Wu Duo Yang Xing 29 (9), 1215-1228 (2021)
  REMARK    DOI: 10.17520/biods.2021006
REFERENCE   2  (bases 1 to 1140)
  AUTHORS   Song,W., Li,X., Wang,H., Chen,Z., He,S. and Jiang,X.
  TITLE     Direct Submission
  JOURNAL   Submitted (26-FEB-2021) State Key Laboratory of Genetic Resources
            and Evolution, Kunming Institute of Zoology, No. 17 Longxin Rd,
            Kunming, Yunnan 650223, China
COMMENT     ##Assembly-Data-START##
            Sequencing Technology :: Sanger dideoxy sequencing
            ##Assembly-Data-END##
FEATURES             Location/Qualifiers
     source          1..1140
                     /organism="Apodemus ilex"
                     /organelle="mitochondrion"
                     /mol_type="genomic DNA"
                     /specimen_voucher="KIZ:HB180010"
                     /db_xref="taxon:256595"
                     /geo_loc_name="China: Haba Snow Mountain, Shangri-la,
                     Yunnan"
                     /lat_lon="27.35 N 100.09 E"
                     /collection_date="23-May-2018"
                     /collected_by="You Baoquan"
                     /identified_by="Song Wenyu"
     gene            1..>1140
                     /gene="cytb"
     CDS             1..>1140
                     /gene="cytb"
                     /codon_start=1
                     /transl_table=2
                     /product="cytochrome b"
                     /protein_id="UVT91141.1"
                     /translation="MTNIRKTHPLIKIVNHSFIDLPAPSNISSWWNFGSLLGICLIVQ
                     IITGLFLAMHYTSDTMTAFSSVTHICRDVNYGWLIRYMHANGASMFFICLFLHVGRGM
                     YYGSYTFMETWNIGVILLFAVMATAFMGYVLPWGQMSFWGATVITNLLSAIPYIGTTL
                     VEWIWGGFSVDKATLTRFFAFHFILPFIIAALVIVHLLFLHETGSNNPTGLNSDADKI
                     PFHPYYTIKDILGIFMMIMFLMTLVLFFPDLLGDPDNYMPANPLNTPPHIKPEWYFLF
                     AYAILRSIPNKLGGVLALILSILILALLPFLHTSKQRSLMFRPITQTLYWILVANLLI
                     LTWIGGQPVEHPFVIIGQLASISYFSIILILMPISGIIEDKMLKWN"
ORIGIN

        1 ATGACNAATA TTCGAAAAAC ACACCCACTC ATTAAAATTG TTAACCACTC ATTCATTGAC
       61 CTTCCTGCCC CATCTAACAT TTCGTCTTGA TGAAATTTTG GCTCTCTACT AGGTATCTGT
      121 TTAATTGTAC AAATCATTAC AGGTCTATTT CTAGCTATAC ACTACACATC AGATACAATA
      181 ACAGCATTCT CATCAGTCAC ACATATTTGC CGAGACGTAA ACTACGGATG ATTAATCCGA
      241 TATATACACG CAAACGGAGC CTCAATATTC TTTATCTGCC TATTCCTTCA TGTAGGACGA
      301 GGAATATATT ATGGATCCTA CACATTCATA GAAACATGAA ACATTGGAGT AATCTTACTA
      361 TTTGCTGTCA TAGCCACAGC ATTTATGGGC TATGTCCTTC CATGAGGACA AATATCATTC
      421 TGAGGTGCAA CCGTAATCAC AAACCTCCTA TCAGCCATCC CATATATCGG AACTACCCTA
      481 GTAGAATGAA TCTGAGGGGG ATTCTCAGTA GACAAAGCTA CCTTAACACG TTTTTTCGCC
      541 TTCCACTTTA TCTTACCTTT CATCATCGCA GCTCTAGTAA TTGTTCATCT ACTATTCTTA
      601 CATGAAACTG GATCAAACAA CCCAACAGGC CTAAATTCAG ACGCTGACAA AATTCCATTC
      661 CATCCATACT ACACAATCAA AGATATCCTA GGAATCTTTA TGATAATCAT ATTCTTAATA
      721 ACCTTAGTAC TATTTTTCCC AGACCTACTA GGAGACCCAG ATAACTATAT ACCAGCCAAC
      781 CCACTTAACA CCCCACCACA TATCAAACCA GAATGATACT TTCTATTCGC TTACGCAATC
      841 CTACGATCAA TCCCAAACAA ACTAGGAGGA GTTCTAGCCC TAATCCTATC AATTCTCATC
      901 CTAGCTCTTC TACCATTCCT CCACACTTCA AAACAACGAA GCCTAATATT TCGCCCTATT
      961 ACACAAACAC TTTACTGAAT TCTAGTAGCT AACCTTCTTA TTCTCACTTG AATTGGAGGA
     1021 CAACCAGTTG AACATCCATT TGTTATCATC GGACAACTAG CCTCCATCAG CTATTTCTCT
     1081 ATTATTCTAA TTCTGATACC AATCTCAGGA ATTATTGAAG ACAAGATACT AAAATGAAAC
//
LOCUS       MW682468                1140 bp    DNA     linear   ROD 04-SEP-2022
DEFINITION  Apodemus ilex voucher KIZ:GW180061 cytochrome b (cytb) gene,
            partial cds; mitochondrial.
TITLE       Apodemus ilex voucher KIZ:GW180061
ACCESSION   MW682468
SOURCE      mitochondrion Apodemus ilex
  ORGANISM  Apodemus ilex
            Eukaryota; Metazoa; Chordata; Craniata; Vertebrata; Euteleostomi;
            Mammalia; Eutheria; Euarchontoglires; Glires; Rodentia; Myomorpha;
            Muroidea; Muridae; Murinae; Apodemus.
REFERENCE   1  (bases 1 to 1140)
  AUTHORS   Song,W., Li,X., Wang,H., Chen,Z., He,S. and Jiang,X.
  TITLE     Multi-dimensional evaluation of small mammal diversity in tree line
            habitats across the Three Parallel Rivers of Yunnan Protected
            Areas: Implications for conservation
  JOURNAL   Sheng Wu Duo Yang Xing 29 (9), 1215-1228 (2021)
  REMARK    DOI: 10.17520/biods.2021006
REFERENCE   2  (bases 1 to 1140)
  AUTHORS   Song,W., Li,X., Wang,H., Chen,Z., He,S. and Jiang,X.
  TITLE     Direct Submission
  JOURNAL   Submitted (26-FEB-2021) State Key Laboratory of Genetic Resources
            and Evolution, Kunming Institute of Zoology, No. 17 Longxin Rd,
            Kunming, Yunnan 650223, China
COMMENT     ##Assembly-Data-START##
            Sequencing Technology :: Sanger dideoxy sequencing
            ##Assembly-Data-END##
FEATURES             Location/Qualifiers
     source          1..1140
                     /organism="Apodemus ilex"
                     /organelle="mitochondrion"
                     /mol_type="genomic DNA"
                     /specimen_voucher="KIZ:GW180061"
                     /db_xref="taxon:256595"
                     /geo_loc_name="China: Bingzhongluo, Gongshan, Yunnan"
                     /lat_lon="27.95 N 98.50 E"
                     /collection_date="24-Sep-2018"
                     /collected_by="Song Wenyu"
                     /identified_by="Song Wenyu"
     gene            1..>1140
                     /gene="cytb"
     CDS             1..>1140
                     /gene="cytb"
                     /codon_start=1
                     /transl_table=2
                     /product="cytochrome b"
                     /protein_id="UVT91097.1"
                     /translation="MTNIRKTHPLIKIVNHSFIDLPAPSNISSWWNFGSLLGICLIVQ
                     IITGLFLAMHYTSDTMTAFSSVTHICRDVNYGWLIRYMHANGASMFFICLFLHVGRGM
                     YYGSYTFMETWNIGVILLFAVMATAFMGYVLPWGQMSFWGATVITNLLSAIPYIGTTL
                     VEWIWGGFSVDKATLTRFFAFHFILPFIIAALVIVHLLFLHETGSNNPTGLNSDADKI
                     PFHPYYTIKDILGIFIMIMFLMTLVLFFPDLLGDPDNYMPANPLNTPPHIKPEWYFLF
                     AYAILRSIPNKLGGVLALILSILILALLPFLHTSKQRSLMFRPITQTLYWILVANLLI
                     LTWIGGQPVEHPFVIIGQLASISYFSIILILMPVSGIIEDKMLKWN"
ORIGIN

        1 ATGACNAATA TTCGAAAAAC ACATCCACTC ATTAAAATTG TTAACCACTC ATTCATTGAC
       61 CTTCCTGCCC CATCTAACAT TTCGTCTTGA TGAAATTTTG GCTCTCTACT AGGTATCTGT
      121 TTAATTGTAC AAATCATTAC AGGTCTATTT CTAGCTATAC ACTATACATC AGATACAATA
      181 ACAGCATTCT CATCAGTCAC ACATATTTGC CGAGACGTAA ACTACGGATG ATTAATCCGA
      241 TATATACACG CAAACGGAGC CTCAATATTC TTTATCTGCC TATTCCTTCA TGTAGGACGA
      301 GGGATATACT ATGGATCCTA TACATTCATA GAAACATGAA ACATTGGAGT AATCTTACTA
      361 TTTGCTGTTA TAGCCACAGC ATTTATAGGC TACGTCCTTC CATGAGGACA AATATCATTC
      421 TGAGGTGCAA CCGTAATCAC AAACCTCCTA TCAGCCATCC CATATATCGG AACTACCCTA
      481 GTAGAATGAA TCTGAGGGGG ATTCTCAGTA GACAAAGCTA CTTTAACACG CTTTTTCGCC
      541 TTCCACTTTA TCTTACCATT CATCATCGCA GCTCTAGTAA TTGTTCATCT ACTATTCTTA
      601 CATGAAACTG GATCAAACAA CCCAACAGGC CTAAATTCAG ACGCTGATAA AATTCCATTC
      661 CATCCATACT ACACAATCAA AGATATCCTA GGAATCTTTA TTATAATCAT ATTCTTAATA
      721 ACCCTAGTAC TATTTTTCCC AGACCTACTA GGAGACCCAG ATAACTATAT ACCAGCTAAC
      781 CCACTTAACA CCCCACCACA TATCAAACCA GAATGATATT TTCTATTTGC TTACGCAATT
      841 CTACGATCAA TTCCAAATAA ACTAGGAGGA GTCCTAGCCC TAATCCTATC AATCCTAATC
      901 CTAGCTCTTC TACCATTCCT ACACACTTCA AAACAACGAA GTCTAATATT TCGCCCTATT
      961 ACACAAACAC TTTACTGAAT TCTAGTAGCT AACCTTCTTA TTCTCACTTG AATTGGAGGA
     1021 CAACCAGTTG AACACCCATT TGTGATCATC GGACAACTAG CCTCCATCAG CTATTTCTCT
     1081 ATTATCCTAA TTCTAATACC AGTATCAGGA ATTATTGAAG ACAAAATACT AAAATGAAAC
//
LOCUS       MW682463                1140 bp    DNA     linear   ROD 04-SEP-2022
DEFINITION  Apodemus ilex voucher KIZ:GW180016 cytochrome b (cytb) gene,
            partial cds; mitochondrial.
TITLE       Apodemus ilex voucher KIZ:GW180016
ACCESSION   MW682463
SOURCE      mitochondrion Apodemus ilex
  ORGANISM  Apodemus ilex
            Eukaryota; Metazoa; Chordata; Craniata; Vertebrata; Euteleostomi;
            Mammalia; Eutheria; Euarchontoglires; Glires; Rodentia; Myomorpha;
            Muroidea; Muridae; Murinae; Apodemus.
REFERENCE   1  (bases 1 to 1140)
  AUTHORS   Song,W., Li,X., Wang,H., Chen,Z., He,S. and Jiang,X.
  TITLE     Multi-dimensional evaluation of small mammal diversity in tree line
            habitats across the Three Parallel Rivers of Yunnan Protected
            Areas: Implications for conservation
  JOURNAL   Sheng Wu Duo Yang Xing 29 (9), 1215-1228 (2021)
  REMARK    DOI: 10.17520/biods.2021006
REFERENCE   2  (bases 1 to 1140)
  AUTHORS   Song,W., Li,X., Wang,H., Chen,Z., He,S. and Jiang,X.
  TITLE     Direct Submission
  JOURNAL   Submitted (26-FEB-2021) State Key Laboratory of Genetic Resources
            and Evolution, Kunming Institute of Zoology, No. 17 Longxin Rd,
            Kunming, Yunnan 650223, China
COMMENT     ##Assembly-Data-START##
            Sequencing Technology :: Sanger dideoxy sequencing
            ##Assembly-Data-END##
FEATURES             Location/Qualifiers
     source          1..1140
                     /organism="Apodemus ilex"
                     /organelle="mitochondrion"
                     /mol_type="genomic DNA"
                     /specimen_voucher="KIZ:GW180016"
                     /db_xref="taxon:256595"
                     /geo_loc_name="China: Bingzhongluo, Gongshan, Yunnan"
                     /lat_lon="27.95 N 98.50 E"
                     /collection_date="22-Sep-2018"
                     /collected_by="Peng Dazhou"
                     /identified_by="Song Wenyu"
     gene            1..>1140
                     /gene="cytb"
     CDS             1..>1140
                     /gene="cytb"
                     /codon_start=1
                     /transl_table=2
                     /product="cytochrome b"
                     /protein_id="UVT91092.1"
                     /translation="MTNIRKTHPLIKIVNHSFIDLPTPSNISSWWNFGSLLGICLIVQ
                     IITGLFLAMHYTSDTMTAFSSVTHICRDVNYGWLIRYMHANGASMFFICLFLHVGRGM
                     YYGSYTFMETWNIGVILLFAVMATAFMGYVLPWGQMSFWGATVITNLLSAIPYIGTTL
                     VEWIWGGFSVDKATLTRFFAFHFILPFIIAALVIVHLLFLHETGSNNPTGLNSDADKI
                     PFHPYYTIKDILGIFMMITFLMTLVLFFPDLLGDPDNYMPANPLNTPPHIKPEWYFLF
                     AYAILRSIPNKLGGVLALILSILILALLPFLHTSKQRSLMFRPITQTLYWILVANLLI
                     LTWIGGQPVEHPFVIIGQLASVSYFSIILILMPVSGIIEDKMLKWN"
ORIGIN

        1 ATGACNAATA TTCGAAAAAC ACATCCACTC ATTAAAATTG TTAACCACTC ATTCATTGAC
       61 CTTCCTACCC CATCTAACAT TTCGTCTTGA TGAAATTTTG GCTCTCTACT AGGTATCTGT
      121 TTAATTGTAC AAATCATTAC AGGTCTATTT CTAGCTATAC ACTATACATC AGATACAATA
      181 ACAGCATTCT CATCAGTCAC ACATATTTGC CGAGACGTAA ACTACGGATG ATTAATCCGA
      241 TATATACACG CAAACGGAGC CTCAATATTC TTTATCTGCC TATTCCTTCA TGTAGGACGA
      301 GGGATATACT ATGGATCCTA TACATTCATA GAAACATGAA ACATTGGAGT AATCTTACTA
      361 TTTGCTGTTA TAGCCACAGC ATTTATAGGC TACGTCCTTC CATGAGGACA AATATCATTC
      421 TGAGGTGCAA CCGTAATCAC AAACCTCCTA TCAGCCATCC CATATATCGG AACTACCCTA
      481 GTAGAATGAA TCTGAGGGGG ATTCTCAGTA GACAAAGCTA CTTTAACACG TTTTTTCGCC
      541 TTCCACTTTA TCCTACCATT CATCATCGCA GCTCTAGTAA TTGTTCATCT ACTATTCTTA
      601 CATGAAACTG GATCAAACAA CCCAACAGGC CTAAACTCAG ACGCTGATAA AATTCCATTC
      661 CATCCATACT ACACAATCAA AGATATCCTA GGAATCTTTA TAATAATTAC ATTCTTGATA
      721 ACCCTAGTAC TATTTTTCCC AGACCTACTA GGAGACCCAG ATAACTATAT ACCAGCTAAC
      781 CCACTTAACA CCCCACCACA CATCAAACCA GAATGATATT TTCTATTTGC TTACGCAATT
      841 CTACGATCAA TTCCAAATAA ACTAGGAGGA GTCCTAGCCC TAATCCTATC AATCCTAATC
      901 CTAGCTCTTC TACCATTCCT ACACACTTCA AAACAACGAA GTCTAATATT TCGCCCTATT
      961 ACACAAACAC TTTACTGAAT TCTAGTAGCT AACCTTCTTA TTCTCACTTG AATTGGAGGA
     1021 CAACCAGTTG AACACCCATT TGTGATCATC GGACAACTAG CCTCCGTCAG CTATTTCTCT
     1081 ATTATCCTAA TTCTAATACC AGTATCAGGA ATTATTGAAG ACAAAATACT AAAATGAAAC
//
LOCUS       MW682456                1138 bp    DNA     linear   ROD 04-SEP-2022
DEFINITION  Apodemus ilex voucher KIZ:GW180001 cytochrome b (cytb) gene,
            partial cds; mitochondrial.
TITLE       Apodemus ilex voucher KIZ:GW180001
ACCESSION   MW682456
SOURCE      mitochondrion Apodemus ilex
  ORGANISM  Apodemus ilex
            Eukaryota; Metazoa; Chordata; Craniata; Vertebrata; Euteleostomi;
            Mammalia; Eutheria; Euarchontoglires; Glires; Rodentia; Myomorpha;
            Muroidea; Muridae; Murinae; Apodemus.
REFERENCE   1  (bases 1 to 1138)
  AUTHORS   Song,W., Li,X., Wang,H., Chen,Z., He,S. and Jiang,X.
  TITLE     Multi-dimensional evaluation of small mammal diversity in tree line
            habitats across the Three Parallel Rivers of Yunnan Protected
            Areas: Implications for conservation
  JOURNAL   Sheng Wu Duo Yang Xing 29 (9), 1215-1228 (2021)
  REMARK    DOI: 10.17520/biods.2021006
REFERENCE   2  (bases 1 to 1138)
  AUTHORS   Song,W., Li,X., Wang,H., Chen,Z., He,S. and Jiang,X.
  TITLE     Direct Submission
  JOURNAL   Submitted (26-FEB-2021) State Key Laboratory of Genetic Resources
            and Evolution, Kunming Institute of Zoology, No. 17 Longxin Rd,
            Kunming, Yunnan 650223, China
COMMENT     ##Assembly-Data-START##
            Sequencing Technology :: Sanger dideoxy sequencing
            ##Assembly-Data-END##
FEATURES             Location/Qualifiers
     source          1..1138
                     /organism="Apodemus ilex"
                     /organelle="mitochondrion"
                     /mol_type="genomic DNA"
                     /specimen_voucher="KIZ:GW180001"
                     /db_xref="taxon:256595"
                     /geo_loc_name="China: Bingzhongluo, Gongshan, Yunnan"
                     /lat_lon="27.95 N 98.50 E"
                     /collection_date="22-Sep-2018"
                     /collected_by="Song Wenyu"
                     /identified_by="Song Wenyu"
     gene            <1..>1138
                     /gene="cytb"
     CDS             <1..>1138
                     /gene="cytb"
                     /codon_start=2
                     /transl_table=2
                     /product="cytochrome b"
                     /protein_id="UVT91085.1"
                     /translation="TNIRKTHPLIKIVNHSFIDLPTPSNISSWWNFGSLLGICLIVQI
                     ITGLFLAMHYTSDTMTAFSSVTHICRDVNYGWLIRYMHANGASMFFICLFLHVGRGMY
                     YGSYTFMETWNIGVILLFAVMATAFMGYVLPWGQMSFWGATVITNLLSAIPYIGTTLV
                     EWIWGGFSVDKATLTRFFAFHFILPFIIAALVIVHLLFLHETGSNNPTGLNSDADKIP
                     FHPYYTIKDILGIFMMITFLMTLVLFFPDLLGDPDNYMPANPLNTPPHIKPEWYFLFA
                     YAILRSIPNKLGGVLALILSILILALLPFLHTSKQRSLMFRPITQTLYWILVANLLIL
                     TWIGGQPVEHPFVIIGQLASVSYFSIILILMPVSGIIEDKMLKWN"
ORIGIN

        1 NNGACNAATA TTCGAAAAAC ACATCCACTC ATTAAAATTG TTAACCACTC ATTCATTGAC
       61 CTTCCTACCC CATCTAACAT TTCGTCTTGA TGAAATTTTG GCTCTCTACT AGGTATCTGT
      121 TTAATTGTAC AAATCATTAC AGGTCTATTT CTAGCTATAC ACTATACATC AGATACAATA
      181 ACAGCATTCT CATCAGTCAC ACATATTTGC CGAGACGTAA ACTACGGATG ATTAATCCGA
      241 TATATACACG CAAACGGAGC CTCAATATTC TTTATCTGCC TATTCCTTCA TGTAGGACGA
      301 GGGATATACT ATGGATCCTA TACATTCATA GAAACATGAA ACATTGGAGT AATCTTACTA
      361 TTTGCTGTTA TAGCCACAGC ATTTATAGGC TACGTCCTTC CATGAGGACA AATATCATTC
      421 TGAGGTGCAA CCGTAATCAC AAACCTCCTA TCAGCCATCC CATATATCGG AACTACCCTA
      481 GTAGAATGAA TCTGAGGGGG ATTCTCAGTA GACAAAGCTA CTTTAACACG TTTTTTCGCC
      541 TTCCACTTTA TCCTACCATT CATCATCGCA GCTCTAGTAA TTGTTCATCT ACTATTCTTA
      601 CATGAAACTG GATCAAACAA CCCAACAGGC CTAAACTCAG ACGCTGATAA AATTCCATTC
      661 CATCCATACT ACACAATCAA AGATATCCTA GGAATCTTTA TAATAATTAC ATTCTTGATA
      721 ACCCTAGTAC TATTTTTCCC AGACCTACTG GGAGACCCAG ATAACTATAT ACCAGCTAAC
      781 CCACTTAACA CCCCACCACA CATCAAACCA GAATGATATT TTCTATTTGC TTACGCAATT
      841 CTACGATCAA TTCCAAATAA ACTAGGAGGA GTCCTAGCCC TAATCCTATC AATCCTAATC
      901 CTAGCTCTTC TACCATTCCT ACACACTTCA AAACAACGAA GTCTAATATT TCGCCCTATT
      961 ACACAAACAC TTTACTGAAT TCTAGTAGCT AACCTTCTTA TTCTCACTTG AATTGGAGGA
     1021 CAACCAGTTG AACACCCATT TGTGATCATC GGACAACTAG CCTCCGTCAG CTATTTCTCT
     1081 ATTATCCTAA TTCTAATACC AGTATCAGGA ATTATTGAAG ACAAAATACT AAAATGAAAC
//
LOCUS       MW682451                1139 bp    DNA     linear   ROD 04-SEP-2022
DEFINITION  Apodemus ilex voucher KIZ:DD180171 cytochrome b (cytb) gene,
            partial cds; mitochondrial.
TITLE       Apodemus ilex voucher KIZ:DD180171
ACCESSION   MW682451
SOURCE      mitochondrion Apodemus ilex
  ORGANISM  Apodemus ilex
            Eukaryota; Metazoa; Chordata; Craniata; Vertebrata; Euteleostomi;
            Mammalia; Eutheria; Euarchontoglires; Glires; Rodentia; Myomorpha;
            Muroidea; Muridae; Murinae; Apodemus.
REFERENCE   1  (bases 1 to 1139)
  AUTHORS   Song,W., Li,X., Wang,H., Chen,Z., He,S. and Jiang,X.
  TITLE     Multi-dimensional evaluation of small mammal diversity in tree line
            habitats across the Three Parallel Rivers of Yunnan Protected
            Areas: Implications for conservation
  JOURNAL   Sheng Wu Duo Yang Xing 29 (9), 1215-1228 (2021)
  REMARK    DOI: 10.17520/biods.2021006
REFERENCE   2  (bases 1 to 1139)
  AUTHORS   Song,W., Li,X., Wang,H., Chen,Z., He,S. and Jiang,X.
  TITLE     Direct Submission
  JOURNAL   Submitted (26-FEB-2021) State Key Laboratory of Genetic Resources
            and Evolution, Kunming Institute of Zoology, No. 17 Longxin Rd,
            Kunming, Yunnan 650223, China
COMMENT     ##Assembly-Data-START##
            Sequencing Technology :: Sanger dideoxy sequencing
            ##Assembly-Data-END##
FEATURES             Location/Qualifiers
     source          1..1139
                     /organism="Apodemus ilex"
                     /organelle="mitochondrion"
                     /mol_type="genomic DNA"
                     /specimen_voucher="KIZ:DD180171"
                     /db_xref="taxon:256595"
                     /geo_loc_name="China: Dandanglika, Dulongjiang, Yunnan"
                     /lat_lon="28.11 N 98.19 E"
                     /collection_date="18-Oct-2018"
                     /collected_by="Song Wenyu"
                     /identified_by="Song Wenyu"
     gene            <1..>1139
                     /gene="cytb"
     CDS             <1..>1139
                     /gene="cytb"
                     /codon_start=3
                     /transl_table=2
                     /product="cytochrome b"
                     /protein_id="UVT91080.1"
                     /translation="TNIRKTHPLIKIVNHSFIDLPTPSNISSWWNFGSLLGICLIVQI
                     ITGLFLAMHYTSDTMTAFSSVTHICRDVNYGWLIRYMHANGASMFFICLFLHVGRGMY
                     YGSYTFMETWNIGVILLFAVMATAFMGYVLPWGQMSFWGATVITNLLSAIPYIGTTLV
                     EWIWGGFSVDKATLTRFFAFHFILPFIIAALVIVHLLFLHETGSNNPTGLNSDADKIP
                     FHPYYTIKDILGIFMMIMFLMTLVLFFPDLLGDPDNYMPANPLNTPPHIKPEWYFLFA
                     YAILRSIPNKLGGVLALILSILILALLPFLHTSKQRSLMFRPITQTLYWILVANLLVL
                     TWIGGQPVEHPFVIIGQLASISYFSIILILMPISGIIEDKMLKWN"
ORIGIN

        1 ATGACNAATA TTCGAAAAAC ACACCCACTC ATTAAAATTG TTAACCACTC ATTCATTGAC
       61 CTTCCTACCC CATCTAACAT TTCGTCTTGA TGAAATTTTG GCTCTCTACT AGGTATCTGT
      121 TTAATTGTAC AAATCATTAC AGGTCTATTT CTAGCTATAC ACTACACATC AGATACAATA
      181 ACAGCATTCT CATCAGTCAC ACATATTTGC CGAGACGTAA ACTACGGATG ATTAATCCGA
      241 TATATACACG CAAACGGAGC CTCAATATTC TTTATCTGCC TATTCCTTCA TGTAGGACGA
      301 GGAATATATT ATGGATCCTA CACATTCATA GAAACATGAA ACATTGGAGT AATCTTACTA
      361 TTTGCTGTTA TAGCCACAGC ATTTATGGGC TATGTCCTTC CATGAGGACA AATATCATTC
      421 TGAGGTGCAA CCGTAATCAC AAACCTCCTA TCAGCCATCC CATATATCGG AACTACCCTA
      481 GTAGAATGAA TCTGAGGGGG ATTCTCAGTA GACAAAGCTA CTTTAACACG TTTTTTCGCC
      541 TTCCACTTTA TCTTACCTTT CATCATCGCA GCTCTAGTAA TTGTTCATCT ACTATTCTTA
      601 CATGAAACTG GATCAAACAA CCCAACAGGC CTAAATTCAG ACGCTGACAA AATTCCATTC
      661 CATCCATACT ACACAATCAA AGATATCCTA GGAATCTTTA TGATAATCAT ATTCTTAATA
      721 ACCTTAGTAC TATTTTTCCC AGACCTACTA GGAGACCCAG ATAACTATAT ACCAGCCAAC
      781 CCACTTAACA CCCCACCACA TATCAAACCA GAATGATACT TTCTATTCGC TTACGCAATC
      841 CTACGATCAA TTCCAAACAA ACTAGGAGGA GTTCTAGCCC TAATCCTATC AATTCTCATT
      901 CTAGCTCTTC TACCATTCCT CCACACTTCA AAACAACGAA GCCTAATATT TCGCCCTATT
      961 ACACAAACAC TTTACTGAAT TCTAGTAGCT AACCTTCTTG TTCTCACTTG AATTGGAGGA
     1021 CAACCAGTTG AACATCCATT TGTTATCATC GGACAACTAG CCTCCATCAG CTATTTCTCT
     1081 ATTATTCTAA TTCTGATACC AATCTCAGGA ATTATTGAAG ACAAGATACT AAAATGAAAC
//
LOCUS       MW682444                1140 bp    DNA     linear   ROD 04-SEP-2022
DEFINITION  Apodemus ilex voucher KIZ:DD180110 cytochrome b (cytb) gene,
            partial cds; mitochondrial.
TITLE       Apodemus ilex voucher KIZ:DD180110
ACCESSION   MW682444
SOURCE      mitochondrion Apodemus ilex
  ORGANISM  Apodemus ilex
            Eukaryota; Metazoa; Chordata; Craniata; Vertebrata; Euteleostomi;
            Mammalia; Eutheria; Euarchontoglires; Glires; Rodentia; Myomorpha;
            Muroidea; Muridae; Murinae; Apodemus.
REFERENCE   1  (bases 1 to 1140)
  AUTHORS   Song,W., Li,X., Wang,H., Chen,Z., He,S. and Jiang,X.
  TITLE     Multi-dimensional evaluation of small mammal diversity in tree line
            habitats across the Three Parallel Rivers of Yunnan Protected
            Areas: Implications for conservation
  JOURNAL   Sheng Wu Duo Yang Xing 29 (9), 1215-1228 (2021)
  REMARK    DOI: 10.17520/biods.2021006
REFERENCE   2  (bases 1 to 1140)
  AUTHORS   Song,W., Li,X., Wang,H., Chen,Z., He,S. and Jiang,X.
  TITLE     Direct Submission
  JOURNAL   Submitted (26-FEB-2021) State Key Laboratory of Genetic Resources
            and Evolution, Kunming Institute of Zoology, No. 17 Longxin Rd,
            Kunming, Yunnan 650223, China
COMMENT     ##Assembly-Data-START##
            Sequencing Technology :: Sanger dideoxy sequencing
            ##Assembly-Data-END##
FEATURES             Location/Qualifiers
     source          1..1140
                     /organism="Apodemus ilex"
                     /organelle="mitochondrion"
                     /mol_type="genomic DNA"
                     /specimen_voucher="KIZ:DD180110"
                     /db_xref="taxon:256595"
                     /geo_loc_name="China: Dandanglika, Dulongjiang, Yunnan"
                     /lat_lon="28.11 N 98.19 E"
                     /collection_date="16-Oct-2018"
                     /collected_by="Song Wenyu"
                     /identified_by="Song Wenyu"
     gene            1..>1140
                     /gene="cytb"
     CDS             1..>1140
                     /gene="cytb"
                     /codon_start=1
                     /transl_table=2
                     /product="cytochrome b"
                     /protein_id="UVT91073.1"
                     /translation="MTNIRKTHPLIKIVNHSFIDLPTPSNISSWWNFGSLLGICLIVQ
                     IITGLFLAMHYTSDTMTAFSSVTHICRDVNYGWLIRYMHANGASMFFICLFLHVGRGM
                     YYGSYTFMETWNIGVILLFAVMATAFMGYVLPWGQMSFWGATVITNLLSAIPYIGTTL
                     VEWIWGGFSVDKATLTRFFAFHFILPFIIAALVIVHLLFLHETGSNNPTGLNSDADKI
                     PFHPYYTIKDILGIFMMIMFLMTLVLFFPDLLGDPDNYMPANPLNTPPHIKPEWYFLF
                     AYAILRSIPNKLGGVLALILSILILALLPFLHTSKQRSLMFRPITQTLYWILVANLLI
                     LTWIGGQPVEHPFVIIGQLASISYFSIILILMPISGIIEDKMLKWN"
ORIGIN

        1 ATGACAAATA TTCGAAAAAC ACACCCACTC ATTAAAATTG TTAACCACTC ATTCATTGAC
       61 CTTCCTACCC CATCTAACAT TTCGTCTTGA TGAAATTTTG GCTCTCTACT AGGTATCTGT
      121 TTAATTGTAC AAATCATTAC AGGTCTATTT CTAGCTATAC ACTACACATC AGATACAATA
      181 ACAGCATTCT CATCAGTCAC ACATATTTGC CGAGACGTAA ACTACGGATG ATTAATCCGA
      241 TATATACACG CAAACGGAGC CTCAATATTC TTTATCTGCC TATTCCTTCA TGTAGGACGA
      301 GGAATATATT ATGGATCCTA CACATTCATA GAAACATGAA ACATTGGAGT AATCTTACTA
      361 TTTGCTGTTA TAGCCACAGC ATTTATGGGC TATGTCCTTC CATGAGGACA AATATCATTC
      421 TGAGGTGCAA CCGTAATCAC AAACCTCCTA TCAGCCATCC CATATATCGG AACTACCCTA
      481 GTAGAATGAA TCTGAGGGGG ATTCTCAGTA GACAAAGCTA CTTTAACACG TTTTTTCGCC
      541 TTCCACTTTA TCTTACCTTT CATCATCGCA GCTCTAGTAA TTGTTCATCT ACTATTCTTA
      601 CATGAAACTG GATCAAACAA CCCAACAGGC CTAAATTCAG ACGCTGACAA AATTCCATTC
      661 CATCCATACT ACACAATCAA AGATATCCTA GGAATCTTTA TGATAATCAT ATTCTTAATA
      721 ACCTTAGTAC TATTTTTCCC AGACCTACTA GGAGACCCAG ATAACTATAT ACCAGCCAAC
      781 CCACTTAACA CCCCACCACA TATCAAACCA GAATGATACT TTCTATTCGC TTACGCAATC
      841 CTACGATCAA TTCCAAACAA ACTAGGAGGA GTTCTAGCCC TAATCCTATC AATTCTCATT
      901 CTAGCTCTTC TACCATTCCT CCACACTTCA AAACAACGAA GCCTAATATT TCGCCCTATT
      961 ACACAAACAC TTTACTGAAT TCTAGTAGCT AACCTTCTTA TTCTCACTTG AATTGGAGGA
     1021 CAACCAGTTG AACATCCATT TGTTATCATC GGACAACTAG CCTCCATCAG CTATTTCTCT
     1081 ATTATTCTAA TTCTGATACC AATCTCAGGA ATTATTGAAG ACAAGATACT AAAATGAAAC
//
LOCUS       MW682443                1140 bp    DNA     linear   ROD 04-SEP-2022
DEFINITION  Apodemus ilex voucher KIZ:DD180089 cytochrome b (cytb) gene,
            partial cds; mitochondrial.
TITLE       Apodemus ilex voucher KIZ:DD180089
ACCESSION   MW682443
SOURCE      mitochondrion Apodemus ilex
  ORGANISM  Apodemus ilex
            Eukaryota; Metazoa; Chordata; Craniata; Vertebrata; Euteleostomi;
            Mammalia; Eutheria; Euarchontoglires; Glires; Rodentia; Myomorpha;
            Muroidea; Muridae; Murinae; Apodemus.
REFERENCE   1  (bases 1 to 1140)
  AUTHORS   Song,W., Li,X., Wang,H., Chen,Z., He,S. and Jiang,X.
  TITLE     Multi-dimensional evaluation of small mammal diversity in tree line
            habitats across the Three Parallel Rivers of Yunnan Protected
            Areas: Implications for conservation
  JOURNAL   Sheng Wu Duo Yang Xing 29 (9), 1215-1228 (2021)
  REMARK    DOI: 10.17520/biods.2021006
REFERENCE   2  (bases 1 to 1140)
  AUTHORS   Song,W., Li,X., Wang,H., Chen,Z., He,S. and Jiang,X.
  TITLE     Direct Submission
  JOURNAL   Submitted (26-FEB-2021) State Key Laboratory of Genetic Resources
            and Evolution, Kunming Institute of Zoology, No. 17 Longxin Rd,
            Kunming, Yunnan 650223, China
COMMENT     ##Assembly-Data-START##
            Sequencing Technology :: Sanger dideoxy sequencing
            ##Assembly-Data-END##
FEATURES             Location/Qualifiers
     source          1..1140
                     /organism="Apodemus ilex"
                     /organelle="mitochondrion"
                     /mol_type="genomic DNA"
                     /specimen_voucher="KIZ:DD180089"
                     /db_xref="taxon:256595"
                     /geo_loc_name="China: Dandanglika, Dulongjiang, Yunnan"
                     /lat_lon="28.11 N 98.18 E"
                     /collection_date="15-Oct-2018"
                     /collected_by="Peng Dazhou"
                     /identified_by="Song Wenyu"
     gene            1..>1140
                     /gene="cytb"
     CDS             1..>1140
                     /gene="cytb"
                     /codon_start=1
                     /transl_table=2
                     /product="cytochrome b"
                     /protein_id="UVT91072.1"
                     /translation="MTNIRKTHPLIKIVNHSFIDLPTPSNISSWWNFGSLLGICLIVQ
                     IITGLFLAMHYTSDTMTAFSSVTHICRDVNYGWLIRYMHANGASMFFICLFLHVGRGM
                     YYGSYTFMETWNIGVILLFAVMATAFMGYVLPWGQMSFWGATVITNLLSAIPYIGTTL
                     VEWIWGGFSVDKATLTRFFAFHFILPFIIAALVIVHLLFLHETGSNNPTGLNSDADKI
                     PFHPYYTIKDILGIFMMITFLMTLVLFFPDLLGDPDNYMPANPLNTPPHIKPEWYFLF
                     AYAILRSIPNKLGGVLALILSILILALLPFLHTSKQRSLMFRPITQTLYWILVANLLI
                     LTWIGGQPVEHPFVIIGQLASVSYFSIILILMPVSGIIEDKMLKWN"
ORIGIN

        1 ATGACNAATA TTCGAAAAAC ACATCCACTC ATTAAAATTG TTAACCACTC ATTCATTGAC
       61 CTTCCTACCC CATCTAACAT TTCGTCTTGA TGAAATTTTG GCTCTCTACT AGGTATCTGT
      121 TTAATTGTAC AAATCATTAC AGGTCTATTT CTAGCTATAC ACTATACATC AGATACAATA
      181 ACAGCATTCT CATCAGTCAC ACATATTTGC CGAGACGTAA ACTACGGATG ATTAATCCGA
      241 TATATACACG CAAACGGAGC CTCAATATTC TTTATCTGCC TATTCCTTCA TGTAGGACGA
      301 GGGATATACT ATGGATCCTA TACATTCATA GAAACATGAA ACATTGGAGT AATCTTACTA
      361 TTTGCTGTTA TAGCCACAGC ATTTATAGGC TACGTCCTTC CATGAGGACA AATATCATTC
      421 TGAGGTGCAA CCGTAATCAC AAACCTCCTA TCAGCCATCC CATATATCGG AACTACCCTA
      481 GTAGAATGAA TCTGAGGGGG ATTCTCAGTA GACAAAGCTA CTTTAACACG TTTTTTCGCC
      541 TTCCACTTTA TCCTACCATT CATCATCGCA GCTCTAGTAA TTGTCCATCT ACTATTCTTA
      601 CATGAAACTG GATCAAACAA CCCAACAGGC CTAAACTCAG ACGCTGATAA AATTCCATTC
      661 CATCCATACT ACACAATCAA AGATATCCTA GGAATCTTTA TAATAATTAC ATTCTTGATA
      721 ACCCTAGTAC TATTTTTCCC AGACCTACTA GGAGACCCAG ATAACTATAT ACCAGCTAAC
      781 CCACTTAACA CCCCACCACA CATCAAACCA GAATGATATT TTCTATTTGC TTACGCAATT
      841 CTACGATCAA TTCCAAATAA ACTAGGAGGA GTCCTAGCCC TAATCCTATC AATCCTAATC
      901 CTAGCTCTTC TACCATTCCT ACACACTTCA AAACAACGAA GTCTAATATT TCGCCCTATT
      961 ACACAAACAC TTTACTGAAT TCTAGTAGCT AACCTTCTTA TTCTCACTTG AATTGGAGGA
     1021 CAACCAGTTG AACACCCATT TGTGATCATC GGACAACTAG CCTCCGTCAG CTATTTCTCT
     1081 ATTATCCTAA TTCTAATACC AGTATCAGGA ATTATTGAAG ACAAAATACT AAAATGAAAC
//
LOCUS       MW682440                1140 bp    DNA     linear   ROD 04-SEP-2022
DEFINITION  Apodemus ilex voucher KIZ:DD180056 cytochrome b (cytb) gene,
            partial cds; mitochondrial.
TITLE       Apodemus ilex voucher KIZ:DD180056
ACCESSION   MW682440
SOURCE      mitochondrion Apodemus ilex
  ORGANISM  Apodemus ilex
            Eukaryota; Metazoa; Chordata; Craniata; Vertebrata; Euteleostomi;
            Mammalia; Eutheria; Euarchontoglires; Glires; Rodentia; Myomorpha;
            Muroidea; Muridae; Murinae; Apodemus.
REFERENCE   1  (bases 1 to 1140)
  AUTHORS   Song,W., Li,X., Wang,H., Chen,Z., He,S. and Jiang,X.
  TITLE     Multi-dimensional evaluation of small mammal diversity in tree line
            habitats across the Three Parallel Rivers of Yunnan Protected
            Areas: Implications for conservation
  JOURNAL   Sheng Wu Duo Yang Xing 29 (9), 1215-1228 (2021)
  REMARK    DOI: 10.17520/biods.2021006
REFERENCE   2  (bases 1 to 1140)
  AUTHORS   Song,W., Li,X., Wang,H., Chen,Z., He,S. and Jiang,X.
  TITLE     Direct Submission
  JOURNAL   Submitted (26-FEB-2021) State Key Laboratory of Genetic Resources
            and Evolution, Kunming Institute of Zoology, No. 17 Longxin Rd,
            Kunming, Yunnan 650223, China
COMMENT     ##Assembly-Data-START##
            Sequencing Technology :: Sanger dideoxy sequencing
            ##Assembly-Data-END##
FEATURES             Location/Qualifiers
     source          1..1140
                     /organism="Apodemus ilex"
                     /organelle="mitochondrion"
                     /mol_type="genomic DNA"
                     /specimen_voucher="KIZ:DD180056"
                     /db_xref="taxon:256595"
                     /geo_loc_name="China: Dandanglika, Dulongjiang, Yunnan"
                     /lat_lon="28.11 N 98.18 E"
                     /collection_date="12-Oct-2018"
                     /collected_by="Peng Dazhou"
                     /identified_by="Song Wenyu"
     gene            1..>1140
                     /gene="cytb"
     CDS             1..>1140
                     /gene="cytb"
                     /codon_start=1
                     /transl_table=2
                     /product="cytochrome b"
                     /protein_id="UVT91069.1"
                     /translation="MTNIRKTHPLIKIVNHSFIDLPTPSNISSWWNFGSLLGICLIVQ
                     IITGLFLAMHYTSDTMTAFSSVTHICRDVNYGWLIRYMHANGASMFFICLFLHVGRGM
                     YYGSYTFMETWNIGVILLFAVMATAFMGYVLPWGQMSFWGATVITNLLSAIPYIGTTL
                     VEWIWGGFSVDKATLTRFFAFHFILPFIIAALVIVHLLFLHETGSNNPTGLNSDADKI
                     PFHPYYTIKDILGIFMMITFLMTLVLFFPDLLGDPDNYMPANPLNTPPHIKPEWYFLF
                     AYAILRSIPNKLGGVLALILSILILALLPFLHTSKQRSLMFRPITQTLYWILVANLLI
                     LTWIGGQPVEHPFVIIGQLASVSYFSIILILMPVSGIIEDKMLKWN"
ORIGIN

        1 ATGACNAATA TTCGAAAAAC ACATCCACTC ATTAAAATTG TTAACCACTC ATTCATTGAC
       61 CTTCCTACCC CATCTAACAT TTCGTCTTGA TGAAATTTTG GCTCTCTACT AGGTATCTGT
      121 TTAATTGTAC AAATCATTAC AGGTCTATTT CTAGCTATAC ACTATACATC AGATACAATA
      181 ACAGCATTCT CATCAGTCAC ACATATTTGC CGAGACGTAA ACTACGGATG ATTAATCCGA
      241 TATATACACG CAAACGGAGC CTCAATATTC TTTATCTGCC TATTCCTTCA TGTAGGACGA
      301 GGGATATACT ATGGATCCTA TACATTCATA GAAACATGAA ACATTGGAGT AATCTTACTA
      361 TTTGCTGTTA TAGCCACAGC ATTTATAGGC TACGTCCTTC CATGAGGACA AATATCATTC
      421 TGAGGTGCAA CCGTAATCAC AAACCTCCTA TCAGCCATCC CATATATCGG AACTACCCTA
      481 GTAGAATGAA TCTGAGGCGG ATTCTCAGTA GACAAAGCTA CTTTAACACG TTTTTTCGCC
      541 TTCCACTTTA TCCTACCATT CATCATCGCA GCTCTAGTAA TTGTTCATCT ACTATTCTTA
      601 CATGAAACTG GATCAAACAA CCCAACAGGC CTAAACTCAG ACGCTGATAA AATTCCATTC
      661 CATCCATACT ACACAATCAA AGATATCCTA GGAATCTTTA TAATAATTAC ATTCTTGATA
      721 ACCCTAGTAC TATTTTTCCC AGACCTACTA GGAGACCCAG ATAACTATAT ACCAGCTAAC
      781 CCACTTAACA CCCCACCACA CATCAAACCA GAATGATATT TTCTATTTGC TTACGCAATT
      841 CTACGATCAA TTCCAAATAA ACTAGGAGGA GTCCTAGCCC TAATCCTATC AATCCTAATC
      901 CTAGCTCTTC TACCATTCCT ACACACTTCA AAACAACGAA GTCTAATATT TCGCCCTATT
      961 ACACAAACAC TTTACTGAAT TCTAGTAGCT AACCTTCTTA TTCTCACTTG AATTGGAGGA
     1021 CAACCAGTTG AACACCCATT TGTGATCATC GGACAACTAG CCTCCGTCAG CTATTTCTCT
     1081 ATTATCCTAA TTCTAATACC AGTATCAGGA ATTATTGAAG ACAAAATACT AAAATGAAAC
//
LOCUS       MW682438                1140 bp    DNA     linear   ROD 04-SEP-2022
DEFINITION  Apodemus ilex voucher KIZ:DD180031 cytochrome b (cytb) gene,
            partial cds; mitochondrial.
TITLE       Apodemus ilex voucher KIZ:DD180031
ACCESSION   MW682438
SOURCE      mitochondrion Apodemus ilex
  ORGANISM  Apodemus ilex
            Eukaryota; Metazoa; Chordata; Craniata; Vertebrata; Euteleostomi;
            Mammalia; Eutheria; Euarchontoglires; Glires; Rodentia; Myomorpha;
            Muroidea; Muridae; Murinae; Apodemus.
REFERENCE   1  (bases 1 to 1140)
  AUTHORS   Song,W., Li,X., Wang,H., Chen,Z., He,S. and Jiang,X.
  TITLE     Multi-dimensional evaluation of small mammal diversity in tree line
            habitats across the Three Parallel Rivers of Yunnan Protected
            Areas: Implications for conservation
  JOURNAL   Sheng Wu Duo Yang Xing 29 (9), 1215-1228 (2021)
  REMARK    DOI: 10.17520/biods.2021006
REFERENCE   2  (bases 1 to 1140)
  AUTHORS   Song,W., Li,X., Wang,H., Chen,Z., He,S. and Jiang,X.
  TITLE     Direct Submission
  JOURNAL   Submitted (26-FEB-2021) State Key Laboratory of Genetic Resources
            and Evolution, Kunming Institute of Zoology, No. 17 Longxin Rd,
            Kunming, Yunnan 650223, China
COMMENT     ##Assembly-Data-START##
            Sequencing Technology :: Sanger dideoxy sequencing
            ##Assembly-Data-END##
FEATURES             Location/Qualifiers
     source          1..1140
                     /organism="Apodemus ilex"
                     /organelle="mitochondrion"
                     /mol_type="genomic DNA"
                     /specimen_voucher="KIZ:DD180031"
                     /db_xref="taxon:256595"
                     /geo_loc_name="China: Dandanglika, Dulongjiang, Yunnan"
                     /lat_lon="28.11 N 98.18 E"
                     /collection_date="11-Oct-2018"
                     /collected_by="Song Wenyu"
                     /identified_by="Song Wenyu"
     gene            1..>1140
                     /gene="cytb"
     CDS             1..>1140
                     /gene="cytb"
                     /codon_start=1
                     /transl_table=2
                     /product="cytochrome b"
                     /protein_id="UVT91067.1"
                     /translation="MTNIRKTHPLIKIVNHSFIDLPTPSNISSWWNFGSLLGICLIVQ
                     IITGLFLAMHYTSDTMTAFSSVTHICRDVNYGWLIRYMHANGASMFFICLFLHVGRGM
                     YYGSYTFMETWNIGVILLFAVMATAFMGYVLPWGQMSFWGATVITNLLSAIPYIGTTL
                     VEWIWGGFSVDKATLTRFFAFHFILPFIIAALVIVHLLFLHETGSNNPTGLNSDADKI
                     PFHPYYTIKDILGIFMMIMFLMTLVLFFPDLLGDPDNYMPANPLNTPPHIKPEWYFLF
                     AYAILRSIPNKLGGVLALILSILILALLPFLHTSKQRSLMFRPITQTLYWILVANLLI
                     LTWIGGQPVEHPFVIIGQLASISYFSIILILMPISGIIEDKMLKWN"
ORIGIN

        1 ATGACNAATA TTCGAAAAAC ACACCCACTC ATTAAAATTG TTAACCACTC ATTCATTGAC
       61 CTTCCTACCC CATCTAACAT TTCGTCTTGA TGAAATTTTG GCTCTCTACT AGGTATCTGT
      121 TTAATTGTAC AAATCATTAC AGGTCTATTT CTAGCTATAC ACTACACATC AGATACAATA
      181 ACAGCATTCT CATCAGTCAC ACATATTTGC CGAGACGTAA ACTACGGATG ATTAATCCGA
      241 TATATACACG CAAACGGAGC CTCAATATTC TTTATCTGCC TATTCCTTCA TGTAGGACGA
      301 GGAATATATT ATGGATCCTA CACATTCATA GAAACATGAA ACATTGGAGT AATCTTACTA
      361 TTTGCTGTTA TAGCCACAGC ATTTATGGGC TATGTCCTTC CATGAGGACA AATATCATTC
      421 TGAGGTGCAA CCGTAATCAC AAACCTCCTA TCAGCCATCC CATATATCGG AACTACCCTA
      481 GTAGAATGAA TCTGAGGGGG ATTCTCAGTA GACAAAGCTA CTTTAACACG TTTTTTCGCC
      541 TTCCACTTTA TCTTACCTTT CATCATCGCA GCTCTAGTAA TTGTTCATCT ACTATTCTTA
      601 CATGAAACTG GATCAAACAA CCCAACAGGC CTAAATTCAG ACGCTGACAA AATTCCATTC
      661 CATCCATACT ACACAATCAA AGATATCCTA GGAATCTTTA TGATAATCAT ATTCTTAATA
      721 ACCTTAGTAC TATTTTTCCC AGACCTACTA GGAGACCCAG ATAACTATAT ACCAGCCAAC
      781 CCACTTAACA CCCCACCACA TATCAAACCA GAATGATACT TTCTATTCGC TTACGCAATC
      841 CTACGATCAA TTCCAAACAA ACTAGGAGGA GTTCTAGCCC TAATCCTATC AATTCTCATT
      901 CTAGCTCTTC TACCATTCCT CCACACTTCA AAACAACGAA GCCTAATATT TCGCCCTATT
      961 ACACAAACAC TTTACTGAAT TCTAGTAGCT AACCTTCTTA TTCTCACTTG AATTGGAGGA
     1021 CAACCAGTTG AACATCCATT TGTTATCATC GGACAACTAG CCTCCATCAG CTATTTCTCT
     1081 ATTATTCTAA TTCTGATACC AATCTCAGGA ATTATTGAAG ACAAGATACT AAAATGAAAC
//
LOCUS       MW682419                1140 bp    DNA     linear   ROD 04-SEP-2022
DEFINITION  Apodemus ilex voucher KIZ:CS170131 cytochrome b (cytb) gene,
            partial cds; mitochondrial.
TITLE       Apodemus ilex voucher KIZ:CS170131
ACCESSION   MW682419
SOURCE      mitochondrion Apodemus ilex
  ORGANISM  Apodemus ilex
            Eukaryota; Metazoa; Chordata; Craniata; Vertebrata; Euteleostomi;
            Mammalia; Eutheria; Euarchontoglires; Glires; Rodentia; Myomorpha;
            Muroidea; Muridae; Murinae; Apodemus.
REFERENCE   1  (bases 1 to 1140)
  AUTHORS   Song,W., Li,X., Wang,H., Chen,Z., He,S. and Jiang,X.
  TITLE     Multi-dimensional evaluation of small mammal diversity in tree line
            habitats across the Three Parallel Rivers of Yunnan Protected
            Areas: Implications for conservation
  JOURNAL   Sheng Wu Duo Yang Xing 29 (9), 1215-1228 (2021)
  REMARK    DOI: 10.17520/biods.2021006
REFERENCE   2  (bases 1 to 1140)
  AUTHORS   Song,W., Li,X., Wang,H., Chen,Z., He,S. and Jiang,X.
  TITLE     Direct Submission
  JOURNAL   Submitted (26-FEB-2021) State Key Laboratory of Genetic Resources
            and Evolution, Kunming Institute of Zoology, No. 17 Longxin Rd,
            Kunming, Yunnan 650223, China
COMMENT     ##Assembly-Data-START##
            Sequencing Technology :: Sanger dideoxy sequencing
            ##Assembly-Data-END##
FEATURES             Location/Qualifiers
     source          1..1140
                     /organism="Apodemus ilex"
                     /organelle="mitochondrion"
                     /mol_type="genomic DNA"
                     /specimen_voucher="KIZ:CS170131"
                     /db_xref="taxon:256595"
                     /geo_loc_name="China: Cangshan, Dali, Yunnan"
                     /lat_lon="25.68 N 100.10 E"
                     /collection_date="01-May-2017"
                     /collected_by="Pu Shidong"
                     /identified_by="Song Wenyu"
     gene            1..>1140
                     /gene="cytb"
     CDS             1..>1140
                     /gene="cytb"
                     /codon_start=1
                     /transl_table=2
                     /product="cytochrome b"
                     /protein_id="UVT91048.1"
                     /translation="MTNIRKTHPLIKIVNHSFIDLPAPSNISSWWNFGSLLGICLIVQ
                     IITGLFLAMHYTSDTMTAFSSVTHICRDVNYGWLIRYMHANGASMFFICLFLHVGRGM
                     YYGSYTFMETWNIGVILLFAVMATAFMGYVLPWGQMSFWGATVITNLLSAIPYIGTTL
                     VEWIWGGFSVDKATLTRFFAFHFILPFIIAALVIVHLLFLHETGSNNPTGLNSDADKI
                     PFHPYYTIKDILGIFMMIMFLMTLVLFFPDLLGDPDNYMPANPLNTPPHIKPEWYFLF
                     AYAILRSIPXKLGGVLALILSILILALLPFLHTSKQRSLMFRPITQTLYWILVANLLI
                     LTWIGGQPVEHPFVIIGQLASISYFSIILILMPISGIIEDKMLKWN"
ORIGIN

        1 ATGACAAATA TTCGAAAAAC ACACCCACTC ATTAAAATTG TTAACCACTC ATTCATTGAC
       61 CTTCCTGCCC CATCTAACAT TTCGTCTTGA TGAAATTTTG GCTCTCTACT AGGTATCTGT
      121 TTAATTGTAC AAATCATTAC AGGTCTATTT CTAGCTATAC ACTACACATC AGATACAATA
      181 ACAGCATTCT CATCAGTCAC ACATATTTGC CGAGACGTAA ACTACGGATG ATTAATCCGA
      241 TATATACACG CAAACGGAGC CTCAATATTC TTTATCTGCC TATTCCTTCA TGTAGGACGA
      301 GGAATATATT ATGGATCCTA CACATTCATA GAAACATGAA ACATTGGAGT AATCTTACTA
      361 TTTGCTGTTA TAGCCACAGC ATTTATGGGC TATGTCCTTC CATGAGGACA AATATCATTC
      421 TGAGGTGCAA CCGTAATCAC AAACCTCCTA TCAGCCATCC CATATATCGG AACTACCCTA
      481 GTAGAATGAA TCTGAGGGGG ATTCTCAGTA GACAAAGCTA CTTTAACACG TTTTTTCGCC
      541 TTCCACTTTA TCTTACCTTT CATCATCGCA GCTCTAGTAA TTGTTCATCT ACTATTCTTA
      601 CATGAAACTG GATCAAACAA CCCAACAGGC CTAAATTCAG ACGCTGACAA AATTCCATTC
      661 CATCCATACT ACACAATCAA AGATATCCTA GGAATCTTTA TGATAATCAT ATTCTTAATA
      721 ACCTTAGTAC TATTTTTCCC AGACCTACTA GGAGACCCAG ATAACTATAT ACCAGCCAAC
      781 CCACTTAACA CCCCACCACA TATCAAACCA GAATGATACT TTCTATTCGC TTACGCAATC
      841 CTACGATCAA TTCCAAMCAA ACTAGGAGGA GTTCTAGCCC TAATCCTATC AATTCTCATT
      901 CTAGCTCTTC TACCATTCCT CCACACTTCA AAACAACGAA GCCTAATATT TCGCCCTATT
      961 ACACAAACAC TTTACTGAAT TCTAGTAGCT AACCTTCTTA TTCTTACTTG AATTGGAGGA
     1021 CAACCAGTTG AACATCCATT TGTTATCATC GGACAACTAG CCTCCATCAG CTATTTCTCT
     1081 ATTATTCTAA TTCTGATACC AATCTCAGGA ATTATTGAAG ACAAGATACT AAAATGAAAC
//
LOCUS       MW682410                1140 bp    DNA     linear   ROD 04-SEP-2022
DEFINITION  Apodemus ilex voucher KIZ:CS170051 cytochrome b (cytb) gene,
            partial cds; mitochondrial.
TITLE       Apodemus ilex voucher KIZ:CS170051
ACCESSION   MW682410
SOURCE      mitochondrion Apodemus ilex
  ORGANISM  Apodemus ilex
            Eukaryota; Metazoa; Chordata; Craniata; Vertebrata; Euteleostomi;
            Mammalia; Eutheria; Euarchontoglires; Glires; Rodentia; Myomorpha;
            Muroidea; Muridae; Murinae; Apodemus.
REFERENCE   1  (bases 1 to 1140)
  AUTHORS   Song,W., Li,X., Wang,H., Chen,Z., He,S. and Jiang,X.
  TITLE     Multi-dimensional evaluation of small mammal diversity in tree line
            habitats across the Three Parallel Rivers of Yunnan Protected
            Areas: Implications for conservation
  JOURNAL   Sheng Wu Duo Yang Xing 29 (9), 1215-1228 (2021)
  REMARK    DOI: 10.17520/biods.2021006
REFERENCE   2  (bases 1 to 1140)
  AUTHORS   Song,W., Li,X., Wang,H., Chen,Z., He,S. and Jiang,X.
  TITLE     Direct Submission
  JOURNAL   Submitted (26-FEB-2021) State Key Laboratory of Genetic Resources
            and Evolution, Kunming Institute of Zoology, No. 17 Longxin Rd,
            Kunming, Yunnan 650223, China
COMMENT     ##Assembly-Data-START##
            Sequencing Technology :: Sanger dideoxy sequencing
            ##Assembly-Data-END##
FEATURES             Location/Qualifiers
     source          1..1140
                     /organism="Apodemus ilex"
                     /organelle="mitochondrion"
                     /mol_type="genomic DNA"
                     /specimen_voucher="KIZ:CS170051"
                     /db_xref="taxon:256595"
                     /geo_loc_name="China: Cangshan, Dali, Yunnan"
                     /lat_lon="25.68 N 100.10 E"
                     /collection_date="29-Apr-2017"
                     /collected_by="You Baoquan"
                     /identified_by="Song Wenyu"
     gene            1..>1140
                     /gene="cytb"
     CDS             1..>1140
                     /gene="cytb"
                     /codon_start=1
                     /transl_table=2
                     /product="cytochrome b"
                     /protein_id="UVT91039.1"
                     /translation="MTNIRKTHPLIKIVNHSFIDLPAPSNISSWWNFGSLLGICLIVQ
                     IITGLFLAMHYTSDTMTAFSSVTHICRDVNYGWLIRYMHANGASMFFICLFLHVGRGM
                     YYGSYTFMETWNIGVILLFAVMATAFMGYVLPWGQMSFWGATVITNLLSAIPYIGTTL
                     VEWIWGGFSVDKATLTRFFAFHFILPFIIAALVIVHLLFLHETGSNNPTGLNSDADKI
                     PFHPYYTIKDILGIFMMIMFLMTLVLFFPDLLGDPDNYMPANPLNTPPHIKPEWYFLF
                     AYAILRSIPNKLGGVLALILSILILALLPFLHTSKQRSLMFRPITQTLYWILVANLLI
                     LTWIGGQPVEHPFVIIGQLASISYFSIILILMPISGIIEDKMLKWN"
ORIGIN

        1 ATGACAAATA TTCGAAAAAC ACACCCACTC ATTAAAATTG TTAACCACTC ATTCATTGAC
       61 CTTCCTGCCC CATCTAACAT TTCGTCTTGA TGAAATTTTG GCTCTCTACT AGGTATCTGT
      121 TTAATTGTAC AAATCATTAC AGGTCTATTT CTAGCTATAC ACTACACATC AGATACAATA
      181 ACAGCATTCT CATCAGTCAC ACATATTTGC CGAGACGTAA ACTACGGATG ATTAATCCGA
      241 TATATACACG CAAACGGAGC CTCAATATTC TTTATCTGCC TATTCCTTCA TGTAGGACGA
      301 GGAATATATT ATGGATCCTA CACATTCATA GAAACATGAA ACATTGGAGT AATCTTACTA
      361 TTTGCTGTTA TAGCCACAGC ATTTATGGGC TATGTCCTTC CATGAGGACA AATATCATTC
      421 TGAGGTGCAA CCGTAATCAC AAACCTCCTA TCAGCCATCC CATATATCGG AACTACCCTA
      481 GTAGAATGAA TCTGAGGGGG ATTCTCAGTA GACAAAGCTA CTTTAACACG TTTTTTCGCC
      541 TTCCACTTTA TCTTACCTTT CATCATCGCA GCTCTAGTAA TTGTTCATCT ACTATTCTTA
      601 CATGAAACTG GATCAAACAA CCCAACAGGC CTAAATTCAG ACGCTGACAA AATTCCATTC
      661 CATCCATACT ACACAATCAA AGATATCCTA GGAATCTTTA TGATAATCAT ATTCTTAATA
      721 ACCTTAGTAC TATTTTTCCC AGACCTACTA GGAGACCCAG ATAACTATAT ACCAGCCAAC
      781 CCACTTAACA CCCCACCACA TATCAAACCA GAATGATACT TTCTATTCGC TTACGCAATC
      841 CTACGATCAA TTCCAAACAA ACTAGGAGGA GTTCTAGCCC TAATCCTATC AATTCTCATT
      901 CTAGCTCTTC TACCATTCCT CCACACTTCA AAACAACGAA GCCTAATATT TCGCCCTATT
      961 ACACAAACAC TTTACTGAAT TCTAGTAGCT AACCTTCTTA TTCTCACTTG AATTGGAGGA
     1021 CAACCAGTTG AACACCCATT TGTTATCATC GGACAACTAG CCTCCATCAG CTATTTCTCT
     1081 ATTATTCTAA TTCTGATACC AATCTCAGGA ATTATTGAAG ACAAGATACT AAAATGAAAC
//
LOCUS       MW682398                1138 bp    DNA     linear   ROD 04-SEP-2022
DEFINITION  Apodemus ilex voucher KIZ:CS170004 cytochrome b (cytb) gene,
            partial cds; mitochondrial.
TITLE       Apodemus ilex voucher KIZ:CS170004
ACCESSION   MW682398
SOURCE      mitochondrion Apodemus ilex
  ORGANISM  Apodemus ilex
            Eukaryota; Metazoa; Chordata; Craniata; Vertebrata; Euteleostomi;
            Mammalia; Eutheria; Euarchontoglires; Glires; Rodentia; Myomorpha;
            Muroidea; Muridae; Murinae; Apodemus.
REFERENCE   1  (bases 1 to 1138)
  AUTHORS   Song,W., Li,X., Wang,H., Chen,Z., He,S. and Jiang,X.
  TITLE     Multi-dimensional evaluation of small mammal diversity in tree line
            habitats across the Three Parallel Rivers of Yunnan Protected
            Areas: Implications for conservation
  JOURNAL   Sheng Wu Duo Yang Xing 29 (9), 1215-1228 (2021)
  REMARK    DOI: 10.17520/biods.2021006
REFERENCE   2  (bases 1 to 1138)
  AUTHORS   Song,W., Li,X., Wang,H., Chen,Z., He,S. and Jiang,X.
  TITLE     Direct Submission
  JOURNAL   Submitted (26-FEB-2021) State Key Laboratory of Genetic Resources
            and Evolution, Kunming Institute of Zoology, No. 17 Longxin Rd,
            Kunming, Yunnan 650223, China
COMMENT     ##Assembly-Data-START##
            Sequencing Technology :: Sanger dideoxy sequencing
            ##Assembly-Data-END##
FEATURES             Location/Qualifiers
     source          1..1138
                     /organism="Apodemus ilex"
                     /organelle="mitochondrion"
                     /mol_type="genomic DNA"
                     /specimen_voucher="KIZ:CS170004"
                     /db_xref="taxon:256595"
                     /geo_loc_name="China: Cangshan, Dali, Yunnan"
                     /lat_lon="25.68 N 100.10 E"
                     /collection_date="27-Apr-2017"
                     /collected_by="Pu Shidong"
                     /identified_by="Song Wenyu"
     gene            <1..>1138
                     /gene="cytb"
     CDS             <1..>1138
                     /gene="cytb"
                     /codon_start=2
                     /transl_table=2
                     /product="cytochrome b"
                     /protein_id="UVT91027.1"
                     /translation="TNIRKTHPLIKIVNHSFIDLPAPSNISPWGNFASLLGIGLIVQI
                     ITGLFQAMHYTSNTMTXFSSVTHICRDVNYGXLIRYMHANGASMFFICLFLXVGRGMY
                     YGSYTFMETWNIGVILLFAVMATAFMGYVLPWGQMSFWGATVITNLLSAIPYIGTTLV
                     EWIWGGFSVDKATLTRFFAFHFILPFIIAALVIVHLLFLHETGSNNPTGLNSDADKIP
                     FHPYYTIKDILGIFMMIMFLMTLVLFFPDLLGDPDNYMPANPLNTPPHIKPEWYFLFA
                     YAILRSIPNKLGGVLALILSILILALLPFLHTSKQRSLMFRPITQTLYWILVANLLIL
                     TWIGGQPVEHPFIIIGQLASISYFSIILILMPISGIIEDKMLKWN"
ORIGIN

        1 ATGACAAATA TTCGNAAGAC ACACCCACTC ATTAAAATTG TTAACCACTC NTTCATTGAC
       61 CTTCCTGCCC CATCTAACAT TTCTCCTTGA GGAAATTTTG CCTCTCTACT AGGTATCGGT
      121 TTAATTGTCC AAATCATTAC GGGCCTATTT CAAGCTATAC ACTACACATC AAATACAATA
      181 ACGSCWTTCT CATCAGTCAC MCATATTTGC CGAGACGTAA ACTACGGAKG ATTAATCCGA
      241 TATATACACG CAAACGGAGC CTCAATATTC TTTATCTGCC TATTCCTTCA KGTAGGACGA
      301 GGAATATATT ATGGATCCTA CACATTCATA GAAACATGAA ACATTGGAGT AATCTTACTA
      361 TTTGCTGTTA TAGCCACAGC ATTTATGGGC TATGTCCTTC CATGAGGACA AATATCATTC
      421 TGAGGTGCAA CCGTAATCAC AAACCTCCTA TCAGCCATCC CATATATCGG AACTACCCTA
      481 GTAGAATGAA TCTGAGGGGG ATTCTCAGTA GACAAAGCTA CTTTAACACG TTTTTTCGCC
      541 TTCCACTTTA TCTTACCTTT CATCATCGCA GCTCTAGTAA TTGTTCATCT ACTATTCTTA
      601 CATGAAACTG GATCAAACAA CCCAACAGGC CTAAATTCAG ACGCTGACAA AATTCCATTC
      661 CATCCATACT ACACAATCAA AGATATCCTA GGAATCTTTA TGATAATCAT ATTCTTAATA
      721 ACCTTAGTAC TATTTTTCCC AGACCTACTA GGAGACCCAG ATAACTATAT ACCAGCCAAC
      781 CCACTTAACA CCCCACCACA TATCAAACCA GAATGATACT TTCTATTCGC TTACGCAATC
      841 CTACGATCAA TTCCAAACAA ACTAGGAGGA GTTCTAGCCC TAATCCTATC AATTCTCATT
      901 CTAGCTCTTC TACCATTCCT CCACACTTCA AAACAACGAA GCCTAATATT TCGCCCTATT
      961 ACACAAACAC TTTACTGAAT TCTAGTAGCT AACCTTCTTA TTCTCACTTG AATTGGAGGA
     1021 CAACCAGTTG AACACCCATT TATTATCATC GGACAACTAG CCTCCATCAG CTATTTCTCT
     1081 ATTATTCTAA TTCTGATACC AATCTCAGGA ATTATTGAAG ACAAGATACT AAAATGAAAC
//
LOCUS       MW682377                1138 bp    DNA     linear   ROD 04-SEP-2022
DEFINITION  Apodemus ilex voucher KIZ:BM170013 cytochrome b (cytb) gene,
            partial cds; mitochondrial.
TITLE       Apodemus ilex voucher KIZ:BM170013
ACCESSION   MW682377
SOURCE      mitochondrion Apodemus ilex
  ORGANISM  Apodemus ilex
            Eukaryota; Metazoa; Chordata; Craniata; Vertebrata; Euteleostomi;
            Mammalia; Eutheria; Euarchontoglires; Glires; Rodentia; Myomorpha;
            Muroidea; Muridae; Murinae; Apodemus.
REFERENCE   1  (bases 1 to 1138)
  AUTHORS   Song,W., Li,X., Wang,H., Chen,Z., He,S. and Jiang,X.
  TITLE     Multi-dimensional evaluation of small mammal diversity in tree line
            habitats across the Three Parallel Rivers of Yunnan Protected
            Areas: Implications for conservation
  JOURNAL   Sheng Wu Duo Yang Xing 29 (9), 1215-1228 (2021)
  REMARK    DOI: 10.17520/biods.2021006
REFERENCE   2  (bases 1 to 1138)
  AUTHORS   Song,W., Li,X., Wang,H., Chen,Z., He,S. and Jiang,X.
  TITLE     Direct Submission
  JOURNAL   Submitted (26-FEB-2021) State Key Laboratory of Genetic Resources
            and Evolution, Kunming Institute of Zoology, No. 17 Longxin Rd,
            Kunming, Yunnan 650223, China
COMMENT     ##Assembly-Data-START##
            Sequencing Technology :: Sanger dideoxy sequencing
            ##Assembly-Data-END##
FEATURES             Location/Qualifiers
     source          1..1138
                     /organism="Apodemus ilex"
                     /organelle="mitochondrion"
                     /mol_type="genomic DNA"
                     /specimen_voucher="KIZ:BM170013"
                     /db_xref="taxon:256595"
                     /geo_loc_name="China: Baima Snow Mountain, Deqin, Yunnan"
                     /lat_lon="28.34 N 99.03 E"
                     /collection_date="05-Jun-2017"
                     /collected_by="You Baoquan"
                     /identified_by="Song Wenyu"
     gene            <1..>1138
                     /gene="cytb"
     CDS             <1..>1138
                     /gene="cytb"
                     /codon_start=2
                     /transl_table=2
                     /product="cytochrome b"
                     /protein_id="UVT91006.1"
                     /translation="TNIRKTHPLIKIVNHSFIDLPAPSNISSWWNFGSLLGICLIVQI
                     ITGLFLAMHYTSDTMTAFSSVTHICRDVNYGWLIRYMHANGASMFFICLFLHVGRGMY
                     YGSYTFMETWNIGVILLFAVMATAFMGYVLPWGQMSFWGATVITNLLSAIPYIGTTLV
                     EWIWGGFSVDKATLTRFFAFHFILPFIIAALVIVHLLFLHETGSNNPTGLNSDADKIP
                     FHPYYTIKDILGIFMMIMFLMTLVLFFPDLLGDPDNYMPANPLNTPPHIKPEWYFLFA
                     YAILRSIPNKLGGVLALILSILILALLPFLHTSKQRSLMFRPITQTLYWILVANLLIL
                     TWIGGQPVEHPFVIIGQLASISYFSIILILMPISGIIEDKMLKWN"
ORIGIN

        1 ATGACNAATA TTCGAAAAAC ACACCCACTC ATTAAAATTG TTAACCACTC ATTCATTGAC
       61 CTTCCTGCCC CATCTAACAT TTCGTCTTGA TGAAATTTTG GCTCTCTACT AGGTATCTGT
      121 TTAATTGTAC AAATCATTAC AGGTCTATTT CTAGCTATAC ACTACACATC AGATACAATA
      181 ACAGCATTCT CATCAGTCAC ACATATTTGC CGAGACGTAA ACTACGGATG ATTAATCCGA
      241 TATATACACG CAAACGGAGC CTCAATATTC TTTATCTGCC TATTCCTTCA TGTAGGACGA
      301 GGAATATATT ATGGATCCTA CACATTCATA GAAACATGAA ACATTGGAGT AATCTTACTA
      361 TTTGCTGTTA TAGCCACAGC ATTTATGGGC TATGTCCTTC CATGAGGACA AATATCATTC
      421 TGAGGTGCAA CCGTAATCAC AAACCTCCTA TCAGCCATCC CATATATCGG AACTACCCTA
      481 GTAGAATGAA TCTGAGGGGG ATTCTCAGTA GACAAAGCTA CTTTAACACG TTTTTTCGCC
      541 TTCCACTTTA TCTTACCTTT CATCATCGCA GCTCTAGTAA TTGTTCATCT ACTATTCTTA
      601 CATGAAACTG GATCAAACAA CCCAACAGGC CTAAATTCAG ACGCTGACAA AATTCCATTC
      661 CATCCATACT ACACAATCAA AGATATCCTA GGAATCTTTA TGATAATCAT ATTCTTAATA
      721 ACCTTAGTAC TATTTTTCCC AGACCTACTA GGAGACCCAG ATAACTATAT ACCAGCCAAC
      781 CCACTTAACA CCCCACCACA TATCAAACCA GAATGATACT TTCTATTCGC TTACGCAATC
      841 CTACGATCAA TTCCAAACAA ACTAGGAGGA GTTCTAGCCC TAATCCTATC AATTCTCATT
      901 CTAGCTCTTC TACCATTCCT CCACACTTCA AAACAACGAA GCCTAATATT TCGCCCTATT
      961 ACACAAACAC TTTACTGAAT TCTAGTAGCT AACCTTCTTA TTCTCACTTG AATTGGAGGA
     1021 CAACCAGTTG AACATCCATT TGTTATCATC GGACAACTAG CCTCCATCAG CTATTTCTCT
     1081 ATTATTCTAA TTCTGATACC AATCTCAGGA ATTATTGAAG ACAAGATACT AAAATGAAAC
//
LOCUS       MW682376                1138 bp    DNA     linear   ROD 04-SEP-2022
DEFINITION  Apodemus ilex voucher KIZ:BM170011 cytochrome b (cytb) gene,
            partial cds; mitochondrial.
TITLE       Apodemus ilex voucher KIZ:BM170011
ACCESSION   MW682376
SOURCE      mitochondrion Apodemus ilex
  ORGANISM  Apodemus ilex
            Eukaryota; Metazoa; Chordata; Craniata; Vertebrata; Euteleostomi;
            Mammalia; Eutheria; Euarchontoglires; Glires; Rodentia; Myomorpha;
            Muroidea; Muridae; Murinae; Apodemus.
REFERENCE   1  (bases 1 to 1138)
  AUTHORS   Song,W., Li,X., Wang,H., Chen,Z., He,S. and Jiang,X.
  TITLE     Multi-dimensional evaluation of small mammal diversity in tree line
            habitats across the Three Parallel Rivers of Yunnan Protected
            Areas: Implications for conservation
  JOURNAL   Sheng Wu Duo Yang Xing 29 (9), 1215-1228 (2021)
  REMARK    DOI: 10.17520/biods.2021006
REFERENCE   2  (bases 1 to 1138)
  AUTHORS   Song,W., Li,X., Wang,H., Chen,Z., He,S. and Jiang,X.
  TITLE     Direct Submission
  JOURNAL   Submitted (26-FEB-2021) State Key Laboratory of Genetic Resources
            and Evolution, Kunming Institute of Zoology, No. 17 Longxin Rd,
            Kunming, Yunnan 650223, China
COMMENT     ##Assembly-Data-START##
            Sequencing Technology :: Sanger dideoxy sequencing
            ##Assembly-Data-END##
FEATURES             Location/Qualifiers
     source          1..1138
                     /organism="Apodemus ilex"
                     /organelle="mitochondrion"
                     /mol_type="genomic DNA"
                     /specimen_voucher="KIZ:BM170011"
                     /db_xref="taxon:256595"
                     /geo_loc_name="China: Baima Snow Mountain, Deqin, Yunnan"
                     /lat_lon="28.34 N 99.03 E"
                     /collection_date="05-Jun-2017"
                     /collected_by="You Baoquan"
                     /identified_by="Song Wenyu"
     gene            <1..>1138
                     /gene="cytb"
     CDS             <1..>1138
                     /gene="cytb"
                     /codon_start=2
                     /transl_table=2
                     /product="cytochrome b"
                     /protein_id="UVT91005.1"
                     /translation="TNIRKTHPLIKIVNHSFIDLPAPSNISSWWNFGSLLGICLIVQI
                     ITGLFLAMHYTSDTMTAFSSVTHICRDVNYGWLIRYMHANGASMFFICLFLHVGRGMY
                     YGSYTFMETWNIGVILLFAVMATAFMGYVLPWGQMSFWGATVITNLLSAIPYIGTTLV
                     EWIWGGFSVDKATLTRFFAFHFILPFIIAALVIVHLLFLHETGSNNPTGLNSDADKIP
                     FHPYYTIKDILGIFMMIMFLMTLVLFFPDLLGDPDNYMPANPLNTPPHIKPEWYFLFA
                     YAILRSIPXKLGGVLALILSILILALLPFLHTSKQRSLMFRPITQTLYWILVANLLIL
                     TWIGGQPVEHPFVIIGQLASISYFSIILILMPISGIIEDKMLKWN"
ORIGIN

        1 ATGACNAATA TTCGAAAAAC ACACCCACTC ATTAAAATTG TTAACCACTC ATTCATTGAC
       61 CTTCCTGCCC CATCTAACAT TTCGTCTTGA TGAAATTTTG GCTCTCTACT AGGTATCTGT
      121 TTAATTGTAC AAATCATTAC AGGTCTATTT CTAGCTATAC ACTACACATC AGATACAATA
      181 ACAGCATTCT CATCAGTCAC ACATATTTGT CGAGACGTAA ACTACGGATG ATTAATCCGA
      241 TATATACACG CAAACGGAGC CTCAATATTC TTTATCTGCC TATTCCTTCA TGTAGGACGA
      301 GGAATATATT ATGGATCCTA CACATTCATA GAAACATGAA ACATTGGAGT AATCTTACTA
      361 TTTGCTGTTA TAGCCACAGC ATTTATGGGC TATGTCCTTC CATGAGGACA AATATCATTC
      421 TGAGGTGCAA CCGTAATCAC AAACCTCCTA TCAGCCATCC CATATATCGG AACTACCCTA
      481 GTAGAATGAA TCTGAGGGGG ATTCTCAGTA GACAAAGCTA CTTTAACACG TTTTTTCGCC
      541 TTCCACTTTA TCTTACCTTT CATCATCGCA GCTCTAGTAA TTGTTCATCT ACTATTCTTA
      601 CATGAAACTG GATCAAACAA CCCAACAGGC CTAAATTCAG ACGCTGACAA AATTCCATTC
      661 CATCCATACT ACACAATCAA AGATATCCTA GGAATCTTTA TGATAATCAT ATTCTTAATA
      721 ACCTTAGTAC TATTTTTCCC AGACCTACTA GGAGACCCAG ATAACTATAT ACCAGCCAAC
      781 CCACTTAACA CCCCACCACA TATCAAACCA GAATGATACT TTCTATTCGC TTACGCAATC
      841 CTACGATCAA TTCCAAMCAA ACTAGGAGGA GTTCTAGCCC TAATCCTATC AATTCTCATT
      901 CTAGCTCTTC TACCATTCCT CCATACTTCA AAACAACGAA GCCTAATATT TCGCCCTATT
      961 ACACAAACAC TTTACTGAAT TCTAGTAGCT AACCTTCTTA TTCTCACTTG AATTGGAGGA
     1021 CAACCAGTTG AACATCCATT TGTTATCATC GGACAACTAG CCTCCATCAG CTATTTCTCT
     1081 ATTATCCTAA TTCTGATACC AATCTCAGGA ATTATTGAAG ACAAGATACT AAAATGAAAC
//
LOCUS       MW682375                1140 bp    DNA     linear   ROD 04-SEP-2022
DEFINITION  Apodemus ilex voucher KIZ:BM170010 cytochrome b (cytb) gene,
            partial cds; mitochondrial.
TITLE       Apodemus ilex voucher KIZ:BM170010
ACCESSION   MW682375
SOURCE      mitochondrion Apodemus ilex
  ORGANISM  Apodemus ilex
            Eukaryota; Metazoa; Chordata; Craniata; Vertebrata; Euteleostomi;
            Mammalia; Eutheria; Euarchontoglires; Glires; Rodentia; Myomorpha;
            Muroidea; Muridae; Murinae; Apodemus.
REFERENCE   1  (bases 1 to 1140)
  AUTHORS   Song,W., Li,X., Wang,H., Chen,Z., He,S. and Jiang,X.
  TITLE     Multi-dimensional evaluation of small mammal diversity in tree line
            habitats across the Three Parallel Rivers of Yunnan Protected
            Areas: Implications for conservation
  JOURNAL   Sheng Wu Duo Yang Xing 29 (9), 1215-1228 (2021)
  REMARK    DOI: 10.17520/biods.2021006
REFERENCE   2  (bases 1 to 1140)
  AUTHORS   Song,W., Li,X., Wang,H., Chen,Z., He,S. and Jiang,X.
  TITLE     Direct Submission
  JOURNAL   Submitted (26-FEB-2021) State Key Laboratory of Genetic Resources
            and Evolution, Kunming Institute of Zoology, No. 17 Longxin Rd,
            Kunming, Yunnan 650223, China
COMMENT     ##Assembly-Data-START##
            Sequencing Technology :: Sanger dideoxy sequencing
            ##Assembly-Data-END##
FEATURES             Location/Qualifiers
     source          1..1140
                     /organism="Apodemus ilex"
                     /organelle="mitochondrion"
                     /mol_type="genomic DNA"
                     /specimen_voucher="KIZ:BM170010"
                     /db_xref="taxon:256595"
                     /geo_loc_name="China: Baima Snow Mountain, Deqin, Yunnan"
                     /lat_lon="28.34 N 99.03 E"
                     /collection_date="05-Jun-2017"
                     /collected_by="You Baoquan"
                     /identified_by="Song Wenyu"
     gene            1..>1140
                     /gene="cytb"
     CDS             1..>1140
                     /gene="cytb"
                     /codon_start=1
                     /transl_table=2
                     /product="cytochrome b"
                     /protein_id="UVT91004.1"
                     /translation="MTNIRKTHPLIKIVNHSFIDLPAPSNISSWWNFGSLLGICLIVQ
                     IITGLFLAMHYTSDTMTAFSSVTHICRDVNYGWLIRYMHANGASMFFICLFLHVGRGM
                     YYGSYTFMETWNIGVILLFAVMATAFMGYVLPWGQMSFWGATVITNLLSAIPYIGTTL
                     VEWIWGGFSVDKATLTRFFAFHFILPFIIAALVIVHLLFLHETGSNNPTGLNSDADKI
                     PFHPYYTIKDILGIFMMIMFLMTLVLFFPDLLGDPDNYMPANPLNTPPHIKPEWYFLF
                     AYAILRSIPNKLGGVLALILSILILALLPFLHTSKQRSLMFRPITQTLYWILVANLLI
                     LTWIGGQPVEHPFVIIGQLASISYFSIILILMPISGIIEDKMLKWN"
ORIGIN

        1 ATGACNAATA TTCGAAAAAC ACACCCACTC ATTAAAATTG TTAACCACTC ATTCATTGAC
       61 CTTCCTGCCC CATCTAACAT TTCGTCTTGA TGAAATTTTG GCTCTCTACT AGGTATCTGT
      121 TTAATTGTAC AAATCATTAC AGGTCTATTT CTAGCTATAC ACTACACATC AGATACAATA
      181 ACAGCATTCT CATCAGTCAC ACATATTTGC CGAGACGTAA ACTACGGATG ATTAATCCGA
      241 TATATACACG CAAACGGAGC CTCAATATTC TTTATCTGCC TATTCCTTCA TGTAGGACGA
      301 GGAATATATT ATGGATCCTA CACATTCATA GAAACATGAA ACATTGGAGT AATCTTACTA
      361 TTTGCTGTTA TAGCCACAGC ATTTATGGGC TATGTCCTTC CATGAGGACA AATATCATTC
      421 TGAGGTGCAA CCGTAATCAC AAACCTCCTA TCAGCCATCC CATATATCGG AACTACCCTA
      481 GTAGAATGAA TCTGAGGGGG ATTCTCAGTA GACAAAGCTA CTTTAACACG TTTTTTCGCC
      541 TTCCACTTTA TCTTACCTTT CATCATCGCA GCTCTAGTAA TTGTTCATCT ACTATTCTTA
      601 CATGAAACTG GATCAAACAA CCCAACAGGC CTAAATTCAG ACGCTGACAA AATTCCATTC
      661 CATCCATACT ACACAATCAA AGATATCCTA GGAATCTTTA TGATAATCAT ATTCTTAATA
      721 ACCTTAGTAC TATTTTTCCC AGACCTACTA GGAGACCCAG ATAACTATAT ACCAGCCAAC
      781 CCACTTAACA CCCCACCACA TATCAAACCA GAATGATACT TTCTATTCGC TTACGCAATC
      841 CTACGATCAA TTCCAAACAA ACTAGGAGGA GTTCTAGCCC TAATCCTATC AATTCTCATT
      901 CTAGCTCTTC TACCATTCCT CCATACTTCA AAACAACGAA GCCTAATATT TCGCCCTATT
      961 ACACAAACAC TTTACTGAAT TCTAGTAGCT AACCTTCTTA TTCTCACTTG AATTGGAGGA
     1021 CAACCAGTTG AACATCCATT TGTTATCATC GGACAACTAG CCTCCATCAG CTATTTCTCT
     1081 ATTATCCTAA TTCTGATACC AATCTCAGGA ATTATTGAAG ACAAGATACT AAAATGAAAC
//
LOCUS       MW682351                1132 bp    DNA     linear   ROD 04-SEP-2022
DEFINITION  Apodemus ilex voucher KIZ:2013080020 cytochrome b (cytb) gene,
            partial cds; mitochondrial.
TITLE       Apodemus ilex voucher KIZ:2013080020
ACCESSION   MW682351
SOURCE      mitochondrion Apodemus ilex
  ORGANISM  Apodemus ilex
            Eukaryota; Metazoa; Chordata; Craniata; Vertebrata; Euteleostomi;
            Mammalia; Eutheria; Euarchontoglires; Glires; Rodentia; Myomorpha;
            Muroidea; Muridae; Murinae; Apodemus.
REFERENCE   1  (bases 1 to 1132)
  AUTHORS   Song,W., Li,X., Wang,H., Chen,Z., He,S. and Jiang,X.
  TITLE     Multi-dimensional evaluation of small mammal diversity in tree line
            habitats across the Three Parallel Rivers of Yunnan Protected
            Areas: Implications for conservation
  JOURNAL   Sheng Wu Duo Yang Xing 29 (9), 1215-1228 (2021)
  REMARK    DOI: 10.17520/biods.2021006
REFERENCE   2  (bases 1 to 1132)
  AUTHORS   Song,W., Li,X., Wang,H., Chen,Z., He,S. and Jiang,X.
  TITLE     Direct Submission
  JOURNAL   Submitted (26-FEB-2021) State Key Laboratory of Genetic Resources
            and Evolution, Kunming Institute of Zoology, No. 17 Longxin Rd,
            Kunming, Yunnan 650223, China
COMMENT     ##Assembly-Data-START##
            Sequencing Technology :: Sanger dideoxy sequencing
            ##Assembly-Data-END##
FEATURES             Location/Qualifiers
     source          1..1132
                     /organism="Apodemus ilex"
                     /organelle="mitochondrion"
                     /mol_type="genomic DNA"
                     /specimen_voucher="KIZ:2013080020"
                     /db_xref="taxon:256595"
                     /geo_loc_name="China: Yulong Snow Mountain, Lijiang,
                     Yunnan"
                     /lat_lon="27.02 N 100.24 E"
                     /collection_date="30-Aug-2013"
                     /collected_by="Chen Zhongzheng"
                     /identified_by="Chen Zhongzheng"
     gene            <1..>1132
                     /gene="cytb"
     CDS             <1..>1132
                     /gene="cytb"
                     /codon_start=2
                     /transl_table=2
                     /product="cytochrome b"
                     /protein_id="UVT90980.1"
                     /translation="IRKTHPLIKIVNHSFIDLPAPSNISSWWNFGSLLGICLIVQIIT
                     GLFLAMHYTSDTMTAFSSVTHICRDVNYGWLIRYMHANGASMFFICLFLHVGRGMYYG
                     SYTFMETWNIGVILLFAVMATAFMGYVLPWGQMSFWGATVITNLLSAIPYIGTTLVEW
                     IWGGFSVDKATLTRFFAFHFILPFIIAALVIVHLLFLHETGSNNPTGLNSDADKIPFH
                     PYYTIKDILGIFMMIMFLMTLVLFFPDLLGDPDNYMPANPLNTPPHIKPEWYFLFAYA
                     ILRSIPNKLGGVLALILSILILALLPFLHTSKQRSLMFRPITQTLYWILVANLLILTW
                     IGGQPVEHPFVIIGQLASISYFSIILILMPISGIIEDKMLKWN"
ORIGIN

        1 NNNNNNNNNN TTCGAAAAAC ACACCCACTC ATTAAAATTG TTAACCACTC ATTCATTGAC
       61 CTTCCTGCCC CATCTAACAT TTCGTCTTGA TGAAATTTTG GCTCTCTACT AGGTATCTGT
      121 TTAATTGTAC AAATCATTAC AGGTCTATTT CTAGCTATAC ACTACACATC AGATACAATA
      181 ACAGCATTCT CATCAGTCAC ACATATTTGC CGAGACGTAA ACTACGGATG ATTAATCCGA
      241 TATATACACG CAAACGGAGC CTCAATATTC TTTATCTGCC TATTCCTTCA TGTAGGACGA
      301 GGAATATATT ATGGATCCTA CACATTCATA GAAACATGAA ACATTGGAGT AATCTTACTA
      361 TTTGCTGTTA TAGCCACAGC ATTTATGGGC TATGTCCTTC CATGAGGACA AATATCATTC
      421 TGAGGTGCAA CCGTAATCAC AAACCTCCTA TCAGCCATCC CATATATCGG AACTACCCTA
      481 GTAGAATGAA TCTGAGGGGG ATTCTCAGTA GACAAAGCTA CTTTAACACG TTTTTTCGCC
      541 TTCCACTTTA TCTTACCTTT CATCATCGCA GCTCTAGTAA TTGTTCATCT ACTATTCTTA
      601 CATGAAACTG GATCAAACAA CCCAACAGGC CTAAATTCAG ACGCTGACAA AATTCCATTC
      661 CATCCATACT ACACAATCAA AGATATCCTA GGAATCTTTA TGATAATCAT ATTCTTAATA
      721 ACCTTAGTAC TATTTTTCCC AGACCTACTA GGAGACCCAG ATAACTATAT ACCAGCCAAC
      781 CCACTTAACA CCCCACCACA TATCAAACCA GAATGATACT TTCTATTCGC TTACGCAATC
      841 CTACGATCAA TTCCAAACAA ACTAGGAGGA GTTCTAGCCC TAATCCTATC AATTCTCATT
      901 CTAGCTCTTC TACCATTCCT CCACACTTCA AAACAACGAA GCCTAATATT TCGCCCTATT
      961 ACACAAACAC TTTACTGAAT TCTAGTAGCT AACCTTCTTA TTCTCACTTG AATTGGAGGG
     1021 CAACCAGTTG AACATCCATT TGTTATCATC GGACAACTAG CCTCCATCAG CTATTTCTCT
     1081 ATCATTCTAA TTCTGATACC AATCTCAGGA ATTATTGAAG ACAAGATACT AAAATGAAAC
//
LOCUS       MK329507                1046 bp    DNA     linear   ROD 08-OCT-2019
DEFINITION  Apodemus ilex isolate LY20140026 cytochrome b (cytb) gene, partial
            cds; mitochondrial.
TITLE       Apodemus ilex isolate LY20140026
ACCESSION   MK329507
SOURCE      mitochondrion Apodemus ilex
  ORGANISM  Apodemus ilex
            Eukaryota; Metazoa; Chordata; Craniata; Vertebrata; Euteleostomi;
            Mammalia; Eutheria; Euarchontoglires; Glires; Rodentia; Myomorpha;
            Muroidea; Muridae; Murinae; Apodemus.
REFERENCE   1  (bases 1 to 1046)
  AUTHORS   Ge,D., Feijo,A., Cheng,J., Lu,L., Liu,R., Abramov,A.V., Xia,L.,
            Wen,Z., Zhang,W., Shi,L. and Yang,Q.
  TITLE     Evolutionary history of field mice (Murinae: Apodemus), with
            emphasis on morphological variation among species in China and
            description of a new species
  JOURNAL   Zool. J. Linn. Soc. 187 (2), 518-534 (2019)
REFERENCE   2  (bases 1 to 1046)
  AUTHORS   Ge,D., Feijo,A., Cheng,J., Lu,L., Liu,R., Abramov,A.V., Xia,L.,
            Wen,Z., Zhang,W., Shi,L. and Yang,Q.
  TITLE     Direct Submission
  JOURNAL   Submitted (20-DEC-2018) Key Laboratory of Zoological Systematics
            and Evolution, Institute of Zoology, Chinese Academy of Sciences, 1
            Beichen West Road, Chaoyang, Beijing 100101, China
COMMENT     ##Assembly-Data-START##
            Sequencing Technology :: Sanger dideoxy sequencing
            ##Assembly-Data-END##
FEATURES             Location/Qualifiers
     source          1..1046
                     /organism="Apodemus ilex"
                     /organelle="mitochondrion"
                     /mol_type="genomic DNA"
                     /isolate="LY20140026"
                     /db_xref="taxon:256595"
                     /geo_loc_name="China: Tibet, Sejilashan"
     gene            <1..>1046
                     /gene="cytb"
     CDS             <1..>1046
                     /gene="cytb"
                     /codon_start=3
                     /transl_table=2
                     /product="cytochrome b"
                     /protein_id="QFC22342.1"
                     /translation="NHSFIDLPAPSNISSWWNFGSLLGICLIVQIITGLFLAMHYTSD
                     TMTAFSSVTHICRDVNYGWLIRYMHANGASMFFICLFLHVGRGMYYGSYTFMETWNIG
                     VILLFAVMATAFMGYVLPWGQMSFWGATVITNLLSAIPYIGTTLVEWIWGGFSVDKAT
                     LTRFFAFHFILPFIIAALVIVHLLFLHETGSNNPTGLNSDADKIPFHPYYTIKDILGI
                     FMMIMFLMTLVLFFPDLLGDPDNYMPANPLNTPPHIKPEWYFLFAYAILRSIPNKLGG
                     VLALILSILILALLPFLHTSKQRSLMFRPITQTLYWILVANLLILTWIGGQPVEHPFV
                     IIGQLASVSYFSII"
ORIGIN

        1 NNNNNNNNNN NNNNNNNNNN NNNNNNNNNN NNNNNNNNNN TTAACCACTC ATTCATTGAC
       61 CTTCCTGCCC CATCTAACAT TTCGTCTTGA TGAAATTTTG GCTCTCTACT AGGTATCTGT
      121 TTAATTGTAC AAATCATTAC AGGTCTATTT CTAGCTATAC ACTATACATC AGATACAATA
      181 ACAGCATTCT CATCAGTCAC ACATATTTGC CGAGACGTAA ACTACGGATG ATTAATCCGA
      241 TATATACACG CAAACGGAGC CTCAATATTC TTTATCTGCC TATTCCTTCA TGTAGGACGA
      301 GGGATATACT ATGGATCCTA CACATTCATA GAAACATGAA ACATTGGAGT AATCTTACTA
      361 TTTGCTGTTA TAGCCACAGC ATTTATAGGC TACGTCCTTC CATGAGGACA AATATCATTC
      421 TGAGGTGCAA CCGTAATCAC AAACCTCCTA TCAGCCATCC CATATATCGG AACTACCCTA
      481 GTAGAATGAA TCTGAGGGGG ATTCTCAGTA GACAAAGCTA CTTTAACACG TTTTTTCGCC
      541 TTCCACTTTA TCCTACCATT CATCATCGCA GCTCTAGTAA TTGTTCACCT ACTATTCTTA
      601 CATGAAACTG GATCAAACAA CCCAACAGGC CTAAATTCAG ACGCTGATAA AATCCCATTC
      661 CATCCATACT ACACAATCAA AGACATCCTG GGAATCTTTA TAATAATCAT ATTCTTGATA
      721 ACCCTAGTAC TATTTTTCCC AGACCTACTA GGAGACCCAG ATAACTATAT ACCAGCTAAC
      781 CCACTTAACA CCCCACCACA TATCAAACCA GAATGATATT TTCTATTTGC TTACGCAATT
      841 CTACGATCAA TTCCAAATAA ACTAGGAGGA GTCCTAGCCC TAATCCTATC AATCCTAATC
      901 CTAGCTCTTC TACCATTCCT ACACACTTCA AAACAACGAA GTCTAATATT TCGCCCTATT
      961 ACACAAACAC TTTACTGAAT TCTAGTAGCT AACCTTCTTA TTCTCACTTG AATTGGAGGA
     1021 CAACCAGTTG AACACCCATT TGTGATCATC GGACAACTAG CCTCCGTCAG CTATTTCTCT
     1081 ATTATCNNNN NNNNNNNNNN NNNNNNNNNN NNNNNNNNNN NNNNNNNNNN NNNNNNNNNN
//
LOCUS       MK329506                1046 bp    DNA     linear   ROD 08-OCT-2019
DEFINITION  Apodemus ilex isolate LY20140024 cytochrome b (cytb) gene, partial
            cds; mitochondrial.
TITLE       Apodemus ilex isolate LY20140024
ACCESSION   MK329506
SOURCE      mitochondrion Apodemus ilex
  ORGANISM  Apodemus ilex
            Eukaryota; Metazoa; Chordata; Craniata; Vertebrata; Euteleostomi;
            Mammalia; Eutheria; Euarchontoglires; Glires; Rodentia; Myomorpha;
            Muroidea; Muridae; Murinae; Apodemus.
REFERENCE   1  (bases 1 to 1046)
  AUTHORS   Ge,D., Feijo,A., Cheng,J., Lu,L., Liu,R., Abramov,A.V., Xia,L.,
            Wen,Z., Zhang,W., Shi,L. and Yang,Q.
  TITLE     Evolutionary history of field mice (Murinae: Apodemus), with
            emphasis on morphological variation among species in China and
            description of a new species
  JOURNAL   Zool. J. Linn. Soc. 187 (2), 518-534 (2019)
REFERENCE   2  (bases 1 to 1046)
  AUTHORS   Ge,D., Feijo,A., Cheng,J., Lu,L., Liu,R., Abramov,A.V., Xia,L.,
            Wen,Z., Zhang,W., Shi,L. and Yang,Q.
  TITLE     Direct Submission
  JOURNAL   Submitted (20-DEC-2018) Key Laboratory of Zoological Systematics
            and Evolution, Institute of Zoology, Chinese Academy of Sciences, 1
            Beichen West Road, Chaoyang, Beijing 100101, China
COMMENT     ##Assembly-Data-START##
            Sequencing Technology :: Sanger dideoxy sequencing
            ##Assembly-Data-END##
FEATURES             Location/Qualifiers
     source          1..1046
                     /organism="Apodemus ilex"
                     /organelle="mitochondrion"
                     /mol_type="genomic DNA"
                     /isolate="LY20140024"
                     /db_xref="taxon:256595"
                     /geo_loc_name="China: Tibet, Sejilashan"
     gene            <1..>1046
                     /gene="cytb"
     CDS             <1..>1046
                     /gene="cytb"
                     /codon_start=3
                     /transl_table=2
                     /product="cytochrome b"
                     /protein_id="QFC22341.1"
                     /translation="NHSFIDLPTPSNISSWWNFGSLLGICLIVQIITGLFLAMHYTSD
                     TMTAFSSVTHICRDVNYGWLIRYMHANGASMFFICLFLHVGRGMYYGSYTFMETWNIG
                     VILLFAVMATAFMGYVLPWGQMSFWGATVITNLLSAIPYIGTTLVEWIWGGFSVDKAT
                     LTRFFAFHFILPFIIAALVIVHLLFLHETGSNNPTGLNSDADKIPFHPYYTIKDILGI
                     FMMIMFLMTLVLFFPDLLGDPDNYMPANPLNTPPHIKPEWYFLFAYAILRSIPNKLGG
                     VLALILSILILALLPFLHTSKQRSLMFRPITQTLYWILVANLLILTWIGGQPFEHPFV
                     IIGQLASISYFSII"
ORIGIN

        1 NNNNNNNNNN NNNNNNNNNN NNNNNNNNNN NNNNNNNNNN TTAACCACTC ATTCATTGAC
       61 CTTCCTACCC CATCTAACAT TTCGTCTTGA TGAAATTTTG GCTCCCTACT AGGTATCTGT
      121 TTAATTGTAC AAATCATTAC AGGTCTATTT CTAGCTATAC ACTATACATC AGATACAATA
      181 ACAGCATTCT CATCAGTCAC ACATATTTGC CGAGACGTAA ACTACGGATG ATTAATCCGA
      241 TATATACACG CAAACGGAGC CTCAATATTC TTTATCTGCT TATTCCTTCA TGTAGGCCGA
      301 GGAATATACT ATGGATCCTA TACATTCATA GAAACATGAA ACATTGGAGT AATCTTACTA
      361 TTTGCTGTTA TAGCCACAGC ATTTATGGGC TACGTCCTTC CATGAGGACA AATATCATTC
      421 TGAGGTGCAA CCGTAATCAC AAACCTCCTA TCAGCCATCC CATATATCGG GACTACCCTA
      481 GTAGAATGAA TCTGAGGAGG ATTCTCAGTA GACAAAGCTA CTCTAACACG TTTTTTCGCC
      541 TTCCACTTTA TCTTACCATT CATCATCGCA GCCCTAGTAA TTGTCCATCT ACTATTCCTA
      601 CATGAAACTG GATCAAACAA CCCAACAGGC CTAAATTCAG ACGCTGATAA AATTCCATTT
      661 CATCCATACT ACACAATCAA AGATATTCTA GGAATCTTTA TAATAATCAT ATTCTTAATA
      721 ACCTTAGTAC TATTTTTCCC AGACCTACTA GGAGACCCAG ATAACTATAT ACCAGCTAAC
      781 CCACTTAACA CCCCACCACA TATCAAACCA GAATGATATT TCCTATTTGC CTATGCAATT
      841 CTCCGATCAA TTCCAAACAA ACTAGGAGGA GTCCTAGCCC TAATCCTATC AATTCTCATC
      901 CTAGCTCTTC TACCGTTTCT CCACACTTCA AAACAACGAA GCCTAATATT CCGCCCTATT
      961 ACACAAACAC TTTACTGAAT TTTAGTAGCT AACCTTCTTA TCCTCACTTG AATTGGAGGA
     1021 CAACCATTCG AACATCCATT TGTGATTATC GGACAACTAG CCTCCATCAG CTATTTCTCT
     1081 ATCATCNNNN NNNNNNNNNN NNNNNNNNNN NNNNNNNNNN NNNNNNNNNN NNNNNNNNNN
//
LOCUS       MK329499                1046 bp    DNA     linear   ROD 08-OCT-2019
DEFINITION  Apodemus ilex isolate LJ29 cytochrome b (cytb) gene, partial cds;
            mitochondrial.
TITLE       Apodemus ilex isolate LJ29
ACCESSION   MK329499
SOURCE      mitochondrion Apodemus ilex
  ORGANISM  Apodemus ilex
            Eukaryota; Metazoa; Chordata; Craniata; Vertebrata; Euteleostomi;
            Mammalia; Eutheria; Euarchontoglires; Glires; Rodentia; Myomorpha;
            Muroidea; Muridae; Murinae; Apodemus.
REFERENCE   1  (bases 1 to 1046)
  AUTHORS   Ge,D., Feijo,A., Cheng,J., Lu,L., Liu,R., Abramov,A.V., Xia,L.,
            Wen,Z., Zhang,W., Shi,L. and Yang,Q.
  TITLE     Evolutionary history of field mice (Murinae: Apodemus), with
            emphasis on morphological variation among species in China and
            description of a new species
  JOURNAL   Zool. J. Linn. Soc. 187 (2), 518-534 (2019)
REFERENCE   2  (bases 1 to 1046)
  AUTHORS   Ge,D., Feijo,A., Cheng,J., Lu,L., Liu,R., Abramov,A.V., Xia,L.,
            Wen,Z., Zhang,W., Shi,L. and Yang,Q.
  TITLE     Direct Submission
  JOURNAL   Submitted (20-DEC-2018) Key Laboratory of Zoological Systematics
            and Evolution, Institute of Zoology, Chinese Academy of Sciences, 1
            Beichen West Road, Chaoyang, Beijing 100101, China
COMMENT     ##Assembly-Data-START##
            Sequencing Technology :: Sanger dideoxy sequencing
            ##Assembly-Data-END##
FEATURES             Location/Qualifiers
     source          1..1046
                     /organism="Apodemus ilex"
                     /organelle="mitochondrion"
                     /mol_type="genomic DNA"
                     /isolate="LJ29"
                     /db_xref="taxon:256595"
                     /geo_loc_name="China: Yunnan, Lijiang"
     gene            <1..>1046
                     /gene="cytb"
     CDS             <1..>1046
                     /gene="cytb"
                     /codon_start=3
                     /transl_table=2
                     /product="cytochrome b"
                     /protein_id="QFC22334.1"
                     /translation="NHSFIDLPAPSNISSWWNFGSLLGICLIVQIITGLFLAMHYTSD
                     TMTAFSSVTHICRDVNYGWLIRYMHANGASMFFICLFLHVGRGMYYGSYTFMETWNIG
                     VILLFAVMATAFMGYVLPWGQMSFWGATVITNLLSAIPYIGTTLVEWIWGGFSVDKAT
                     LTRFFAFHFILPFIIAALVIVHLLFLHETGSNNPTGLNSDADKIPFHPYYTIKDILGI
                     FMMIMFLMTLVLFFPDLLGDPDNYMPANPLNTPPHIKPEWYFLFAYAILRSIPNKLGG
                     VLALILSILILALLPFLHTSKQRSLMFRPITQTLYWILVANLLILTWIGGQPVEHPFV
                     IIGQLASISYFSII"
ORIGIN

        1 NNNNNNNNNN NNNNNNNNNN NNNNNNNNNN NNNNNNNNNN TTAACCACTC ATTCATTGAC
       61 CTTCCTGCCC CATCTAACAT TTCGTCTTGA TGAAATTTTG GCTCTCTACT AGGTATCTGT
      121 TTAATTGTAC AAATCATTAC AGGTCTATTT CTAGCTATAC ACTACACATC AGATACAATA
      181 ACAGCATTCT CATCAGTCAC ACATATTTGC CGAGACGTAA ACTACGGATG ATTAATCCGA
      241 TATATACACG CAAACGGAGC CTCAATATTC TTTATCTGCC TATTCCTTCA TGTAGGACGA
      301 GGAATATATT ATGGATCCTA CACATTCATA GAAACATGAA ACATTGGAGT AATCTTACTA
      361 TTTGCTGTTA TAGCCACAGC ATTTATGGGC TATGTCCTTC CATGAGGACA AATATCATTC
      421 TGAGGTGCAA CCGTAATCAC AAACCTCCTA TCAGCCATCC CATATATCGG AACTACCCTA
      481 GTAGAATGAA TCTGAGGGGG ATTCTCAGTA GACAAAGCTA CTTTAACACG TTTTTTCGCC
      541 TTCCACTTTA TCTTACCTTT CATCATCGCA GCTCTAGTAA TTGTTCATCT ACTATTCTTA
      601 CATGAAACTG GATCAAACAA CCCAACAGGC CTAAATTCAG ACGCTGACAA AATTCCATTC
      661 CATCCATACT ACACAATCAA AGATATCCTA GGAATCTTTA TGATAATCAT ATTCTTAATA
      721 ACCTTAGTAC TATTTTTCCC AGACCTACTA GGAGACCCAG ATAACTATAT ACCAGCCAAC
      781 CCACTTAACA CCCCACCACA TATCAAACCA GAATGATACT TTCTATTCGC TTACGCAATC
      841 CTACGATCAA TTCCAAACAA ACTAGGAGGA GTTCTAGCCC TAATCCTATC AATTCTCATT
      901 CTAGCTCTTC TACCATTCCT CCACACTTCA AAACAACGAA GCCTAATATT TCGCCCTATT
      961 ACACAAACAC TTTACTGAAT TCTAGTAGCT AACCTTCTTA TTCTCACTTG AATTGGAGGA
     1021 CAACCAGTTG AACATCCATT TGTTATCATC GGACAACTAG CCTCCATCAG CTATTTCTCT
     1081 ATTATTNNNN NNNNNNNNNN NNNNNNNNNN NNNNNNNNNN NNNNNNNNNN NNNNNNNNNN
//
LOCUS       MK329498                1046 bp    DNA     linear   ROD 08-OCT-2019
DEFINITION  Apodemus ilex isolate LJ28 cytochrome b (cytb) gene, partial cds;
            mitochondrial.
TITLE       Apodemus ilex isolate LJ28
ACCESSION   MK329498
SOURCE      mitochondrion Apodemus ilex
  ORGANISM  Apodemus ilex
            Eukaryota; Metazoa; Chordata; Craniata; Vertebrata; Euteleostomi;
            Mammalia; Eutheria; Euarchontoglires; Glires; Rodentia; Myomorpha;
            Muroidea; Muridae; Murinae; Apodemus.
REFERENCE   1  (bases 1 to 1046)
  AUTHORS   Ge,D., Feijo,A., Cheng,J., Lu,L., Liu,R., Abramov,A.V., Xia,L.,
            Wen,Z., Zhang,W., Shi,L. and Yang,Q.
  TITLE     Evolutionary history of field mice (Murinae: Apodemus), with
            emphasis on morphological variation among species in China and
            description of a new species
  JOURNAL   Zool. J. Linn. Soc. 187 (2), 518-534 (2019)
REFERENCE   2  (bases 1 to 1046)
  AUTHORS   Ge,D., Feijo,A., Cheng,J., Lu,L., Liu,R., Abramov,A.V., Xia,L.,
            Wen,Z., Zhang,W., Shi,L. and Yang,Q.
  TITLE     Direct Submission
  JOURNAL   Submitted (20-DEC-2018) Key Laboratory of Zoological Systematics
            and Evolution, Institute of Zoology, Chinese Academy of Sciences, 1
            Beichen West Road, Chaoyang, Beijing 100101, China
COMMENT     ##Assembly-Data-START##
            Sequencing Technology :: Sanger dideoxy sequencing
            ##Assembly-Data-END##
FEATURES             Location/Qualifiers
     source          1..1046
                     /organism="Apodemus ilex"
                     /organelle="mitochondrion"
                     /mol_type="genomic DNA"
                     /isolate="LJ28"
                     /db_xref="taxon:256595"
                     /geo_loc_name="China: Yunnan, Lijiang"
     gene            <1..>1046
                     /gene="cytb"
     CDS             <1..>1046
                     /gene="cytb"
                     /codon_start=3
                     /transl_table=2
                     /product="cytochrome b"
                     /protein_id="QFC22333.1"
                     /translation="NHSFIDLPAPSNISSWWNFGSLLGICLIVQIITGLFLAMHYTSD
                     TMTAFSSVTHICRDVNYGWLIRYMHANGASMFFICLFLHVGRGMYYGSYTFMETWNIG
                     VILLFAVMATAFMGYVLPWGQMSFWGATVITNLLSAIPYIGTTLVEWIWGGFSVDKAT
                     LTRFFAFHFILPFIIAALVIVHLLFLHETGSNNPTGLNSDADKIPFHPYYTIKDILGI
                     FMMIMFLMTLVLFFPDLLGDPDNYMPANPLNTPPHIKPEWYFLFAYAILRSIPNKLGG
                     VLALILSILILALLPFLHTSKQRSLMFRPITQTLYWILVANLLILTWIGGQPVEHPFV
                     IIGQLASISYFSII"
ORIGIN

        1 NNNNNNNNNN NNNNNNNNNN NNNNNNNNNN NNNNNNNNNN TTAACCACTC ATTCATTGAC
       61 CTTCCTGCCC CATCTAACAT TTCGTCTTGA TGAAATTTTG GCTCTCTACT AGGTATCTGT
      121 TTAATTGTAC AAATCATTAC AGGTCTATTT CTAGCTATAC ACTACACATC AGATACAATA
      181 ACAGCATTCT CATCAGTCAC ACATATTTGC CGAGACGTAA ACTACGGATG ATTAATCCGA
      241 TATATACACG CAAACGGAGC CTCAATATTC TTTATCTGCC TATTCCTTCA TGTAGGACGA
      301 GGAATATATT ATGGATCCTA CACATTCATA GAAACATGAA ACATTGGAGT AATCTTACTA
      361 TTTGCTGTTA TAGCCACAGC ATTTATGGGC TATGTCCTTC CATGAGGACA AATATCATTC
      421 TGAGGTGCAA CCGTAATCAC AAACCTCCTA TCAGCCATCC CATATATCGG AACTACCCTA
      481 GTAGAATGAA TCTGAGGGGG ATTCTCAGTA GACAAAGCTA CTTTAACACG TTTTTTCGCC
      541 TTCCACTTTA TCTTACCTTT CATCATCGCA GCTCTAGTAA TTGTTCATCT ACTATTCTTA
      601 CATGAAACTG GATCAAACAA CCCAACAGGC CTAAATTCAG ACGCTGACAA AATTCCATTC
      661 CATCCATACT ACACAATCAA AGATATCCTA GGAATCTTTA TGATAATCAT ATTCTTAATA
      721 ACCTTAGTAC TATTTTTCCC AGACCTACTA GGAGATCCAG ATAACTATAT ACCAGCTAAC
      781 CCACTTAACA CCCCACCACA TATCAAACCA GAATGATACT TTCTATTCGC CTACGCAATC
      841 CTACGATCAA TTCCAAACAA ACTAGGAGGA GTTCTAGCCC TAATCCTATC AATTCTCATT
      901 CTAGCTCTTC TACCATTCCT CCACACTTCA AAACAACGAA GCCTAATATT TCGCCCTATT
      961 ACACAAACAC TTTACTGAAT TCTAGTAGCT AACCTTCTTA TTCTCACTTG AATTGGAGGA
     1021 CAACCAGTTG AACATCCATT TGTAATCATC GGACAACTAG CCTCCATCAG CTATTTCTCT
     1081 ATTATTNNNN NNNNNNNNNN NNNNNNNNNN NNNNNNNNNN NNNNNNNNNN NNNNNNNNNN
//
LOCUS       MK329497                1046 bp    DNA     linear   ROD 08-OCT-2019
DEFINITION  Apodemus ilex isolate LJ25 cytochrome b (cytb) gene, partial cds;
            mitochondrial.
TITLE       Apodemus ilex isolate LJ25
ACCESSION   MK329497
SOURCE      mitochondrion Apodemus ilex
  ORGANISM  Apodemus ilex
            Eukaryota; Metazoa; Chordata; Craniata; Vertebrata; Euteleostomi;
            Mammalia; Eutheria; Euarchontoglires; Glires; Rodentia; Myomorpha;
            Muroidea; Muridae; Murinae; Apodemus.
REFERENCE   1  (bases 1 to 1046)
  AUTHORS   Ge,D., Feijo,A., Cheng,J., Lu,L., Liu,R., Abramov,A.V., Xia,L.,
            Wen,Z., Zhang,W., Shi,L. and Yang,Q.
  TITLE     Evolutionary history of field mice (Murinae: Apodemus), with
            emphasis on morphological variation among species in China and
            description of a new species
  JOURNAL   Zool. J. Linn. Soc. 187 (2), 518-534 (2019)
REFERENCE   2  (bases 1 to 1046)
  AUTHORS   Ge,D., Feijo,A., Cheng,J., Lu,L., Liu,R., Abramov,A.V., Xia,L.,
            Wen,Z., Zhang,W., Shi,L. and Yang,Q.
  TITLE     Direct Submission
  JOURNAL   Submitted (20-DEC-2018) Key Laboratory of Zoological Systematics
            and Evolution, Institute of Zoology, Chinese Academy of Sciences, 1
            Beichen West Road, Chaoyang, Beijing 100101, China
COMMENT     ##Assembly-Data-START##
            Sequencing Technology :: Sanger dideoxy sequencing
            ##Assembly-Data-END##
FEATURES             Location/Qualifiers
     source          1..1046
                     /organism="Apodemus ilex"
                     /organelle="mitochondrion"
                     /mol_type="genomic DNA"
                     /isolate="LJ25"
                     /db_xref="taxon:256595"
                     /geo_loc_name="China: Yunnan, Lijiang"
     gene            <1..>1046
                     /gene="cytb"
     CDS             <1..>1046
                     /gene="cytb"
                     /codon_start=3
                     /transl_table=2
                     /product="cytochrome b"
                     /protein_id="QFC22332.1"
                     /translation="NHSFIDLPAPSNISSWWNFGSLLGICLIVQIITGLFLAMHYTSD
                     TMTAFSSVTHICRDVNYGWLIRYMHANGASMFFICLFLHVGRGMYYGSYTFMETWNIG
                     VILLFAVMATAFMGYVLPWGQMSFWGATVITNLLSAIPYIGTTLVEWIWGGFSVDKAT
                     LTRFFAFHFILPFIIAALVIVHLLFLHETGSNNPTGLNSDADKIPFHPYYTIKDILGI
                     FMMIMFLMTLVLFFPDLLGDPDNYMPANPLNTPPHIKPEWYFLFAYAILRSIPNKLGG
                     VLALILSILILALLPFLHTSKQRSLMFRPITQTLYWILVANLLILTWIGGQPVEHPFV
                     IIGQLASISYFSII"
ORIGIN

        1 NNNNNNNNNN NNNNNNNNNN NNNNNNNNNN NNNNNNNNNN TTAACCACTC ATTCATTGAC
       61 CTTCCTGCCC CATCTAACAT TTCGTCTTGA TGAAATTTTG GCTCTCTACT AGGTATCTGT
      121 TTAATTGTAC AAATCATTAC AGGTCTATTT CTAGCTATAC ACTACACATC AGATACAATA
      181 ACAGCATTCT CATCAGTCAC ACATATTTGC CGAGACGTAA ACTACGGATG ATTAATCCGA
      241 TATATACACG CAAACGGAGC CTCAATATTC TTTATCTGCC TATTCCTTCA TGTAGGACGA
      301 GGAATATATT ATGGATCCTA CACATTCATA GAAACATGAA ACATTGGAGT AATCTTACTA
      361 TTTGCTGTCA TAGCCACAGC ATTTATGGGC TATGTCCTTC CATGAGGACA AATATCATTC
      421 TGAGGTGCAA CCGTAATCAC AAACCTCCTA TCAGCCATCC CATATATCGG AACTACCCTA
      481 GTAGAATGAA TCTGAGGGGG ATTCTCAGTA GACAAAGCTA CCTTAACACG TTTTTTCGCC
      541 TTCCACTTTA TCTTACCTTT CATCATCGCA GCTCTAGTAA TTGTTCATCT ACTATTCTTA
      601 CATGAAACTG GATCAAACAA CCCAACAGGC CTAAATTCAG ACGCTGACAA AATTCCATTC
      661 CATCCATACT ACACAATCAA AGATATCCTA GGAATCTTTA TGATAATCAT ATTCTTAATA
      721 ACCTTAGTAC TATTTTTCCC AGACCTACTA GGAGACCCAG ATAACTATAT ACCAGCCAAC
      781 CCACTTAACA CCCCACCACA TATCAAACCA GAATGATACT TTCTATTCGC TTACGCAATC
      841 CTACGATCAA TTCCAAACAA ACTAGGAGGA GTTCTAGCCC TAATCCTATC AATTCTCATT
      901 CTAGCTCTTC TACCATTCCT CCACACTTCA AAACAACGAA GCCTAATATT TCGCCCTATT
      961 ACACAAACAC TTTACTGAAT TCTAGTAGCT AACCTTCTTA TTCTCACTTG AATTGGAGGA
     1021 CAACCAGTTG AACATCCATT TGTTATCATC GGACAACTAG CCTCCATCAG CTATTTCTCT
     1081 ATTATTNNNN NNNNNNNNNN NNNNNNNNNN NNNNNNNNNN NNNNNNNNNN NNNNNNNNNN
//
LOCUS       MK329496                1046 bp    DNA     linear   ROD 08-OCT-2019
DEFINITION  Apodemus ilex isolate LJ20 cytochrome b (cytb) gene, partial cds;
            mitochondrial.
TITLE       Apodemus ilex isolate LJ20
ACCESSION   MK329496
SOURCE      mitochondrion Apodemus ilex
  ORGANISM  Apodemus ilex
            Eukaryota; Metazoa; Chordata; Craniata; Vertebrata; Euteleostomi;
            Mammalia; Eutheria; Euarchontoglires; Glires; Rodentia; Myomorpha;
            Muroidea; Muridae; Murinae; Apodemus.
REFERENCE   1  (bases 1 to 1046)
  AUTHORS   Ge,D., Feijo,A., Cheng,J., Lu,L., Liu,R., Abramov,A.V., Xia,L.,
            Wen,Z., Zhang,W., Shi,L. and Yang,Q.
  TITLE     Evolutionary history of field mice (Murinae: Apodemus), with
            emphasis on morphological variation among species in China and
            description of a new species
  JOURNAL   Zool. J. Linn. Soc. 187 (2), 518-534 (2019)
REFERENCE   2  (bases 1 to 1046)
  AUTHORS   Ge,D., Feijo,A., Cheng,J., Lu,L., Liu,R., Abramov,A.V., Xia,L.,
            Wen,Z., Zhang,W., Shi,L. and Yang,Q.
  TITLE     Direct Submission
  JOURNAL   Submitted (20-DEC-2018) Key Laboratory of Zoological Systematics
            and Evolution, Institute of Zoology, Chinese Academy of Sciences, 1
            Beichen West Road, Chaoyang, Beijing 100101, China
COMMENT     ##Assembly-Data-START##
            Sequencing Technology :: Sanger dideoxy sequencing
            ##Assembly-Data-END##
FEATURES             Location/Qualifiers
     source          1..1046
                     /organism="Apodemus ilex"
                     /organelle="mitochondrion"
                     /mol_type="genomic DNA"
                     /isolate="LJ20"
                     /db_xref="taxon:256595"
                     /geo_loc_name="China: Yunnan, Lijiang"
     gene            <1..>1046
                     /gene="cytb"
     CDS             <1..>1046
                     /gene="cytb"
                     /codon_start=3
                     /transl_table=2
                     /product="cytochrome b"
                     /protein_id="QFC22331.1"
                     /translation="NHSFIDLPAPSNISSWWNFGSLLGICLIVQIITGLFLAMHYTSD
                     TMTAFSSVTHICRDVNYGWLIRYMHANGASMFFICLFLHVGRGMYYGSYTFMETWNIG
                     VILLFAVMATAFMGYVLPWGQMSFWGATVITNLLSAIPYIGTTLVEWIWGGFSVDKAT
                     LTRFFAFHFILPFIIAALVIVHLLFLHETGSNNPTGLNSDADKIPFHPYYTIKDILGI
                     FMMIMFLMTLVLFFPDLLGDPDNYMPANPLNTPPHIKPEWYFLFAYAILRSIPNKLGG
                     VLALILSILILALLPFLHTSKQRSLMFRPITQTLYWILVANLLILTWIGGQPVEHPFV
                     IIGQLASISYFSII"
ORIGIN

        1 NNNNNNNNNN NNNNNNNNNN NNNNNNNNNN NNNNNNNNNN TTAACCACTC ATTCATTGAC
       61 CTTCCTGCCC CATCTAACAT TTCGTCTTGA TGAAATTTTG GCTCTCTACT AGGTATCTGT
      121 TTAATTGTAC AAATCATTAC AGGTCTATTT CTAGCTATAC ACTACACATC AGATACAATA
      181 ACAGCATTCT CATCAGTCAC ACATATTTGC CGAGACGTAA ACTACGGATG ATTAATCCGA
      241 TATATACACG CAAACGGAGC CTCAATATTC TTTATCTGCC TATTCCTTCA TGTAGGACGA
      301 GGAATATATT ATGGATCCTA CACATTCATA GAAACATGAA ACATTGGAGT AATCTTACTA
      361 TTTGCTGTTA TAGCCACAGC ATTTATGGGC TATGTCCTTC CATGAGGACA AATATCATTC
      421 TGAGGTGCAA CCGTAATCAC AAACCTCCTA TCAGCCATCC CATATATCGG AACTACCCTA
      481 GTAGAATGAA TCTGAGGGGG ATTCTCAGTA GACAAAGCTA CTTTAACACG TTTTTTCGCC
      541 TTCCACTTTA TCTTACCTTT CATCATCGCA GCTCTAGTAA TTGTCCATCT ACTATTCTTA
      601 CATGAAACTG GATCAAACAA CCCAACAGGC CTAAATTCAG ACGCTGACAA AATTCCATTC
      661 CATCCATACT ACACAATCAA AGATATCCTA GGAATCTTTA TGATAATCAT ATTCTTAATA
      721 ACCTTAGTAC TATTTTTCCC AGACCTACTA GGAGATCCAG ATAACTATAT ACCAGCTAAC
      781 CCACTTAACA CCCCACCACA TATCAAACCA GAATGATACT TTCTATTCGC TTACGCAATC
      841 CTACGATCAA TTCCAAACAA ACTAGGAGGA GTTCTAGCCC TAATCCTATC AATTCTCATT
      901 CTAGCTCTTC TACCATTCCT CCACACTTCA AAACAACGAA GCCTAATATT TCGCCCTATT
      961 ACACAAACAC TTTACTGAAT TCTAGTAGCT AACCTTCTTA TTCTCACTTG AATTGGAGGA
     1021 CAACCAGTTG AACATCCATT TGTAATCATC GGACAACTAG CCTCCATCAG CTATTTCTCT
     1081 ATTATTNNNN NNNNNNNNNN NNNNNNNNNN NNNNNNNNNN NNNNNNNNNN NNNNNNNNNN
//
LOCUS       MK329495                1046 bp    DNA     linear   ROD 08-OCT-2019
DEFINITION  Apodemus ilex isolate LC9 cytochrome b (cytb) gene, partial cds;
            mitochondrial.
TITLE       Apodemus ilex isolate LC9
ACCESSION   MK329495
SOURCE      mitochondrion Apodemus ilex
  ORGANISM  Apodemus ilex
            Eukaryota; Metazoa; Chordata; Craniata; Vertebrata; Euteleostomi;
            Mammalia; Eutheria; Euarchontoglires; Glires; Rodentia; Myomorpha;
            Muroidea; Muridae; Murinae; Apodemus.
REFERENCE   1  (bases 1 to 1046)
  AUTHORS   Ge,D., Feijo,A., Cheng,J., Lu,L., Liu,R., Abramov,A.V., Xia,L.,
            Wen,Z., Zhang,W., Shi,L. and Yang,Q.
  TITLE     Evolutionary history of field mice (Murinae: Apodemus), with
            emphasis on morphological variation among species in China and
            description of a new species
  JOURNAL   Zool. J. Linn. Soc. 187 (2), 518-534 (2019)
REFERENCE   2  (bases 1 to 1046)
  AUTHORS   Ge,D., Feijo,A., Cheng,J., Lu,L., Liu,R., Abramov,A.V., Xia,L.,
            Wen,Z., Zhang,W., Shi,L. and Yang,Q.
  TITLE     Direct Submission
  JOURNAL   Submitted (20-DEC-2018) Key Laboratory of Zoological Systematics
            and Evolution, Institute of Zoology, Chinese Academy of Sciences, 1
            Beichen West Road, Chaoyang, Beijing 100101, China
COMMENT     ##Assembly-Data-START##
            Sequencing Technology :: Sanger dideoxy sequencing
            ##Assembly-Data-END##
FEATURES             Location/Qualifiers
     source          1..1046
                     /organism="Apodemus ilex"
                     /organelle="mitochondrion"
                     /mol_type="genomic DNA"
                     /isolate="LC9"
                     /db_xref="taxon:256595"
                     /geo_loc_name="China: Yunnan, Lincang"
     gene            <1..>1046
                     /gene="cytb"
     CDS             <1..>1046
                     /gene="cytb"
                     /codon_start=3
                     /transl_table=2
                     /product="cytochrome b"
                     /protein_id="QFC22330.1"
                     /translation="NHSFIDLPAPSNISSWWNFGSLLGICLIVQIITGLFLAMHYTSD
                     TMTAFSSVTHICRDVNYGWLIRYMHANGASMFFICLFLHVGRGMYYGSYTFMETWNIG
                     VILLFAVMATAFMGYVLPWGQMSFWGATVITNLLSAIPYIGTTLVEWIWGGFSVDKAT
                     LTRFFAFHFILPFIIAALVIVHLLFLHETGSNNPTGLNSDADKIPFHPYYTIKDILGI
                     FMMIMFLMTLVLFFPDLLGDPDNYMPANPLNTPPHIKPEWYFLFAYAILRSIPNKLGG
                     VLALILSILILALLPFLHTSKQRSLMFRPITQTLYWILVANLLILTWIGGQPVEHPFV
                     IIGQLASISYFSII"
ORIGIN

        1 NNNNNNNNNN NNNNNNNNNN NNNNNNNNNN NNNNNNNNNN TTAACCACTC ATTCATTGAC
       61 CTTCCTGCCC CATCTAACAT TTCGTCTTGA TGAAATTTTG GCTCTCTACT AGGTATCTGT
      121 TTAATTGTAC AAATCATTAC AGGTCTATTT CTAGCTATAC ACTATACATC AGATACAATA
      181 ACAGCATTCT CATCAGTCAC ACATATTTGC CGAGACGTAA ACTACGGATG ATTAATCCGA
      241 TATATACACG CAAACGGAGC CTCAATATTC TTTATCTGCC TATTCCTTCA TGTAGGACGA
      301 GGAATATACT ATGGGTCCTA TACATTCATA GAAACATGAA ACATTGGAGT AATCTTACTA
      361 TTTGCTGTTA TAGCCACAGC ATTTATAGGC TACGTCCTTC CATGAGGACA AATATCATTC
      421 TGAGGTGCAA CCGTAATCAC AAACCTCCTA TCAGCCATCC CATATATCGG AACTACCCTA
      481 GTAGAATGAA TCTGAGGGGG ATTCTCAGTA GACAAAGCTA CTTTAACACG CTTTTTCGCC
      541 TTCCACTTTA TCTTACCATT CATCATCGCA GCTCTAGTAA TTGTTCATCT ACTATTCTTA
      601 CATGAAACTG GATCAAACAA CCCAACAGGC CTAAATTCAG ACGCTGATAA AATCCCATTC
      661 CATCCATACT ACACAATCAA AGATATCCTA GGAATCTTTA TAATAATCAT ATTCTTAATA
      721 ACCCTAGTAC TATTTTTCCC AGACCTACTA GGAGACCCAG ATAACTATAT ACCAGCTAAC
      781 CCACTTAACA CCCCACCACA TATCAAACCA GAATGATATT TTCTATTTGC CTACGCAATT
      841 CTACGATCAA TTCCAAACAA ACTAGGAGGA GTTCTAGCCC TAATCCTATC AATTCTCATC
      901 CTAGCTCTAC TACCATTCCT ACACACCTCA AAACAACGAA GCCTAATATT TCGCCCTATT
      961 ACACAAACAC TTTACTGAAT TCTAGTAGCT AACCTTCTTA TTCTCACTTG AATTGGAGGA
     1021 CAACCAGTTG AACACCCATT TGTGATCATC GGACAACTAG CCTCCATCAG CTATTTCTCT
     1081 ATTATCNNNN NNNNNNNNNN NNNNNNNNNN NNNNNNNNNN NNNNNNNNNN NNNNNNNNNN
//
LOCUS       MK329494                1046 bp    DNA     linear   ROD 08-OCT-2019
DEFINITION  Apodemus ilex isolate LC60 cytochrome b (cytb) gene, partial cds;
            mitochondrial.
TITLE       Apodemus ilex isolate LC60
ACCESSION   MK329494
SOURCE      mitochondrion Apodemus ilex
  ORGANISM  Apodemus ilex
            Eukaryota; Metazoa; Chordata; Craniata; Vertebrata; Euteleostomi;
            Mammalia; Eutheria; Euarchontoglires; Glires; Rodentia; Myomorpha;
            Muroidea; Muridae; Murinae; Apodemus.
REFERENCE   1  (bases 1 to 1046)
  AUTHORS   Ge,D., Feijo,A., Cheng,J., Lu,L., Liu,R., Abramov,A.V., Xia,L.,
            Wen,Z., Zhang,W., Shi,L. and Yang,Q.
  TITLE     Evolutionary history of field mice (Murinae: Apodemus), with
            emphasis on morphological variation among species in China and
            description of a new species
  JOURNAL   Zool. J. Linn. Soc. 187 (2), 518-534 (2019)
REFERENCE   2  (bases 1 to 1046)
  AUTHORS   Ge,D., Feijo,A., Cheng,J., Lu,L., Liu,R., Abramov,A.V., Xia,L.,
            Wen,Z., Zhang,W., Shi,L. and Yang,Q.
  TITLE     Direct Submission
  JOURNAL   Submitted (20-DEC-2018) Key Laboratory of Zoological Systematics
            and Evolution, Institute of Zoology, Chinese Academy of Sciences, 1
            Beichen West Road, Chaoyang, Beijing 100101, China
COMMENT     ##Assembly-Data-START##
            Sequencing Technology :: Sanger dideoxy sequencing
            ##Assembly-Data-END##
FEATURES             Location/Qualifiers
     source          1..1046
                     /organism="Apodemus ilex"
                     /organelle="mitochondrion"
                     /mol_type="genomic DNA"
                     /isolate="LC60"
                     /db_xref="taxon:256595"
                     /geo_loc_name="China: Yunnan, Lincang"
     gene            <1..>1046
                     /gene="cytb"
     CDS             <1..>1046
                     /gene="cytb"
                     /codon_start=3
                     /transl_table=2
                     /product="cytochrome b"
                     /protein_id="QFC22329.1"
                     /translation="NHSFIDLPAPSNISSWWNFGSLLGICLIVQIITGLFLAMHYTSD
                     TMTAFSSVTHICRDVNYGWLIRYMHANGASMFFICLFLHVGRGMYYGSYTFMETWNIG
                     VILLFAVMATAFMGYVLPWGQMSFWGATVITNLLSAIPYIGTTLVEWIWGGFSVDKAT
                     LTRFFAFHFILPFIIAALVIVHLLFLHETGSNNPTGLNSDADKIPFHPYYTIKDILGI
                     FMMIMFLMTLVLFFPDLLGDPDNYMPANPLNTPPHIKPEWYFLFAYAILRSIPNKLGG
                     VLALILSILILALLPFLHTSKQRSLMFRPITQTLYWILVANLLILTWIGGQPVEHPFV
                     IIGQLASISYFSII"
ORIGIN

        1 NNNNNNNNNN NNNNNNNNNN NNNNNNNNNN NNNNNNNNNN TTAACCACTC ATTCATTGAC
       61 CTTCCTGCCC CATCTAACAT TTCGTCTTGA TGAAATTTTG GCTCTCTACT AGGTATCTGT
      121 TTAATTGTAC AAATCATTAC AGGTCTATTT CTAGCTATAC ACTATACATC AGATACAATA
      181 ACAGCATTCT CATCAGTCAC ACATATTTGC CGAGACGTAA ACTACGGATG ATTAATCCGA
      241 TATATACACG CAAACGGAGC CTCAATATTC TTTATCTGCC TATTCCTTCA TGTAGGACGA
      301 GGAATATACT ATGGGTCCTA TACATTCATA GAAACATGAA ACATTGGAGT AATCTTACTA
      361 TTTGCTGTTA TAGCCACAGC ATTTATAGGC TACGTCCTTC CATGAGGACA AATATCATTC
      421 TGAGGTGCAA CCGTAATCAC AAACCTCCTA TCAGCCATCC CATATATCGG AACTACCCTA
      481 GTAGAATGAA TCTGAGGGGG ATTCTCAGTA GACAAAGCTA CTTTAACACG CTTTTTCGCC
      541 TTCCACTTTA TCTTACCATT TATCATCGCA GCTCTAGTAA TTGTTCATCT ACTATTCTTA
      601 CATGAAACTG GATCAAACAA CCCAACAGGC CTAAATTCAG ACGCTGATAA AATTCCATTC
      661 CATCCATACT ACACAATCAA AGATATCCTA GGAATCTTTA TAATAATCAT ATTCTTAATA
      721 ACCCTAGTAC TATTTTTCCC AGACCTACTA GGAGACCCAG ATAACTATAT ACCAGCTAAC
      781 CCACTTAACA CCCCACCACA TATCAAACCA GAATGATATT TTCTATTTGC CTACGCAATT
      841 CTACGATCAA TTCCAAACAA ACTAGGAGGA GTTCTAGCCC TAATCCTATC AATTCTCATC
      901 CTAGCTCTAC TACCATTCCT ACACACCTCA AAACAACGAA GCCTAATATT TCGCCCTATT
      961 ACACAAACAC TTTACTGAAT TCTAGTAGCT AACCTTCTTA TTCTCACTTG AATTGGAGGA
     1021 CAACCAGTTG AACACCCATT TGTGATCATC GGACAACTAG CCTCCATCAG CTATTTCTCT
     1081 ATTATCNNNN NNNNNNNNNN NNNNNNNNNN NNNNNNNNNN NNNNNNNNNN NNNNNNNNNN
//
LOCUS       MK329493                1046 bp    DNA     linear   ROD 08-OCT-2019
DEFINITION  Apodemus ilex isolate LC10 cytochrome b (cytb) gene, partial cds;
            mitochondrial.
TITLE       Apodemus ilex isolate LC10
ACCESSION   MK329493
SOURCE      mitochondrion Apodemus ilex
  ORGANISM  Apodemus ilex
            Eukaryota; Metazoa; Chordata; Craniata; Vertebrata; Euteleostomi;
            Mammalia; Eutheria; Euarchontoglires; Glires; Rodentia; Myomorpha;
            Muroidea; Muridae; Murinae; Apodemus.
REFERENCE   1  (bases 1 to 1046)
  AUTHORS   Ge,D., Feijo,A., Cheng,J., Lu,L., Liu,R., Abramov,A.V., Xia,L.,
            Wen,Z., Zhang,W., Shi,L. and Yang,Q.
  TITLE     Evolutionary history of field mice (Murinae: Apodemus), with
            emphasis on morphological variation among species in China and
            description of a new species
  JOURNAL   Zool. J. Linn. Soc. 187 (2), 518-534 (2019)
REFERENCE   2  (bases 1 to 1046)
  AUTHORS   Ge,D., Feijo,A., Cheng,J., Lu,L., Liu,R., Abramov,A.V., Xia,L.,
            Wen,Z., Zhang,W., Shi,L. and Yang,Q.
  TITLE     Direct Submission
  JOURNAL   Submitted (20-DEC-2018) Key Laboratory of Zoological Systematics
            and Evolution, Institute of Zoology, Chinese Academy of Sciences, 1
            Beichen West Road, Chaoyang, Beijing 100101, China
COMMENT     ##Assembly-Data-START##
            Sequencing Technology :: Sanger dideoxy sequencing
            ##Assembly-Data-END##
FEATURES             Location/Qualifiers
     source          1..1046
                     /organism="Apodemus ilex"
                     /organelle="mitochondrion"
                     /mol_type="genomic DNA"
                     /isolate="LC10"
                     /db_xref="taxon:256595"
                     /geo_loc_name="China: Yunnan, Lincang"
     gene            <1..>1046
                     /gene="cytb"
     CDS             <1..>1046
                     /gene="cytb"
                     /codon_start=3
                     /transl_table=2
                     /product="cytochrome b"
                     /protein_id="QFC22328.1"
                     /translation="SHSFIDLPAPSNISSWWNFGSLLGICLIVQIITGLFLAMHYTSD
                     TMTAFSSVTHICRDVNYGWLIRYMHANGASMFFICLFLHVGRGMYYGSYTFMETWNIG
                     VILLFAVMATAFMGYVLPWGQMSFWGATVITNLLSAIPYIGTTLVEWIWGGFSVDKAT
                     LTRFFAFHFILPFIIAALVIVHLLFLHETGSNNPTGLNSDADKIPFHPYYTIKDILGI
                     FMMIMFLMTLVLFFPDLLGDPDNYMPANPLNTPPHIKPEWYFLFAYAILRSIPNKLGG
                     VLALILSILILALLPFLHTSKQRSLMFRPITQTLYWILVANLLILTWIGGQPVEHPFV
                     IIGQLASISYFSII"
ORIGIN

        1 NNNNNNNNNN NNNNNNNNNN NNNNNNNNNN NNNNNNNNNN TCAGCCACTC ATTCATTGAC
       61 CTTCCTGCCC CATCTAACAT TTCGTCTTGA TGAAATTTTG GCTCTCTACT AGGTATCTGT
      121 TTAATTGTAC AAATCATTAC AGGTCTATTT CTAGCTATAC ACTATACATC AGATACAATA
      181 ACAGCATTCT CATCAGTCAC ACATATTTGC CGAGACGTAA ACTACGGATG ATTAATCCGA
      241 TACATACACG CAAACGGAGC CTCAATATTC TTTATCTGCC TATTCCTTCA TGTAGGACGA
      301 GGGATATACT ATGGATCCTA TACATTCATA GAAACATGAA ACATTGGAGT AATCTTACTA
      361 TTTGCTGTTA TAGCCACAGC ATTTATAGGC TACGTCCTTC CATGAGGACA AATATCATTC
      421 TGAGGTGCAA CCGTAATCAC AAACCTCCTA TCAGCCATCC CATATATCGG AACTACCCTA
      481 GTAGAATGAA TCTGAGGGGG ATTCTCAGTA GACAAAGCTA CTTTAACACG CTTTTTCGCC
      541 TTCCACTTTA TCTTACCATT CATCATCGCA GCCCTAGTAA TTGTTCATCT ACTATTCTTA
      601 CATGAAACTG GATCAAACAA CCCAACAGGC CTAAATTCAG ACGCTGATAA AATTCCATTC
      661 CATCCATACT ACACAATCAA AGATATCCTA GGAATCTTTA TAATAATCAT ATTCTTAATA
      721 ACCCTAGTAC TATTTTTCCC AGACCTACTA GGAGACCCAG ATAACTATAT ACCAGCTAAC
      781 CCACTTAACA CCCCACCACA TATCAAACCA GAATGATATT TTCTATTTGC CTACGCAATT
      841 CTACGATCAA TTCCAAACAA ACTAGGAGGA GTTCTAGCCC TAATCCTATC AATTCTCATC
      901 CTAGCTCTAC TACCATTCCT ACACACCTCA AAACAACGAA GTCTAATATT TCGCCCTATT
      961 ACACAAACAC TTTACTGAAT TCTAGTAGCT AACCTTCTTA TTCTCACTTG AATTGGAGGG
     1021 CAACCAGTTG AACACCCATT TGTGATCATC GGACAACTAG CCTCCATCAG CTATTTCTCT
     1081 ATTATCNNNN NNNNNNNNNN NNNNNNNNNN NNNNNNNNNN NNNNNNNNNN NNNNNNNNNN
//
LOCUS       MK329492                1046 bp    DNA     linear   ROD 08-OCT-2019
DEFINITION  Apodemus ilex isolate JHB083 cytochrome b (cytb) gene, partial cds;
            mitochondrial.
TITLE       Apodemus ilex isolate JHB083
ACCESSION   MK329492
SOURCE      mitochondrion Apodemus ilex
  ORGANISM  Apodemus ilex
            Eukaryota; Metazoa; Chordata; Craniata; Vertebrata; Euteleostomi;
            Mammalia; Eutheria; Euarchontoglires; Glires; Rodentia; Myomorpha;
            Muroidea; Muridae; Murinae; Apodemus.
REFERENCE   1  (bases 1 to 1046)
  AUTHORS   Ge,D., Feijo,A., Cheng,J., Lu,L., Liu,R., Abramov,A.V., Xia,L.,
            Wen,Z., Zhang,W., Shi,L. and Yang,Q.
  TITLE     Evolutionary history of field mice (Murinae: Apodemus), with
            emphasis on morphological variation among species in China and
            description of a new species
  JOURNAL   Zool. J. Linn. Soc. 187 (2), 518-534 (2019)
REFERENCE   2  (bases 1 to 1046)
  AUTHORS   Ge,D., Feijo,A., Cheng,J., Lu,L., Liu,R., Abramov,A.V., Xia,L.,
            Wen,Z., Zhang,W., Shi,L. and Yang,Q.
  TITLE     Direct Submission
  JOURNAL   Submitted (20-DEC-2018) Key Laboratory of Zoological Systematics
            and Evolution, Institute of Zoology, Chinese Academy of Sciences, 1
            Beichen West Road, Chaoyang, Beijing 100101, China
COMMENT     ##Assembly-Data-START##
            Sequencing Technology :: Sanger dideoxy sequencing
            ##Assembly-Data-END##
FEATURES             Location/Qualifiers
     source          1..1046
                     /organism="Apodemus ilex"
                     /organelle="mitochondrion"
                     /mol_type="genomic DNA"
                     /isolate="JHB083"
                     /db_xref="taxon:256595"
                     /geo_loc_name="China: Yunnan, Baimaxueshan"
     gene            <1..>1046
                     /gene="cytb"
     CDS             <1..>1046
                     /gene="cytb"
                     /codon_start=3
                     /transl_table=2
                     /product="cytochrome b"
                     /protein_id="QFC22327.1"
                     /translation="NHSFIDLPAPSNISSWWNFGSLLGICLIVQIITGLFLAMHYTSD
                     TMTAFSSVTHICRDVNYGWLIRYMHANGASMFFICLFLHVGRGMYYGSYTFMETWNIG
                     VILLFAVMATAFMGYVLPWGQMSFWGATVITNLLSAIPYIGTTLVEWIWGGFSVDKAT
                     LTRFFAFHFILPFIIAALVIVHLLFLHETGSNNPTGLNSDADKIPFHPYYTIKDILGI
                     FMMIMFLMTLVLFFPDLLGDPDNYMPANPLNTPPHIKPEWYFLFAYAILRSIPNKLGG
                     VLALILSILILALLPFLHTSKQRSLMFRPITQTLYWILVANLLILTWIGGQPVEHPFV
                     IIGQLASISYFSII"
ORIGIN

        1 NNNNNNNNNN NNNNNNNNNN NNNNNNNNNN NNNNNNNNNN TTAACCACTC ATTCATTGAC
       61 CTTCCTGCCC CATCTAACAT TTCGTCTTGA TGAAATTTTG GCTCTCTACT AGGTATCTGT
      121 TTAATTGTAC AAATCATTAC AGGTCTATTT CTAGCTATAC ACTACACATC AGATACAATA
      181 ACAGCATTCT CATCAGTCAC ACATATTTGC CGAGACGTAA ACTACGGATG ATTAATCCGA
      241 TATATACACG CAAACGGAGC CTCAATATTC TTTATCTGCC TATTCCTTCA TGTAGGACGA
      301 GGAATATATT ATGGATCCTA CACATTCATA GAAACATGAA ACATTGGAGT AATCTTACTA
      361 TTTGCTGTTA TAGCCACAGC ATTTATGGGC TATGTTCTTC CATGAGGACA AATATCATTC
      421 TGAGGTGCAA CCGTAATCAC AAACCTCCTA TCAGCCATCC CATATATCGG AACTACCCTA
      481 GTAGAATGAA TCTGAGGGGG ATTCTCAGTA GACAAAGCTA CTTTAACACG TTTTTTCGCC
      541 TTCCACTTTA TCTTACCTTT CATCATCGCA GCTCTAGTAA TTGTTCATCT ACTATTCTTA
      601 CATGAAACTG GATCAAACAA CCCAACAGGC CTAAATTCAG ACGCTGACAA AATTCCATTC
      661 CATCCATACT ACACAATCAA AGATATCCTA GGAATCTTTA TGATAATCAT ATTCTTAATA
      721 ACCTTAGTAC TATTTTTCCC AGACCTACTA GGAGACCCAG ATAACTATAT ACCAGCCAAC
      781 CCACTTAACA CCCCACCACA TATCAAACCA GAATGATACT TTCTATTCGC TTACGCAATC
      841 CTACGATCAA TTCCAAACAA ACTAGGAGGA GTTCTAGCCC TAATCCTATC AATTCTCATT
      901 CTAGCTCTTC TACCATTCCT CCACACTTCA AAACAACGAA GCCTAATATT TCGCCCTATT
      961 ACACAAACAC TTTACTGAAT TCTAGTAGCT AACCTTCTTA TTCTCACTTG AATTGGAGGA
     1021 CAACCAGTTG AACATCCATT TGTTATCATC GGACAACTAG CCTCCATCAG CTATTTCTCT
     1081 ATTATTNNNN NNNNNNNNNN NNNNNNNNNN NNNNNNNNNN NNNNNNNNNN NNNNNNNNNN
//
LOCUS       MK329491                1046 bp    DNA     linear   ROD 08-OCT-2019
DEFINITION  Apodemus ilex isolate JHA077 cytochrome b (cytb) gene, partial cds;
            mitochondrial.
TITLE       Apodemus ilex isolate JHA077
ACCESSION   MK329491
SOURCE      mitochondrion Apodemus ilex
  ORGANISM  Apodemus ilex
            Eukaryota; Metazoa; Chordata; Craniata; Vertebrata; Euteleostomi;
            Mammalia; Eutheria; Euarchontoglires; Glires; Rodentia; Myomorpha;
            Muroidea; Muridae; Murinae; Apodemus.
REFERENCE   1  (bases 1 to 1046)
  AUTHORS   Ge,D., Feijo,A., Cheng,J., Lu,L., Liu,R., Abramov,A.V., Xia,L.,
            Wen,Z., Zhang,W., Shi,L. and Yang,Q.
  TITLE     Evolutionary history of field mice (Murinae: Apodemus), with
            emphasis on morphological variation among species in China and
            description of a new species
  JOURNAL   Zool. J. Linn. Soc. 187 (2), 518-534 (2019)
REFERENCE   2  (bases 1 to 1046)
  AUTHORS   Ge,D., Feijo,A., Cheng,J., Lu,L., Liu,R., Abramov,A.V., Xia,L.,
            Wen,Z., Zhang,W., Shi,L. and Yang,Q.
  TITLE     Direct Submission
  JOURNAL   Submitted (20-DEC-2018) Key Laboratory of Zoological Systematics
            and Evolution, Institute of Zoology, Chinese Academy of Sciences, 1
            Beichen West Road, Chaoyang, Beijing 100101, China
COMMENT     ##Assembly-Data-START##
            Sequencing Technology :: Sanger dideoxy sequencing
            ##Assembly-Data-END##
FEATURES             Location/Qualifiers
     source          1..1046
                     /organism="Apodemus ilex"
                     /organelle="mitochondrion"
                     /mol_type="genomic DNA"
                     /isolate="JHA077"
                     /db_xref="taxon:256595"
                     /geo_loc_name="China: Yunnan, Baimaxueshan"
     gene            <1..>1046
                     /gene="cytb"
     CDS             <1..>1046
                     /gene="cytb"
                     /codon_start=3
                     /transl_table=2
                     /product="cytochrome b"
                     /protein_id="QFC22326.1"
                     /translation="NHSFIDLPAPSNISSWWNFGSLLGICLIVQIITGLFLAMHYTSD
                     TMTAFSSVTHICRDVNYGWLIRYMHANGASMFFICLFLHVGRGMYYGSYTFMETWNIG
                     VILLFAVMATAFMGYVLPWGQMSFWGATVITNLLSAIPYIGTTLVEWIWGGFSVDKAT
                     LTRFFAFHFILPFIIAALVIVHLLFLHETGSNNPTGLNSDADKIPFHPYYTIKDILGI
                     FMMIMFLMTLVLFFPDLLGDPDNYMPANPLNTPPHIKPEWYFLFAYAILRSIPNKLGG
                     VLALILSILILALLPFLHTSKQRSLMFRPITQTLYWILVANLLILTWIGGQPVEHPFV
                     IIGQLASISYFSII"
ORIGIN

        1 NNNNNNNNNN NNNNNNNNNN NNNNNNNNNN NNNNNNNNNN TTAACCACTC ATTCATTGAC
       61 CTTCCTGCCC CATCTAACAT TTCGTCTTGA TGAAATTTTG GCTCTCTACT AGGTATCTGT
      121 TTAATTGTAC AAATCATTAC AGGTCTATTT CTAGCTATAC ACTACACATC AGATACAATA
      181 ACAGCATTCT CATCAGTCAC ACATATTTGC CGAGACGTAA ACTACGGATG ATTAATCCGA
      241 TATATACACG CAAACGGAGC CTCAATATTC TTTATCTGCC TATTCCTTCA TGTAGGACGA
      301 GGAATATATT ATGGATCCTA CACATTCATA GAAACATGAA ACATTGGAGT AATCTTACTA
      361 TTTGCTGTTA TAGCCACAGC ATTTATGGGC TATGTCCTTC CATGAGGACA AATATCATTC
      421 TGAGGTGCAA CCGTAATCAC AAACCTCCTA TCAGCCATCC CATATATCGG AACTACCCTA
      481 GTAGAATGAA TCTGAGGGGG ATTCTCAGTA GATAAAGCTA CTTTAACACG TTTTTTCGCC
      541 TTCCACTTTA TCTTACCTTT CATCATCGCA GCTCTAGTAA TTGTTCATCT ACTATTCTTA
      601 CATGAAACTG GATCAAACAA CCCAACAGGC CTAAATTCAG ACGCTGACAA AATTCCATTC
      661 CATCCATACT ACACAATCAA AGATATCCTA GGAATCTTTA TGATAATCAT ATTCTTAATA
      721 ACCTTAGTAC TATTTTTCCC AGACCTACTA GGAGACCCAG ATAACTATAT ACCAGCCAAC
      781 CCACTTAACA CCCCACCACA TATCAAACCA GAATGATACT TTCTATTCGC TTACGCAATC
      841 CTACGATCAA TTCCAAACAA ACTAGGAGGA GTTCTAGCCC TAATCCTATC AATTCTCATT
      901 CTAGCTCTTC TACCATTCCT CCACACTTCA AAACAACGAA GCCTAATATT TCGCCCTATT
      961 ACACAAACTC TTTACTGAAT TCTAGTAGCT AACCTTCTTA TTCTCACTTG AATTGGAGGA
     1021 CAACCAGTTG AACATCCATT TGTTATCATC GGACAACTAG CCTCCATCAG CTATTTCTCT
     1081 ATTATTNNNN NNNNNNNNNN NNNNNNNNNN NNNNNNNNNN NNNNNNNNNN NNNNNNNNNN
//
LOCUS       MK329480                1046 bp    DNA     linear   ROD 08-OCT-2019
DEFINITION  Apodemus ilex isolate JD104 cytochrome b (cytb) gene, partial cds;
            mitochondrial.
TITLE       Apodemus ilex isolate JD104
ACCESSION   MK329480
SOURCE      mitochondrion Apodemus ilex
  ORGANISM  Apodemus ilex
            Eukaryota; Metazoa; Chordata; Craniata; Vertebrata; Euteleostomi;
            Mammalia; Eutheria; Euarchontoglires; Glires; Rodentia; Myomorpha;
            Muroidea; Muridae; Murinae; Apodemus.
REFERENCE   1  (bases 1 to 1046)
  AUTHORS   Ge,D., Feijo,A., Cheng,J., Lu,L., Liu,R., Abramov,A.V., Xia,L.,
            Wen,Z., Zhang,W., Shi,L. and Yang,Q.
  TITLE     Evolutionary history of field mice (Murinae: Apodemus), with
            emphasis on morphological variation among species in China and
            description of a new species
  JOURNAL   Zool. J. Linn. Soc. 187 (2), 518-534 (2019)
REFERENCE   2  (bases 1 to 1046)
  AUTHORS   Ge,D., Feijo,A., Cheng,J., Lu,L., Liu,R., Abramov,A.V., Xia,L.,
            Wen,Z., Zhang,W., Shi,L. and Yang,Q.
  TITLE     Direct Submission
  JOURNAL   Submitted (20-DEC-2018) Key Laboratory of Zoological Systematics
            and Evolution, Institute of Zoology, Chinese Academy of Sciences, 1
            Beichen West Road, Chaoyang, Beijing 100101, China
COMMENT     ##Assembly-Data-START##
            Sequencing Technology :: Sanger dideoxy sequencing
            ##Assembly-Data-END##
FEATURES             Location/Qualifiers
     source          1..1046
                     /organism="Apodemus ilex"
                     /organelle="mitochondrion"
                     /mol_type="genomic DNA"
                     /isolate="JD104"
                     /db_xref="taxon:256595"
                     /geo_loc_name="China: Jingdong, jingdong"
     gene            <1..>1046
                     /gene="cytb"
     CDS             <1..>1046
                     /gene="cytb"
                     /codon_start=3
                     /transl_table=2
                     /product="cytochrome b"
                     /protein_id="QFC22315.1"
                     /translation="NHSFIDLPAPSNISSWWNFGSLLGICLIVQIITGLFLAMHYTSD
                     TMTAFSSVTHICRDVNYGWLIRYMHANGASMFFICLFLHVGRGMYYGSYTFMETWNIG
                     VILLFAVMATAFMGYVLPWGQMSFWGATVITNLLSAIPYIGTTLVEWIWGGFSVDKAT
                     LTRFFAFHFILPFIIAALVIVHLLFLHETGSNNPTGLNSDADKIPFHPYYTIKDILGI
                     FMMIMFLMTLVLFFPDLLGDPDNYMPANPLNTPPHIKPEWYFLFAYAILRSIPNKLGG
                     VLALILSILILALLPFLHTSKQRSLMFRPITQTLYWILVANLLILTWIGGQPVEHPFV
                     IIGQLASISYFSII"
ORIGIN

        1 NNNNNNNNNN NNNNNNNNNN NNNNNNNNNN NNNNNNNNNN TTAACCACTC ATTCATTGAC
       61 CTTCCTGCCC CATCTAACAT TTCGTCTTGA TGAAATTTTG GCTCTTTACT AGGTATCTGT
      121 TTAATTGTAC AAATCATTAC AGGTCTATTT CTAGCTATAC ACTACACATC AGATACAATA
      181 ACAGCATTCT CATCAGTCAC ACATATTTGC CGAGACGTAA ACTACGGATG ATTAATCCGA
      241 TATATACACG CAAACGGAGC CTCAATATTC TTTATCTGCC TATTCCTTCA TGTAGGACGA
      301 GGAATATATT ATGGATCCTA CACATTCATA GAAACATGAA ACATTGGAGT GATCTTACTA
      361 TTTGCTGTTA TAGCCACAGC ATTTATGGGC TACGTCCTTC CATGAGGACA AATATCATTC
      421 TGAGGTGCAA CCGTAATTAC AAACCTCCTA TCAGCCATCC CATATATCGG AACTACCCTA
      481 GTAGAATGAA TCTGAGGAGG ATTCTCAGTA GACAAAGCTA CTTTAACACG TTTTTTCGCC
      541 TTCCACTTTA TCTTACCTTT CATCATCGCA GCTCTAGTAA TTGTTCATCT ACTATTCTTA
      601 CATGAAACTG GATCAAACAA CCCAACAGGC CTAAATTCAG ACGCTGACAA AATTCCATTC
      661 CATCCATACT ACACAATCAA AGATATCCTA GGAATCTTTA TGATAATTAT ATTCTTAATA
      721 ACCCTAGTAC TATTTTTCCC AGACCTACTA GGAGATCCAG ATAACTATAT ACCAGCTAAC
      781 CCACTTAACA CCCCACCACA TATCAAACCA GAATGATACT TTCTATTCGC TTATGCAATC
      841 CTACGATCAA TTCCAAACAA ACTAGGAGGA GTTCTAGCCC TAATCCTATC AATTCTTATT
      901 CTAGCCCTTC TACCATTCCT CCACACTTCA AAACAACGAA GCCTAATATT TCGCCCTATT
      961 ACACAAACAC TTTACTGAAT TCTAGTAGCT AACCTTCTTA TTCTCACTTG AATTGGAGGA
     1021 CAACCAGTTG AACATCCATT TGTAATCATC GGACAACTAG CCTCCATCAG CTATTTCTCT
     1081 ATCATTNNNN NNNNNNNNNN NNNNNNNNNN NNNNNNNNNN NNNNNNNNNN NNNNNNNNNN
//
LOCUS       MK329479                1046 bp    DNA     linear   ROD 08-OCT-2019
DEFINITION  Apodemus ilex isolate JD103 cytochrome b (cytb) gene, partial cds;
            mitochondrial.
TITLE       Apodemus ilex isolate JD103
ACCESSION   MK329479
SOURCE      mitochondrion Apodemus ilex
  ORGANISM  Apodemus ilex
            Eukaryota; Metazoa; Chordata; Craniata; Vertebrata; Euteleostomi;
            Mammalia; Eutheria; Euarchontoglires; Glires; Rodentia; Myomorpha;
            Muroidea; Muridae; Murinae; Apodemus.
REFERENCE   1  (bases 1 to 1046)
  AUTHORS   Ge,D., Feijo,A., Cheng,J., Lu,L., Liu,R., Abramov,A.V., Xia,L.,
            Wen,Z., Zhang,W., Shi,L. and Yang,Q.
  TITLE     Evolutionary history of field mice (Murinae: Apodemus), with
            emphasis on morphological variation among species in China and
            description of a new species
  JOURNAL   Zool. J. Linn. Soc. 187 (2), 518-534 (2019)
REFERENCE   2  (bases 1 to 1046)
  AUTHORS   Ge,D., Feijo,A., Cheng,J., Lu,L., Liu,R., Abramov,A.V., Xia,L.,
            Wen,Z., Zhang,W., Shi,L. and Yang,Q.
  TITLE     Direct Submission
  JOURNAL   Submitted (20-DEC-2018) Key Laboratory of Zoological Systematics
            and Evolution, Institute of Zoology, Chinese Academy of Sciences, 1
            Beichen West Road, Chaoyang, Beijing 100101, China
COMMENT     ##Assembly-Data-START##
            Sequencing Technology :: Sanger dideoxy sequencing
            ##Assembly-Data-END##
FEATURES             Location/Qualifiers
     source          1..1046
                     /organism="Apodemus ilex"
                     /organelle="mitochondrion"
                     /mol_type="genomic DNA"
                     /isolate="JD103"
                     /db_xref="taxon:256595"
                     /geo_loc_name="China: Jingdong, jingdong"
     gene            <1..>1046
                     /gene="cytb"
     CDS             <1..>1046
                     /gene="cytb"
                     /codon_start=3
                     /transl_table=2
                     /product="cytochrome b"
                     /protein_id="QFC22314.1"
                     /translation="NHSFIDLPAPSNISSWWNFGSLLGICLIVQIITGLFLAMHYTSD
                     TMTAFSSVTHICRDVNYGWLIRYMHANGASMFFICLFLHVGRGMYYGSYTFMETWNIG
                     VILLFAVMATAFMGYVLPWGQMSFWGATVITNLLSAIPYIGTTLVEWIWGGFSVDKAT
                     LTRFFAFHFILPFIIAALVIVHLLFLHETGSNNPTGLNSDADKIPFHPYYTIKDILGI
                     FMMIMFLMTLVLFFPDLLGDPDNYMPANPLNTPPHIKPEWYFLFAYAILRSIPNKLGG
                     VLALILSILILALLPFLHTSKQRSLMFRPITQTLYWILVANLLILTWIGGQPVEHPFV
                     IIGQLASISYFSII"
ORIGIN

        1 NNNNNNNNNN NNNNNNNNNN NNNNNNNNNN NNNNNNNNNN TTAACCACTC ATTCATTGAC
       61 CTTCCTGCCC CATCTAACAT TTCGTCTTGA TGAAATTTTG GCTCTCTACT AGGTATCTGT
      121 TTAATTGTAC AAATCATTAC AGGTCTATTT CTAGCTATAC ACTACACATC AGATACAATA
      181 ACAGCATTCT CATCAGTCAC ACATATTTGC CGAGACGTAA ACTACGGATG ATTAATCCGA
      241 TACATACACG CAAACGGAGC CTCAATATTC TTTATCTGCC TATTCCTTCA TGTAGGACGA
      301 GGAATATATT ATGGATCCTA CACATTCATA GAAACATGAA ACATTGGAGT GATCTTACTA
      361 TTTGCTGTTA TAGCCACAGC ATTTATGGGC TACGTCCTTC CATGAGGACA AATATCATTC
      421 TGAGGTGCAA CCGTAATTAC AAACCTCCTA TCAGCCATCC CATATATCGG AACTACCCTA
      481 GTAGAATGAA TCTGAGGAGG ATTCTCAGTA GACAAAGCTA CTTTAACACG TTTTTTCGCC
      541 TTCCACTTTA TCTTACCTTT CATCATCGCA GCTCTAGTAA TTGTTCATCT ACTATTCTTA
      601 CATGAAACTG GATCAAACAA CCCAACAGGC CTAAATTCAG ACGCTGACAA AATTCCATTT
      661 CATCCATACT ACACAATCAA AGATATCCTA GGAATCTTTA TGATAATTAT ATTCTTAATA
      721 ACCCTAGTAC TATTTTTCCC AGACCTATTA GGAGATCCAG ATAACTATAT ACCAGCTAAC
      781 CCACTTAACA CCCCACCACA TATCAAACCA GAATGATACT TTCTATTCGC TTATGCAATC
      841 CTACGATCAA TTCCAAACAA ACTAGGAGGA GTTCTAGCCC TAATCCTATC AATTCTTATT
      901 CTAGCTCTTC TACCATTCCT CCACACTTCA AAACAACGAA GCCTAATATT TCGCCCTATT
      961 ACACAAACAC TTTACTGAAT TCTAGTAGCT AACCTTCTTA TTCTCACTTG AATTGGAGGA
     1021 CAACCAGTTG AACATCCATT TGTAATCATC GGACAACTAG CCTCCATCAG CTATTTCTCT
     1081 ATTATTNNNN NNNNNNNNNN NNNNNNNNNN NNNNNNNNNN NNNNNNNNNN NNNNNNNNNN
//
LOCUS       MK329440                1046 bp    DNA     linear   ROD 08-OCT-2019
DEFINITION  Apodemus ilex isolate DQ645 cytochrome b (cytb) gene, partial cds;
            mitochondrial.
TITLE       Apodemus ilex isolate DQ645
ACCESSION   MK329440
SOURCE      mitochondrion Apodemus ilex
  ORGANISM  Apodemus ilex
            Eukaryota; Metazoa; Chordata; Craniata; Vertebrata; Euteleostomi;
            Mammalia; Eutheria; Euarchontoglires; Glires; Rodentia; Myomorpha;
            Muroidea; Muridae; Murinae; Apodemus.
REFERENCE   1  (bases 1 to 1046)
  AUTHORS   Ge,D., Feijo,A., Cheng,J., Lu,L., Liu,R., Abramov,A.V., Xia,L.,
            Wen,Z., Zhang,W., Shi,L. and Yang,Q.
  TITLE     Evolutionary history of field mice (Murinae: Apodemus), with
            emphasis on morphological variation among species in China and
            description of a new species
  JOURNAL   Zool. J. Linn. Soc. 187 (2), 518-534 (2019)
REFERENCE   2  (bases 1 to 1046)
  AUTHORS   Ge,D., Feijo,A., Cheng,J., Lu,L., Liu,R., Abramov,A.V., Xia,L.,
            Wen,Z., Zhang,W., Shi,L. and Yang,Q.
  TITLE     Direct Submission
  JOURNAL   Submitted (20-DEC-2018) Key Laboratory of Zoological Systematics
            and Evolution, Institute of Zoology, Chinese Academy of Sciences, 1
            Beichen West Road, Chaoyang, Beijing 100101, China
COMMENT     ##Assembly-Data-START##
            Sequencing Technology :: Sanger dideoxy sequencing
            ##Assembly-Data-END##
FEATURES             Location/Qualifiers
     source          1..1046
                     /organism="Apodemus ilex"
                     /organelle="mitochondrion"
                     /mol_type="genomic DNA"
                     /isolate="DQ645"
                     /db_xref="taxon:256595"
                     /geo_loc_name="China: Yunnan, Diqing, Shanggelila"
     gene            <1..>1046
                     /gene="cytb"
     CDS             <1..>1046
                     /gene="cytb"
                     /codon_start=3
                     /transl_table=2
                     /product="cytochrome b"
                     /protein_id="QFC22275.1"
                     /translation="NHSFIDLPAPSNISSWWNFGSLLGICLIVQIITGLFLAMHYTSD
                     TMTAFSSVTHICRDVNYGWLIRYMHANGASMFFICLFLHVGRGMYYGSYTFMETWNIG
                     VILLFAVMATAFMGYVLPWGQMSFWGATVITNLLSAIPYIGTTLVEWIWGGFSVDKAT
                     LTRFFAFHFILPFIIAALVIVHLLFLHETGSNNPTGLNSDADKIPFHPYYTIKDILGI
                     FMMIMFLMTLVLFFPDLLGDPDNYMPANPLNTPPHIKPEWYFLFAYAILRSIPNKLGG
                     VLALILSILILALLPFLHTSKQRSLMFRPITQTLYWILVANLLILTWIGGQPVEHPFV
                     IIGQLASISYFSII"
ORIGIN

        1 NNNNNNNNNN NNNNNNNNNN NNNNNNNNNN NNNNNNNNNN TTAACCACTC ATTCATTGAC
       61 CTTCCTGCCC CATCTAACAT TTCGTCTTGA TGAAATTTTG GCTCTCTACT AGGTATCTGT
      121 TTAATTGTAC AAATCATTAC AGGTCTATTT CTAGCTATAC ACTACACATC AGATACAATA
      181 ACAGCATTCT CATCAGTCAC ACATATTTGC CGAGACGTAA ACTACGGATG ATTAATCCGA
      241 TATATACACG CAAACGGAGC CTCAATATTC TTTATCTGCC TATTCCTTCA TGTAGGACGA
      301 GGAATATATT ATGGATCCTA CACATTCATA GAAACATGAA ACATTGGAGT AATCTTACTA
      361 TTTGCTGTTA TAGCCACAGC ATTTATGGGC TATGTCCTTC CATGAGGACA AATATCATTC
      421 TGAGGTGCAA CCGTAATCAC AAACCTCCTA TCAGCCATCC CATATATCGG AACTACCCTA
      481 GTAGAATGAA TCTGAGGGGG ATTCTCAGTA GACAAAGCTA CTTTAACACG TTTTTTCGCC
      541 TTCCACTTTA TCTTACCTTT CATCATCGCA GCTCTAGTAA TTGTTCATCT ACTATTCTTA
      601 CATGAAACTG GATCAAACAA CCCAACAGGC CTAAATTCAG ACGCTGACAA AATTCCATTC
      661 CATCCATACT ACACAATCAA AGATATCCTA GGAATCTTTA TGATAATCAT ATTCTTAATA
      721 ACCTTAGTAC TATTTTTCCC AGACCTACTA GGAGACCCAG ATAACTATAT ACCAGCCAAC
      781 CCACTTAACA CCCCACCACA TATCAAACCA GAATGATACT TTCTATTCGC TTACGCAATC
      841 CTACGATCAA TTCCAAACAA ACTAGGAGGA GTTCTAGCCC TAATCCTATC AATTCTCATT
      901 CTAGCTCTTC TACCATTCCT ACACACTTCA AAACAACGAA GCCTAATATT TCGCCCTATT
      961 ACACAAACAC TTTACTGAAT TCTAGTAGCT AACCTTCTTA TTCTCACTTG AATTGGAGGA
     1021 CAACCAGTTG AACATCCATT TGTTATCATC GGACAACTAG CCTCCATCAG CTATTTCTCT
     1081 ATTATTNNNN NNNNNNNNNN NNNNNNNNNN NNNNNNNNNN NNNNNNNNNN NNNNNNNNNN
//
LOCUS       MK329439                1046 bp    DNA     linear   ROD 08-OCT-2019
DEFINITION  Apodemus ilex isolate DJ2014065 cytochrome b (cytb) gene, partial
            cds; mitochondrial.
TITLE       Apodemus ilex isolate DJ2014065
ACCESSION   MK329439
SOURCE      mitochondrion Apodemus ilex
  ORGANISM  Apodemus ilex
            Eukaryota; Metazoa; Chordata; Craniata; Vertebrata; Euteleostomi;
            Mammalia; Eutheria; Euarchontoglires; Glires; Rodentia; Myomorpha;
            Muroidea; Muridae; Murinae; Apodemus.
REFERENCE   1  (bases 1 to 1046)
  AUTHORS   Ge,D., Feijo,A., Cheng,J., Lu,L., Liu,R., Abramov,A.V., Xia,L.,
            Wen,Z., Zhang,W., Shi,L. and Yang,Q.
  TITLE     Evolutionary history of field mice (Murinae: Apodemus), with
            emphasis on morphological variation among species in China and
            description of a new species
  JOURNAL   Zool. J. Linn. Soc. 187 (2), 518-534 (2019)
REFERENCE   2  (bases 1 to 1046)
  AUTHORS   Ge,D., Feijo,A., Cheng,J., Lu,L., Liu,R., Abramov,A.V., Xia,L.,
            Wen,Z., Zhang,W., Shi,L. and Yang,Q.
  TITLE     Direct Submission
  JOURNAL   Submitted (20-DEC-2018) Key Laboratory of Zoological Systematics
            and Evolution, Institute of Zoology, Chinese Academy of Sciences, 1
            Beichen West Road, Chaoyang, Beijing 100101, China
COMMENT     ##Assembly-Data-START##
            Sequencing Technology :: Sanger dideoxy sequencing
            ##Assembly-Data-END##
FEATURES             Location/Qualifiers
     source          1..1046
                     /organism="Apodemus ilex"
                     /organelle="mitochondrion"
                     /mol_type="genomic DNA"
                     /isolate="DJ2014065"
                     /db_xref="taxon:256595"
                     /geo_loc_name="China: Tibet, Sejilashan"
     gene            <1..>1046
                     /gene="cytb"
     CDS             <1..>1046
                     /gene="cytb"
                     /codon_start=3
                     /transl_table=2
                     /product="cytochrome b"
                     /protein_id="QFC22274.1"
                     /translation="NHSFIDLPTPSNISSWWNFGSLLGICLIVQIITGLFLAMHYTSD
                     TMTAFSSVTHICRDVNYGWLIRYMHANGASMFFICLFLHVGRGMYYGSYTFMETWNIG
                     VILLFAVMATAFMGYVLPWGQMSFWGATVITNLLSAIPYIGTTLVEWIWGGFSVDKAT
                     LTRFFAFHFILPFIIAALVIVHLLFLHETGSNNPTGLNSDADKIPFHPYYTIKDILGI
                     FMMIMFLMTLVLFFPDLLGDPDNYMPANPLNTPPHIKPEWYFLFAYAILRSIPNKLGG
                     VLALILSILILALLPFLHTSKQRSLMFRPITQTLYWILVANLLILTWIGGQPVEHPFV
                     IIGQLASISYFSII"
ORIGIN

        1 NNNNNNNNNN NNNNNNNNNN NNNNNNNNNN NNNNNNNNNN TTAACCACTC ATTCATTGAC
       61 CTTCCTACCC CATCTAACAT TTCGTCTTGA TGAAATTTTG GCTCCCTACT AGGTATCTGT
      121 TTAATTGTAC AAATCATTAC AGGTCTATTT CTAGCTATAC ACTATACATC AGATACAATA
      181 ACAGCATTCT CATCAGTCAC ACATATTTGC CGAGACGTAA ACTACGGATG ATTAATCCGA
      241 TATATACACG CAAACGGAGC CTCAATATTC TTTATCTGCT TATTCCTTCA TGTAGGCCGA
      301 GGAATATACT ATGGATCCTA TACATTCATA GAAACATGAA ACATTGGAGT AATCTTACTA
      361 TTTGCTGTTA TAGCCACAGC ATTTATGGGC TACGTCCTTC CATGAGGACA AATATCATTC
      421 TGAGGTGCAA CCGTAATCAC AAACCTCCTA TCAGCCATCC CATATATCGG GACTACCCTA
      481 GTAGAATGAA TCTGAGGAGG ATTCTCAGTA GACAAAGCTA CTCTAACACG TTTTTTCGCC
      541 TTCCACTTTA TCTTACCATT CATCATCGCA GCCCTAGTAA TTGTCCATCT ACTATTCCTA
      601 CATGAAACTG GATCAAACAA CCCAACAGGC CTAAATTCAG ACGCTGATAA AATTCCATTT
      661 CATCCATACT ACACAATCAA AGATATTCTA GGAATCTTTA TAATAATCAT ATTCTTAATA
      721 ACCTTAGTAC TATTTTTCCC AGACCTACTA GGAGACCCAG ATAACTATAT ACCAGCTAAC
      781 CCACTTAACA CCCCACCACA TATCAAACCA GAATGATATT TCCTATTTGC CTATGCAATT
      841 CTCCGATCAA TTCCAAACAA ACTAGGAGGA GTCCTAGCCC TAATCCTATC AATTCTCATC
      901 CTAGCTCTTC TACCGTTTCT CCACACTTCA AAACAACGAA GCCTAATATT CCGCCCTATT
      961 ACACAAACAC TTTACTGAAT TTTAGTAGCT AACCTTCTTA TCCTCACTTG AATTGGAGGA
     1021 CAACCAGTCG AACATCCATT TGTGATTATC GGACAACTAG CCTCCATCAG CTATTTCTCT
     1081 ATCATCNNNN NNNNNNNNNN NNNNNNNNNN NNNNNNNNNN NNNNNNNNNN NNNNNNNNNN
//
LOCUS       MK329438                1046 bp    DNA     linear   ROD 08-OCT-2019
DEFINITION  Apodemus ilex isolate DJ2014057 cytochrome b (cytb) gene, partial
            cds; mitochondrial.
TITLE       Apodemus ilex isolate DJ2014057
ACCESSION   MK329438
SOURCE      mitochondrion Apodemus ilex
  ORGANISM  Apodemus ilex
            Eukaryota; Metazoa; Chordata; Craniata; Vertebrata; Euteleostomi;
            Mammalia; Eutheria; Euarchontoglires; Glires; Rodentia; Myomorpha;
            Muroidea; Muridae; Murinae; Apodemus.
REFERENCE   1  (bases 1 to 1046)
  AUTHORS   Ge,D., Feijo,A., Cheng,J., Lu,L., Liu,R., Abramov,A.V., Xia,L.,
            Wen,Z., Zhang,W., Shi,L. and Yang,Q.
  TITLE     Evolutionary history of field mice (Murinae: Apodemus), with
            emphasis on morphological variation among species in China and
            description of a new species
  JOURNAL   Zool. J. Linn. Soc. 187 (2), 518-534 (2019)
REFERENCE   2  (bases 1 to 1046)
  AUTHORS   Ge,D., Feijo,A., Cheng,J., Lu,L., Liu,R., Abramov,A.V., Xia,L.,
            Wen,Z., Zhang,W., Shi,L. and Yang,Q.
  TITLE     Direct Submission
  JOURNAL   Submitted (20-DEC-2018) Key Laboratory of Zoological Systematics
            and Evolution, Institute of Zoology, Chinese Academy of Sciences, 1
            Beichen West Road, Chaoyang, Beijing 100101, China
COMMENT     ##Assembly-Data-START##
            Sequencing Technology :: Sanger dideoxy sequencing
            ##Assembly-Data-END##
FEATURES             Location/Qualifiers
     source          1..1046
                     /organism="Apodemus ilex"
                     /organelle="mitochondrion"
                     /mol_type="genomic DNA"
                     /isolate="DJ2014057"
                     /db_xref="taxon:256595"
                     /geo_loc_name="China: Tibet, Sejilashan"
     gene            <1..>1046
                     /gene="cytb"
     CDS             <1..>1046
                     /gene="cytb"
                     /codon_start=3
                     /transl_table=2
                     /product="cytochrome b"
                     /protein_id="QFC22273.1"
                     /translation="NHSFIDLPTPSNISSWWNFGSLLGICLIVQIITGLFLAMHYTSD
                     TMTAFSSVTHICRDVNYGWLIRYMHANGASMFFICLFLHVGRGMYYGSYTFMETWNIG
                     VILLFAVMATAFMGYVLPWGQMSFWGATVITNLLSAIPYIGTTLVEWIWGGFSVDKAT
                     LTRFFAFHFILPFIIAALVIVHLLFLHETGSNNPTGLNSDADKIPFHPYYTIKDILGI
                     FMMIMFLMTLVLFFPDLLGDPDNYMPANPLNTPPHIKPEWYFLFAYAILRSIPNKLGG
                     VLALILSILILALLPFLHTSKQRSLMFRPITQTLYWILVANLLILTWIGGQPVEHPFV
                     IIGQLASISYFSII"
ORIGIN

        1 NNNNNNNNNN NNNNNNNNNN NNNNNNNNNN NNNNNNNNNN TTAACCACTC ATTCATTGAC
       61 CTTCCTACCC CATCTAACAT TTCGTCTTGA TGAAATTTTG GCTCCCTACT AGGTATCTGT
      121 TTAATTGTAC AAATCATTAC AGGTCTATTT CTAGCTATAC ACTATACATC AGATACAATA
      181 ACAGCATTCT CATCAGTCAC ACATATTTGC CGAGACGTAA ACTACGGATG ATTAATCCGA
      241 TATATACACG CAAACGGAGC CTCAATATTC TTTATCTGCT TATTCCTTCA TGTAGGCCGA
      301 GGAATATACT ATGGATCCTA TACATTCATA GAAACATGAA ACATTGGAGT AATCTTACTA
      361 TTTGCTGTTA TAGCCACAGC ATTTATGGGC TACGTCCTTC CATGAGGACA AATATCATTC
      421 TGAGGTGCAA CCGTAATCAC AAACCTCCTA TCAGCCATCC CATATATCGG GACTACCCTA
      481 GTAGAATGAA TCTGAGGAGG ATTCTCAGTA GACAAAGCTA CTCTAACACG TTTTTTCGCC
      541 TTCCACTTTA TCTTACCATT CATCATCGCA GCCCTAGTAA TTGTCCATCT ACTATTCCTA
      601 CATGAAACTG GATCAAACAA CCCAACAGGC CTAAATTCAG ACGCTGATAA AATTCCATTT
      661 CATCCATACT ACACAATCAA AGATATTCTA GGAATCTTTA TAATAATCAT ATTCTTAATA
      721 ACCTTAGTAC TATTTTTCCC AGACCTACTA GGAGACCCAG ATAACTATAT ACCAGCTAAC
      781 CCACTTAACA CCCCACCACA TATCAAACCA GAATGATATT TCCTATTTGC CTATGCAATT
      841 CTCCGATCAA TTCCAAACAA ACTAGGAGGA GTCCTAGCCC TAATCCTATC AATTCTCATC
      901 CTAGCTCTTC TACCGTTTCT CCACACTTCA AAACAACGAA GCCTAATATT CCGCCCTATT
      961 ACACAAACAC TTTACTGAAT TTTAGTAGCT AACCTTCTTA TCCTCACTTG AATTGGAGGA
     1021 CAACCAGTCG AACATCCATT TGTGATTATC GGACAACTAG CCTCCATCAG CTATTTCTCT
     1081 ATCATCNNNN NNNNNNNNNN NNNNNNNNNN NNNNNNNNNN NNNNNNNNNN NNNNNNNNNN
//
LOCUS       MK329436                1046 bp    DNA     linear   ROD 08-OCT-2019
DEFINITION  Apodemus ilex isolate BZB171 cytochrome b (cytb) gene, partial cds;
            mitochondrial.
TITLE       Apodemus ilex isolate BZB171
ACCESSION   MK329436
SOURCE      mitochondrion Apodemus ilex
  ORGANISM  Apodemus ilex
            Eukaryota; Metazoa; Chordata; Craniata; Vertebrata; Euteleostomi;
            Mammalia; Eutheria; Euarchontoglires; Glires; Rodentia; Myomorpha;
            Muroidea; Muridae; Murinae; Apodemus.
REFERENCE   1  (bases 1 to 1046)
  AUTHORS   Ge,D., Feijo,A., Cheng,J., Lu,L., Liu,R., Abramov,A.V., Xia,L.,
            Wen,Z., Zhang,W., Shi,L. and Yang,Q.
  TITLE     Evolutionary history of field mice (Murinae: Apodemus), with
            emphasis on morphological variation among species in China and
            description of a new species
  JOURNAL   Zool. J. Linn. Soc. 187 (2), 518-534 (2019)
REFERENCE   2  (bases 1 to 1046)
  AUTHORS   Ge,D., Feijo,A., Cheng,J., Lu,L., Liu,R., Abramov,A.V., Xia,L.,
            Wen,Z., Zhang,W., Shi,L. and Yang,Q.
  TITLE     Direct Submission
  JOURNAL   Submitted (20-DEC-2018) Key Laboratory of Zoological Systematics
            and Evolution, Institute of Zoology, Chinese Academy of Sciences, 1
            Beichen West Road, Chaoyang, Beijing 100101, China
COMMENT     ##Assembly-Data-START##
            Sequencing Technology :: Sanger dideoxy sequencing
            ##Assembly-Data-END##
FEATURES             Location/Qualifiers
     source          1..1046
                     /organism="Apodemus ilex"
                     /organelle="mitochondrion"
                     /mol_type="genomic DNA"
                     /isolate="BZB171"
                     /db_xref="taxon:256595"
                     /geo_loc_name="China: Yunnan, Baimaxueshan"
     gene            <1..>1046
                     /gene="cytb"
     CDS             <1..>1046
                     /gene="cytb"
                     /codon_start=3
                     /transl_table=2
                     /product="cytochrome b"
                     /protein_id="QFC22271.1"
                     /translation="NHSFIDLPAPSNISSWWNFGSLLGICLIVQIITGLFLAMHYTSD
                     TMTAFSSVTHICRDVNYGWLIRYMHANGASMFFICLFLHVGRGMYYGSYTFMETWNIG
                     VILLFAVMATAFMGYVLPWGQMSFWGATVITNLLSAIPYIGTTLVEWIWGGFSVDKAT
                     LTRFFAFHFILPFIIAALVIVHLLFLHETGSNNPTGLNSDADKIPFHPYYTIKDILGI
                     FMMIMFLMTLVLFFPDLLGDPDNYMPANPLNTPPHIKPEWYFLFAYAILRSIPNKLGG
                     VLALILSILILALLPFLHTSKQRSLMFRPITQTLYWILVANLLILTWIGGQPVEHPFV
                     IIGQLASISYFSII"
ORIGIN

        1 NNNNNNNNNN NNNNNNNNNN NNNNNNNNNN NNNNNNNNNN TTAACCACTC ATTCATTGAC
       61 CTTCCTGCCC CATCTAACAT TTCGTCTTGA TGAAATTTTG GCTCTCTACT AGGTATCTGT
      121 TTAATTGTAC AAATCATTAC AGGTCTATTT CTAGCTATAC ACTACACATC AGATACAATA
      181 ACAGCATTCT CATCAGTCAC ACATATTTGC CGAGACGTAA ACTACGGATG ATTAATCCGA
      241 TATATACACG CAAACGGAGC CTCAATATTC TTTATCTGCC TATTCCTTCA TGTAGGACGA
      301 GGAATATATT ATGGATCCTA CACATTCATA GAAACATGAA ACATTGGAGT AATCTTACTA
      361 TTTGCTGTTA TAGCCACAGC ATTTATGGGC TATGTCCTTC CATGAGGACA AATATCATTC
      421 TGAGGTGCAA CCGTAATCAC AAACCTCCTA TCAGCCATCC CATATATCGG AACTACCCTA
      481 GTAGAATGAA TCTGAGGGGG ATTCTCAGTA GACAAAGCTA CTTTAACACG TTTTTTCGCC
      541 TTCCACTTTA TCTTACCTTT CATCATCGCA GCTCTAGTAA TTGTTCATCT ACTATTCTTA
      601 CATGAAACTG GATCAAACAA CCCAACAGGC CTAAATTCAG ACGCTGACAA AATTCCATTC
      661 CATCCATACT ACACAATCAA AGATATCCTA GGAATCTTTA TGATAATCAT ATTCTTAATA
      721 ACCTTAGTAC TATTTTTCCC AGACCTACTA GGAGACCCAG ATAACTATAT ACCAGCCAAC
      781 CCACTTAACA CCCCACCACA TATCAAACCA GAATGATACT TTCTATTCGC TTACGCAATC
      841 CTACGATCAA TTCCAAACAA ACTAGGAGGA GTTCTAGCCC TAATCCTATC AATTCTCATT
      901 CTAGCTCTTC TACCATTCCT CCACACTTCA AAACAACGAA GCCTAATATT TCGCCCTATT
      961 ACACAAACAC TTTACTGAAT TCTAGTAGCT AACCTTCTTA TTCTCACTTG AATTGGAGGA
     1021 CAACCAGTTG AACATCCATT TGTTATCATC GGACAACTAG CCTCCATCAG CTATTTCTCT
     1081 ATTATTNNNN NNNNNNNNNN NNNNNNNNNN NNNNNNNNNN NNNNNNNNNN NNNNNNNNNN
//
LOCUS       MK329435                1046 bp    DNA     linear   ROD 08-OCT-2019
DEFINITION  Apodemus ilex isolate BZA142 cytochrome b (cytb) gene, partial cds;
            mitochondrial.
TITLE       Apodemus ilex isolate BZA142
ACCESSION   MK329435
SOURCE      mitochondrion Apodemus ilex
  ORGANISM  Apodemus ilex
            Eukaryota; Metazoa; Chordata; Craniata; Vertebrata; Euteleostomi;
            Mammalia; Eutheria; Euarchontoglires; Glires; Rodentia; Myomorpha;
            Muroidea; Muridae; Murinae; Apodemus.
REFERENCE   1  (bases 1 to 1046)
  AUTHORS   Ge,D., Feijo,A., Cheng,J., Lu,L., Liu,R., Abramov,A.V., Xia,L.,
            Wen,Z., Zhang,W., Shi,L. and Yang,Q.
  TITLE     Evolutionary history of field mice (Murinae: Apodemus), with
            emphasis on morphological variation among species in China and
            description of a new species
  JOURNAL   Zool. J. Linn. Soc. 187 (2), 518-534 (2019)
REFERENCE   2  (bases 1 to 1046)
  AUTHORS   Ge,D., Feijo,A., Cheng,J., Lu,L., Liu,R., Abramov,A.V., Xia,L.,
            Wen,Z., Zhang,W., Shi,L. and Yang,Q.
  TITLE     Direct Submission
  JOURNAL   Submitted (20-DEC-2018) Key Laboratory of Zoological Systematics
            and Evolution, Institute of Zoology, Chinese Academy of Sciences, 1
            Beichen West Road, Chaoyang, Beijing 100101, China
COMMENT     ##Assembly-Data-START##
            Sequencing Technology :: Sanger dideoxy sequencing
            ##Assembly-Data-END##
FEATURES             Location/Qualifiers
     source          1..1046
                     /organism="Apodemus ilex"
                     /organelle="mitochondrion"
                     /mol_type="genomic DNA"
                     /isolate="BZA142"
                     /db_xref="taxon:256595"
                     /geo_loc_name="China: Yunnan, Baimaxueshan"
     gene            <1..>1046
                     /gene="cytb"
     CDS             <1..>1046
                     /gene="cytb"
                     /codon_start=3
                     /transl_table=2
                     /product="cytochrome b"
                     /protein_id="QFC22270.1"
                     /translation="NHSFIDLPAPSNISSWWNFGSLLGICLIVQIITGLFLAMHYTSD
                     TMTAFSSVTHICRDVNYGWLIRYMHANGASMFFICLFLHVGRGMYYGSYTFMETWNIG
                     VILLFAVMATAFMGYVLPWGQMSFWGATVITNLLSAIPYIGTTLVEWIWGGFSVDKAT
                     LTRFFAFHFILPFIIAALVIVHLLFLHETGSNNPTGLNSDADKIPFHPYYTIKDILGI
                     FMMIMFLMTLVLFFPDLLGDPDNYMPANPLNTPPHIKPEWYFLFAYAILRSIPNKLGG
                     VLALILSILILALLPFLHTSKQRSLMFRPITQTLYWILVANLLILTWIGGQPVEHPFV
                     IIGQLASISYFSII"
ORIGIN

        1 NNNNNNNNNN NNNNNNNNNN NNNNNNNNNN NNNNNNNNNN TTAACCACTC ATTCATTGAC
       61 CTTCCTGCCC CATCTAACAT TTCGTCTTGA TGAAATTTTG GCTCTCTACT AGGTATCTGT
      121 TTAATTGTAC AAATCATTAC AGGTCTATTT CTAGCTATAC ACTACACATC AGATACAATA
      181 ACAGCATTCT CATCAGTCAC ACATATTTGC CGAGACGTAA ACTACGGATG ATTAATCCGA
      241 TATATACACG CAAACGGAGC CTCAATATTC TTTATCTGCC TATTCCTTCA TGTAGGACGA
      301 GGAATATATT ATGGATCCTA CACATTCATA GAAACATGAA ACATCGGAGT AATCTTACTA
      361 TTTGCTGTTA TAGCCACAGC ATTTATGGGC TATGTCCTTC CATGAGGACA AATATCATTC
      421 TGAGGTGCAA CCGTAATCAC AAACCTCCTA TCAGCCATCC CATATATCGG AACTACCCTA
      481 GTAGAATGAA TCTGAGGGGG ATTCTCAGTA GACAAAGCTA CTTTAACACG TTTTTTCGCC
      541 TTCCACTTTA TCTTACCTTT CATCATCGCA GCTCTAGTAA TTGTTCATCT ACTATTCTTA
      601 CATGAAACTG GATCAAACAA CCCAACAGGC CTAAATTCAG ACGCTGACAA AATTCCATTC
      661 CATCCATACT ACACAATCAA AGATATCCTA GGAATCTTTA TGATAATCAT ATTCTTAATA
      721 ACCTTAGTAC TATTTTTCCC AGACCTACTA GGAGACCCAG ATAACTATAT ACCAGCCAAC
      781 CCACTTAACA CCCCACCACA TATCAAACCA GAATGATACT TTCTATTCGC TTACGCAATC
      841 CTACGATCAA TTCCAAACAA ACTAGGAGGA GTTCTAGCCC TAATCCTATC AATTCTCATT
      901 CTAGCTCTTC TACCATTCCT CCACACTTCA AAACAACGAA GCCTAATATT TCGCCCTATT
      961 ACACAAACAC TTTACTGAAT TCTAGTAGCT AACCTTCTTA TTCTCACTTG AATTGGAGGA
     1021 CAACCAGTTG AACATCCATT TGTTATCATC GGACAACTAG CCTCCATCAG CTATTTCTCT
     1081 ATTATTNNNN NNNNNNNNNN NNNNNNNNNN NNNNNNNNNN NNNNNNNNNN NNNNNNNNNN
//
LOCUS       MK329425                1046 bp    DNA     linear   ROD 08-OCT-2019
DEFINITION  Apodemus ilex isolate 14ZM006 cytochrome b (cytb) gene, partial
            cds; mitochondrial.
TITLE       Apodemus ilex isolate 14ZM006
ACCESSION   MK329425
SOURCE      mitochondrion Apodemus ilex
  ORGANISM  Apodemus ilex
            Eukaryota; Metazoa; Chordata; Craniata; Vertebrata; Euteleostomi;
            Mammalia; Eutheria; Euarchontoglires; Glires; Rodentia; Myomorpha;
            Muroidea; Muridae; Murinae; Apodemus.
REFERENCE   1  (bases 1 to 1046)
  AUTHORS   Ge,D., Feijo,A., Cheng,J., Lu,L., Liu,R., Abramov,A.V., Xia,L.,
            Wen,Z., Zhang,W., Shi,L. and Yang,Q.
  TITLE     Evolutionary history of field mice (Murinae: Apodemus), with
            emphasis on morphological variation among species in China and
            description of a new species
  JOURNAL   Zool. J. Linn. Soc. 187 (2), 518-534 (2019)
REFERENCE   2  (bases 1 to 1046)
  AUTHORS   Ge,D., Feijo,A., Cheng,J., Lu,L., Liu,R., Abramov,A.V., Xia,L.,
            Wen,Z., Zhang,W., Shi,L. and Yang,Q.
  TITLE     Direct Submission
  JOURNAL   Submitted (20-DEC-2018) Key Laboratory of Zoological Systematics
            and Evolution, Institute of Zoology, Chinese Academy of Sciences, 1
            Beichen West Road, Chaoyang, Beijing 100101, China
COMMENT     ##Assembly-Data-START##
            Sequencing Technology :: Sanger dideoxy sequencing
            ##Assembly-Data-END##
FEATURES             Location/Qualifiers
     source          1..1046
                     /organism="Apodemus ilex"
                     /organelle="mitochondrion"
                     /mol_type="genomic DNA"
                     /isolate="14ZM006"
                     /db_xref="taxon:256595"
                     /geo_loc_name="China: Tibet, Bomi, Zhamu"
     gene            <1..>1046
                     /gene="cytb"
     CDS             <1..>1046
                     /gene="cytb"
                     /codon_start=3
                     /transl_table=2
                     /product="cytochrome b"
                     /protein_id="QFC22260.1"
                     /translation="NHSFIDLPAPSNISSWWNFGSLLGICLIVQIITGLFLAMHYTSD
                     TMTAFSSVTHICRDVNYGWLIRYMHANGASMFFICLFLHVGRGMYYGSYTFMETWNIG
                     VILLFAVMATAFMGYVLPWGQMSFWGATVITNLLSAIPYIGTTLVEWIWGGFSVDKAT
                     LTRFFAFHFILPFIIAALVIVHLLFLHETGSNNPTGLNSDADKIPFHPYYTIKDILGI
                     FMMIMFLMTLVLFFPDLLGDPDNYMPANPLNTPPHIKPEWYFLFAYAILRSIPNKLGG
                     VLALILSILILALLPFLHTSKQRSLMFRPITQTLYWILVANLLILTWIGGQPVEHPFV
                     IIGQLASVSYFSII"
ORIGIN

        1 NNNNNNNNNN NNNNNNNNNN NNNNNNNNNN NNNNNNNNNN TTAACCACTC ATTCATTGAC
       61 CTTCCTGCCC CATCTAACAT TTCGTCTTGA TGAAATTTTG GCTCTCTACT AGGTATCTGT
      121 TTAATTGTAC AAATCATTAC AGGTCTATTT CTAGCTATAC ACTATACATC AGATACAATA
      181 ACAGCATTCT CATCAGTCAC ACATATTTGC CGAGACGTAA ACTACGGATG ATTAATCCGA
      241 TATATACACG CAAACGGAGC CTCAATATTC TTTATCTGCC TATTCCTTCA TGTAGGACGA
      301 GGGATATACT ATGGATCCTA CACATTCATA GAAACATGAA ACATTGGAGT AATCTTACTA
      361 TTTGCTGTTA TAGCCACAGC ATTTATAGGC TACGTCCTTC CATGAGGACA AATATCATTC
      421 TGAGGAGCAA CCGTAATCAC AAACCTCCTA TCAGCCATCC CATATATCGG AACTACCCTA
      481 GTAGAATGAA TCTGAGGGGG ATTCTCAGTA GACAAAGCTA CTTTAACACG TTTTTTCGCC
      541 TTCCACTTTA TCCTACCATT CATCATCGCA GCTCTAGTAA TTGTTCACCT ACTATTCTTA
      601 CATGAAACTG GATCAAACAA CCCAACAGGC CTAAATTCAG ACGCTGATAA AATCCCATTC
      661 CATCCATACT ACACAATCAA AGACATCCTG GGAATCTTTA TAATAATCAT ATTCTTGATA
      721 ACCCTAGTAC TATTTTTCCC AGACCTACTA GGAGACCCAG ATAACTATAT ACCAGCTAAC
      781 CCACTTAACA CCCCACCACA TATCAAACCA GAATGATATT TTCTATTTGC TTACGCAATT
      841 CTACGATCAA TTCCAAATAA ACTAGGAGGA GTCCTAGCCC TAATCCTATC AATCCTAATC
      901 CTAGCTCTTC TACCATTCCT ACACACTTCA AAACAACGAA GTCTAATATT TCGCCCTATT
      961 ACACAAACAC TTTACTGAAT TCTAGTAGCT AACCTTCTTA TTCTCACTTG AATTGGAGGA
     1021 CAACCAGTTG AACACCCATT TGTGATCATC GGACAACTAG CCTCCGTCAG CTATTTCTCT
     1081 ATTATCNNNN NNNNNNNNNN NNNNNNNNNN NNNNNNNNNN NNNNNNNNNN NNNNNNNNNN
//
LOCUS       MK329424                1046 bp    DNA     linear   ROD 08-OCT-2019
DEFINITION  Apodemus ilex isolate 14ZM005 cytochrome b (cytb) gene, partial
            cds; mitochondrial.
TITLE       Apodemus ilex isolate 14ZM005
ACCESSION   MK329424
SOURCE      mitochondrion Apodemus ilex
  ORGANISM  Apodemus ilex
            Eukaryota; Metazoa; Chordata; Craniata; Vertebrata; Euteleostomi;
            Mammalia; Eutheria; Euarchontoglires; Glires; Rodentia; Myomorpha;
            Muroidea; Muridae; Murinae; Apodemus.
REFERENCE   1  (bases 1 to 1046)
  AUTHORS   Ge,D., Feijo,A., Cheng,J., Lu,L., Liu,R., Abramov,A.V., Xia,L.,
            Wen,Z., Zhang,W., Shi,L. and Yang,Q.
  TITLE     Evolutionary history of field mice (Murinae: Apodemus), with
            emphasis on morphological variation among species in China and
            description of a new species
  JOURNAL   Zool. J. Linn. Soc. 187 (2), 518-534 (2019)
REFERENCE   2  (bases 1 to 1046)
  AUTHORS   Ge,D., Feijo,A., Cheng,J., Lu,L., Liu,R., Abramov,A.V., Xia,L.,
            Wen,Z., Zhang,W., Shi,L. and Yang,Q.
  TITLE     Direct Submission
  JOURNAL   Submitted (20-DEC-2018) Key Laboratory of Zoological Systematics
            and Evolution, Institute of Zoology, Chinese Academy of Sciences, 1
            Beichen West Road, Chaoyang, Beijing 100101, China
COMMENT     ##Assembly-Data-START##
            Sequencing Technology :: Sanger dideoxy sequencing
            ##Assembly-Data-END##
FEATURES             Location/Qualifiers
     source          1..1046
                     /organism="Apodemus ilex"
                     /organelle="mitochondrion"
                     /mol_type="genomic DNA"
                     /isolate="14ZM005"
                     /db_xref="taxon:256595"
                     /geo_loc_name="China: Tibet, Bomi, Zhamu"
     gene            <1..>1046
                     /gene="cytb"
     CDS             <1..>1046
                     /gene="cytb"
                     /codon_start=3
                     /transl_table=2
                     /product="cytochrome b"
                     /protein_id="QFC22259.1"
                     /translation="NHSFIDLPAPSNISSWWNFGSLLGICLIVQIITGLFLAMHYTSD
                     TMTAFSSVTHICRDVNYGWLIRYMHANGASMFFICLFLHVGRGMYYGSYTFMETWNIG
                     VILLFAVMATAFMGYVLPWGQMSFWGATVITNLLSAIPYIGTTLVEWIWGGFSVDKAT
                     LTRFFAFHFILPFIIAALVIVHLLFLHETGSNNPTGLNSDADKIPFHPYYTIKDILGI
                     FMMITFLMTLVLFFPDLLGDPDNYMPANPLNTPPHIKPEWYFLFAYAILRSIPNKLGG
                     VLALILSILILALLPFLHTSKQRSLMFRPITQTLYWILVANLLILTWIGGQPVEHPFV
                     IIGQLASVSYFSII"
ORIGIN

        1 NNNNNNNNNN NNNNNNNNNN NNNNNNNNNN NNNNNNNNNN TTAACCACTC ATTCATTGAC
       61 CTTCCTGCCC CATCTAACAT TTCGTCTTGA TGAAATTTTG GCTCTCTACT AGGTATCTGT
      121 TTAATTGTAC AAATCATTAC AGGTCTATTT CTAGCTATAC ACTATACATC AGATACAATA
      181 ACAGCATTCT CATCAGTCAC ACATATTTGC CGAGACGTAA ACTACGGATG ATTAATCCGA
      241 TATATACACG CAAACGGAGC CTCAATATTC TTTATCTGCC TATTCCTTCA TGTAGGACGA
      301 GGGATATACT ATGGATCCTA CACATTCATA GAAACATGAA ACATTGGAGT AATCTTACTA
      361 TTTGCTGTTA TAGCCACAGC ATTTATAGGC TACGTCCTTC CATGAGGACA AATATCATTC
      421 TGAGGCGCAA CCGTAATCAC AAACCTCCTA TCAGCCATCC CATATATCGG AACTACCCTA
      481 GTAGAATGAA TCTGAGGGGG ATTCTCAGTA GACAAAGCTA CTTTAACACG TTTTTTCGCC
      541 TTCCACTTTA TCCTACCATT CATCATCGCA GCTCTAGTAA TTGTTCACCT ACTATTCTTA
      601 CATGAAACTG GATCAAACAA CCCAACAGGC CTAAATTCAG ACGCTGATAA AATCCCATTC
      661 CATCCATACT ACACAATCAA AGACATCCTG GGAATCTTTA TAATAATCAC ATTCTTGATA
      721 ACCCTAGTAC TATTTTTCCC AGACCTACTA GGAGACCCAG ATAACTATAT ACCAGCTAAC
      781 CCACTTAACA CCCCACCACA TATCAAACCA GAATGATATT TTCTATTTGC TTACGCAATT
      841 CTACGATCAA TTCCAAATAA ACTAGGAGGA GTCCTAGCCC TAATCCTATC AATCCTAATC
      901 CTAGCTCTTC TACCATTCCT ACACACTTCA AAACAACGAA GTCTAATATT TCGCCCTATT
      961 ACACAAACAC TTTACTGAAT TCTAGTAGCT AACCTTCTTA TTCTCACTTG AATTGGAGGA
     1021 CAACCAGTTG AACACCCATT TGTGATCATC GGACAACTAG CCTCCGTCAG CTATTTCTCT
     1081 ATTATCNNNN NNNNNNNNNN NNNNNNNNNN NNNNNNNNNN NNNNNNNNNN NNNNNNNNNN
//
LOCUS       MK329423                1046 bp    DNA     linear   ROD 08-OCT-2019
DEFINITION  Apodemus ilex isolate 14ZM004 cytochrome b (cytb) gene, partial
            cds; mitochondrial.
TITLE       Apodemus ilex isolate 14ZM004
ACCESSION   MK329423
SOURCE      mitochondrion Apodemus ilex
  ORGANISM  Apodemus ilex
            Eukaryota; Metazoa; Chordata; Craniata; Vertebrata; Euteleostomi;
            Mammalia; Eutheria; Euarchontoglires; Glires; Rodentia; Myomorpha;
            Muroidea; Muridae; Murinae; Apodemus.
REFERENCE   1  (bases 1 to 1046)
  AUTHORS   Ge,D., Feijo,A., Cheng,J., Lu,L., Liu,R., Abramov,A.V., Xia,L.,
            Wen,Z., Zhang,W., Shi,L. and Yang,Q.
  TITLE     Evolutionary history of field mice (Murinae: Apodemus), with
            emphasis on morphological variation among species in China and
            description of a new species
  JOURNAL   Zool. J. Linn. Soc. 187 (2), 518-534 (2019)
REFERENCE   2  (bases 1 to 1046)
  AUTHORS   Ge,D., Feijo,A., Cheng,J., Lu,L., Liu,R., Abramov,A.V., Xia,L.,
            Wen,Z., Zhang,W., Shi,L. and Yang,Q.
  TITLE     Direct Submission
  JOURNAL   Submitted (20-DEC-2018) Key Laboratory of Zoological Systematics
            and Evolution, Institute of Zoology, Chinese Academy of Sciences, 1
            Beichen West Road, Chaoyang, Beijing 100101, China
COMMENT     ##Assembly-Data-START##
            Sequencing Technology :: Sanger dideoxy sequencing
            ##Assembly-Data-END##
FEATURES             Location/Qualifiers
     source          1..1046
                     /organism="Apodemus ilex"
                     /organelle="mitochondrion"
                     /mol_type="genomic DNA"
                     /isolate="14ZM004"
                     /db_xref="taxon:256595"
                     /geo_loc_name="China: Tibet, Bomi, Zhamu"
     gene            <1..>1046
                     /gene="cytb"
     CDS             <1..>1046
                     /gene="cytb"
                     /codon_start=3
                     /transl_table=2
                     /product="cytochrome b"
                     /protein_id="QFC22258.1"
                     /translation="NHSFIDLPAPSNISSWWNFGSLLGICLIVQIITGLFLAMHYTSD
                     TMTAFSSVTHICRDVNYGWLIRYMHANGASMFFICLFLHVGRGMYYGSYTFMETWNIG
                     VILLFAVMATAFMGYVLPWGQMSFWGATVITNLLSAIPYIGTTLVEWIWGGFSVDKAT
                     LTRFFAFHFILPFIIAALVIVHLLFLHETGSNNPTGLNSDADKIPFHPYYTIKDILGI
                     FMMIMFLMTLVLFFPDLLGDPDNYMPANPLNTPPHIKPEWYFLFAYAILRSIPNKLGG
                     VLALILSILILALLPFLHTSKQRSLMFRPITQTLYWILVANLLILTWIGGQPVEHPFV
                     IIGQLASVSYFSII"
ORIGIN

        1 NNNNNNNNNN NNNNNNNNNN NNNNNNNNNN NNNNNNNNNN TTAACCACTC ATTCATTGAC
       61 CTTCCTGCCC CATCTAACAT TTCGTCTTGA TGAAATTTTG GCTCTCTACT AGGTATCTGT
      121 TTAATTGTAC AAATCATTAC AGGTCTATTT CTAGCTATAC ACTATACATC AGATACAATA
      181 ACAGCATTCT CATCAGTCAC ACATATTTGC CGAGACGTAA ACTACGGATG ATTAATCCGA
      241 TATATACACG CAAACGGAGC CTCAATATTC TTTATCTGCC TATTCCTTCA TGTAGGACGA
      301 GGGATATACT ATGGATCCTA CACATTCATA GAAACATGAA ACATTGGAGT AATCTTACTA
      361 TTTGCTGTTA TAGCCACAGC ATTTATAGGC TACGTCCTTC CATGAGGACA AATATCATTC
      421 TGAGGAGCAA CCGTAATCAC AAACCTCCTA TCAGCCATCC CATATATCGG AACTACCCTA
      481 GTAGAATGAA TCTGAGGGGG ATTCTCAGTA GACAAAGCTA CTTTAACACG TTTTTTCGCC
      541 TTCCACTTTA TCCTACCATT CATCATCGCA GCTCTAGTAA TTGTTCACCT ACTATTCTTA
      601 CATGAAACTG GATCAAACAA CCCAACAGGC CTAAATTCAG ACGCTGATAA AATCCCATTC
      661 CATCCATACT ACACAATCAA AGACATCCTG GGAATCTTTA TAATAATCAT ATTCTTGATA
      721 ACCCTAGTAC TATTTTTCCC AGACCTACTA GGAGACCCAG ATAACTATAT ACCAGCTAAC
      781 CCACTTAACA CCCCACCACA TATCAAACCA GAATGATATT TTCTATTTGC TTACGCAATT
      841 CTACGATCAA TTCCAAATAA ACTAGGAGGA GTCCTAGCCC TAATCCTATC AATCCTAATC
      901 CTAGCTCTTC TACCATTCCT ACACACTTCA AAACAACGAA GTCTAATATT TCGCCCTATT
      961 ACACAAACAC TTTACTGAAT TCTAGTAGCT AACCTTCTTA TTCTCACTTG AATTGGAGGA
     1021 CAACCAGTTG AACACCCATT TGTGATCATC GGACAACTAG CCTCCGTCAG CTATTTCTCT
     1081 ATTATCNNNN NNNNNNNNNN NNNNNNNNNN NNNNNNNNNN NNNNNNNNNN NNNNNNNNNN
//
LOCUS       MG748238                1072 bp    DNA     linear   ROD 16-SEP-2018
DEFINITION  Apodemus ilex isolate NuJ13097 cytochrome b gene, partial cds;
            mitochondrial.
TITLE       Apodemus ilex isolate NuJ13097
ACCESSION   MG748238
SOURCE      mitochondrion Apodemus ilex
  ORGANISM  Apodemus ilex
            Eukaryota; Metazoa; Chordata; Craniata; Vertebrata; Euteleostomi;
            Mammalia; Eutheria; Euarchontoglires; Glires; Rodentia; Myomorpha;
            Muroidea; Muridae; Murinae; Apodemus.
REFERENCE   1  (bases 1 to 1072)
  AUTHORS   Liu,S.Y., He,K., Chen,S.D., Jin,W., Murphy,R.W., Tang,M.K., Liao,R.
            and Li,F.J.
  TITLE     How many species of Apodemus and Rattus occur in China? A survey
            based on mitochondrial cyt b and morphological analyses
  JOURNAL   Zool Res 39 (5), 309-320 (2018)
            PUBMED   29955026
REFERENCE   2  (bases 1 to 1072)
  AUTHORS   Liu,S.
  TITLE     Direct Submission
  JOURNAL   Submitted (01-JAN-2018) College of Life Sciences, Sichuan Academy
            of Forestry, Xiashahepu Street, Chengdu, Sichuan 610081, China
COMMENT     ##Assembly-Data-START##
            Sequencing Technology :: Sanger dideoxy sequencing
            ##Assembly-Data-END##
FEATURES             Location/Qualifiers
     source          1..1072
                     /organism="Apodemus ilex"
                     /organelle="mitochondrion"
                     /mol_type="genomic DNA"
                     /isolate="NuJ13097"
                     /db_xref="taxon:256595"
                     /geo_loc_name="China"
                     /collection_date="2013"
     CDS             <1..>1072
                     /note="CYTB"
                     /codon_start=1
                     /transl_table=2
                     /product="cytochrome b"
                     /protein_id="AXY24396.1"
                     /translation="VNHSFIDLPTPSNISSWWNFGSLLGICLIVQIITGLFLAMHYTS
                     DTMTAFSSVTHICRDVNYGWLIRYMHANGASMFFICLFLHVGRGMYYGSYTFMETWNI
                     GVILLFAVMATAFMGYVLPWGQMSFWGATVITNLLSAIPYIGTTLVEWIWGGFSVDKA
                     TLTRFFAFHFILPFIIAALVIVHLLFLHETGSNNPTGLNSDADKIPFHPYYTIKDILG
                     IFMMITFLMTLVLFFPDLLGDPDNYMPANPLNTPPHIKPEWYFLFAYAILRSIPNKLG
                     GVLALILSILILALLPFLHTSKQRSLMFRPITQTLYWILVANLLILTWIGGQPVEHPF
                     VIIGQLASVSYFSIILILMPVSG"
ORIGIN

        1 NNNNNNNNNN NNNNNNNNNN NNNNNNNNNN NNNNNNNNNG TTAACCACTC ATTCATTGAC
       61 CTTCCTACCC CATCTAACAT TTCGTCTTGA TGAAATTTTG GCTCTCTACT AGGTATCTGT
      121 TTAATTGTAC AAATCATTAC AGGTCTATTT CTAGCTATAC ACTATACATC AGATACAATA
      181 ACAGCATTCT CATCAGTCAC ACATATTTGC CGAGACGTAA ACTACGGATG ATTAATCCGA
      241 TATATACACG CAAACGGAGC CTCAATATTC TTTATCTGCC TATTCCTTCA TGTAGGACGA
      301 GGGATATACT ATGGATCCTA TACATTCATA GAAACATGAA ACATTGGAGT AATCTTACTA
      361 TTTGCTGTTA TAGCCACAGC ATTTATAGGC TACGTCCTTC CATGAGGACA AATATCATTC
      421 TGAGGTGCAA CCGTAATCAC AAACCTCCTA TCAGCCATCC CATATATCGG AACTACCCTA
      481 GTAGAATGAA TCTGAGGGGG ATTCTCAGTA GACAAAGCTA CTTTAACACG TTTTTTCGCC
      541 TTCCACTTTA TCCTACCATT CATCATCGCA GCTCTAGTAA TTGTTCATCT ACTATTCTTA
      601 CATGAAACTG GATCAAACAA CCCAACAGGC CTAAACTCAG ACGCTGATAA AATTCCATTC
      661 CATCCATACT ACACAATCAA AGATATCCTA GGAATCTTTA TAATAATTAC ATTCTTGATA
      721 ACCCTAGTAC TATTTTTCCC AGACCTACTA GGAGACCCAG ATAACTATAT ACCAGCTAAC
      781 CCACTTAACA CCCCACCACA CATCAAACCA GAATGATATT TTCTATTTGC TTACGCAATT
      841 CTACGATCAA TTCCAAATAA ACTAGGAGGA GTCCTAGCCC TAATCCTATC AATCCTAATC
      901 CTAGCTCTTC TACCATTCCT ACACACTTCA AAACAACGAA GTCTAATATT TCGCCCTATT
      961 ACACAAACAC TTTACTGAAT TCTAGTAGCT AACCTTCTTA TTCTCACTTG AATTGGAGGA
     1021 CAACCAGTTG AACACCCATT TGTGATCATC GGACAACTAG CCTCCGTCAG CTATTTCTCT
     1081 ATTATCCTAA TTCTAATACC AGTATCAGGA ANNNNNNNNN NNNNNNNNNN NNNNNNNNNN
//
LOCUS       MG748232                1071 bp    DNA     linear   ROD 16-SEP-2018
DEFINITION  Apodemus ilex isolate YN15167 cytochrome b gene, partial cds;
            mitochondrial.
TITLE       Apodemus ilex isolate YN15167
ACCESSION   MG748232
SOURCE      mitochondrion Apodemus ilex
  ORGANISM  Apodemus ilex
            Eukaryota; Metazoa; Chordata; Craniata; Vertebrata; Euteleostomi;
            Mammalia; Eutheria; Euarchontoglires; Glires; Rodentia; Myomorpha;
            Muroidea; Muridae; Murinae; Apodemus.
REFERENCE   1  (bases 1 to 1071)
  AUTHORS   Liu,S.Y., He,K., Chen,S.D., Jin,W., Murphy,R.W., Tang,M.K., Liao,R.
            and Li,F.J.
  TITLE     How many species of Apodemus and Rattus occur in China? A survey
            based on mitochondrial cyt b and morphological analyses
  JOURNAL   Zool Res 39 (5), 309-320 (2018)
            PUBMED   29955026
REFERENCE   2  (bases 1 to 1071)
  AUTHORS   Liu,S.
  TITLE     Direct Submission
  JOURNAL   Submitted (01-JAN-2018) College of Life Sciences, Sichuan Academy
            of Forestry, Xiashahepu Street, Chengdu, Sichuan 610081, China
COMMENT     ##Assembly-Data-START##
            Sequencing Technology :: Sanger dideoxy sequencing
            ##Assembly-Data-END##
FEATURES             Location/Qualifiers
     source          1..1071
                     /organism="Apodemus ilex"
                     /organelle="mitochondrion"
                     /mol_type="genomic DNA"
                     /isolate="YN15167"
                     /db_xref="taxon:256595"
                     /geo_loc_name="China"
                     /collection_date="2015"
     CDS             <1..>1071
                     /note="CYTB"
                     /codon_start=1
                     /transl_table=2
                     /product="cytochrome b"
                     /protein_id="AXY24390.1"
                     /translation="VNHSFIDLPAPSNISSWWNFGSLLGICLIVQIITGLFLAMHYTS
                     DTMTAFSSVTHICRDVNYGWLIRYMHANGASMFFICLFLHVGRGMYYGSYTFMETWNI
                     GVILLFAVMATAFMGYVLPWGQMSFWGATVITNLLSAIPYIGTTLVEWIWGGFSVDKA
                     TLTRFFAFHFILPFIIAALVIVHLLFLHETGSNNPTGLNSDADKIPFHPYYTIKDILG
                     IFMMIMFLMTLVLFFPDLLGDPDNYMPANPLNTPPHIKPEWYFLFAYAILRSIPNKLG
                     GVLALILSILILALLPFLHTSKQRSLMFRPITQTLYWILVANLLILTWIGGQPVEHPF
                     VIIGQLASISYFSIILILMPISG"
ORIGIN

        1 NNNNNNNNNN NNNNNNNNNN NNNNNNNNNN NNNNNNNNNG TTAACCACTC ATTCATTGAC
       61 CTTCCTGCCC CATCTAACAT TTCGTCTTGA TGAAATTTTG GCTCTCTACT AGGTATCTGT
      121 TTAATTGTAC AAATCATTAC AGGTCTATTT CTAGCTATAC ACTACACATC AGATACAATA
      181 ACAGCATTCT CATCAGTCAC ACATATTTGT CGAGACGTAA ACTACGGATG ATTAATCCGA
      241 TATATACACG CAAACGGAGC CTCAATATTC TTTATCTGCC TATTCCTTCA TGTAGGACGA
      301 GGAATATATT ATGGATCCTA CACATTCATA GAAACATGAA ACATTGGAGT AATCTTACTA
      361 TTTGCTGTTA TAGCCACAGC ATTTATGGGC TATGTCCTTC CATGAGGACA AATATCATTC
      421 TGAGGTGCAA CCGTAATCAC AAACCTCCTA TCAGCCATCC CATATATCGG AACTACCCTA
      481 GTAGAATGAA TCTGAGGGGG ATTCTCAGTA GACAAAGCTA CTTTAACACG TTTTTTCGCC
      541 TTCCACTTTA TCTTACCTTT CATCATCGCA GCTCTAGTAA TTGTTCATCT ACTATTCTTA
      601 CATGAAACTG GATCAAACAA CCCAACAGGC CTAAATTCAG ACGCTGACAA AATTCCATTC
      661 CATCCATACT ACACAATCAA AGATATCCTA GGAATCTTTA TGATAATCAT ATTCTTAATA
      721 ACCTTAGTAC TATTTTTCCC AGACCTACTA GGAGACCCAG ATAACTATAT ACCAGCCAAC
      781 CCACTTAACA CCCCACCACA TATCAAACCA GAATGATACT TTCTATTCGC TTACGCAATC
      841 CTACGATCAA TTCCAAACAA ACTAGGAGGA GTTCTAGCCC TAATCCTATC AATTCTCATT
      901 CTAGCTCTTC TACCATTCCT CCATACTTCA AAACAACGAA GCCTAATATT TCGCCCTATT
      961 ACACAAACAC TTTACTGAAT TCTAGTAGCT AACCTTCTTA TTCTCACTTG AATTGGAGGA
     1021 CAACCAGTTG AACATCCATT TGTTATCATC GGACAACTAG CCTCCATCAG CTATTTCTCT
     1081 ATTATCCTAA TTCTGATACC AATCTCAGGA NNNNNNNNNN NNNNNNNNNN NNNNNNNNNN
//
LOCUS       MG748231                1071 bp    DNA     linear   ROD 16-SEP-2018
DEFINITION  Apodemus ilex isolate YN15166 cytochrome b gene, partial cds;
            mitochondrial.
TITLE       Apodemus ilex isolate YN15166
ACCESSION   MG748231
SOURCE      mitochondrion Apodemus ilex
  ORGANISM  Apodemus ilex
            Eukaryota; Metazoa; Chordata; Craniata; Vertebrata; Euteleostomi;
            Mammalia; Eutheria; Euarchontoglires; Glires; Rodentia; Myomorpha;
            Muroidea; Muridae; Murinae; Apodemus.
REFERENCE   1  (bases 1 to 1071)
  AUTHORS   Liu,S.Y., He,K., Chen,S.D., Jin,W., Murphy,R.W., Tang,M.K., Liao,R.
            and Li,F.J.
  TITLE     How many species of Apodemus and Rattus occur in China? A survey
            based on mitochondrial cyt b and morphological analyses
  JOURNAL   Zool Res 39 (5), 309-320 (2018)
            PUBMED   29955026
REFERENCE   2  (bases 1 to 1071)
  AUTHORS   Liu,S.
  TITLE     Direct Submission
  JOURNAL   Submitted (01-JAN-2018) College of Life Sciences, Sichuan Academy
            of Forestry, Xiashahepu Street, Chengdu, Sichuan 610081, China
COMMENT     ##Assembly-Data-START##
            Sequencing Technology :: Sanger dideoxy sequencing
            ##Assembly-Data-END##
FEATURES             Location/Qualifiers
     source          1..1071
                     /organism="Apodemus ilex"
                     /organelle="mitochondrion"
                     /mol_type="genomic DNA"
                     /isolate="YN15166"
                     /db_xref="taxon:256595"
                     /geo_loc_name="China"
                     /collection_date="2015"
     CDS             <1..>1071
                     /note="CYTB"
                     /codon_start=1
                     /transl_table=2
                     /product="cytochrome b"
                     /protein_id="AXY24389.1"
                     /translation="VNHSFIDLPAPSNISSWWNFGSLLGICLIVQIITGLFLAMHYTS
                     DTMTAFSSVTHICRDVNYGWLIRYMHANGASMFFICLFLHVGRGMYYGSYTFMETWNI
                     GVILLFAVMATAFMGYVLPWGQMSFWGATVITNLLSAIPYIGTTLVEWIWGGFSVDKA
                     TLTRFFAFHFILPFIIAALVIVHLLFLHETGSNNPTGLNSDADKIPFHPYYTIKDILG
                     IFMMIMFLMTLVLFFPDLLGDPDNYMPANPLNTPPHIKPEWYFLFAYAILRSIPNKLG
                     GVLALILSILILALLPFLHTSKQRSLMFRPITQTLYWILVANLLILTWIGGQPVEHPF
                     VIIGQLASISYFSIILILMPISG"
ORIGIN

        1 NNNNNNNNNN NNNNNNNNNN NNNNNNNNNN NNNNNNNNNG TTAACCACTC ATTCATTGAC
       61 CTTCCTGCCC CATCTAACAT TTCGTCTTGA TGAAATTTTG GCTCTCTACT AGGTATCTGT
      121 TTAATTGTAC AAATCATTAC AGGTCTATTT CTAGCTATAC ACTACACATC AGATACAATA
      181 ACAGCATTCT CATCAGTCAC ACATATTTGC CGAGACGTAA ACTACGGATG ATTAATCCGA
      241 TATATACACG CAAACGGAGC CTCAATATTC TTTATCTGCC TATTCCTTCA TGTAGGACGA
      301 GGAATATATT ATGGATCCTA CACATTCATA GAAACATGAA ACATTGGAGT AATCTTACTA
      361 TTTGCTGTTA TAGCCACAGC ATTTATGGGC TATGTCCTTC CATGAGGACA AATATCATTC
      421 TGAGGTGCAA CCGTAATCAC AAACCTCCTA TCAGCCATCC CATATATCGG AACTACCCTA
      481 GTAGAATGAA TCTGAGGGGG ATTCTCAGTA GACAAAGCTA CTTTAACACG TTTTTTCGCC
      541 TTCCACTTTA TCTTACCTTT CATCATCGCA GCTCTAGTAA TTGTTCATCT ACTATTCTTA
      601 CATGAAACTG GATCAAACAA CCCAACAGGC CTAAATTCAG ACGCTGACAA AATTCCATTC
      661 CATCCATACT ACACAATCAA AGATATCCTA GGAATCTTTA TGATAATCAT ATTCTTAATA
      721 ACCTTAGTAC TATTTTTCCC AGACCTACTA GGAGACCCAG ATAACTATAT ACCAGCCAAC
      781 CCACTTAACA CCCCACCACA TATCAAACCA GAATGATACT TTCTATTCGC TTACGCAATC
      841 CTACGATCAA TTCCAAACAA ACTAGGAGGA GTTCTAGCCC TAATCCTATC AATTCTCATT
      901 CTAGCTCTTC TACCATTCCT CCACACTTCA AAACAACGAA GCCTAATATT TCGCCCTATT
      961 ACACAAACAC TTTACTGAAT TCTAGTAGCT AACCTTCTTA TTCTCACTTG AATTGGAGGA
     1021 CAACCAGTTG AACATCCATT TGTTATCATC GGACAACTAG CCTCCATCAG CTATTTCTCT
     1081 ATTATTCTAA TTCTGATACC AATCTCAGGA NNNNNNNNNN NNNNNNNNNN NNNNNNNNNN
//
LOCUS       MG748228                1071 bp    DNA     linear   ROD 16-SEP-2018
DEFINITION  Apodemus ilex isolate YN15061 cytochrome b gene, partial cds;
            mitochondrial.
TITLE       Apodemus ilex isolate YN15061
ACCESSION   MG748228
SOURCE      mitochondrion Apodemus ilex
  ORGANISM  Apodemus ilex
            Eukaryota; Metazoa; Chordata; Craniata; Vertebrata; Euteleostomi;
            Mammalia; Eutheria; Euarchontoglires; Glires; Rodentia; Myomorpha;
            Muroidea; Muridae; Murinae; Apodemus.
REFERENCE   1  (bases 1 to 1071)
  AUTHORS   Liu,S.Y., He,K., Chen,S.D., Jin,W., Murphy,R.W., Tang,M.K., Liao,R.
            and Li,F.J.
  TITLE     How many species of Apodemus and Rattus occur in China? A survey
            based on mitochondrial cyt b and morphological analyses
  JOURNAL   Zool Res 39 (5), 309-320 (2018)
            PUBMED   29955026
REFERENCE   2  (bases 1 to 1071)
  AUTHORS   Liu,S.
  TITLE     Direct Submission
  JOURNAL   Submitted (01-JAN-2018) College of Life Sciences, Sichuan Academy
            of Forestry, Xiashahepu Street, Chengdu, Sichuan 610081, China
COMMENT     ##Assembly-Data-START##
            Sequencing Technology :: Sanger dideoxy sequencing
            ##Assembly-Data-END##
FEATURES             Location/Qualifiers
     source          1..1071
                     /organism="Apodemus ilex"
                     /organelle="mitochondrion"
                     /mol_type="genomic DNA"
                     /isolate="YN15061"
                     /db_xref="taxon:256595"
                     /geo_loc_name="China"
                     /collection_date="2015"
     CDS             <1..>1071
                     /note="CYTB"
                     /codon_start=1
                     /transl_table=2
                     /product="cytochrome b"
                     /protein_id="AXY24386.1"
                     /translation="VNHSFIDLPAPSNISSWWNFGSLLGICLIVQIITGLFLAMHYTS
                     DTMTAFSSVTHICRDVNYGWLIRYMHANGASMFFICLFLHVGRGMYYGSYTFMETWNI
                     GVILLFAVMATAFMGYVLPWGQMSFWGATVITNLLSAIPYIGTTLVEWIWGGFSVDKA
                     TLTRFFAFHFILPFIIAALVIVHLLFLHETGSNNPTGLNSDADKIPFHPYYTIKDILG
                     IFMMIMFLMTLVLFFPDLLGDPDNYMPANPLNTPPHIKPEWYFLFAYAILRSIPNKLG
                     GVLALILSILILALLPFLHTSKQRSLMFRPITQTLYWILVANLLILTWIGGQPVEHPF
                     VIIGQLASISYFSIILILMPISG"
ORIGIN

        1 NNNNNNNNNN NNNNNNNNNN NNNNNNNNNN NNNNNNNNNG TTAACCACTC ATTCATTGAC
       61 CTTCCTGCCC CATCTAACAT TTCGTCTTGA TGAAATTTTG GCTCTCTACT AGGTATCTGT
      121 TTAATTGTAC AAATTATTAC AGGTCTATTT CTAGCTATAC ACTATACATC AGATACAATA
      181 ACAGCATTCT CATCAGTCAC ACATATTTGC CGAGACGTAA ACTACGGATG ATTAATCCGA
      241 TATATACACG CAAACGGAGC CTCAATATTC TTTATCTGCC TATTCCTTCA CGTAGGACGA
      301 GGGATATATT ATGGATCCTA TACATTCATA GAAACATGAA ACATTGGAGT AATCTTACTA
      361 TTTGCTGTTA TAGCCACAGC ATTTATGGGC TACGTCCTTC CATGAGGACA AATATCATTC
      421 TGAGGTGCAA CCGTAATCAC AAACCTCCTA TCAGCCATCC CATATATCGG AACTACCCTA
      481 GTAGAATGAA TCTGAGGAGG ATTCTCAGTA GACAAAGCTA CTTTAACACG TTTTTTCGCC
      541 TTCCACTTTA TCTTACCATT CATCATCGCA GCTCTAGTAA TTGTTCATCT ACTATTCTTA
      601 CATGAAACTG GATCAAACAA CCCAACAGGC CTAAATTCAG ACGCTGACAA AATTCCATTC
      661 CACCCATACT ACACAATCAA AGATATCCTA GGAATCTTCA TGATAATCAT ATTCTTAATA
      721 ACCTTAGTAC TATTTTTCCC AGACCTACTA GGAGATCCAG ATAATTATAT ACCAGCTAAT
      781 CCACTTAACA CCCCACCACA TATCAAACCA GAATGATACT TTCTATTCGC TTACGCAATC
      841 CTACGATCAA TTCCAAACAA ACTAGGAGGA GTTCTAGCCC TAATCCTATC AATTCTCATT
      901 CTAGCTCTTC TACCATTCCT CCACACTTCA AAACAACGAA GCCTAATATT CCGCCCTATT
      961 ACACAAACAC TTTACTGAAT TCTAGTAGCT AACCTTCTTA TTCTCACTTG AATTGGAGGA
     1021 CAACCAGTAG AACATCCATT TGTGATCATC GGACAACTAG CCTCCATCAG CTATTTCTCT
     1081 ATTATTCTAA TTCTAATACC AATCTCAGGA NNNNNNNNNN NNNNNNNNNN NNNNNNNNNN
//
LOCUS       MG748192                1071 bp    DNA     linear   ROD 16-SEP-2018
DEFINITION  Apodemus ilex isolate NuJ13017 cytochrome b gene, partial cds;
            mitochondrial.
TITLE       Apodemus ilex isolate NuJ13017
ACCESSION   MG748192
SOURCE      mitochondrion Apodemus ilex
  ORGANISM  Apodemus ilex
            Eukaryota; Metazoa; Chordata; Craniata; Vertebrata; Euteleostomi;
            Mammalia; Eutheria; Euarchontoglires; Glires; Rodentia; Myomorpha;
            Muroidea; Muridae; Murinae; Apodemus.
REFERENCE   1  (bases 1 to 1071)
  AUTHORS   Liu,S.Y., He,K., Chen,S.D., Jin,W., Murphy,R.W., Tang,M.K., Liao,R.
            and Li,F.J.
  TITLE     How many species of Apodemus and Rattus occur in China? A survey
            based on mitochondrial cyt b and morphological analyses
  JOURNAL   Zool Res 39 (5), 309-320 (2018)
            PUBMED   29955026
REFERENCE   2  (bases 1 to 1071)
  AUTHORS   Liu,S.
  TITLE     Direct Submission
  JOURNAL   Submitted (01-JAN-2018) College of Life Sciences, Sichuan Academy
            of Forestry, Xiashahepu Street, Chengdu, Sichuan 610081, China
COMMENT     ##Assembly-Data-START##
            Sequencing Technology :: Sanger dideoxy sequencing
            ##Assembly-Data-END##
FEATURES             Location/Qualifiers
     source          1..1071
                     /organism="Apodemus ilex"
                     /organelle="mitochondrion"
                     /mol_type="genomic DNA"
                     /isolate="NuJ13017"
                     /db_xref="taxon:256595"
                     /geo_loc_name="China"
                     /collection_date="2013"
     CDS             <1..>1071
                     /note="CYTB"
                     /codon_start=1
                     /transl_table=2
                     /product="cytochrome b"
                     /protein_id="AXY24350.1"
                     /translation="VNHSFIDLPAPSNISSWWNFGSLLGICLIVQIITGLFLAMHYTS
                     DTMTAFSSVTHICRDVNYGWLIRYMHANGASMFFICLFLHVGRGMYYGSYTFMETWNI
                     GVILLFAVMATAFMGYVLPWGQMSFWGATVITNLLSAIPYIGTTLVEWIWGGFSVDKA
                     TLTRFFAFHFILPFIIAALVIVHLLFLHETGSNNPTGLNSDADKIPFHPYYTIKDILG
                     IFMMIMFLMTLVLFFPDLLGDPDNYMPANPLNTPPHIKPEWYFLFAYAILRSIPNKLG
                     GVLALILSILILALLPFLHTSKQRSLMFRPITQTLYWILVANLLILTWIGGQPVEHPF
                     VIIGQLASISYFSIILILMPVSG"
ORIGIN

        1 NNNNNNNNNN NNNNNNNNNN NNNNNNNNNN NNNNNNNNNG TTAACCACTC ATTCATTGAC
       61 CTTCCTGCCC CATCTAACAT TTCGTCTTGA TGAAATTTTG GCTCTCTACT AGGTATCTGT
      121 TTAATTGTAC AAATCATTAC AGGTCTATTT CTAGCTATAC ACTATACATC AGATACAATA
      181 ACAGCATTCT CATCAGTCAC ACATATTTGC CGAGACGTAA ACTACGGATG ATTAATCCGA
      241 TATATACACG CAAACGGAGC CTCAATATTC TTTATCTGCC TATTCCTTCA TGTAGGACGA
      301 GGGATATACT ATGGATCCTA TACATTCATA GAAACATGAA ACATTGGAGT AATCTTACTA
      361 TTTGCTGTTA TAGCCACAGC ATTTATAGGC TACGTCCTTC CATGAGGACA AATATCATTC
      421 TGAGGTGCAA CCGTAATCAC AAACCTCCTA TCAGCCATCC CATATATCGG AACTACCCTA
      481 GTAGAATGAA TCTGAGGAGG ATTCTCAGTA GACAAAGCTA CTTTAACACG TTTTTTCGCC
      541 TTCCACTTTA TCTTACCATT CATCATCGCA GCTCTAGTAA TTGTTCATCT ACTATTCTTA
      601 CATGAAACTG GATCAAACAA CCCAACAGGC CTAAATTCAG ACGCTGATAA AATTCCATTC
      661 CATCCATACT ACACAATCAA AGATATCCTA GGAATCTTTA TAATAATCAT ATTCTTAATA
      721 ACCCTAGTAC TATTTTTCCC AGACCTACTA GGAGACCCAG ATAACTATAT ACCAGCTAAC
      781 CCACTTAACA CCCCACCACA TATCAAACCA GAATGATATT TTCTATTTGC TTACGCAATT
      841 CTACGATCAA TTCCAAATAA ACTAGGAGGA GTCCTAGCCC TAATCCTATC AATCCTCATC
      901 CTAGCTCTTC TACCATTCCT ACACACTTCA AAACAACGAA GCCTAATATT TCGCCCTATT
      961 ACACAAACAC TTTACTGAAT CCTAGTAGCT AACCTTCTCA TTCTCACTTG AATTGGAGGA
     1021 CAACCAGTTG AACACCCATT TGTGATCATC GGACAACTAG CCTCCATCAG CTATTTCTCT
     1081 ATTATCCTAA TTCTAATACC AGTATCAGGA NNNNNNNNNN NNNNNNNNNN NNNNNNNNNN
//
LOCUS       MG748188                1071 bp    DNA     linear   ROD 16-SEP-2018
DEFINITION  Apodemus ilex isolate MLXS357 cytochrome b gene, partial cds;
            mitochondrial.
TITLE       Apodemus ilex isolate MLXS357
ACCESSION   MG748188
SOURCE      mitochondrion Apodemus ilex
  ORGANISM  Apodemus ilex
            Eukaryota; Metazoa; Chordata; Craniata; Vertebrata; Euteleostomi;
            Mammalia; Eutheria; Euarchontoglires; Glires; Rodentia; Myomorpha;
            Muroidea; Muridae; Murinae; Apodemus.
REFERENCE   1  (bases 1 to 1071)
  AUTHORS   Liu,S.Y., He,K., Chen,S.D., Jin,W., Murphy,R.W., Tang,M.K., Liao,R.
            and Li,F.J.
  TITLE     How many species of Apodemus and Rattus occur in China? A survey
            based on mitochondrial cyt b and morphological analyses
  JOURNAL   Zool Res 39 (5), 309-320 (2018)
            PUBMED   29955026
REFERENCE   2  (bases 1 to 1071)
  AUTHORS   Liu,S.
  TITLE     Direct Submission
  JOURNAL   Submitted (01-JAN-2018) College of Life Sciences, Sichuan Academy
            of Forestry, Xiashahepu Street, Chengdu, Sichuan 610081, China
COMMENT     ##Assembly-Data-START##
            Sequencing Technology :: Sanger dideoxy sequencing
            ##Assembly-Data-END##
FEATURES             Location/Qualifiers
     source          1..1071
                     /organism="Apodemus ilex"
                     /organelle="mitochondrion"
                     /mol_type="genomic DNA"
                     /isolate="MLXS357"
                     /db_xref="taxon:256595"
                     /geo_loc_name="China"
                     /collection_date="2010"
     CDS             <1..>1071
                     /note="CYTB"
                     /codon_start=1
                     /transl_table=2
                     /product="cytochrome b"
                     /protein_id="AXY24346.1"
                     /translation="VNHSFIDLPAPSNISSWWNFGSLLGICLIVQIITGLFLAMHYTS
                     DTMTAFSSVTHICRDVNYGWLIRYMHANGASMFFICLFLHVGRGMYYGSYTFMETWNI
                     GVILLFAVMATAFMGYVLPWGQMSFWGATVITNLLSAIPYIGTTLVEWIWGGFSVDKA
                     TLTRFFAFHFILPFIIAALVIVHLLFLHETGSNNPTGLNSDADKIPFHPYYTIKDILG
                     IFMMIMFLMTLVLFFPDLLGDPDNYMPANPLNTPPHIKPEWYFLFAYAILRSIPNKLG
                     GVLALILSILILALLPFLHTSKQRSLMFRPITQTLYWILVANLLILTWIGGQPVEHPF
                     VIIGQLASISYFSIILILMPISG"
ORIGIN

        1 NNNNNNNNNN NNNNNNNNNN NNNNNNNNNN NNNNNNNNNG TTAACCACTC ATTCATTGAC
       61 CTTCCTGCCC CATCTAACAT TTCGTCTTGA TGAAATTTTG GCTCTCTACT AGGTATCTGT
      121 TTAATTGTAC AAATCATCAC AGGTCTATTT CTAGCTATAC ACTACACATC AGATACAATA
      181 ACAGCATTCT CATCAGTCAC ACATATTTGC CGAGACGTAA ACTACGGATG ATTAATCCGA
      241 TATATACACG CAAACGGAGC CTCAATATTC TTTATCTGCC TATTCCTTCA TGTAGGACGA
      301 GGAATATATT ATGGATCCTA CACATTCATA GAAACATGAA ACATTGGAGT AATCTTACTA
      361 TTTGCTGTTA TAGCCACAGC ATTTATGGGC TACGTCCTTC CATGAGGACA AATATCATTC
      421 TGAGGTGCAA CCGTAATCAC AAACCTCCTA TCAGCCATCC CATATATCGG AACTACCCTA
      481 GTAGAATGAA TCTGAGGAGG ATTCTCAGTA GACAAAGCTA CTTTAACACG CTTTTTCGCC
      541 TTCCACTTTA TCTTACCATT CATCATCGCA GCTCTAGTAA TTGTTCATCT ACTATTCTTA
      601 CATGAAACTG GATCAAACAA CCCAACAGGC CTAAATTCAG ACGCTGACAA AATTCCATTC
      661 CATCCATACT ACACAATCAA AGATATCCTA GGAATCTTCA TGATAATCAT ATTCTTAATA
      721 ACCTTAGTAC TATTTTTCCC AGACCTACTA GGAGACCCAG ATAATTATAT ACCAGCTAAT
      781 CCACTTAACA CCCCACCACA TATCAAACCA GAATGATACT TTCTATTCGC TTACGCAATC
      841 CTACGATCAA TTCCAAACAA ACTAGGAGGA GTTCTAGCCC TAATCCTATC AATTCTCATT
      901 CTAGCTCTTC TACCATTCCT CCACACTTCA AAACAACGAA GCCTAATATT CCGCCCTATT
      961 ACACAAACAC TTTACTGAAT TCTAGTAGCT AACCTTCTTA TTCTCACTTG AATTGGAGGA
     1021 CAACCAGTTG AACATCCATT TGTGATCATC GGACAACTAG CCTCCATCAG CTATTTCTCT
     1081 ATTATTCTAA TTCTAATACC AATCTCAGGA NNNNNNNNNN NNNNNNNNNN NNNNNNNNNN
//
LOCUS       KX964655                1138 bp    DNA     linear   ROD 31-OCT-2017
DEFINITION  Apodemus ilex isolate JC30 cytochrome b (cytb) gene, partial cds;
            mitochondrial.
TITLE       Apodemus ilex isolate JC30
ACCESSION   KX964655
SOURCE      mitochondrion Apodemus ilex
  ORGANISM  Apodemus ilex
            Eukaryota; Metazoa; Chordata; Craniata; Vertebrata; Euteleostomi;
            Mammalia; Eutheria; Euarchontoglires; Glires; Rodentia; Myomorpha;
            Muroidea; Muridae; Murinae; Apodemus.
REFERENCE   1  (bases 1 to 1138)
  AUTHORS   Ge,X.-Y., Zhang,Y.-Z., Yang,W.-H., Zhou,J.-H., Li,B., Zhang,W. and
            Shi,Z.-L.
  TITLE     Detection of novel alphacoronaviruses in Apodemus chevrieri in
            Yunnan, China
  JOURNAL   Unpublished
REFERENCE   2  (bases 1 to 1138)
  AUTHORS   Ge,X.-Y., Zhang,Y.-Z., Yang,W.-H., Zhou,J.-H., Li,B., Zhang,W. and
            Shi,Z.-L.
  TITLE     Direct Submission
  JOURNAL   Submitted (11-OCT-2016) Key Laboratory of Special Pathogens and
            Biosafety, Wuhan Institute of Virology, Chinese Academy of
            Sciences, xiaohongshan44, Wuhan, Hubei 430071, China
COMMENT     ##Assembly-Data-START##
            Assembly Method       :: Geneious v. 5.1
            Sequencing Technology :: Sanger dideoxy sequencing
            ##Assembly-Data-END##
FEATURES             Location/Qualifiers
     source          1..1138
                     /organism="Apodemus ilex"
                     /organelle="mitochondrion"
                     /mol_type="genomic DNA"
                     /isolate="JC30"
                     /db_xref="taxon:256595"
                     /geo_loc_name="China"
                     /collection_date="Oct-2011"
     gene            <1..>1138
                     /gene="cytb"
     CDS             <1..>1138
                     /gene="cytb"
                     /codon_start=1
                     /transl_table=2
                     /product="cytochrome b"
                     /protein_id="AQW43035.1"
                     /translation="THPLIKIVNHSFIDLPAPSNISSWWNFGSLLGICLIVQIITGLF
                     LAMHYTSDTMTAFSSVTHICRDVNYGWLIRYMHANGASMFFICLFLHVGRGMYYGSYT
                     FMETWNIGVILLFAVMATAFMGYVLPWGQMSFWGATVITNLLSAIPYIGTTLVEWIWG
                     GFSVDKATLTRFFAFHFILPFIIAALVIVHLLFLHETGSNNPTGLNSDADKIPFHPYY
                     TIKDILGIFMMITFLMTLVLFFPDLLGDPDNYMPANPLNTPPHIKPEWYFLFAYAILR
                     SIPNKLGGVLALILSILILALLPFLHTSKQRSLMFRPITQTLYWILVANLLILTWIGG
                     QPVEHPFVIIGQLASISYFSIILILMPISGIIEDKMLKWNLCPDS"
ORIGIN

        1 NNNNNNNNNN NNNNNNNNNC ACACCCACTC ATTAAAATTG TTAACCACTC ATTCATTGAC
       61 CTTCCTGCCC CATCTAACAT TTCGTCTTGA TGAAATTTTG GCTCTCTACT AGGTATCTGT
      121 TTAATTGTAC AAATCATTAC AGGTCTATTT CTAGCTATAC ACTACACATC AGATACAATA
      181 ACAGCATTCT CATCAGTCAC ACATATTTGC CGAGACGTAA ACTACGGATG ATTAATCCGA
      241 TATATACACG CAAACGGAGC CTCAATATTC TTTATCTGCC TATTCCTTCA TGTAGGACGA
      301 GGAATATATT ATGGATCCTA CACATTCATA GAAACATGAA ACATTGGAGT AATCTTACTA
      361 TTTGCTGTTA TAGCCACAGC ATTTATGGGC TATGTCCTTC CATGAGGACA AATATCATTC
      421 TGAGGTGCAA CCGTAATCAC AAACCTCCTA TCAGCCATCC CATATATCGG AACTACCCTA
      481 GTAGAATGAA TCTGAGGGGG ATTCTCAGTA GACAAAGCTA CTTTAACACG TTTTTTCGCC
      541 TTCCACTTTA TCTTACCTTT CATCATCGCA GCTCTAGTAA TTGTTCATCT ACTATTCTTA
      601 CATGAAACTG GATCAAACAA CCCAACAGGC CTAAATTCAG ACGCTGACAA AATTCCATTC
      661 CATCCATACT ACACAATCAA AGATATCCTA GGAATCTTTA TGATAATCAC ATTCTTAATA
      721 ACCTTAGTAC TATTTTTCCC AGACCTACTA GGAGACCCAG ATAACTATAT ACCAGCCAAC
      781 CCACTTAACA CCCCACCACA TATCAAACCA GAATGATACT TTCTATTCGC TTACGCAATC
      841 CTACGATCAA TTCCAAACAA ACTAGGAGGA GTTCTAGCCC TAATCCTATC AATTCTCATT
      901 CTAGCTCTTC TACCATTCCT CCATACTTCA AAACAACGAA GCCTAATATT TCGCCCTATT
      961 ACACAAACAC TTTACTGAAT TCTAGTAGCT AACCTTCTTA TTCTCACTTG AATTGGAGGA
     1021 CAACCAGTTG AACATCCATT TGTTATCATC GGACAACTAG CCTCCATCAG CTATTTCTCT
     1081 ATTATCCTAA TTCTGATACC AATCTCAGGA ATTATTGAAG ACAAGATACT AAAATGAAAC
//
LOCUS       AY389019                1140 bp    DNA     linear   ROD 26-JUL-2016
DEFINITION  Apodemus ilex isolate IOZAI003 cytochrome b (cytb) gene, partial
            cds; mitochondrial.
TITLE       Apodemus ilex isolate IOZAI003
ACCESSION   AY389019
SOURCE      mitochondrion Apodemus ilex
  ORGANISM  Apodemus ilex
            Eukaryota; Metazoa; Chordata; Craniata; Vertebrata; Euteleostomi;
            Mammalia; Eutheria; Euarchontoglires; Glires; Rodentia; Myomorpha;
            Muroidea; Muridae; Murinae; Apodemus.
REFERENCE   1  (bases 1 to 1140)
  AUTHORS   Liu,X., Wei,F., Li,M., Jiang,X., Feng,Z. and Hu,J.
  TITLE     Molecular phylogeny and taxonomy of wood mice (genus Apodemus Kaup,
            1829) based on complete mtDNA cytochrome b sequences, with emphasis
            on Chinese species
  JOURNAL   Mol. Phylogenet. Evol. 33 (1), 1-15 (2004)
            PUBMED   15324834
REFERENCE   2  (bases 1 to 1140)
  AUTHORS   Liu,X., Wei,F. and Li,M.
  TITLE     Direct Submission
  JOURNAL   Submitted (12-SEP-2003) Center for Conservation Biology, Institute
            of Zoology, The Chinese Academy of Sciences, 25 Bei Si Huan Xi Lu,
            Haidian District, Beijing 100080, China
FEATURES             Location/Qualifiers
     source          1..1140
                     /organism="Apodemus ilex"
                     /organelle="mitochondrion"
                     /mol_type="genomic DNA"
                     /isolate="IOZAI003"
                     /db_xref="taxon:256595"
     gene            1..>1140
                     /gene="cytb"
     CDS             1..>1140
                     /gene="cytb"
                     /codon_start=1
                     /transl_table=2
                     /product="cytochrome b"
                     /protein_id="AAR26512.1"
                     /translation="MTNIRKTHPLIKIVNHSFIDLPTPSNISSWWNFGSLLGICLIVQ
                     IITGLFLAMHYTSDTMTAFSSVTHICRDVNYGWLIRYMHANGASMFFICLFLHVGRGM
                     YYGSYTFMETWNIGVILLFAVMATAFMGYVLPWGQMSFWGATVITNLLSAIPYIGTTL
                     VEWIWGGFSVDKATLTRFFAFHFILPFIIAALVIVHLLFLHETGSNNPTGLNSDADKI
                     PFHPYYTIKDILGIFMMIMFLMTLVLFFPDLLGDPDNYMPANPLNTPPHIKPEWYFLF
                     AYAILRSIPNKLGGVLALILSILILALLPFLHTSKQRSLMFRPITQTLYWILVANLLI
                     LTWIGGQPVEHPFVIIGQLASISYFSIILILMPISGIIEDKMLKWN"
ORIGIN

        1 ATGACAAATA TTCGAAAAAC ACACCCACTC ATTAAAATTG TTAACCACTC ATTCATTGAC
       61 CTTCCTACCC CATCTAACAT TTCGTCTTGA TGAAATTTTG GCTCTCTACT AGGTATCTGT
      121 TTAATTGTAC AAATCATTAC AGGTCTATTT CTAGCTATAC ACTACACATC AGATACAATA
      181 ACAGCATTCT CATCAGTCAC ACATATTTGC CGAGACGTAA ACTACGGATG ATTAATCCGA
      241 TATATACACG CAAACGGAGC CTCAATATTC TTTATCTGCC TATTCCTTCA TGTAGGACGA
      301 GGAATATATT ATGGATCCTA CACATTCATA GAAACATGAA ACATTGGAGT GATCTTACTA
      361 TTTGCTGTTA TAGCCACAGC ATTTATGGGC TACGTCCTTC CATGAGGACA AATATCTTTC
      421 TGAGGTGCAA CCGTAATTAC AAACCTCCTA TCAGCCATCC CATATATCGG AACTACCCTA
      481 GTAGAATGAA TCTGAGGAGG ATTCTCAGTA GACAAAGCTA CTTTAACACG TTTTTTCGCC
      541 TTCCACTTTA TCTTACCTTT CATCATCGCA GCTCTAGTAA TTGTTCATCT ACTATTCTTA
      601 CATGAAACTG GATCAAACAA CCCAACAGGC CTAAATTCAG ACGCTGACAA AATTCCATTC
      661 CATCCATACT ACACAATCAA AGATATCCTA GGAATCTTTA TGATAATCAT ATTCTTAATA
      721 ACCCTAGTAC TATTTTTCCC AGACCTACTA GGAGATCCAG ATAACTATAT GCCAGCTAAC
      781 CCACTTAACA CCCCACCACA TATCAAACCA GAATGATACT TTCTATTCGC TTATGCAATC
      841 CTACGATCAA TTCCAAACAA ACTAGGAGGA GTTCTAGCCC TAATCCTATC AATTCTTATT
      901 CTAGCTCTCC TACCATTCCT CCACACTTCA AAACAACGAA GCCTAATATT TCGCCCTATT
      961 ACACAAACAC TTTACTGAAT TCTAGTAGCT AACCTTCTTA TTCTCACTTG AATTGGAGGA
     1021 CAACCAGTTG AACATCCATT TGTAATCATC GGACAACTAG CCTCCATCAG CTATTTCTCT
     1081 ATTATTCTAA TTCTAATACC AATCTCAGGA ATTATTGAAG ATAAGATACT AAAATGAAAC
//
LOCUS       AY389018                1140 bp    DNA     linear   ROD 26-JUL-2016
DEFINITION  Apodemus ilex isolate IOZAI002 cytochrome b (cytb) gene, partial
            cds; mitochondrial.
TITLE       Apodemus ilex isolate IOZAI002
ACCESSION   AY389018
SOURCE      mitochondrion Apodemus ilex
  ORGANISM  Apodemus ilex
            Eukaryota; Metazoa; Chordata; Craniata; Vertebrata; Euteleostomi;
            Mammalia; Eutheria; Euarchontoglires; Glires; Rodentia; Myomorpha;
            Muroidea; Muridae; Murinae; Apodemus.
REFERENCE   1  (bases 1 to 1140)
  AUTHORS   Liu,X., Wei,F., Li,M., Jiang,X., Feng,Z. and Hu,J.
  TITLE     Molecular phylogeny and taxonomy of wood mice (genus Apodemus Kaup,
            1829) based on complete mtDNA cytochrome b sequences, with emphasis
            on Chinese species
  JOURNAL   Mol. Phylogenet. Evol. 33 (1), 1-15 (2004)
            PUBMED   15324834
REFERENCE   2  (bases 1 to 1140)
  AUTHORS   Liu,X., Wei,F. and Li,M.
  TITLE     Direct Submission
  JOURNAL   Submitted (12-SEP-2003) Center for Conservation Biology, Institute
            of Zoology, The Chinese Academy of Sciences, 25 Bei Si Huan Xi Lu,
            Haidian District, Beijing 100080, China
FEATURES             Location/Qualifiers
     source          1..1140
                     /organism="Apodemus ilex"
                     /organelle="mitochondrion"
                     /mol_type="genomic DNA"
                     /isolate="IOZAI002"
                     /db_xref="taxon:256595"
     gene            1..>1140
                     /gene="cytb"
     CDS             1..>1140
                     /gene="cytb"
                     /codon_start=1
                     /transl_table=2
                     /product="cytochrome b"
                     /protein_id="AAR26511.1"
                     /translation="MTNIRKTHPLIKIIYHSFIDLPAPSNISSWWNFGSLLGICLIVQ
                     IITGLFLAMHYTSDTMTAFSSVTHICRDVNYGWLIRYMHANGASMFFICLFLHVGRGM
                     YYGSYTFMETWNIGVILLFAVMATAFMGYVLPWGQMSFWGATVITNLLSAIPYIGTTL
                     VEWIWGGFSVDKATLTRFFAFHFILPFIIAALVIVHLLFLHETGSNNPTGLNSDADKI
                     PFHPYYTIKDILGIFMMIMFLMTLVLFFPDLLGDPDNYMPANPLNTPPHIKPEWYFLF
                     AYAILRSIPNKLGGVLALILSILILALLPFLHTSKQRSLMFRPITQTLYWILVANLLI
                     LTWIGGQPVEHPFVIIGQLASISYFSIILILMPVSGIIEDKMLKWN"
ORIGIN

        1 ATGACAAATA TTCGAAAAAC ACATCCACTC ATTAAAATTA TTTACCACTC ATTCATTGAC
       61 CTTCCTGCCC CATCTAACAT TTCGTCTTGA TGAAATTTTG GCTCTCTACT AGGTATCTGT
      121 TTAATTGTAC AAATCATTAC AGGTCTATTT CTAGCTATAC ACTATACATC AGATACAATA
      181 ACAGCATTCT CATCAGTCAC ACATATTTGC CGAGACGTAA ACTACGGATG GTTAATCCGA
      241 TATATACACG CAAACGGAGC CTCAATATTC TTTATCTGCC TATTCCTTCA TGTAGGACGA
      301 GGAATATACT ATGGGTCCTA TACATTCATA GAAACATGAA ACATTGGAGT AATCTTACTA
      361 TTTGCTGTTA TAGCCACAGC ATTTATAGGC TACGTCCTTC CATGAGGACA AATATCATTC
      421 TGAGGTGCAA CCGTAATCAC AAACCTCCTA TCAGCCATTC CATATATCGG AACTACCCTA
      481 GTAGAATGAA TCTGAGGGGG ATTCTCAGTA GACAAAGCTA CTTTAACACG TTTTTTCGCC
      541 TTCCACTTTA TCTTACCATT CATCATCGCA GCTCTAGTAA TTGTTCATTT ACTATTCTTA
      601 CATGAAACTG GATCAAACAA CCCAACAGGC CTAAATTCAG ACGCTGATAA AATTCCATTC
      661 CATCCATACT ACACAATCAA AGATATCCTA GGAATCTTTA TAATAATCAT ATTCTTAATA
      721 ACACTAGTAC TATTTTTCCC AGACCTACTA GGAGACCCAG ATAACTATAT ACCAGCCAAC
      781 CCACTTAACA CCCCACCACA TATCAAACCA GAATGATATT TTCTATTTGC TTACGCAATT
      841 CTACGATCAA TTCCAAACAA ACTAGGAGGA GTTCTAGCCC TAATCCTATC AATTCTCATT
      901 CTAGCTCTAC TACCATTCCT GCACACCTCA AAACAACGAA GCCTAATATT TCGCCCTATT
      961 ACACAAACAC TTTACTGAAT TCTAGTAGCT AACCTTCTTA TTCTCACTTG AATTGGAGGA
     1021 CAACCAGTCG AACACCCATT TGTGATCATC GGACAACTAG CCTCCATCAG CTATTTCTCT
     1081 ATTATCCTAA TTCTAATACC AGTATCAGGA ATTATTGAAG ACAAAATACT AAAATGAAAC
//
LOCUS       AY389017                1140 bp    DNA     linear   ROD 26-JUL-2016
DEFINITION  Apodemus ilex isolate IOZAI001 cytochrome b (cytb) gene, partial
            cds; mitochondrial.
TITLE       Apodemus ilex isolate IOZAI001
ACCESSION   AY389017
SOURCE      mitochondrion Apodemus ilex
  ORGANISM  Apodemus ilex
            Eukaryota; Metazoa; Chordata; Craniata; Vertebrata; Euteleostomi;
            Mammalia; Eutheria; Euarchontoglires; Glires; Rodentia; Myomorpha;
            Muroidea; Muridae; Murinae; Apodemus.
REFERENCE   1  (bases 1 to 1140)
  AUTHORS   Liu,X., Wei,F., Li,M., Jiang,X., Feng,Z. and Hu,J.
  TITLE     Molecular phylogeny and taxonomy of wood mice (genus Apodemus Kaup,
            1829) based on complete mtDNA cytochrome b sequences, with emphasis
            on Chinese species
  JOURNAL   Mol. Phylogenet. Evol. 33 (1), 1-15 (2004)
            PUBMED   15324834
REFERENCE   2  (bases 1 to 1140)
  AUTHORS   Liu,X., Wei,F. and Li,M.
  TITLE     Direct Submission
  JOURNAL   Submitted (12-SEP-2003) Center for Conservation Biology, Institute
            of Zoology, The Chinese Academy of Sciences, 25 Bei Si Huan Xi Lu,
            Haidian District, Beijing 100080, China
FEATURES             Location/Qualifiers
     source          1..1140
                     /organism="Apodemus ilex"
                     /organelle="mitochondrion"
                     /mol_type="genomic DNA"
                     /isolate="IOZAI001"
                     /db_xref="taxon:256595"
     gene            1..>1140
                     /gene="cytb"
     CDS             1..>1140
                     /gene="cytb"
                     /codon_start=1
                     /transl_table=2
                     /product="cytochrome b"
                     /protein_id="AAR26510.1"
                     /translation="MTNIRKTHPLIKIVNHSFIDLPAPSNISSWWNFGSLLGICLIVQ
                     IITGLFLAMHYTSDTMTAFSSVTHICRDVNYGWLIRYMHANGASMFFICLFLHVGRGM
                     YYGSYTFMETWNIGVILLFAVMATAFMGYVLPWGQMSFWGATVITNLLSAIPYIGTTL
                     VEWIWGGFSVDKATLTRFFAFHFILPFIIAALVIVHLLFLHETGSNNPTGLNSDADKI
                     PFHPYYTIKDILGIFMMIMFLMTLVLFFPDLLGDPDNYMPANPLNTPPHIKPEWYFLF
                     AYAILRSIPNKLGGVLALILSILILALLPFLHTSKQRSLMFRPITQTLYWILVANLLI
                     LTWIGGQPVEHPFVIIGQLASISYFSIILILMPISGIIEDKMLKWN"
ORIGIN

        1 ATGACAAATA TTCGAAAAAC ACACCCACTC ATTAAAATTG TTAACCACTC ATTCATTGAC
       61 CTTCCTGCCC CATCTAACAT TTCGTCTTGA TGAAATTTTG GCTCTCTACT AGGTATCTGT
      121 TTAATTGTAC AAATCATTAC AGGTCTATTT CTAGCTATAC ACTACACATC AGATACAATA
      181 ACAGCATTCT CATCAGTCAC ACATATTTGC CGAGACGTAA ACTACGGATG ATTGATCCGA
      241 TATATACACG CAAACGGAGC CTCAATATTC TTTATCTGCC TATTCCTTCA TGTAGGACGA
      301 GGAATATATT ATGGATCCTA CACATTCATA GAAACATGAA ACATTGGAGT GATCTTACTA
      361 TTTGCTGTTA TAGCCACAGC ATTTATGGGC TACGTCCTTC CATGAGGACA AATATCATTC
      421 TGAGGTGCAA CCGTAATTAC AAACCTCCTA TCAGCCATCC CATATATCGG AACTACCCTA
      481 GTAGAATGAA TCTGAGGAGG ATTCTCAGTA GACAAAGCTA CTTTAACACG TTTTTTCGCC
      541 TTCCACTTTA TCTTACCTTT CATCATCGCA GCTCTAGTAA TTGTCCATCT ACTATTCTTA
      601 CATGAAACTG GATCAAACAA CCCAACAGGC CTAAATTCAG ACGCTGACAA AATTCCATTC
      661 CATCCATACT ACACAATCAA AGATATCCTA GGAATCTTTA TGATAATTAT ATTCTTAATA
      721 ACCCTAGTAC TATTTTTCCC AGACCTACTA GGAGATCCAG ATAACTATAT ACCAGCTAAC
      781 CCACTTAACA CCCCACCACA TATCAAACCA GAATGATACT TTCTATTCGC TTATGCAATC
      841 TTACGATCAA TTCCAAACAA ACTAGGAGGA GTTCTAGCCC TAATCCTATC AATTCTTATT
      901 CTAGCCCTTC TACCATTCCT CCACACTTCA AAACAACGAA GCCTAATATT TCGCCCTATT
      961 ACACAAACAC TTTACTGAAT TCTAGTAGCT AACCTTCTTA TTCTCACTTG AATTGGAGGA
     1021 CAACCAGTTG AACATCCATT TGTAATCATC GGACAACTAG CCTCCATCAG CTATTTCTCT
     1081 ATTATTCTAA TTCTAATACC AATCTCAGGA ATTATTGAAG ATAAGATACT AAAATGAAAC
//
LOCUS       JQ043410                1108 bp    DNA     linear   ROD 30-NOV-2012
DEFINITION  Apodemus ilex isolate QS4 cytochrome b (cytb) gene, partial cds;
            mitochondrial.
TITLE       Apodemus ilex isolate QS4
ACCESSION   JQ043410
SOURCE      mitochondrion Apodemus ilex
  ORGANISM  Apodemus ilex
            Eukaryota; Metazoa; Chordata; Craniata; Vertebrata; Euteleostomi;
            Mammalia; Eutheria; Euarchontoglires; Glires; Rodentia; Myomorpha;
            Muroidea; Muridae; Murinae; Apodemus.
REFERENCE   1  (bases 1 to 1108)
  AUTHORS   Chen,P. and Jiang,X.L.
  TITLE     Morphometric and molecular analyses for delimitating the endemic
            Chinese species Apodemus draco complex
  JOURNAL   Unpublished
REFERENCE   2  (bases 1 to 1108)
  AUTHORS   Chen,P. and Jiang,X.L.
  TITLE     Direct Submission
  JOURNAL   Submitted (17-NOV-2011) Mammal Ecology and Evolution Research
            Group, Kunming Institute of Zoology, Chinese Academy of Sciences,
            32 Jiaochang Donglu, Kunming, Yunnan 650223, China
FEATURES             Location/Qualifiers
     source          1..1108
                     /organism="Apodemus ilex"
                     /organelle="mitochondrion"
                     /mol_type="genomic DNA"
                     /isolate="QS4"
                     /db_xref="taxon:256595"
     gene            <1..>1108
                     /gene="cytb"
     CDS             <1..>1108
                     /gene="cytb"
                     /codon_start=2
                     /transl_table=2
                     /product="cytochrome b"
                     /protein_id="AFU07614.1"
                     /translation="QIVNHSFIDLPAPSNISSWWNFGSLLGICLIVQIITGLFLAMHY
                     TSDTMTAFSSVTHICRDVNYGWLIRYMHANGASMFFICLFLHVGRGMYYGSYTFMETW
                     NIGVILLFAVMATAFMGYVLPWGQMSFWGATVITNLLSAIPYIGTTLVEWIWGGFSVD
                     KATLTRFFAFHFILPFIIAALVIVHLLFLHETGSNNPTGLNSDADKIPFHPYYTIKDI
                     LGIFMMIMFLMTLVLFFPDLLGDPDNYMPANPLNTPPHIKPEWYFLFAYAILRSIPNK
                     LGGVLALILSILILALLPFLHTSKQRSLMFRPITQTLYWILVANLLILTWIGGQPVEH
                     PFVIIGQLASISYFSIILILMPVSGIIEDKMLKWN"
ORIGIN

        1 NNNNNNNNNN NNNNNNNNNN NNNNNNNNNN NNTCAAATTG TTAACCACTC ATTCATTGAC
       61 CTTCCTGCCC CATCTAACAT TTCGTCTTGA TGAAATTTTG GCTCTCTACT AGGTATCTGT
      121 TTAATTGTAC AAATCATTAC AGGTCTATTT CTAGCTATAC ACTATACATC AGATACAATA
      181 ACAGCATTCT CATCAGTCAC ACATATTTGC CGAGACGTAA ACTACGGATG ATTAATCCGA
      241 TATATACACG CAAACGGAGC CTCAATATTC TTTATCTGCC TATTCCTTCA TGTAGGACGA
      301 GGGATATACT ATGGATCCTA TACATTCATA GAAACATGAA ACATTGGAGT AATCTTACTA
      361 TTTGCTGTTA TAGCCACAGC ATTTATAGGC TACGTCCTTC CATGAGGACA AATATCATTC
      421 TGAGGTGCAA CCGTAATCAC AAACCTCCTA TCAGCCATCC CATATATCGG AACTACCCTA
      481 GTAGAATGAA TCTGAGGGGG ATTCTCAGTA GACAAAGCTA CTTTAACACG TTTTTTCGCC
      541 TTCCACTTTA TCTTACCATT CATCATCGCA GCTCTAGTAA TTGTTCATCT ACTATTCTTA
      601 CATGAAACTG GATCAAACAA CCCAACAGGC CTAAATTCAG ACGCTGATAA AATTCCATTC
      661 CATCCATACT ACACAATCAA AGATATCCTA GGAATCTTTA TAATAATCAT ATTCTTAATA
      721 ACCCTAGTAC TATTTTTCCC AGACCTACTA GGAGACCCAG ATAACTATAT ACCAGCTAAC
      781 CCACTTAACA CCCCACCACA TATCAAACCA GAATGATATT TTCTATTTGC TTACGCAATT
      841 CTACGATCAA TTCCAAATAA ACTAGGAGGA GTCCTAGCCC TAATCCTATC AATCCTCATC
      901 CTAGCTCTTC TACCATTCCT ACACACTTCA AAACAACGAA GCCTAATATT TCGCCCTATT
      961 ACACAAACAC TTTACTGAAT CCTAGTAGCT AACCTTCTCA TTCTCACTTG AATTGGAGGA
     1021 CAACCAGTTG AACACCCATT TGTGATCATC GGACAACTAG CCTCCATCAG CTATTTCTCT
     1081 ATTATCCTAA TTCTAATACC AGTATCAGGA ATTATTGAAG ACAAAATACT AAAATGAAAC
//
LOCUS       JQ043409                1140 bp    DNA     linear   ROD 30-NOV-2012
DEFINITION  Apodemus ilex isolate QS2 cytochrome b (cytb) gene, partial cds;
            mitochondrial.
TITLE       Apodemus ilex isolate QS2
ACCESSION   JQ043409
SOURCE      mitochondrion Apodemus ilex
  ORGANISM  Apodemus ilex
            Eukaryota; Metazoa; Chordata; Craniata; Vertebrata; Euteleostomi;
            Mammalia; Eutheria; Euarchontoglires; Glires; Rodentia; Myomorpha;
            Muroidea; Muridae; Murinae; Apodemus.
REFERENCE   1  (bases 1 to 1140)
  AUTHORS   Chen,P. and Jiang,X.L.
  TITLE     Morphometric and molecular analyses for delimitating the endemic
            Chinese species Apodemus draco complex
  JOURNAL   Unpublished
REFERENCE   2  (bases 1 to 1140)
  AUTHORS   Chen,P. and Jiang,X.L.
  TITLE     Direct Submission
  JOURNAL   Submitted (17-NOV-2011) Mammal Ecology and Evolution Research
            Group, Kunming Institute of Zoology, Chinese Academy of Sciences,
            32 Jiaochang Donglu, Kunming, Yunnan 650223, China
FEATURES             Location/Qualifiers
     source          1..1140
                     /organism="Apodemus ilex"
                     /organelle="mitochondrion"
                     /mol_type="genomic DNA"
                     /isolate="QS2"
                     /db_xref="taxon:256595"
     gene            1..>1140
                     /gene="cytb"
     CDS             1..>1140
                     /gene="cytb"
                     /codon_start=1
                     /transl_table=2
                     /product="cytochrome b"
                     /protein_id="AFU07613.1"
                     /translation="MTNIRKTHPLIKSVNHSFIDLPAPSNISSWWNFGSLLGICLIVQ
                     IITGLFLAMHYTSDTMTAFSSVTHICRDVNYGWLIRYMHANGASMFFICLFLHVGRGM
                     YYGSYTFMETWNIGVILLFAVMATAFMGYVLPWGQMSFWGATVITNLLSAIPYIGTTL
                     VEWIWGGFSVDKATLTRFFAFHFILPFIIAALVIVHLLFLHETGSNNPTGLNSDADKI
                     PFHPYYTIKDILGIFMMIMFLMTLVLFFPDLLGDPDNYMPANPLNTPPHIKPEWYFLF
                     AYAILRSIPNKLGGVLALILSILILALLPFLHTSKQRSLMFRPITQTLYWILVANLLI
                     LTWIGGQPVEHPFVIIGQLASISYFSIILILMPVSGIIEDKMLKWN"
ORIGIN

        1 ATGACAAATA TTCGAAAAAC ACATCCACTC ATTAAAAGTG TTAACCACTC ATTCATTGAC
       61 CTTCCTGCCC CATCTAACAT TTCGTCTTGA TGAAATTTTG GCTCTCTACT AGGTATCTGT
      121 TTAATTGTAC AAATCATTAC AGGTCTATTT CTAGCTATAC ACTATACATC AGATACAATA
      181 ACAGCATTCT CATCAGTCAC ACATATTTGC CGAGACGTAA ACTACGGATG ATTAATCCGA
      241 TACATACACG CAAACGGAGC CTCAATATTC TTTATCTGCC TATTCCTTCA TGTAGGACGA
      301 GGGATATACT ATGGATCCTA TACATTCATA GAAACATGAA ACATTGGAGT AATCTTACTA
      361 TTCGCTGTTA TAGCCACAGC ATTTATAGGC TACGTCCTTC CATGAGGACA AATATCATTC
      421 TGAGGTGCAA CCGTAATCAC AAACCTCCTA TCAGCCATCC CATATATCGG AACTACCCTA
      481 GTAGAATGAA TCTGAGGGGG ATTCTCAGTA GACAAAGCTA CTTTAACACG TTTTTTCGCC
      541 TTCCACTTTA TCTTACCATT CATCATCGCA GCTCTAGTAA TTGTTCATCT ACTATTCTTA
      601 CATGAAACTG GATCAAACAA CCCAACAGGC CTAAATTCAG ACGCTGATAA AATTCCATTC
      661 CATCCATACT ACACAATCAA AGATATCCTA GGAATCTTTA TAATAATCAT ATTCTTAATA
      721 ACCCTAGTAC TATTTTTCCC AGACCTACTA GGAGACCCAG ATAACTATAT ACCAGCTAAC
      781 CCACTTAACA CCCCACCACA TATCAAACCA GAATGATATT TTCTATTTGC TTACGCAATT
      841 CTACGATCAA TTCCAAATAA ACTAGGAGGA GTCCTAGCCC TAATCCTATC AATCCTCATC
      901 CTAGCTCTTC TACCATTCCT ACACACTTCA AAACAACGAA GCCTAATATT TCGCCCTATT
      961 ACACAAACAC TTTACTGAAT CCTAGTAGCT AACCTTCTTA TTCTCACTTG AATTGGAGGA
     1021 CAACCAGTTG AACACCCATT TGTGATCATC GGACAACTAG CCTCCATCAG CTATTTCTCT
     1081 ATTATCCTAA TTCTAATACC AGTATCAGGA ATTATTGAAG ACAAAATACT AAAATGAAAC
//
LOCUS       JQ043408                1140 bp    DNA     linear   ROD 30-NOV-2012
DEFINITION  Apodemus ilex isolate DZ1 cytochrome b (cytb) gene, partial cds;
            mitochondrial.
TITLE       Apodemus ilex isolate DZ1
ACCESSION   JQ043408
SOURCE      mitochondrion Apodemus ilex
  ORGANISM  Apodemus ilex
            Eukaryota; Metazoa; Chordata; Craniata; Vertebrata; Euteleostomi;
            Mammalia; Eutheria; Euarchontoglires; Glires; Rodentia; Myomorpha;
            Muroidea; Muridae; Murinae; Apodemus.
REFERENCE   1  (bases 1 to 1140)
  AUTHORS   Chen,P. and Jiang,X.L.
  TITLE     Morphometric and molecular analyses for delimitating the endemic
            Chinese species Apodemus draco complex
  JOURNAL   Unpublished
REFERENCE   2  (bases 1 to 1140)
  AUTHORS   Chen,P. and Jiang,X.L.
  TITLE     Direct Submission
  JOURNAL   Submitted (17-NOV-2011) Mammal Ecology and Evolution Research
            Group, Kunming Institute of Zoology, Chinese Academy of Sciences,
            32 Jiaochang Donglu, Kunming, Yunnan 650223, China
FEATURES             Location/Qualifiers
     source          1..1140
                     /organism="Apodemus ilex"
                     /organelle="mitochondrion"
                     /mol_type="genomic DNA"
                     /isolate="DZ1"
                     /db_xref="taxon:256595"
     gene            1..>1140
                     /gene="cytb"
     CDS             1..>1140
                     /gene="cytb"
                     /codon_start=1
                     /transl_table=2
                     /product="cytochrome b"
                     /protein_id="AFU07612.1"
                     /translation="MTNIRKTHPLIKIVNHSFIDLPAPSNISSWWNFGSLLGICLIVQ
                     IITGLFLAMHYTSDTMTAFSSVTHICRDVNYGWLIRYMHANGASMFFICLFLHVGRGM
                     YYGSYTFMETWNIGVILLFAVMATAFMGYVLPWGQMSFWGATVITNLLSAIPYIGTTL
                     VEWIWGGFSVDKATLTRFFAFHFILPFIIAALVIVHLLFLHETGSNNPTGLNSDADKI
                     PFHPYYTIKDILGIFMMIMFLMTLVLFFPDLLGDPDNYMPANPLNTPPHIKPEWYFLF
                     AYAILRSIPNKLGGVLALILSILILALLPFLHTSKQRSLMFRPITQTLYWILVANLLI
                     LTWIGGQPVEHPFVIIGQLASISYFSIILILMPVSGIIEDKMLKWN"
ORIGIN

        1 ATGACAAATA TTCGAAAAAC ACATCCACTC ATTAAAATTG TTAACCACTC ATTCATTGAC
       61 CTTCCTGCCC CATCTAACAT TTCGTCTTGA TGAAATTTTG GCTCTCTACT AGGTATCTGT
      121 TTAATTGTAC AAATCATTAC AGGTCTATTT CTAGCTATAC ACTATACATC AGATACAATA
      181 ACAGCATTCT CATCAGTCAC ACATATTTGC CGAGACGTAA ACTACGGATG ATTAATCCGA
      241 TATATACACG CAAACGGAGC CTCAATATTC TTTATCTGCC TATTTCTTCA TGTAGGACGA
      301 GGGATATACT ATGGATCCTA TACATTCATA GAAACATGAA ACATTGGAGT AATCTTACTA
      361 TTTGCTGTTA TAGCCACAGC ATTTATAGGC TACGTCCTTC CATGAGGACA AATATCATTC
      421 TGAGGTGCAA CCGTAATCAC AAACCTCCTA TCAGCCATCC CATATATCGG AACTACCCTA
      481 GTAGAATGAA TCTGAGGGGG ATTCTCAGTA GACAAAGCTA CTTTAACACG TTTTTTCGCC
      541 TTCCACTTTA TCTTACCATT CATCATCGCA GCTCTAGTAA TTGTTCATCT ACTATTCTTA
      601 CATGAAACTG GATCAAACAA CCCAACAGGC CTAAATTCAG ACGCTGATAA AATTCCATTC
      661 CATCCATACT ACACAATCAA AGATATCCTA GGAATCTTTA TAATAATCAT ATTCTTAATA
      721 ACCCTAGTAC TATTTTTCCC AGACCTACTA GGAGACCCAG ATAACTATAT ACCAGCTAAC
      781 CCACTTAACA CCCCACCACA TATCAAACCA GAATGATATT TTCTATTTGC TTACGCAATT
      841 CTACGATCAA TTCCAAATAA ACTAGGAGGA GTCCTAGCCC TAATCCTATC AATCCTCATC
      901 CTAGCTCTTC TACCATTCCT ACACACTTCA AAACAACGAA GCCTAATATT TCGCCCTATT
      961 ACACAAACAC TTTACTGAAT CCTAGTAGCT AACCTTCTTA TTCTCACTTG AATTGGAGGA
     1021 CAACCAGTTG AACACCCATT TGTGATCATC GGACAACTAG CCTCCATCAG CTATTTCTCT
     1081 ATTATCCTAA TTCTAATACC AGTATCAGGA ATTATTGAAG ACAAAATACT AAAATGAAAC
//
LOCUS       JQ043407                1140 bp    DNA     linear   ROD 30-NOV-2012
DEFINITION  Apodemus ilex isolate DL1 cytochrome b (cytb) gene, partial cds;
            mitochondrial.
TITLE       Apodemus ilex isolate DL1
ACCESSION   JQ043407
SOURCE      mitochondrion Apodemus ilex
  ORGANISM  Apodemus ilex
            Eukaryota; Metazoa; Chordata; Craniata; Vertebrata; Euteleostomi;
            Mammalia; Eutheria; Euarchontoglires; Glires; Rodentia; Myomorpha;
            Muroidea; Muridae; Murinae; Apodemus.
REFERENCE   1  (bases 1 to 1140)
  AUTHORS   Chen,P. and Jiang,X.L.
  TITLE     Morphometric and molecular analyses for delimitating the endemic
            Chinese species Apodemus draco complex
  JOURNAL   Unpublished
REFERENCE   2  (bases 1 to 1140)
  AUTHORS   Chen,P. and Jiang,X.L.
  TITLE     Direct Submission
  JOURNAL   Submitted (17-NOV-2011) Mammal Ecology and Evolution Research
            Group, Kunming Institute of Zoology, Chinese Academy of Sciences,
            32 Jiaochang Donglu, Kunming, Yunnan 650223, China
FEATURES             Location/Qualifiers
     source          1..1140
                     /organism="Apodemus ilex"
                     /organelle="mitochondrion"
                     /mol_type="genomic DNA"
                     /isolate="DL1"
                     /db_xref="taxon:256595"
     gene            1..>1140
                     /gene="cytb"
     CDS             1..>1140
                     /gene="cytb"
                     /codon_start=1
                     /transl_table=2
                     /product="cytochrome b"
                     /protein_id="AFU07611.1"
                     /translation="MTNIRKTHPLIKIVNHSFIDLPAPSNISSWWNFGSLLGICLIVQ
                     IITGLFLAMHYTSDTMTAFSSVTHICRDVNYGWLIRYMHANGASMFFICLFLHVGRGM
                     YYGSYTFMETWNIGVILLFAVMATAFMGYVLPWGQMSFWGATVITNLLSAIPYIGTTL
                     VEWIWGGFSVDKATLTRFFAFHFILPFIITALVIVHLLFLHETGSNNPTGLNSDADKI
                     PFHPYYTIKDILGIFMMIMFLMTLVLFFPDLLGDPDNYMPANPLNTPPHIKPEWYFLF
                     AYAILRSIPNKLGGVLALILSILILALLPFLHTSKQRSLMFRPITQMLYWILVANLLI
                     LTWIGGQPVEHPFVIIGQLASISYFSIILILMPISGIIEDKMLKWN"
ORIGIN

        1 ATGACAAATA TTCGAAAAAC ACACCCACTC ATTAAAATTG TTAACCACTC ATTCATTGAC
       61 CTTCCTGCCC CATCTAACAT TTCGTCTTGA TGAAATTTTG GCTCTCTACT AGGTATCTGT
      121 TTAATCGTAC AAATCATTAC AGGTCTATTT CTAGCTATAC ACTACACATC AGATACAATA
      181 ACAGCATTCT CATCAGTCAC ACATATTTGC CGAGACGTAA ACTACGGATG ATTAATCCGA
      241 TATATACACG CAAACGGAGC CTCAATATTC TTTATCTGCC TATTCCTTCA TGTAGGACGA
      301 GGAATATATT ATGGATCCTA CACATTCATA GAAACATGAA ACATTGGAGT AATCTTACTA
      361 TTTGCTGTTA TAGCCACAGC ATTTATGGGC TATGTCCTTC CATGAGGACA AATATCATTC
      421 TGAGGTGCAA CCGTAATCAC AAACCTCCTA TCAGCCATCC CATATATCGG AACTACCCTA
      481 GTAGAATGAA TCTGAGGGGG ATTCTCAGTA GACAAAGCTA CTTTAACACG TTTTTTCGCC
      541 TTCCACTTTA TCTTACCTTT CATCATCACA GCTCTAGTAA TTGTTCATCT ACTATTCTTA
      601 CATGAAACTG GATCAAACAA CCCAACAGGC CTAAATTCAG ACGCTGACAA AATTCCATTC
      661 CATCCATACT ACACAATCAA AGATATCCTA GGAATCTTTA TGATAATCAT ATTCTTAATA
      721 ACCTTAGTAC TATTTTTCCC AGACCTACTA GGAGACCCAG ATAACTACAT ACCAGCCAAC
      781 CCACTTAACA CCCCACCACA TATCAAACCA GAATGATACT TTCTATTCGC TTACGCAATC
      841 CTACGATCAA TTCCAAACAA ACTAGGAGGA GTTCTAGCCC TAATCCTATC AATTCTCATT
      901 CTAGCTCTTC TACCATTCCT CCACACTTCA AAACAACGAA GCCTAATATT TCGCCCTATT
      961 ACACAAATAC TTTACTGAAT TCTAGTAGCT AACCTTCTTA TTCTCACTTG AATTGGAGGA
     1021 CAACCAGTTG AACATCCATT TGTTATCATC GGACAACTAG CCTCCATCAG CTATTTCTCT
     1081 ATTATTCTAA TTCTGATACC AATCTCAGGA ATTATTGAAG ACAAGATACT AAAATGAAAC
//
LOCUS       JQ043406                1140 bp    DNA     linear   ROD 30-NOV-2012
DEFINITION  Apodemus ilex isolate DY1 cytochrome b (cytb) gene, partial cds;
            mitochondrial.
TITLE       Apodemus ilex isolate DY1
ACCESSION   JQ043406
SOURCE      mitochondrion Apodemus ilex
  ORGANISM  Apodemus ilex
            Eukaryota; Metazoa; Chordata; Craniata; Vertebrata; Euteleostomi;
            Mammalia; Eutheria; Euarchontoglires; Glires; Rodentia; Myomorpha;
            Muroidea; Muridae; Murinae; Apodemus.
REFERENCE   1  (bases 1 to 1140)
  AUTHORS   Chen,P. and Jiang,X.L.
  TITLE     Morphometric and molecular analyses for delimitating the endemic
            Chinese species Apodemus draco complex
  JOURNAL   Unpublished
REFERENCE   2  (bases 1 to 1140)
  AUTHORS   Chen,P. and Jiang,X.L.
  TITLE     Direct Submission
  JOURNAL   Submitted (17-NOV-2011) Mammal Ecology and Evolution Research
            Group, Kunming Institute of Zoology, Chinese Academy of Sciences,
            32 Jiaochang Donglu, Kunming, Yunnan 650223, China
FEATURES             Location/Qualifiers
     source          1..1140
                     /organism="Apodemus ilex"
                     /organelle="mitochondrion"
                     /mol_type="genomic DNA"
                     /isolate="DY1"
                     /db_xref="taxon:256595"
     gene            1..>1140
                     /gene="cytb"
     CDS             1..>1140
                     /gene="cytb"
                     /codon_start=1
                     /transl_table=2
                     /product="cytochrome b"
                     /protein_id="AFU07610.1"
                     /translation="MTNIRKTHPLIKIVNHSFIDLPTPSNISSWWNFGSLLGICLIVQ
                     IITGLFLAMHYTSDTMTAFSSVTHICRDVNYGWLIRYMHANGASMFFICLFLHVGRGM
                     YYGSYTFMETWNIGVILLFAVMATAFMGYVLPWGQMSFWGATVITNLLSAIPYIGTTL
                     VEWIWGGFSVDKATLTRFFAFHFILPFIIAALVIVHLLFLHETGSNNPTGLNSDADKI
                     PFHPYYTIKDILGIFMMIMFLMTLVLFFPDLLGDPDNYMPANPLNTPPHIKPEWYFLF
                     AYAILRSIPNKLGGVLALILSILILALLPFLHTSKQRSLMFRPITQTLYWILVANLLI
                     LTWIGGQPVEHPFVIIGQLASISYFSIILILMPISGIIEDKMLKWN"
ORIGIN

        1 ATGACAAATA TTCGAAAAAC ACACCCACTC ATTAAAATTG TTAACCACTC ATTCATTGAC
       61 CTTCCTACCC CATCTAACAT TTCGTCTTGA TGAAATTTTG GCTCTCTACT AGGTATCTGT
      121 TTAATTGTAC AAATCATTAC AGGTCTATTT CTAGCTATAC ACTACACATC AGATACAATA
      181 ACAGCATTCT CATCAGTCAC ACATATTTGC CGAGACGTAA ACTACGGATG ATTAATTCGA
      241 TATATACACG CAAACGGAGC CTCAATATTC TTTATCTGCT TATTCCTTCA TGTAGGACGA
      301 GGAATATATT ATGGATCCTA TACATTCATA GAAACATGAA ACATTGGAGT AATCTTACTA
      361 TTTGCTGTTA TAGCCACAGC ATTTATGGGC TACGTCCTTC CATGAGGACA AATATCATTC
      421 TGAGGTGCAA CCGTAATCAC AAACCTCCTA TCAGCCATCC CATATATCGG AACTACCCTA
      481 GTAGAATGAA TCTGAGGAGG ATTCTCAGTA GACAAAGCTA CTTTAACACG TTTTTTCGCC
      541 TTCCACTTCA TCTTACCATT CATCATCGCA GCTCTAGTAA TTGTTCATCT ACTATTCTTA
      601 CATGAAACTG GATCAAACAA CCCAACAGGC CTAAATTCAG ACGCTGACAA AATTCCATTC
      661 CATCCATACT ACACAATCAA AGATATCCTA GGAATCTTCA TGATAATCAT ATTCTTAATA
      721 ACCTTAGTAC TATTTTTCCC AGACCTACTA GGAGATCCAG ATAATTATAT ACCAGCTAAT
      781 CCACTTAACA CCCCACCACA TATCAAACCA GAATGATACT TTCTATTCGC TTACGCAATC
      841 CTACGATCAA TTCCAAACAA ACTAGGAGGA GTTCTAGCCC TAATCCTATC AATTCTCATT
      901 CTAGCTCTTC TACCATTCCT ACACACTTCA AAACAACGAA GCCTAATATT CCGCCCTATT
      961 ACACAAACAC TTTACTGAAT TCTAGTAGCT AACCTTCTTA TTCTCACTTG AATTGGAGGA
     1021 CAACCAGTTG AACATCCATT TGTGATCATC GGACAACTAG CCTCCATCAG CTATTTCTCT
     1081 ATTATTCTAA TTCTAATACC AATCTCAGGA ATTATTGAAG ACAAAATACT AAAATGAAAC
//
LOCUS       JQ043405                1140 bp    DNA     linear   ROD 30-NOV-2012
DEFINITION  Apodemus ilex isolate WY2 cytochrome b (cytb) gene, partial cds;
            mitochondrial.
TITLE       Apodemus ilex isolate WY2
ACCESSION   JQ043405
SOURCE      mitochondrion Apodemus ilex
  ORGANISM  Apodemus ilex
            Eukaryota; Metazoa; Chordata; Craniata; Vertebrata; Euteleostomi;
            Mammalia; Eutheria; Euarchontoglires; Glires; Rodentia; Myomorpha;
            Muroidea; Muridae; Murinae; Apodemus.
REFERENCE   1  (bases 1 to 1140)
  AUTHORS   Chen,P. and Jiang,X.L.
  TITLE     Morphometric and molecular analyses for delimitating the endemic
            Chinese species Apodemus draco complex
  JOURNAL   Unpublished
REFERENCE   2  (bases 1 to 1140)
  AUTHORS   Chen,P. and Jiang,X.L.
  TITLE     Direct Submission
  JOURNAL   Submitted (17-NOV-2011) Mammal Ecology and Evolution Research
            Group, Kunming Institute of Zoology, Chinese Academy of Sciences,
            32 Jiaochang Donglu, Kunming, Yunnan 650223, China
FEATURES             Location/Qualifiers
     source          1..1140
                     /organism="Apodemus ilex"
                     /organelle="mitochondrion"
                     /mol_type="genomic DNA"
                     /isolate="WY2"
                     /db_xref="taxon:256595"
     gene            1..>1140
                     /gene="cytb"
     CDS             1..>1140
                     /gene="cytb"
                     /codon_start=1
                     /transl_table=2
                     /product="cytochrome b"
                     /protein_id="AFU07609.1"
                     /translation="MTNIRKTHPLIKIINHSFIDLPAPSNISSWWNFGSLLGICLIVQ
                     IITGLFLAMHYTSDTMTAFSSVTHICRDVNYGWLIRYMHANGASMFFICLFLHVGRGM
                     YYGSYTFMETWNIGVILLFAVMATAFMGYVLPWGQMSFWGATVITNLLSAIPYIGTTL
                     VEWIWGGFSVDKATLTRFFAFHFILPFIIAALVIVHLLFLHETGSNNPTGLNSDADKI
                     PFHPYYTIKDILGIFMMIMFLMTLVLFFPDLLGDPDNYMPANPLNTPPHIKPEWYFLF
                     AYAILRSIPNKLGGVLALILSILILALLPFLHTSKQRSLMFRPITQTLYWILVANLLI
                     LTWIGGQPVEHPFVIIGQLASISYFSIILILMPISGIIEDKMLKWN"
ORIGIN

        1 ATGACAAATA TTCGAAAAAC ACACCCACTC ATTAAAATTA TTAACCACTC ATTCATTGAC
       61 CTTCCTGCCC CATCTAACAT TTCGTCTTGA TGAAATTTTG GCTCTCTACT AGGTATCTGT
      121 TTAATTGTAC AAATCATTAC AGGTCTATTT CTAGCTATAC ACTACACATC AGATACAATA
      181 ACAGCATTCT CATCAGTCAC ACATATTTGC CGAGACGTAA ACTACGGATG ATTAATCCGA
      241 TATATACACG CAAACGGAGC CTCAATATTC TTTATCTGCC TATTCCTTCA TGTAGGACGA
      301 GGAATATATT ATGGATCCTA CACATTCATA GAAACATGAA ACATTGGAGT AATCTTACTA
      361 TTTGCTGTTA TAGCCACAGC ATTTATGGGC TACGTCCTTC CATGAGGACA AATATCATTC
      421 TGAGGTGCAA CCGTAATCAC AAACCTCCTA TCAGCCATCC CATATATCGG AACTACCCTA
      481 GTAGAATGAA TCTGAGGGGG ATTCTCAGTA GACAAAGCTA CTTTAACACG TTTTTTCGCC
      541 TTCCACTTTA TCTTACCTTT CATCATCGCA GCTCTAGTAA TTGTTCATCT ACTATTCTTA
      601 CATGAAACTG GATCAAACAA CCCAACAGGC CTAAATTCAG ACGCTGACAA AATTCCATTC
      661 CATCCATACT ACACAATTAA AGATATCCTA GGAATCTTTA TGATAATCAT ATTCTTAATA
      721 ACCTTAGTAC TATTTTTCCC AGACCTACTA GGAGACCCAG ATAACTATAT ACCAGCTAAC
      781 CCACTTAACA CCCCACCACA TATCAAACCA GAATGATACT TTCTATTCGC TTACGCAATC
      841 CTACGATCAA TTCCAAACAA ACTAGGAGGA GTTCTAGCCC TAATCCTATC AATTCTTATT
      901 CTAGCTCTTC TACCATTCCT CCACACTTCA AAACAACGAA GCCTAATATT TCGCCCTATT
      961 ACACAAACAC TTTACTGAAT TCTAGTAGCT AACCTTCTTA TTCTCACTTG AATTGGAGGA
     1021 CAACCAGTTG AACATCCATT TGTAATCATC GGACAACTAG CCTCCATCAG CTATTTCTCT
     1081 ATTATTCTAA TTCTAATACC AATCTCAGGA ATTATTGAAG ACAAGATACT AAAATGAAAC
//
LOCUS       JQ043404                1140 bp    DNA     linear   ROD 30-NOV-2012
DEFINITION  Apodemus ilex isolate WY1 cytochrome b (cytb) gene, partial cds;
            mitochondrial.
TITLE       Apodemus ilex isolate WY1
ACCESSION   JQ043404
SOURCE      mitochondrion Apodemus ilex
  ORGANISM  Apodemus ilex
            Eukaryota; Metazoa; Chordata; Craniata; Vertebrata; Euteleostomi;
            Mammalia; Eutheria; Euarchontoglires; Glires; Rodentia; Myomorpha;
            Muroidea; Muridae; Murinae; Apodemus.
REFERENCE   1  (bases 1 to 1140)
  AUTHORS   Chen,P. and Jiang,X.L.
  TITLE     Morphometric and molecular analyses for delimitating the endemic
            Chinese species Apodemus draco complex
  JOURNAL   Unpublished
REFERENCE   2  (bases 1 to 1140)
  AUTHORS   Chen,P. and Jiang,X.L.
  TITLE     Direct Submission
  JOURNAL   Submitted (17-NOV-2011) Mammal Ecology and Evolution Research
            Group, Kunming Institute of Zoology, Chinese Academy of Sciences,
            32 Jiaochang Donglu, Kunming, Yunnan 650223, China
FEATURES             Location/Qualifiers
     source          1..1140
                     /organism="Apodemus ilex"
                     /organelle="mitochondrion"
                     /mol_type="genomic DNA"
                     /isolate="WY1"
                     /db_xref="taxon:256595"
     gene            1..>1140
                     /gene="cytb"
     CDS             1..>1140
                     /gene="cytb"
                     /codon_start=1
                     /transl_table=2
                     /product="cytochrome b"
                     /protein_id="AFU07608.1"
                     /translation="MTNIRKTHPLIKIVNHSFIDLPAPSNISSWWNFGSLLGICLIVQ
                     IITGLFLAMHYTSDTMTAFSSVTHICRDVNYGWLIRYMHANGASMFFICLFLHVGRGM
                     YYGSYTFMETWNIGVILLFAVMATAFMGYVLPWGQMSFWGATVITNLLSAIPYIGTTL
                     VEWIWGGFSVDKATLTRFFAFHFILPFIIAALVIVHLLFLHETGSNNPTGLNSDADKI
                     PFHPYYTIKDILGIFMMIMFLMTLVLFFPDLLGDPDNYMPANPLNTPPHIKPEWYFLF
                     AYAILRSIPNKLGGVLALILSILILALLPFLHTSKQRSLMFRPITQTLYWILVANLLI
                     LTWIGGQPVEHPFVIIGQLASISYFSIILILMPISGIIEDKMLKWN"
ORIGIN

        1 ATGACAAATA TTCGAAAAAC ACACCCACTC ATTAAAATTG TTAACCACTC ATTCATTGAC
       61 CTTCCTGCCC CATCTAACAT TTCGTCTTGA TGAAATTTTG GCTCTCTACT AGGTATCTGT
      121 TTAATTGTAC AAATCATTAC AGGTCTATTT CTAGCTATAC ACTACACATC AGATACAATA
      181 ACAGCATTCT CATCAGTCAC ACATATTTGC CGAGACGTAA ACTACGGATG ATTAATCCGA
      241 TATATACACG CAAACGGAGC CTCAATATTC TTTATCTGCC TATTCCTTCA TGTAGGACGA
      301 GGAATATATT ATGGATCCTA CACATTCATA GAAACATGAA ACATTGGAGT AATCTTACTA
      361 TTTGCTGTTA TAGCCACAGC ATTTATGGGC TACGTCCTTC CATGAGGACA AATATCATTC
      421 TGAGGTGCAA CCGTAATCAC AAACCTCCTA TCAGCCATCC CATATATCGG AACTACCCTA
      481 GTAGAATGAA TCTGAGGGGG ATTCTCAGTA GACAAAGCTA CTTTAACACG TTTTTTCGCC
      541 TTCCACTTTA TCTTACCTTT CATCATCGCA GCTCTAGTAA TTGTTCATCT ACTATTCTTA
      601 CATGAAACTG GATCAAACAA CCCAACAGGC CTAAATTCAG ACGCTGACAA AATTCCATTC
      661 CATCCATACT ACACAATCAA AGATATCCTA GGAATCTTTA TGATAATCAT ATTCTTAATA
      721 ACCTTAGTAC TATTTTTCCC AGACCTACTA GGAGATCCAG ATAACTATAT ACCAGCTAAC
      781 CCACTTAACA CCCCACCACA TATCAAACCA GAATGATACT TTCTATTCGC TTACGCAATC
      841 CTACGATCAA TTCCAAACAA ACTAGGAGGA GTTCTAGCCC TAATCCTATC AATTCTTATT
      901 CTAGCTCTTC TACCATTCCT CCACACTTCA AAACAACGAA GCCTAATATT TCGCCCTATT
      961 ACACAAACAC TTTACTGAAT TCTAGTAGCT AACCTTCTTA TTCTCACTTG AATTGGAGGA
     1021 CAACCAGTTG AACATCCATT TGTAATCATC GGACAACTAG CCTCCATCAG CTATTTCTCT
     1081 ATTATTCTAA TTCTAATACC AATCTCAGGA ATTATTGAAG ACAAGATACT AAAATGAAAC
//
LOCUS       JF503240                1140 bp    DNA     linear   ROD 22-FEB-2012
DEFINITION  Apodemus ilex haplotype 99 cytochrome b (cytb) gene, partial cds;
            mitochondrial.
TITLE       Apodemus ilex haplotype 99 
ACCESSION   JF503240
SOURCE      mitochondrion Apodemus ilex
  ORGANISM  Apodemus ilex
            Eukaryota; Metazoa; Chordata; Craniata; Vertebrata; Euteleostomi;
            Mammalia; Eutheria; Euarchontoglires; Glires; Rodentia; Myomorpha;
            Muroidea; Muridae; Murinae; Apodemus.
REFERENCE   1  (bases 1 to 1140)
  AUTHORS   Liu,Q., Chen,P., He,K., Kilpatrick,C.W., Liu,S.Y., Yu,F.H. and
            Jiang,X.L.
  TITLE     Phylogeographic study of Apodemus ilex (Rodentia: Muridae) in
            Southwest China
  JOURNAL   PLoS ONE 7 (2), E31453 (2012)
            PUBMED   22347481
REFERENCE   2  (bases 1 to 1140)
  AUTHORS   Liu,Q., Chen,P., He,K., Yu,F.-H. and Jiang,X.-L.
  TITLE     Direct Submission
  JOURNAL   Submitted (07-MAR-2011) Mammal Ecology and Evolution Research
            Group, State Key Laboratory of Genetic Resources and Evolution,
            Kunming Institute of Zoology, Chinese Academy of Sciences, 32
            Jiaochang Donglu, Kunming, Yunnan 650223, China
FEATURES             Location/Qualifiers
     source          1..1140
                     /organism="Apodemus ilex"
                     /organelle="mitochondrion"
                     /mol_type="genomic DNA"
                     /db_xref="taxon:256595"
                     /haplotype="99"
     gene            1..>1140
                     /gene="cytb"
     CDS             1..>1140
                     /gene="cytb"
                     /codon_start=1
                     /transl_table=2
                     /product="cytochrome b"
                     /protein_id="AEA08365.1"
                     /translation="MTNIRKTHPLIKIVNHSFIDLPAPSNISSWWNFGSLLGICLIVQ
                     IITGLFLAMHYTSDTMTAFSSVTHICRDVNYGWLIRYMHANGASMFFICLFLHVGRGM
                     YYGSYTFMETWNIGVILLFAVMATAFMGYVLPWGQMSFWGATVITNLLSAIPYIGTTL
                     VEWIWGGFSVDKATLTRFFAFHFILPFIIAALVIVHLLFLHETGSNNPTGLNSDADKI
                     PFHPYYTIKDILGIFMMIMFLMTLVLFFPDLLGDPDNYMPANPLNTPPHIKPEWYFLF
                     AYAILRSIPNKLGGVLALILSILILALLPFLHTSKQRSLMFRPITQTLYWILVANLLI
                     LTWIGGQPVEHPFVIIGQLASISYFSIILILMPISGIIEDKMLKWN"
ORIGIN

        1 ATGACAAATA TTCGAAAAAC ACACCCACTC ATTAAAATTG TTAACCACTC ATTCATTGAC
       61 CTTCCTGCCC CATCTAACAT TTCGTCTTGA TGAAATTTTG GCTCTCTACT AGGTATCTGT
      121 TTAATTGTAC AAATCATTAC AGGTCTATTT CTAGCTATAC ACTACACATC AGATACAATA
      181 ACAGCATTCT CATCAGTCAC ACATATTTGC CGAGACGTAA ACTACGGATG ATTAATCCGA
      241 TACATACACG CAAACGGAGC CTCAATATTC TTTATCTGCC TATTCCTTCA TGTAGGACGA
      301 GGAATATATT ATGGATCCTA CACATTCATA GAAACATGAA ACATTGGAGT GATCTTACTA
      361 TTTGCTGTTA TAGCCACAGC ATTTATGGGC TACGTCCTTC CATGAGGACA AATATCATTC
      421 TGAGGTGCAA CCGTAATTAC AAACCTCCTA TCAGCCATCC CATATATCGG AACTACCCTA
      481 GTAGAATGAA TCTGAGGGGG ATTCTCAGTA GACAAAGCTA CTTTAACACG TTTTTTCGCC
      541 TTCCACTTTA TCTTACCTTT CATCATCGCA GCTCTAGTAA TTGTTCATCT ACTATTCTTA
      601 CATGAAACTG GATCAAACAA CCCAACAGGC CTAAATTCAG ACGCTGACAA AATTCCATTT
      661 CATCCATACT ACACAATCAA AGATATCCTA GGAATCTTTA TGATAATTAT ATTCTTAATA
      721 ACCCTAGTAC TATTTTTCCC AGACCTATTA GGAGATCCAG ATAACTATAT ACCAGCTAAC
      781 CCACTTAACA CCCCACCACA TATCAAACCA GAATGATACT TTCTATTCGC TTATGCAATC
      841 CTACGATCAA TTCCAAACAA ACTAGGAGGA GTTCTAGCCC TAATCCTATC AATTCTTATT
      901 CTAGCTCTTC TACCATTCCT CCACACTTCA AAACAACGAA GCCTAATATT TCGCCCTATT
      961 ACACAAACAC TTTACTGAAT TCTAGTAGCT AACCTTCTTA TTCTCACTTG AATTGGAGGA
     1021 CAACCAGTTG AACATCCATT TGTAATCATC GGACAACTAG CCTCCATCAG CTATTTCTCT
     1081 ATTATTCTAA TTCTAATACC AATCTCAGGA ATTATTGAAG ATAAGATACT AAAATGAAAC
//
LOCUS       JF503239                1140 bp    DNA     linear   ROD 22-FEB-2012
DEFINITION  Apodemus ilex haplotype 98 cytochrome b (cytb) gene, partial cds;
            mitochondrial.
TITLE       Apodemus ilex haplotype 98 
ACCESSION   JF503239
SOURCE      mitochondrion Apodemus ilex
  ORGANISM  Apodemus ilex
            Eukaryota; Metazoa; Chordata; Craniata; Vertebrata; Euteleostomi;
            Mammalia; Eutheria; Euarchontoglires; Glires; Rodentia; Myomorpha;
            Muroidea; Muridae; Murinae; Apodemus.
REFERENCE   1  (bases 1 to 1140)
  AUTHORS   Liu,Q., Chen,P., He,K., Kilpatrick,C.W., Liu,S.Y., Yu,F.H. and
            Jiang,X.L.
  TITLE     Phylogeographic study of Apodemus ilex (Rodentia: Muridae) in
            Southwest China
  JOURNAL   PLoS ONE 7 (2), E31453 (2012)
            PUBMED   22347481
REFERENCE   2  (bases 1 to 1140)
  AUTHORS   Liu,Q., Chen,P., He,K., Yu,F.-H. and Jiang,X.-L.
  TITLE     Direct Submission
  JOURNAL   Submitted (07-MAR-2011) Mammal Ecology and Evolution Research
            Group, State Key Laboratory of Genetic Resources and Evolution,
            Kunming Institute of Zoology, Chinese Academy of Sciences, 32
            Jiaochang Donglu, Kunming, Yunnan 650223, China
FEATURES             Location/Qualifiers
     source          1..1140
                     /organism="Apodemus ilex"
                     /organelle="mitochondrion"
                     /mol_type="genomic DNA"
                     /db_xref="taxon:256595"
                     /haplotype="98"
     gene            1..>1140
                     /gene="cytb"
     CDS             1..>1140
                     /gene="cytb"
                     /codon_start=1
                     /transl_table=2
                     /product="cytochrome b"
                     /protein_id="AEA08364.1"
                     /translation="MTNIRKTHPLIKIVNHSFIDLPTPSNISSWWNFGSLLGICLIVQ
                     IITGLFLAMHYTSDTMTAFSSVTHICRDVNYGWLIRYMHANGASMFFICLFLHVGRGM
                     YYGSYTFMETWNIGVILLFAVMATAFMGYVLPWGQMSFWGATVITNLLSAIPYIGTTL
                     VEWIWGGFSVDKATLTRFFAFHFILPFIIAALVIVHLLFLHETGSNNPTGLNSDADKI
                     PFHPYYTIKDILGIFMMIMFLMTLVLFFPDLLGDPDNYMPANPLNTPPHIKPEWYFLF
                     AYAILRSIPNKLGGVLALILSILILALLPFLHTSKQRSLMFRPITQTLYWILVANLLI
                     LTWIGGQPVEHPFVIIGQLASISYFSIILILMPISGIIEDKMLKWN"
ORIGIN

        1 ATGACAAATA TTCGAAAAAC ACACCCACTC ATTAAAATTG TTAACCACTC ATTCATTGAC
       61 CTTCCTACCC CATCTAACAT TTCGTCTTGA TGAAATTTTG GCTCTCTACT AGGTATCTGT
      121 TTAATTGTAC AAATCATTAC AGGTCTATTT CTAGCTATAC ACTACACATC AGATACAATA
      181 ACAGCATTCT CATCAGTCAC ACATATTTGC CGAGACGTAA ACTACGGATG ATTAATCCGA
      241 TATATACACG CAAACGGAGC CTCAATATTC TTTATCTGCC TATTTCTTCA TGTAGGACGA
      301 GGAATATATT ATGGATCCTA CACATTCATA GAAACATGAA ACATTGGAGT GATCTTACTA
      361 TTTGCTGTTA TAGCCACAGC ATTTATGGGC TACGTCCTTC CATGAGGACA AATATCTTTC
      421 TGAGGTGCAA CCGTAATTAC AAACCTCCTA TCAGCCATCC CATATATCGG AACTACCCTA
      481 GTAGAATGAA TCTGAGGAGG ATTCTCAGTA GACAAAGCTA CTTTAACACG TTTTTTCGCC
      541 TTCCACTTTA TCTTACCTTT CATCATCGCA GCTCTAGTAA TTGTTCATCT ACTATTCTTA
      601 CATGAAACTG GATCAAACAA CCCAACAGGC CTAAATTCAG ACGCTGACAA AATTCCATTC
      661 CATCCATACT ACACAATCAA AGATATCCTA GGAATCTTTA TGATAATCAT ATTCTTAATA
      721 ACCCTAGTAC TATTTTTCCC AGACCTACTA GGAGATCCAG ATAACTATAT ACCAGCTAAC
      781 CCACTTAACA CCCCACCACA TATCAAACCA GAATGATACT TTCTATTCGC TTATGCAATC
      841 CTACGATCAA TTCCAAACAA ACTAGGAGGA GTTCTAGCCC TAATCCTATC AATTCTTATT
      901 CTAGCTCTCC TACCATTCCT CCACACTTCA AAACAACGAA GCCTAATATT TCGCCCTATT
      961 ACACAAACAC TTTACTGAAT TCTAGTAGCT AACCTTCTTA TTCTCACTTG AATTGGAGGA
     1021 CAACCAGTTG AACATCCATT TGTAATCATC GGACAACTAG CCTCCATCAG CTATTTCTCT
     1081 ATTATTCTAA TTCTAATACC AATCTCAGGA ATTATTGAAG ATAAGATACT AAAATGAAAC
//
LOCUS       JF503238                1140 bp    DNA     linear   ROD 22-FEB-2012
DEFINITION  Apodemus ilex haplotype 97 cytochrome b (cytb) gene, partial cds;
            mitochondrial.
TITLE       Apodemus ilex haplotype 97 
ACCESSION   JF503238
SOURCE      mitochondrion Apodemus ilex
  ORGANISM  Apodemus ilex
            Eukaryota; Metazoa; Chordata; Craniata; Vertebrata; Euteleostomi;
            Mammalia; Eutheria; Euarchontoglires; Glires; Rodentia; Myomorpha;
            Muroidea; Muridae; Murinae; Apodemus.
REFERENCE   1  (bases 1 to 1140)
  AUTHORS   Liu,Q., Chen,P., He,K., Kilpatrick,C.W., Liu,S.Y., Yu,F.H. and
            Jiang,X.L.
  TITLE     Phylogeographic study of Apodemus ilex (Rodentia: Muridae) in
            Southwest China
  JOURNAL   PLoS ONE 7 (2), E31453 (2012)
            PUBMED   22347481
REFERENCE   2  (bases 1 to 1140)
  AUTHORS   Liu,Q., Chen,P., He,K., Yu,F.-H. and Jiang,X.-L.
  TITLE     Direct Submission
  JOURNAL   Submitted (07-MAR-2011) Mammal Ecology and Evolution Research
            Group, State Key Laboratory of Genetic Resources and Evolution,
            Kunming Institute of Zoology, Chinese Academy of Sciences, 32
            Jiaochang Donglu, Kunming, Yunnan 650223, China
FEATURES             Location/Qualifiers
     source          1..1140
                     /organism="Apodemus ilex"
                     /organelle="mitochondrion"
                     /mol_type="genomic DNA"
                     /db_xref="taxon:256595"
                     /haplotype="97"
     gene            1..>1140
                     /gene="cytb"
     CDS             1..>1140
                     /gene="cytb"
                     /codon_start=1
                     /transl_table=2
                     /product="cytochrome b"
                     /protein_id="AEA08363.1"
                     /translation="MTNIRKTHPLIKIVNHSFIDLPTPSNISSWWNFGSLLGICLIVQ
                     IITGLFLAMHYTSDTMTAFSSVTHICRDVNYGWLIRYMHANGASMFFICLFLHVGRGM
                     YYGSYTFMETWNIGVILLFAVMATAFMGYVLPWGQMSFWGATVITNLLSAIPYIGTTL
                     VEWIWGGFSVDKATLTRFFAFHFILPFIIAALVIVHLLFLHETGSNNPTGLNSDADKI
                     PFHPYYTIKDILGIFMMIMFLMTLVLFFPDLLGDPDNYMPANPLNTPPHIKPEWYFLF
                     AYAILRSIPNKLGGVLALILSILILALLPFLHTSKQRSLMFRPITQTLYWILVANLLI
                     LTWIGGQPVEHPFVIIGQLASISYFSIILILMPISGIIEDKMLKWN"
ORIGIN

        1 ATGACAAATA TTCGAAAAAC ACACCCACTC ATTAAAATTG TTAACCACTC ATTCATTGAC
       61 CTTCCTACCC CATCTAACAT TTCGTCTTGA TGAAATTTTG GCTCTCTACT AGGTATCTGT
      121 TTAATTGTAC AAATCATTAC AGGTCTATTT CTAGCTATAC ACTACACATC AGATACAATA
      181 ACAGCATTCT CATCAGTCAC ACATATTTGC CGAGACGTAA ACTACGGATG ATTAATCCGA
      241 TATATACACG CAAACGGAGC CTCAATATTC TTTATCTGCC TATTCCTTCA TGTAGGACGA
      301 GGAATATATT ATGGATCCTA CACATTCATA GAAACATGAA ACATTGGAGT GATCTTACTA
      361 TTTGCTGTTA TAGCCACAGC ATTTATGGGC TACGTCCTTC CATGAGGACA AATATCTTTC
      421 TGAGGTGCAA CCGTAATTAC AAACCTCCTA TCAGCCATCC CATATATCGG AACTACCCTA
      481 GTAGAATGAA TCTGAGGAGG ATTCTCAGTA GACAAAGCCA CTTTAACACG TTTTTTCGCC
      541 TTCCACTTTA TCTTACCTTT CATCATCGCA GCTCTAGTAA TTGTTCATCT ACTATTCTTA
      601 CATGAAACTG GATCAAACAA CCCAACAGGC CTAAATTCAG ACGCTGACAA AATTCCATTC
      661 CATCCATACT ACACAATCAA AGATATCCTA GGAATCTTTA TGATAATCAT ATTCTTAATA
      721 ACCCTAGTAC TATTTTTCCC AGACCTACTA GGAGATCCAG ATAACTATAT GCCAGCTAAC
      781 CCACTTAACA CCCCACCACA TATCAAACCA GAATGATACT TTCTATTCGC TTATGCAATC
      841 CTACGATCAA TTCCAAACAA ACTAGGAGGA GTTCTAGCCC TAATCCTATC AATTCTTATT
      901 CTAGCTCTCC TACCATTCCT CCACACTTCA AAACAACGAA GCCTAATATT TCGCCCTATT
      961 ACACAAACAC TTTACTGAAT TCTAGTAGCT AACCTTCTTA TTCTCACTTG AATTGGAGGA
     1021 CAACCAGTTG AACATCCATT TGTAATCATC GGACAACTAG CCTCCATCAG CTATTTCTCT
     1081 ATTATTCTAA TTCTAATACC AATCTCAGGA ATTATTGAAG ATAAGATACT AAAATGAAAC
//
LOCUS       JF503237                1140 bp    DNA     linear   ROD 22-FEB-2012
DEFINITION  Apodemus ilex haplotype 96 cytochrome b (cytb) gene, partial cds;
            mitochondrial.
TITLE       Apodemus ilex haplotype 96 
ACCESSION   JF503237
SOURCE      mitochondrion Apodemus ilex
  ORGANISM  Apodemus ilex
            Eukaryota; Metazoa; Chordata; Craniata; Vertebrata; Euteleostomi;
            Mammalia; Eutheria; Euarchontoglires; Glires; Rodentia; Myomorpha;
            Muroidea; Muridae; Murinae; Apodemus.
REFERENCE   1  (bases 1 to 1140)
  AUTHORS   Liu,Q., Chen,P., He,K., Kilpatrick,C.W., Liu,S.Y., Yu,F.H. and
            Jiang,X.L.
  TITLE     Phylogeographic study of Apodemus ilex (Rodentia: Muridae) in
            Southwest China
  JOURNAL   PLoS ONE 7 (2), E31453 (2012)
            PUBMED   22347481
REFERENCE   2  (bases 1 to 1140)
  AUTHORS   Liu,Q., Chen,P., He,K., Yu,F.-H. and Jiang,X.-L.
  TITLE     Direct Submission
  JOURNAL   Submitted (07-MAR-2011) Mammal Ecology and Evolution Research
            Group, State Key Laboratory of Genetic Resources and Evolution,
            Kunming Institute of Zoology, Chinese Academy of Sciences, 32
            Jiaochang Donglu, Kunming, Yunnan 650223, China
FEATURES             Location/Qualifiers
     source          1..1140
                     /organism="Apodemus ilex"
                     /organelle="mitochondrion"
                     /mol_type="genomic DNA"
                     /db_xref="taxon:256595"
                     /haplotype="96"
     gene            1..>1140
                     /gene="cytb"
     CDS             1..>1140
                     /gene="cytb"
                     /codon_start=1
                     /transl_table=2
                     /product="cytochrome b"
                     /protein_id="AEA08362.1"
                     /translation="MTNIRKTHPLIKIVNHSFIDLPTPSNISSWWNFGSLLGICLIVQ
                     IITGLFLAMHYTSDTMTAFSSVTHICRDVNYGWLIRYMHANGASMFFICLFLHVGRGM
                     YYGSYTFMETWNIGVILLFAVMATAFMGYVLPWGQMSFWGATVITNLLSAIPYIGTTL
                     VEWIWGGFSVDKATLTRFFAFHFILPFIIAALVIVHLLFLHETGSNNPTGLNSDADKI
                     PFHPYYTIKDILGIFMMIMFLMTLVLFFPDLLGDPDNYMPANPLNTPPHIKPEWYFLF
                     AYAILRSIPNKLGGVLALILSILILALLPFLHTSKQRSLMFRPITQTLYWILVANLLI
                     LTWIGGQPVEHPFVIIGQLASISYFSIILILMPISGIIEDKMLKWN"
ORIGIN

        1 ATGACAAATA TTCGAAAAAC ACACCCACTC ATTAAAATTG TTAACCACTC ATTCATTGAC
       61 CTTCCTACCC CATCTAACAT TTCGTCTTGA TGAAATTTTG GCTCTCTACT AGGTATCTGT
      121 TTAATTGTAC AAATCATTAC AGGTCTATTT CTAGCTATAC ACTACACATC AGATACAATA
      181 ACAGCATTCT CATCAGTCAC ACATATTTGC CGAGACGTAA ACTACGGATG ATTAATCCGA
      241 TATATACACG CAAACGGAGC CTCAATATTC TTTATCTGCC TATTCCTTCA TGTAGGACGA
      301 GGAATATATT ATGGATCCTA CACATTCATA GAAACATGAA ACATTGGAGT GATCTTACTA
      361 TTTGCTGTTA TAGCCACAGC ATTTATGGGC TACGTCCTTC CATGAGGACA AATATCATTC
      421 TGAGGTGCAA CCGTAATTAC AAACCTCCTA TCAGCCATCC CATATATCGG AACTACCCTA
      481 GTAGAATGAA TCTGAGGAGG ATTCTCAGTA GACAAAGCTA CTTTAACACG CTTTTTCGCC
      541 TTCCACTTTA TCTTACCTTT CATCATCGCA GCTCTAGTAA TTGTTCATCT ACTATTCTTA
      601 CATGAAACTG GATCAAACAA CCCAACAGGC CTAAATTCAG ACGCTGACAA AATTCCATTT
      661 CATCCATATT ACACAATCAA AGATATCCTA GGAATCTTTA TGATAATTAT ATTCTTAATA
      721 ACCCTAGTAC TATTTTTCCC AGACCTACTA GGAGATCCAG ATAACTATAT ACCAGCTAAC
      781 CCACTTAACA CCCCACCACA TATCAAACCA GAATGATACT TTCTATTCGC TTATGCAATC
      841 CTACGATCAA TTCCAAACAA ACTAGGAGGA GTTCTAGCCC TAATCCTATC AATTCTTATT
      901 CTAGCTCTTC TACCATTCCT CCACACTTCA AAACAACGAA GCCTAATATT TCGCCCTATT
      961 ACACAAACAC TTTACTGAAT TCTAGTAGCT AACCTTCTTA TTCTCACTTG AATTGGAGGA
     1021 CAACCAGTTG AACATCCATT TGTAATCATC GGACAACTAG CCTCCATCAG CTATTTCTCT
     1081 ATTATTCTAA TTCTAATACC AATCTCAGGA ATTATTGAAG ATAAGATACT AAAATGAAAC
//
LOCUS       JF503236                1140 bp    DNA     linear   ROD 22-FEB-2012
DEFINITION  Apodemus ilex haplotype 95 cytochrome b (cytb) gene, partial cds;
            mitochondrial.
TITLE       Apodemus ilex haplotype 95
ACCESSION   JF503236
SOURCE      mitochondrion Apodemus ilex
  ORGANISM  Apodemus ilex
            Eukaryota; Metazoa; Chordata; Craniata; Vertebrata; Euteleostomi;
            Mammalia; Eutheria; Euarchontoglires; Glires; Rodentia; Myomorpha;
            Muroidea; Muridae; Murinae; Apodemus.
REFERENCE   1  (bases 1 to 1140)
  AUTHORS   Liu,Q., Chen,P., He,K., Kilpatrick,C.W., Liu,S.Y., Yu,F.H. and
            Jiang,X.L.
  TITLE     Phylogeographic study of Apodemus ilex (Rodentia: Muridae) in
            Southwest China
  JOURNAL   PLoS ONE 7 (2), E31453 (2012)
            PUBMED   22347481
REFERENCE   2  (bases 1 to 1140)
  AUTHORS   Liu,Q., Chen,P., He,K., Yu,F.-H. and Jiang,X.-L.
  TITLE     Direct Submission
  JOURNAL   Submitted (07-MAR-2011) Mammal Ecology and Evolution Research
            Group, State Key Laboratory of Genetic Resources and Evolution,
            Kunming Institute of Zoology, Chinese Academy of Sciences, 32
            Jiaochang Donglu, Kunming, Yunnan 650223, China
FEATURES             Location/Qualifiers
     source          1..1140
                     /organism="Apodemus ilex"
                     /organelle="mitochondrion"
                     /mol_type="genomic DNA"
                     /db_xref="taxon:256595"
                     /haplotype="95"
     gene            1..>1140
                     /gene="cytb"
     CDS             1..>1140
                     /gene="cytb"
                     /codon_start=1
                     /transl_table=2
                     /product="cytochrome b"
                     /protein_id="AEA08361.1"
                     /translation="MTNIRKTHPLIKIVNHSFIDLPTPSNISSWWNFGSLLGICLIVQ
                     IITGLFLAMHYTSDTMTAFSSVTHICRDVNYGWLIRYMHANGASMFFICLFLHVGRGM
                     YYGSYTFMETWNIGVILLFAVMATAFMGYVLPWGQMSFWGATVITNLLSAIPYIGTTL
                     VEWIWGGFSVDKATLTRFFAFHFILPFIIAALVIVHLLFLHETGSNNPTGLNSDADKI
                     PFHPYYTIKDILGIFMMIMFLMTLVLFFPDLLGDPDNYMPANPLNTPPHIKPEWYFLF
                     AYAILRSIPNKLGGVLALILSILILALLPFLHTSKQRSLMFRPITQTLYWILVANLLI
                     LTWIGGQPVEHPFVIIGQLASISYFSIILILMPISGIIEDKMLKWN"
ORIGIN

        1 ATGACAAATA TTCGAAAAAC ACACCCACTA ATTAAAATTG TTAACCACTC ATTCATTGAC
       61 CTTCCTACCC CATCTAACAT TTCGTCTTGA TGAAATTTTG GCTCTCTACT AGGTATCTGT
      121 TTAATTGTAC AAATCATTAC AGGTCTATTT CTAGCTATAC ACTACACATC AGATACAATA
      181 ACAGCATTCT CATCAGTCAC ACATATTTGC CGAGACGTAA ACTACGGATG ATTAATCCGA
      241 TATATACACG CAAACGGAGC CTCAATATTC TTTATCTGCC TATTCCTTCA TGTAGGACGA
      301 GGAATATATT ATGGATCCTA CACATTCATA GAAACATGAA ACATTGGAGT GATCTTACTA
      361 TTTGCTGTTA TAGCCACAGC ATTTATGGGC TACGTCCTTC CATGAGGACA AATATCTTTC
      421 TGAGGTGCAA CCGTAATTAC AAACCTCCTA TCAGCCATCC CATATATCGG AACTACCCTA
      481 GTAGAATGAA TCTGAGGAGG ATTCTCAGTA GACAAAGCTA CTTTAACACG TTTTTTCGCC
      541 TTCCACTTTA TCTTACCTTT CATCATCGCA GCTCTAGTAA TTGTTCATCT ACTATTCTTA
      601 CATGAAACTG GATCAAACAA CCCAACAGGC CTAAATTCAG ACGCTGACAA AATTCCATTC
      661 CATCCATACT ACACAATCAA AGATATCCTA GGAATCTTTA TGATAATCAT ATTCTTAATA
      721 ACCCTAGTAC TATTTTTCCC AGACCTACTA GGAGATCCAG ATAACTATAT GCCAGCTAAC
      781 CCACTTAACA CCCCACCACA TATCAAACCA GAATGATACT TTCTATTCGC TTATGCAATC
      841 CTACGATCAA TTCCAAACAA ACTAGGAGGA GTTCTAGCCC TAATCCTATC AATTCTTATT
      901 CTAGCTCTCC TACCATTCCT CCACACTTCA AAACAACGAA GCCTAATATT TCGCCCTATT
      961 ACACAAACAC TTTACTGAAT TCTAGTAGCT AACCTTCTTA TTCTCACTTG AATTGGAGGA
     1021 CAACCAGTTG AACATCCATT TGTAATCATC GGACAACTAG CCTCCATCAG CTATTTCTCT
     1081 ATTATTCTAA TTCTAATACC AATCTCAGGA ATTATTGAAG ATAAGATACT AAAATGAAAC
//
LOCUS       JF503235                1140 bp    DNA     linear   ROD 22-FEB-2012
DEFINITION  Apodemus ilex haplotype 94 cytochrome b (cytb) gene, partial cds;
            mitochondrial.
TITLE       Apodemus ilex haplotype 94
ACCESSION   JF503235
SOURCE      mitochondrion Apodemus ilex
  ORGANISM  Apodemus ilex
            Eukaryota; Metazoa; Chordata; Craniata; Vertebrata; Euteleostomi;
            Mammalia; Eutheria; Euarchontoglires; Glires; Rodentia; Myomorpha;
            Muroidea; Muridae; Murinae; Apodemus.
REFERENCE   1  (bases 1 to 1140)
  AUTHORS   Liu,Q., Chen,P., He,K., Kilpatrick,C.W., Liu,S.Y., Yu,F.H. and
            Jiang,X.L.
  TITLE     Phylogeographic study of Apodemus ilex (Rodentia: Muridae) in
            Southwest China
  JOURNAL   PLoS ONE 7 (2), E31453 (2012)
            PUBMED   22347481
REFERENCE   2  (bases 1 to 1140)
  AUTHORS   Liu,Q., Chen,P., He,K., Yu,F.-H. and Jiang,X.-L.
  TITLE     Direct Submission
  JOURNAL   Submitted (07-MAR-2011) Mammal Ecology and Evolution Research
            Group, State Key Laboratory of Genetic Resources and Evolution,
            Kunming Institute of Zoology, Chinese Academy of Sciences, 32
            Jiaochang Donglu, Kunming, Yunnan 650223, China
FEATURES             Location/Qualifiers
     source          1..1140
                     /organism="Apodemus ilex"
                     /organelle="mitochondrion"
                     /mol_type="genomic DNA"
                     /db_xref="taxon:256595"
                     /haplotype="94"
     gene            1..>1140
                     /gene="cytb"
     CDS             1..>1140
                     /gene="cytb"
                     /codon_start=1
                     /transl_table=2
                     /product="cytochrome b"
                     /protein_id="AEA08360.1"
                     /translation="MTNIRKTHPLIKIVNHSFIDLPTPSNISSWWNFGSLLGICLIVQ
                     IITGLFLAMHYTSDTMTAFSSVTHICRDVNYGWLIRYMHANGASMFFICLFLHVGRGM
                     YYGSYTFMETWNIGVILLFAVMATAFMGYVLPWGQMSFWGATVITNLLSAIPYIGTTL
                     VEWIWGGFSVDKATLTRFFAFHFILPFIIAALVIVHLLFLHETGSNNPTGLNSDADKI
                     PFHPYYTIKDILGIFMMIMFLMTLVLFFPDLLGDPDNYMPANPLNTPPHIKPEWYFLF
                     AYAILRSIPNKLGGVLALILSILILALLPFLHTSKQRSLMFRPITQTLYWILVANLLI
                     LTWIGGQPVEHPFVIIGQLASISYFSIILILMPISGIIEDKMLKWN"
ORIGIN

        1 ATGACAAATA TTCGAAAAAC ACACCCACTA ATTAAAATTG TTAACCACTC ATTCATTGAC
       61 CTTCCTACCC CATCTAACAT TTCGTCTTGA TGAAATTTTG GCTCTCTACT AGGTATCTGT
      121 TTAATTGTAC AAATCATTAC AGGTCTATTT CTAGCTATAC ACTACACATC AGATACAATA
      181 ACAGCATTCT CATCAGTCAC ACATATTTGC CGAGACGTAA ACTACGGATG ATTAATCCGA
      241 TATATACACG CAAACGGAGC CTCAATATTC TTTATCTGCC TATTCCTTCA TGTAGGACGA
      301 GGAATATATT ATGGATCCTA CACATTCATA GAAACATGAA ACATTGGAGT GATCTTACTA
      361 TTTGCTGTTA TAGCCACAGC ATTTATGGGC TACGTCCTTC CATGAGGACA AATATCTTTC
      421 TGAGGTGCAA CCGTAATTAC AAACCTCCTA TCAGCCATCC CATATATCGG AACTACCCTA
      481 GTAGAATGAA TCTGAGGAGG ATTCTCAGTA GACAAAGCCA CTTTAACACG TTTTTTCGCC
      541 TTCCACTTTA TCTTACCTTT CATCATCGCA GCTCTAGTAA TTGTTCATCT ACTATTCTTA
      601 CATGAAACTG GATCAAACAA CCCAACAGGC CTAAATTCAG ACGCTGACAA AATTCCATTC
      661 CATCCATACT ACACAATCAA AGATATCCTA GGAATCTTTA TGATAATCAT ATTCTTAATA
      721 ACCCTAGTAC TATTTTTCCC AGACCTACTA GGAGATCCAG ATAACTATAT GCCAGCTAAC
      781 CCACTTAACA CCCCACCACA TATCAAACCA GAATGATACT TTCTATTCGC TTATGCAATC
      841 CTACGATCAA TTCCAAACAA ACTAGGAGGA GTTCTAGCCC TAATCCTATC AATTCTTATT
      901 CTAGCTCTCC TACCATTCCT CCACACTTCA AAACAACGAA GCCTAATATT TCGCCCTATT
      961 ACACAAACAC TTTACTGAAT TCTAGTAGCT AACCTTCTTA TTCTCACTTG AATTGGAGGA
     1021 CAACCAGTTG AACATCCATT TGTAATCATC GGACAACTAG CCTCCATCAG CTATTTCTCT
     1081 ATTATTCTAA TTCTAATACC AATCTCAGGA ATTATTGAAG ATAAGATACT AAAATGAAAC
//
LOCUS       JF503234                1140 bp    DNA     linear   ROD 22-FEB-2012
DEFINITION  Apodemus ilex haplotype 93 cytochrome b (cytb) gene, partial cds;
            mitochondrial.
TITLE       Apodemus ilex haplotype 93
ACCESSION   JF503234
SOURCE      mitochondrion Apodemus ilex
  ORGANISM  Apodemus ilex
            Eukaryota; Metazoa; Chordata; Craniata; Vertebrata; Euteleostomi;
            Mammalia; Eutheria; Euarchontoglires; Glires; Rodentia; Myomorpha;
            Muroidea; Muridae; Murinae; Apodemus.
REFERENCE   1  (bases 1 to 1140)
  AUTHORS   Liu,Q., Chen,P., He,K., Kilpatrick,C.W., Liu,S.Y., Yu,F.H. and
            Jiang,X.L.
  TITLE     Phylogeographic study of Apodemus ilex (Rodentia: Muridae) in
            Southwest China
  JOURNAL   PLoS ONE 7 (2), E31453 (2012)
            PUBMED   22347481
REFERENCE   2  (bases 1 to 1140)
  AUTHORS   Liu,Q., Chen,P., He,K., Yu,F.-H. and Jiang,X.-L.
  TITLE     Direct Submission
  JOURNAL   Submitted (07-MAR-2011) Mammal Ecology and Evolution Research
            Group, State Key Laboratory of Genetic Resources and Evolution,
            Kunming Institute of Zoology, Chinese Academy of Sciences, 32
            Jiaochang Donglu, Kunming, Yunnan 650223, China
FEATURES             Location/Qualifiers
     source          1..1140
                     /organism="Apodemus ilex"
                     /organelle="mitochondrion"
                     /mol_type="genomic DNA"
                     /db_xref="taxon:256595"
                     /haplotype="93"
     gene            1..>1140
                     /gene="cytb"
     CDS             1..>1140
                     /gene="cytb"
                     /codon_start=1
                     /transl_table=2
                     /product="cytochrome b"
                     /protein_id="AEA08359.1"
                     /translation="MTNIRKTHPLIKIVNHSFIDLPAPSNISSWWNFGSLLGICLIVQ
                     IITGLFLAMHYTSDTMTAFSSVTHICRDVNYGWLIRYMHANGASMFFICLFLHVGRGM
                     YYGSYTFMETWNIGVILLFAVMATAFMGYVLPWGQMSFWGATVITNLLSAIPYIGTTL
                     VEWIWGGFSVDKATLTRFFAFHFILPFIIAALVIVHLLFLHETGSNNPTGLNSDADKI
                     PFHPYYTIKDILGIFMMIMFLMTLVLFFPDLLGDPDNYMPANPLNTPPHIKPEWYFLF
                     AYAILRSIPNKLGGVLALILSILILALLPFLHTSKQRSLMFRPITQTLYWILVANLLI
                     LTWIGGQPVEHPFVIIGQLASISYFSIILILMPISGIIEDKMLKWN"
ORIGIN

        1 ATGACAAATA TTCGAAAAAC ACACCCACTC ATTAAAATTG TTAACCACTC ATTCATTGAC
       61 CTTCCTGCCC CATCTAACAT TTCGTCTTGA TGAAATTTTG GCTCTCTACT AGGTATCTGT
      121 TTAATTGTAC AAATCATTAC AGGTCTATTT CTAGCTATAC ACTACACATC AGATACAATA
      181 ACAGCATTCT CATCAGTCAC ACATATTTGC CGAGACGTAA ACTACGGATG ATTAATCCGA
      241 TACATACACG CAAACGGAGC CTCAATATTC TTTATCTGCC TATTCCTTCA TGTAGGACGA
      301 GGAATATATT ATGGATCCTA CACATTCATA GAAACATGAA ACATTGGAGT GATCTTACTA
      361 TTTGCTGTTA TAGCCACAGC ATTTATGGGC TACGTCCTTC CATGAGGACA AATATCATTC
      421 TGAGGTGCAA CCGTAATTAC AAACCTCCTA TCAGCCATCC CATATATCGG AACTACCCTA
      481 GTAGAATGAA TCTGAGGAGG ATTCTCAGTA GACAAAGCTA CTTTAACACG TTTTTTCGCC
      541 TTCCACTTTA TCTTACCTTT CATCATCGCA GCTCTAGTAA TTGTTCATCT ACTATTCTTA
      601 CATGAAACTG GATCAAACAA CCCAACAGGC CTAAATTCAG ACGCTGACAA AATTCCATTT
      661 CATCCATACT ACACAATCAA AGATATCCTA GGAATCTTTA TGATAATTAT ATTCTTAATA
      721 ACCCTAGTAC TATTTTTCCC AGACCTATTA GGAGATCCAG ATAACTATAT ACCAGCTAAC
      781 CCACTTAACA CCCCACCACA TATCAAACCA GAATGATACT TTCTATTCGC TTATGCAATC
      841 CTACGATCAA TTCCAAACAA ACTAGGAGGA GTTCTAGCCC TAATCCTATC AATTCTTATT
      901 CTAGCTCTTC TACCATTCCT CCACACTTCA AAACAACGAA GCCTAATATT TCGCCCTATT
      961 ACACAAACAC TTTACTGAAT TCTAGTAGCT AACCTTCTTA TTCTCACTTG AATTGGAGGA
     1021 CAACCAGTTG AACATCCATT TGTAATCATC GGACAACTAG CCTCCATCAG CTATTTCTCT
     1081 ATTATTCTAA TTCTAATACC AATCTCAGGA ATTATTGAAG ATAAGATACT AAAATGAAAC
//
LOCUS       JF503233                1140 bp    DNA     linear   ROD 22-FEB-2012
DEFINITION  Apodemus ilex haplotype 92 cytochrome b (cytb) gene, partial cds;
            mitochondrial.
TITLE       Apodemus ilex haplotype 92
ACCESSION   JF503233
SOURCE      mitochondrion Apodemus ilex
  ORGANISM  Apodemus ilex
            Eukaryota; Metazoa; Chordata; Craniata; Vertebrata; Euteleostomi;
            Mammalia; Eutheria; Euarchontoglires; Glires; Rodentia; Myomorpha;
            Muroidea; Muridae; Murinae; Apodemus.
REFERENCE   1  (bases 1 to 1140)
  AUTHORS   Liu,Q., Chen,P., He,K., Kilpatrick,C.W., Liu,S.Y., Yu,F.H. and
            Jiang,X.L.
  TITLE     Phylogeographic study of Apodemus ilex (Rodentia: Muridae) in
            Southwest China
  JOURNAL   PLoS ONE 7 (2), E31453 (2012)
            PUBMED   22347481
REFERENCE   2  (bases 1 to 1140)
  AUTHORS   Liu,Q., Chen,P., He,K., Yu,F.-H. and Jiang,X.-L.
  TITLE     Direct Submission
  JOURNAL   Submitted (07-MAR-2011) Mammal Ecology and Evolution Research
            Group, State Key Laboratory of Genetic Resources and Evolution,
            Kunming Institute of Zoology, Chinese Academy of Sciences, 32
            Jiaochang Donglu, Kunming, Yunnan 650223, China
FEATURES             Location/Qualifiers
     source          1..1140
                     /organism="Apodemus ilex"
                     /organelle="mitochondrion"
                     /mol_type="genomic DNA"
                     /db_xref="taxon:256595"
                     /haplotype="92"
     gene            1..>1140
                     /gene="cytb"
     CDS             1..>1140
                     /gene="cytb"
                     /codon_start=1
                     /transl_table=2
                     /product="cytochrome b"
                     /protein_id="AEA08358.1"
                     /translation="MTNIRKTHPLIKIVNHSFIDLPAPSNISSWWNFGSLLGICLIVQ
                     IITGLFLAMHYTSDTMTAFSSVTHICRDVNYGWLIRYMHANGASMFFICLFLHVGRGM
                     YYGSYTFMETWNIGVILLFAVMATAFMGYVLPWGQMSFWGATVITNLLSAIPYIGTTL
                     VEWIWGGFSVDKATLTRFFAFHFILPFIIAALVIVHLLFLHETGSNNPTGLNSDADKI
                     PFHPYYTIKDILGIFMMIMFLMTLVLFFPDLLGDPDNYMPANPLNTPPHIKPEWYFLF
                     AYAILRSIPNKLGGVLALILSILILALLPFLHTSKQRSLMFRPITQTLYWILVANLLI
                     LTWIGGQPVEHPFVIIGQLASISYFSIILILMPISGIIEDKMLKWN"
ORIGIN

        1 ATGACAAATA TTCGAAAAAC ACACCCACTC ATTAAAATTG TTAACCACTC ATTCATTGAC
       61 CTTCCTGCCC CATCTAACAT TTCGTCTTGA TGAAATTTTG GCTCTCTACT AGGTATCTGT
      121 TTAATTGTAC AAATCATTAC AGGTCTATTT CTAGCTATAC ACTACACATC AGATACAATA
      181 ACAGCATTCT CATCAGTCAC ACATATTTGC CGAGACGTAA ACTACGGATG ATTAATCCGA
      241 TATATACACG CAAACGGAGC CTCAATATTC TTTATCTGCC TATTCCTTCA TGTAGGACGA
      301 GGAATATATT ATGGATCCTA TACATTCATA GAAACATGAA ACATTGGAGT AATCTTACTA
      361 TTTGCTGTTA TAGCCACAGC ATTTATGGGC TACGTCCTTC CATGAGGACA AATATCATTC
      421 TGAGGTGCAA CCGTAATCAC AAACCTCCTA TCAGCCATCC CATATATCGG AACTACCCTA
      481 GTAGAATGAA TCTGAGGAGG ATTCTCAGTA GACAAAGCTA CTTTAACACG TTTTTTCGCC
      541 TTCCACTTCA TCTTACCATT CATCATCGCA GCTCTAGTAA TTGTTCATCT ACTATTCTTA
      601 CATGAAACTG GATCAAACAA CCCAACAGGC CTAAATTCAG ACGCTGACAA AATTCCATTC
      661 CATCCATACT ACACAATTAA AGATATCCTA GGAATCTTCA TGATAATCAT ATTCTTAATA
      721 ACCTTAGTAC TATTTTTCCC AGACCTACTA GGAGATCCAG ACAATTATAT ACCAGCTAAT
      781 CCACTCAACA CCCCACCACA TATCAAACCA GAATGATATT TTCTATTCGC TTACGCAATC
      841 CTACGATCAA TTCCAAACAA ACTAGGAGGA GTTCTAGCCC TAATCCTATC AATTCTCATT
      901 CTAGCTCTTC TACCATTCCT ACACACTTCA AAACAACGAA GCCTAATATT CCGCCCTATT
      961 ACACAAACAC TTTACTGAAT TCTAGTAGCT AACCTTCTTA TTCTCACTTG AATTGGAGGA
     1021 CAACCAGTTG AACATCCATT TGTGATCATC GGACAACTAG CCTCCATCAG CTATTTCTCT
     1081 ATTATTCTAA TTCTAATACC AATCTCAGGA ATTATTGAAG ACAAAATACT AAAATGAAAC
//
LOCUS       JF503232                1140 bp    DNA     linear   ROD 22-FEB-2012
DEFINITION  Apodemus ilex haplotype 91 cytochrome b (cytb) gene, partial cds;
            mitochondrial.
TITLE       Apodemus ilex haplotype 91
ACCESSION   JF503232
SOURCE      mitochondrion Apodemus ilex
  ORGANISM  Apodemus ilex
            Eukaryota; Metazoa; Chordata; Craniata; Vertebrata; Euteleostomi;
            Mammalia; Eutheria; Euarchontoglires; Glires; Rodentia; Myomorpha;
            Muroidea; Muridae; Murinae; Apodemus.
REFERENCE   1  (bases 1 to 1140)
  AUTHORS   Liu,Q., Chen,P., He,K., Kilpatrick,C.W., Liu,S.Y., Yu,F.H. and
            Jiang,X.L.
  TITLE     Phylogeographic study of Apodemus ilex (Rodentia: Muridae) in
            Southwest China
  JOURNAL   PLoS ONE 7 (2), E31453 (2012)
            PUBMED   22347481
REFERENCE   2  (bases 1 to 1140)
  AUTHORS   Liu,Q., Chen,P., He,K., Yu,F.-H. and Jiang,X.-L.
  TITLE     Direct Submission
  JOURNAL   Submitted (07-MAR-2011) Mammal Ecology and Evolution Research
            Group, State Key Laboratory of Genetic Resources and Evolution,
            Kunming Institute of Zoology, Chinese Academy of Sciences, 32
            Jiaochang Donglu, Kunming, Yunnan 650223, China
FEATURES             Location/Qualifiers
     source          1..1140
                     /organism="Apodemus ilex"
                     /organelle="mitochondrion"
                     /mol_type="genomic DNA"
                     /db_xref="taxon:256595"
                     /haplotype="91"
     gene            1..>1140
                     /gene="cytb"
     CDS             1..>1140
                     /gene="cytb"
                     /codon_start=1
                     /transl_table=2
                     /product="cytochrome b"
                     /protein_id="AEA08357.1"
                     /translation="MTNIRKTHPLIKIVNHSFIDLPAPSNISSWWNFGSLLGICLIVQ
                     IITGLFLAMHYTSDTMTAFSSVTHICRDVNYGWLIRYMHANGASMFFICLFLHVGRGM
                     YYGSYTFMETWNIGVILLFAVMATAFMGYVLPWGQMSFWGATVITNLLSAIPYIGTTL
                     VEWIWGGFSVDKATLTRFFAFHFILPFIIAALVIVHLLFLHETGSNNPTGLNSDADKI
                     PFHPYYTIKDILGIFMMIMFLMTLVLFFPDLLGDPDNYMPANPLNTPPHIKPEWYFLF
                     AYAILRSIPNKLGGVLALILSILILALLPFLHTSKQRSLMFRPITQTLYWILVANLLI
                     LTWIGGQPVEHPFVIIGQLASISYFSIILILMPISGIIEDKMLKWN"
ORIGIN

        1 ATGACAAATA TTCGAAAAAC ACACCCACTC ATTAAAATTG TTAACCACTC ATTCATTGAC
       61 CTTCCTGCCC CATCTAACAT TTCGTCTTGA TGAAATTTTG GCTCTCTACT AGGTATCTGT
      121 TTAATTGTAC AAATCATTAC AGGTCTATTT CTAGCTATAC ACTACACATC AGATACAATA
      181 ACAGCATTCT CATCAGTCAC ACATATTTGC CGAGACGTAA ACTACGGATG ATTAATCCGA
      241 TATATACACG CAAACGGAGC CTCAATATTC TTTATCTGCC TATTCCTTCA TGTAGGACGA
      301 GGAATATATT ATGGATCCTA CACATTCATA GAAACATGAA ACATTGGAGT GATCTTACTA
      361 TTTGCTGTTA TAGCCACAGC ATTTATGGGC TACGTCCTTC CATGAGGACA AATATCATTC
      421 TGAGGTGCAA CCGTAATTAC AAACCTCCTA TCAGCCATCC CATATATCGG AACTACCCTA
      481 GTAGAATGAA TCTGAGGAGG ATTCTCAGTA GACAAAGCTA CTTTAACACG TTTTTTCGCC
      541 TTCCACTTTA TCTTACCTTT CATCATCGCA GCTCTAGTAA TTGTTCATCT ATTATTCTTA
      601 CATGAAACTG GATCAAACAA CCCAACAGGC CTAAATTCAG ACGCTGACAA AATTCCATTT
      661 CATCCATACT ACACAATCAA AGATATCCTA GGAATCTTTA TGATAATTAT ATTCTTAATA
      721 ACCCTAGTAC TATTTTTCCC AGACCTACTA GGAGATCCAG ATAACTATAT ACCAGCTAAC
      781 CCACTTAACA CCCCACCACA TATCAAACCA GAATGATACT TTCTATTCGC TTATGCAATC
      841 CTACGATCAA TTCCAAACAA ACTAGGAGGA GTTCTAGCCC TAATCCTATC AATTCTTATT
      901 CTAGCTCTTC TACCATTCCT CCACACTTCA AAACAACGAA GCCTAATATT TCGCCCTATT
      961 ACACAAACAC TTTACTGAAT TCTAGTAGCT AACCTTCTTA TTCTCACTTG AATTGGAGGA
     1021 CAACCAGTTG AACATCCATT TGTAATCATC GGACAACTAG CCTCCATCAG CTATTTCTCT
     1081 ATTATTCTAA TTCTAATACC AATCTCAGGA ATTATTGAAG ATAAGATACT AAAATGAAAC
//
LOCUS       JF503231                1140 bp    DNA     linear   ROD 22-FEB-2012
DEFINITION  Apodemus ilex haplotype 90 cytochrome b (cytb) gene, partial cds;
            mitochondrial.
TITLE       Apodemus ilex haplotype 90
ACCESSION   JF503231
SOURCE      mitochondrion Apodemus ilex
  ORGANISM  Apodemus ilex
            Eukaryota; Metazoa; Chordata; Craniata; Vertebrata; Euteleostomi;
            Mammalia; Eutheria; Euarchontoglires; Glires; Rodentia; Myomorpha;
            Muroidea; Muridae; Murinae; Apodemus.
REFERENCE   1  (bases 1 to 1140)
  AUTHORS   Liu,Q., Chen,P., He,K., Kilpatrick,C.W., Liu,S.Y., Yu,F.H. and
            Jiang,X.L.
  TITLE     Phylogeographic study of Apodemus ilex (Rodentia: Muridae) in
            Southwest China
  JOURNAL   PLoS ONE 7 (2), E31453 (2012)
            PUBMED   22347481
REFERENCE   2  (bases 1 to 1140)
  AUTHORS   Liu,Q., Chen,P., He,K., Yu,F.-H. and Jiang,X.-L.
  TITLE     Direct Submission
  JOURNAL   Submitted (07-MAR-2011) Mammal Ecology and Evolution Research
            Group, State Key Laboratory of Genetic Resources and Evolution,
            Kunming Institute of Zoology, Chinese Academy of Sciences, 32
            Jiaochang Donglu, Kunming, Yunnan 650223, China
FEATURES             Location/Qualifiers
     source          1..1140
                     /organism="Apodemus ilex"
                     /organelle="mitochondrion"
                     /mol_type="genomic DNA"
                     /db_xref="taxon:256595"
                     /haplotype="90"
     gene            1..>1140
                     /gene="cytb"
     CDS             1..>1140
                     /gene="cytb"
                     /codon_start=1
                     /transl_table=2
                     /product="cytochrome b"
                     /protein_id="AEA08356.1"
                     /translation="MTNIRKTHPLIKIVNHSFIDLPTPSNISSWWNFGSLLGICLIVQ
                     IITGLFLAMHYTSDTMTAFSSVTHICRDVNYGWLIRYMHANGASMFFICLFLHVGRGM
                     YYGSYTFMETWNIGVILLFAVMATAFMGYVLPWGQMSFWGATVITNLLSAIPYIGTTL
                     VEWIWGGFSVDKATLTRFFAFHFILPFIIAALVIVHLLFLHETGSNNPTGLNSDADKI
                     PFHPYYTIKDILGIFMMIMFLMTLVLFFPDLLGDPDNYMPANPLNTPPHIKPEWYFLF
                     AYAILRSIPNKLGGVLALILSILILALLPFLHTSKQRSLMFRPITQTLYWILVANLLI
                     LTWIGGQPVEHPFVIIGQLASISYFSIILILMPISGIIEDKMLKWN"
ORIGIN

        1 ATGACAAATA TTCGAAAAAC ACACCCACTA ATTAAAATTG TTAACCACTC ATTCATTGAC
       61 CTTCCTACCC CATCTAACAT TTCGTCTTGA TGAAATTTTG GCTCTCTACT AGGTATCTGT
      121 TTAATTGTAC AAATCATTAC AGGTCTATTT CTAGCTATAC ACTACACATC AGATACAATA
      181 ACAGCATTCT CATCAGTCAC ACATATTTGC CGAGACGTAA ACTACGGATG ATTAATCCGA
      241 TATATACACG CAAACGGAGC CTCAATATTC TTTATCTGCC TATTCCTTCA TGTAGGACGA
      301 GGAATATATT ACGGATCCTA CACATTCATA GAAACATGAA ACATTGGAGT GATCTTACTA
      361 TTTGCTGTTA TAGCCACAGC ATTTATGGGC TACGTCCTTC CATGAGGACA AATATCTTTC
      421 TGAGGTGCAA CCGTAATTAC AAACCTCCTA TCAGCCATCC CATATATCGG AACTACCCTA
      481 GTAGAATGAA TCTGAGGAGG ATTCTCAGTA GACAAAGCTA CTTTAACACG TTTTTTCGCC
      541 TTCCACTTTA TCTTACCTTT CATCATCGCA GCTCTAGTAA TTGTTCATCT ACTATTCTTA
      601 CATGAAACTG GATCAAACAA CCCAACAGGC CTAAATTCAG ACGCTGACAA AATTCCATTC
      661 CATCCATACT ACACAATCAA AGATATCCTA GGAATCTTTA TGATAATCAT ATTCTTAATA
      721 ACCCTAGTAC TATTTTTCCC AGACCTACTA GGAGATCCAG ATAACTATAT GCCAGCTAAC
      781 CCACTTAACA CCCCACCACA TATCAAACCA GAATGATACT TTCTATTCGC TTATGCAATC
      841 CTACGATCAA TTCCAAACAA ACTAGGAGGA GTTCTAGCCC TAATCCTATC AATTCTTATT
      901 CTAGCTCTCC TACCATTCCT CCACACTTCA AAACAACGAA GCCTAATATT TCGCCCTATT
      961 ACACAAACAC TTTACTGAAT TCTAGTAGCT AACCTTCTTA TTCTCACTTG AATTGGAGGA
     1021 CAACCAGTTG AACATCCATT TGTAATCATC GGACAACTAG CCTCCATCAG CTATTTCTCT
     1081 ATTATTCTAA TTCTAATACC AATCTCAGGA ATTATTGAAG ATAAGATACT AAAATGAAAC
//
LOCUS       JF503230                1140 bp    DNA     linear   ROD 22-FEB-2012
DEFINITION  Apodemus ilex haplotype 09 cytochrome b (cytb) gene, partial cds;
            mitochondrial.
TITLE       Apodemus ilex haplotype 09
ACCESSION   JF503230
SOURCE      mitochondrion Apodemus ilex
  ORGANISM  Apodemus ilex
            Eukaryota; Metazoa; Chordata; Craniata; Vertebrata; Euteleostomi;
            Mammalia; Eutheria; Euarchontoglires; Glires; Rodentia; Myomorpha;
            Muroidea; Muridae; Murinae; Apodemus.
REFERENCE   1  (bases 1 to 1140)
  AUTHORS   Liu,Q., Chen,P., He,K., Kilpatrick,C.W., Liu,S.Y., Yu,F.H. and
            Jiang,X.L.
  TITLE     Phylogeographic study of Apodemus ilex (Rodentia: Muridae) in
            Southwest China
  JOURNAL   PLoS ONE 7 (2), E31453 (2012)
            PUBMED   22347481
REFERENCE   2  (bases 1 to 1140)
  AUTHORS   Liu,Q., Chen,P., He,K., Yu,F.-H. and Jiang,X.-L.
  TITLE     Direct Submission
  JOURNAL   Submitted (07-MAR-2011) Mammal Ecology and Evolution Research
            Group, State Key Laboratory of Genetic Resources and Evolution,
            Kunming Institute of Zoology, Chinese Academy of Sciences, 32
            Jiaochang Donglu, Kunming, Yunnan 650223, China
FEATURES             Location/Qualifiers
     source          1..1140
                     /organism="Apodemus ilex"
                     /organelle="mitochondrion"
                     /mol_type="genomic DNA"
                     /db_xref="taxon:256595"
                     /haplotype="09"
     gene            1..>1140
                     /gene="cytb"
     CDS             1..>1140
                     /gene="cytb"
                     /codon_start=1
                     /transl_table=2
                     /product="cytochrome b"
                     /protein_id="AEA08355.1"
                     /translation="MTNIRKTHPLIKIINHSFIDLPAPSNISSWWNFGSLLGICLIVQ
                     IITGLFLAMHYTSDTMTAFSSVTHICRDVNYGWLIRYMHANGASMFFICLFLHVGRGM
                     YYGSYTFMETWNIGVILLFAVMATAFMGYVLPWGQMSFWGATVITNLLSAIPYIGTTL
                     VEWIWGGFSVDKATLTRFFAFHFILPFIIAALVIVHLLFLHETGSNNPTGLNSDADKI
                     PFHPYYTIKDILGIFMMIMFLMTLVLFFPDLLGDPDNYMPANPLNTPPHIKPEWYFLF
                     AYAILRSIPNKLGGVLALILSILILALLPFLHTSKQRSLMFRPITQTLYWILVANLLI
                     LTWIGGQPVEHPFVIIGQLASISYFSIILILMPVSGIIEDKMLKWN"
ORIGIN

        1 ATGACAAATA TTCGAAAAAC ACATCCACTC ATTAAAATTA TTAACCACTC ATTCATTGAC
       61 CTTCCTGCCC CATCTAACAT TTCGTCTTGA TGAAATTTTG GCTCTCTACT AGGTATCTGT
      121 TTAATTGTAC AAATCATTAC AGGTCTATTT CTAGCTATAC ACTATACATC AGATACAATA
      181 ACAGCATTCT CATCAGTCAC ACATATTTGC CGAGACGTAA ACTACGGATG ATTAATCCGA
      241 TATATACACG CAAACGGAGC CTCAATATTC TTTATCTGCC TATTCCTTCA TGTAGGACGA
      301 GGAATATACT ATGGGTCCTA TACATTCATA GAAACATGAA ACATTGGAGT AATCTTACTA
      361 TTTGCTGTTA TAGCCACAGC ATTTATAGGC TACGTCCTTC CATGAGGACA AATATCATTC
      421 TGAGGTGCAA CCGTAATCAC AAACCTCCTA TCAGCCATCC CATATATCGG AACTACCCTA
      481 GTAGAATGAA TCTGAGGGGG ATTCTCAGTA GACAAAGCTA CTTTAACACG CTTTTTCGCC
      541 TTCCACTTTA TCTTACCATT TATCATCGCA GCTCTAGTAA TTGTTCATCT ACTATTCTTA
      601 CATGAAACTG GATCAAACAA CCCAACAGGC CTAAATTCAG ACGCTGATAA AATTCCATTC
      661 CATCCATACT ACACAATCAA AGATATCCTA GGAATCTTTA TAATAATCAT ATTCTTAATA
      721 ACCCTAGTAC TATTTTTCCC AGACCTACTA GGAGACCCAG ATAACTATAT ACCAGCTAAC
      781 CCACTTAACA CCCCACCACA TATCAAACCA GAATGATATT TTCTATTTGC CTACGCAATT
      841 CTACGATCAA TTCCAAACAA ACTAGGAGGA GTTCTAGCCC TAATCCTATC AATTCTCATC
      901 CTAGCTCTAC TACCATTCCT ACACACCTCA AAACAACGAA GCCTAATATT TCGCCCTATT
      961 ACACAAACAC TTTACTGAAT TCTAGTAGCT AACCTTCTTA TTCTCACTTG AATTGGAGGA
     1021 CAACCAGTTG AACACCCATT TGTGATCATC GGACAACTAG CCTCCATCAG CTATTTCTCT
     1081 ATTATCCTAA TTCTAATACC AGTATCAGGA ATTATTGAAG ACAAAATACT AAAATGAAAC
//
LOCUS       JF503228                1140 bp    DNA     linear   ROD 22-FEB-2012
DEFINITION  Apodemus ilex haplotype 88 cytochrome b (cytb) gene, partial cds;
            mitochondrial.
TITLE       Apodemus ilex haplotype 88
ACCESSION   JF503228
SOURCE      mitochondrion Apodemus ilex
  ORGANISM  Apodemus ilex
            Eukaryota; Metazoa; Chordata; Craniata; Vertebrata; Euteleostomi;
            Mammalia; Eutheria; Euarchontoglires; Glires; Rodentia; Myomorpha;
            Muroidea; Muridae; Murinae; Apodemus.
REFERENCE   1  (bases 1 to 1140)
  AUTHORS   Liu,Q., Chen,P., He,K., Kilpatrick,C.W., Liu,S.Y., Yu,F.H. and
            Jiang,X.L.
  TITLE     Phylogeographic study of Apodemus ilex (Rodentia: Muridae) in
            Southwest China
  JOURNAL   PLoS ONE 7 (2), E31453 (2012)
            PUBMED   22347481
REFERENCE   2  (bases 1 to 1140)
  AUTHORS   Liu,Q., Chen,P., He,K., Yu,F.-H. and Jiang,X.-L.
  TITLE     Direct Submission
  JOURNAL   Submitted (07-MAR-2011) Mammal Ecology and Evolution Research
            Group, State Key Laboratory of Genetic Resources and Evolution,
            Kunming Institute of Zoology, Chinese Academy of Sciences, 32
            Jiaochang Donglu, Kunming, Yunnan 650223, China
FEATURES             Location/Qualifiers
     source          1..1140
                     /organism="Apodemus ilex"
                     /organelle="mitochondrion"
                     /mol_type="genomic DNA"
                     /db_xref="taxon:256595"
                     /haplotype="88"
     gene            1..>1140
                     /gene="cytb"
     CDS             1..>1140
                     /gene="cytb"
                     /codon_start=1
                     /transl_table=2
                     /product="cytochrome b"
                     /protein_id="AEA08354.1"
                     /translation="MTNIRKTHPLIKIVNHSFIDLPTPSNISSWWNFGSLLGICLIVQ
                     IITGLFLAMHYTSDTMTAFSSVTHICRDVNYGWLIRYMHANGASMFFICLFLHVGRGM
                     YYGSYTFMETWNIGVILLFAVMATAFMGYVLPWGQMSFWGATVITNLLSAIPYIGTTL
                     VEWIWGGFSVDKATLTRFFAFHFILPFIIAALVIVHLLFLHETGSNNPTGLNSDADKI
                     PFHPYYTIKDILGIFMMIMFLMTLVLFFPDLLGDPDNYMPANPLNTPPHIKPEWYFLF
                     AYAILRSIPNKLGGVLALILSILILALLPFLHTSKQRSLMFRPITQTLYWILVANLLI
                     LTWIGGQPVEHPFVIIGQLASISYFSIILILMPISGIIEDKMLKWN"
ORIGIN

        1 ATGACAAATA TTCGAAAAAC ACACCCACTC ATTAAAATTG TTAACCACTC ATTCATTGAC
       61 CTTCCTACCC CATCTAACAT TTCGTCTTGA TGAAATTTTG GCTCTCTACT AGGTATCTGT
      121 TTAATTGTAC AAATCATTAC AGGTCTATTT CTAGCTATAC ACTACACATC AGATACAATA
      181 ACAGCATTCT CATCAGTCAC ACATATTTGC CGAGACGTAA ACTACGGATG ATTAATCCGA
      241 TATATACACG CAAACGGAGC CTCAATATTC TTTATCTGCC TATTCCTTCA TGTAGGACGA
      301 GGAATATATT ATGGATCCTA CACATTCATA GAAACATGAA ACATTGGAGT GATCTTACTA
      361 TTTGCTGTTA TAGCCACAGC ATTTATGGGC TACGTCCTTC CATGAGGACA AATATCATTC
      421 TGAGGTGCAA CCGTAATTAC AAACCTCCTA TCAGCCATCC CATATATCGG AACTACCCTA
      481 GTAGAATGAA TCTGAGGAGG ATTCTCAGTA GACAAAGCTA CTTTAACACG CTTTTTCGCC
      541 TTCCACTTTA TCTTACCTTT CATCATCGCA GCTCTAGTAA TTGTTCATCT ACTATTCTTA
      601 CATGAAACTG GATCAAACAA CCCAACAGGC CTAAACTCAG ACGCTGACAA AATTCCATTT
      661 CATCCATATT ACACAATCAA AGATATCCTA GGAATCTTTA TGATAATTAT ATTCTTAATA
      721 ACCCTAGTAC TATTTTTCCC AGACCTACTA GGAGATCCAG ATAACTATAT ACCAGCTAAC
      781 CCACTTAACA CCCCACCACA TATCAAACCA GAATGATACT TTCTATTCGC TTATGCAATC
      841 CTACGATCAA TTCCAAACAA ACTAGGAGGA GTTCTAGCCC TAATCCTATC AATTCTTATT
      901 CTAGCTCTTC TACCATTCCT CCACACTTCA AAACAACGAA GCCTAATATT TCGCCCTATT
      961 ACACAAACAC TTTACTGAAT TCTAGTAGCT AACCTTCTTA TTCTCACTTG AATTGGAGGA
     1021 CAACCAGTTG AACATCCATT TGTAATCATC GGACAACTAG CCTCCATCAG CTATTTCTCT
     1081 ATTATTCTAA TTCTAATACC AATCTCAGGA ATTATTGAAG ATAAGATACT AAAATGAAAC
//
LOCUS       JF503227                1140 bp    DNA     linear   ROD 22-FEB-2012
DEFINITION  Apodemus ilex haplotype 87 cytochrome b (cytb) gene, partial cds;
            mitochondrial.
TITLE       Apodemus ilex haplotype 87
ACCESSION   JF503227
SOURCE      mitochondrion Apodemus ilex
  ORGANISM  Apodemus ilex
            Eukaryota; Metazoa; Chordata; Craniata; Vertebrata; Euteleostomi;
            Mammalia; Eutheria; Euarchontoglires; Glires; Rodentia; Myomorpha;
            Muroidea; Muridae; Murinae; Apodemus.
REFERENCE   1  (bases 1 to 1140)
  AUTHORS   Liu,Q., Chen,P., He,K., Kilpatrick,C.W., Liu,S.Y., Yu,F.H. and
            Jiang,X.L.
  TITLE     Phylogeographic study of Apodemus ilex (Rodentia: Muridae) in
            Southwest China
  JOURNAL   PLoS ONE 7 (2), E31453 (2012)
            PUBMED   22347481
REFERENCE   2  (bases 1 to 1140)
  AUTHORS   Liu,Q., Chen,P., He,K., Yu,F.-H. and Jiang,X.-L.
  TITLE     Direct Submission
  JOURNAL   Submitted (07-MAR-2011) Mammal Ecology and Evolution Research
            Group, State Key Laboratory of Genetic Resources and Evolution,
            Kunming Institute of Zoology, Chinese Academy of Sciences, 32
            Jiaochang Donglu, Kunming, Yunnan 650223, China
FEATURES             Location/Qualifiers
     source          1..1140
                     /organism="Apodemus ilex"
                     /organelle="mitochondrion"
                     /mol_type="genomic DNA"
                     /db_xref="taxon:256595"
                     /haplotype="87"
     gene            1..>1140
                     /gene="cytb"
     CDS             1..>1140
                     /gene="cytb"
                     /codon_start=1
                     /transl_table=2
                     /product="cytochrome b"
                     /protein_id="AEA08353.1"
                     /translation="MTNIRKTHPLIKIVNHSFIDLPTPSNISSWWNFGSLLGICLIVQ
                     IITGLFLAMHYTSDTMTAFSSVTHICRDVNYGWLIRYMHANGASMFFICLFLHVGRGM
                     YYGSYTFMETWNIGVILLFAVMATAFMGYVLPWGQMSFWGATVITNLLSAIPYIGTTL
                     VEWIWGGFSVDKATLTRFFAFHFILPFIIAALVIVHLLFLHETGSNNPTGLNSDADKI
                     PFHPYYTIKDILGIFMMIMFLMTLVLFFPDLLGDPDNYMPANPLNTPPHIKPEWYFLF
                     AYAILRSIPNKLGGVLALILSILILALLPFLHTSKQRSLMFRPITQTLYWILVANLLI
                     LTWIGGQPVEHPFVIIGQLASISYFSIILILMPISGIIEDKMLKWN"
ORIGIN

        1 ATGACAAATA TTCGAAAAAC ACACCCACTC ATTAAAATTG TTAACCACTC ATTCATTGAC
       61 CTTCCTACCC CATCTAACAT TTCGTCTTGA TGAAATTTTG GCTCTCTACT AGGTATCTGT
      121 TTAATTGTAC AAATCATTAC AGGTCTATTT CTAGCTATAC ACTACACATC AGATACAATA
      181 ACAGCATTCT CATCAGTCAC ACATATTTGC CGAGACGTAA ACTACGGATG ATTAATCCGA
      241 TATATACACG CAAACGGAGC CTCAATATTC TTTATCTGCC TATTCCTTCA TGTAGGACGA
      301 GGAATATATT ACGGATCCTA CACATTCATA GAAACATGAA ACATTGGAGT GATCTTACTA
      361 TTTGCTGTTA TAGCCACAGC ATTTATGGGC TACGTCCTTC CATGAGGACA AATATCTTTC
      421 TGAGGTGCAA CCGTAATTAC AAACCTCCTA TCAGCCATCC CATATATCGG AACTACCCTA
      481 GTAGAATGAA TCTGAGGAGG ATTCTCAGTA GACAAAGCTA CTTTAACACG TTTTTTCGCC
      541 TTCCACTTTA TCTTACCTTT CATCATCGCA GCTCTAGTAA TTGTTCATCT ACTATTCTTA
      601 CATGAAACTG GATCAAACAA CCCAACAGGC CTAAATTCAG ACGCTGACAA AATTCCATTC
      661 CATCCATACT ACACAATCAA AGATATCCTA GGAATCTTTA TGATAATCAT ATTCTTAATA
      721 ACCCTAGTAC TATTTTTCCC AGACCTACTA GGAGATCCAG ATAACTATAT GCCAGCTAAC
      781 CCACTTAACA CCCCACCACA TATCAAACCA GAATGATACT TTCTATTCGC TTATGCAATC
      841 CTACGATCAA TTCCAAACAA ACTAGGAGGA GTTCTAGCCC TAATCCTATC AATTCTTATT
      901 CTAGCTCTCC TACCATTCCT CCACACTTCA AAACAACGAA GCCTAATATT TCGCCCTATT
      961 ACACAAACAC TTTACTGAAT TCTAGTAGCT AACCTTCTTA TTCTCACTTG AATTGGAGGA
     1021 CAACCAGTTG AACATCCATT TGTAATCATC GGACAACTAG CCTCCATCAG CTATTTCTCT
     1081 ATTATTCTAA TTCTAATACC AATCTCAGGA ATTATTGAAG ACAAAATACT AAAATGAAAC
//
LOCUS       JF503226                1140 bp    DNA     linear   ROD 22-FEB-2012
DEFINITION  Apodemus ilex haplotype 86 cytochrome b (cytb) gene, partial cds;
            mitochondrial.
TITLE       Apodemus ilex haplotype 86
ACCESSION   JF503226
SOURCE      mitochondrion Apodemus ilex
  ORGANISM  Apodemus ilex
            Eukaryota; Metazoa; Chordata; Craniata; Vertebrata; Euteleostomi;
            Mammalia; Eutheria; Euarchontoglires; Glires; Rodentia; Myomorpha;
            Muroidea; Muridae; Murinae; Apodemus.
REFERENCE   1  (bases 1 to 1140)
  AUTHORS   Liu,Q., Chen,P., He,K., Kilpatrick,C.W., Liu,S.Y., Yu,F.H. and
            Jiang,X.L.
  TITLE     Phylogeographic study of Apodemus ilex (Rodentia: Muridae) in
            Southwest China
  JOURNAL   PLoS ONE 7 (2), E31453 (2012)
            PUBMED   22347481
REFERENCE   2  (bases 1 to 1140)
  AUTHORS   Liu,Q., Chen,P., He,K., Yu,F.-H. and Jiang,X.-L.
  TITLE     Direct Submission
  JOURNAL   Submitted (07-MAR-2011) Mammal Ecology and Evolution Research
            Group, State Key Laboratory of Genetic Resources and Evolution,
            Kunming Institute of Zoology, Chinese Academy of Sciences, 32
            Jiaochang Donglu, Kunming, Yunnan 650223, China
FEATURES             Location/Qualifiers
     source          1..1140
                     /organism="Apodemus ilex"
                     /organelle="mitochondrion"
                     /mol_type="genomic DNA"
                     /db_xref="taxon:256595"
                     /haplotype="86"
     gene            1..>1140
                     /gene="cytb"
     CDS             1..>1140
                     /gene="cytb"
                     /codon_start=1
                     /transl_table=2
                     /product="cytochrome b"
                     /protein_id="AEA08352.1"
                     /translation="MTNIRKTHPLIKIVNHSFIDLPAPSNISSWWNFGSLLGICLIVQ
                     IITGLFLAMHYTSDTMTAFSSVTHICRDVNYGWLIRYMHANGASMFFICLFLHVGRGM
                     YYGSYTFMETWNIGVILLFAVMATAFMGYVLPWGQMSFWGATVITNLLSAIPYIGTTL
                     VEWIWGGFSVDKATLTRFFAFHFILPFIIAALVIVHLLFLHETGSNNPTGLNSDADKI
                     PFHPYYTIKDILGIFMMIMFLMTLVLFFPDLLGDPDNYMPANPLNTPPHIKPEWYFLF
                     AYAILRSIPNKLGGVLALILSILILALLPFLHTSKQRSLMFRPITQTLYWILVANLLI
                     LTWIGGQPVEHPFVIIGQLASISYFSIILILMPISGIIEDKMLKWN"
ORIGIN

        1 ATGACAAATA TTCGAAAAAC ACACCCACTC ATTAAAATTG TTAACCACTC ATTCATTGAC
       61 CTTCCTGCCC CATCTAACAT TTCGTCTTGA TGAAATTTTG GCTCTCTACT AGGTATCTGT
      121 TTAATTGTAC AAATCATTAC AGGTCTATTT CTAGCTATAC ACTACACATC AGATACAATA
      181 ACAGCATTCT CATCAGTCAC ACATATTTGC CGAGACGTAA ACTACGGATG ATTAATCCGA
      241 TATATACACG CAAACGGAGC CTCAATATTC TTTATCTGCC TATTCCTTCA TGTAGGACGA
      301 GGAATATATT ATGGATCCTA CACATTCATA GAAACATGAA ACATTGGAGT GATCTTACTA
      361 TTTGCTGTTA TAGCCACAGC ATTTATGGGC TACGTCCTTC CATGAGGACA AATATCATTC
      421 TGAGGTGCAA CCGTAATTAC AAACCTCCTA TCAGCCATCC CATATATCGG AACTACCCTA
      481 GTAGAATGAA TCTGAGGAGG ATTCTCAGTA GACAAAGCTA CTTTAACACG TTTTTTCGCC
      541 TTCCACTTTA TCTTACCTTT CATCATCGCA GCTCTAGTAA TTGTTCATCT ACTATTCTTA
      601 CATGAAACTG GATCAAACAA CCCAACAGGC CTAAATTCAG ACGCTGACAA AATTCCATTT
      661 CATCCATACT ACACAATCAA AGATATCCTA GGAATCTTTA TGATAATTAT ATTCTTAATA
      721 ACCCTAGTAC TATTTTTCCC AGACCTACTA GGAGATCCAG ATAACTATAT ACCAGCTAAC
      781 CCACTTAACA CCCCACCACA TATCAAACCA GAATGATACT TTCTATTCGC TTATGCAATC
      841 CTACGATCAA TTCCAAACAA ACTAGGAGGA GTTCTAGCCC TAATCCTATC AATTCTTATT
      901 CTAGCTCTTC TACCATTCCT CCACACTTCA AAACAACGAA GCCTAATATT TCGCCCTATT
      961 ACACAAACAC TTTACTGAAT TCTAGTAGCT AACCTTCTTA TTCTCACTTG AATTGGAGGA
     1021 CAACCAGTTG AACATCCATT TGTAATCATC GGACAACTAG CCTCCATCAG CTATTTCTCT
     1081 ATTATTCTAA TTCTAATACC AATCTCAGGA ATTATTGAAG ATAAGATACT AAAATGAAAC
//
LOCUS       JF503225                1140 bp    DNA     linear   ROD 22-FEB-2012
DEFINITION  Apodemus ilex haplotype 85 cytochrome b (cytb) gene, partial cds;
            mitochondrial.
TITLE       Apodemus ilex haplotype 85
ACCESSION   JF503225
SOURCE      mitochondrion Apodemus ilex
  ORGANISM  Apodemus ilex
            Eukaryota; Metazoa; Chordata; Craniata; Vertebrata; Euteleostomi;
            Mammalia; Eutheria; Euarchontoglires; Glires; Rodentia; Myomorpha;
            Muroidea; Muridae; Murinae; Apodemus.
REFERENCE   1  (bases 1 to 1140)
  AUTHORS   Liu,Q., Chen,P., He,K., Kilpatrick,C.W., Liu,S.Y., Yu,F.H. and
            Jiang,X.L.
  TITLE     Phylogeographic study of Apodemus ilex (Rodentia: Muridae) in
            Southwest China
  JOURNAL   PLoS ONE 7 (2), E31453 (2012)
            PUBMED   22347481
REFERENCE   2  (bases 1 to 1140)
  AUTHORS   Liu,Q., Chen,P., He,K., Yu,F.-H. and Jiang,X.-L.
  TITLE     Direct Submission
  JOURNAL   Submitted (07-MAR-2011) Mammal Ecology and Evolution Research
            Group, State Key Laboratory of Genetic Resources and Evolution,
            Kunming Institute of Zoology, Chinese Academy of Sciences, 32
            Jiaochang Donglu, Kunming, Yunnan 650223, China
FEATURES             Location/Qualifiers
     source          1..1140
                     /organism="Apodemus ilex"
                     /organelle="mitochondrion"
                     /mol_type="genomic DNA"
                     /db_xref="taxon:256595"
                     /haplotype="85"
     gene            1..>1140
                     /gene="cytb"
     CDS             1..>1140
                     /gene="cytb"
                     /codon_start=1
                     /transl_table=2
                     /product="cytochrome b"
                     /protein_id="AEA08351.1"
                     /translation="MTNIRKTHPLIKIVNHSFIELPAPSNISSWWNFGSLLGICLIVQ
                     IITGLFLAMHYTSDTMTAFSSVTHICRDVNYGWLIRYMHANGASMFFICLFLHVGRGM
                     YYGSYTFMETWNIGVILLFAVMATAFMGYVLPWGQMSFWGATVITNLLSAIPYIGTTL
                     VEWIWGGFSVDKATLTRFFAFHFILPFIIAALVIVHLLFLHETGSNNPTGLNSDADKI
                     PFHPYYTIKDILGIFMMITFLMTLVLFFPDLLGDPDNYMPANPLNTPPHIKPEWYFLF
                     AYAILRSIPNKLGGVLALILSILILALLPFLHTSKQRSLMFRPITQTLYWILVANLLI
                     LTWIGGQPVEHPFVIIGQLASISYFSIILILMPISGIIEDKMLKWN"
ORIGIN

        1 ATGACAAATA TTCGAAAAAC ACACCCACTC ATTAAAATTG TTAACCACTC ATTCATCGAA
       61 CTTCCTGCCC CATCTAACAT TTCGTCTTGA TGAAATTTTG GCTCTCTACT AGGTATCTGT
      121 TTAATTGTAC AAATCATTAC AGGTCTATTT CTAGCTATAC ACTACACATC AGATACAATA
      181 ACAGCATTCT CATCAGTCAC ACATATTTGC CGAGACGTAA ACTACGGATG ATTAATCCGT
      241 TATATACACG CAAACGGAGC CTCAATATTC TTTATCTGCC TATTCCTTCA TGTAGGACGA
      301 GGAATATATT ATGGATCCTA CACATTCATA GAAACATGAA ACATTGGAGT AATCTTACTA
      361 TTTGCTGTTA TAGCCACAGC ATTTATGGGC TATGTTCTTC CATGAGGACA AATATCATTC
      421 TGAGGTGCAA CCGTAATCAC AAACCTCCTA TCAGCCATCC CATATATCGG AACTACCCTA
      481 GTAGAATGAA TCTGAGGGGG ATTCTCAGTA GACAAAGCTA CTTTAACACG TTTTTTCGCC
      541 TTCCACTTTA TCTTACCTTT CATCATCGCA GCTCTAGTAA TTGTTCATCT ACTATTCTTA
      601 CATGAAACTG GATCAAACAA CCCAACAGGC CTAAATTCAG ACGCTGACAA AATTCCATTC
      661 CATCCATACT ACACAATCAA AGATATCCTA GGAATCTTTA TGATAATCAC ATTCTTAATA
      721 ACCTTAGTAC TATTTTTCCC AGACCTACTA GGAGACCCAG ATAACTATAT ACCAGCCAAC
      781 CCACTTAACA CCCCACCACA TATCAAACCA GAATGATACT TTCTATTCGC TTACGCAATC
      841 CTACGATCAA TTCCAAACAA ACTAGGAGGA GTTCTAGCCC TAATCCTATC AATTCTCATT
      901 CTAGCTCTTC TACCATTCCT CCACACTTCA AAACAACGAA GCCTAATATT TCGCCCTATT
      961 ACACAAACAC TTTACTGAAT TCTAGTAGCT AACCTTCTTA TTCTCACTTG AATTGGAGGA
     1021 CAACCAGTTG AACATCCATT TGTTATCATC GGACAACTAG CCTCCATCAG CTATTTCTCT
     1081 ATTATTCTAA TTCTGATACC AATCTCAGGA ATTATTGAAG ACAAGATACT AAAATGAAAC
//
LOCUS       JF503224                1140 bp    DNA     linear   ROD 22-FEB-2012
DEFINITION  Apodemus ilex haplotype 84 cytochrome b (cytb) gene, partial cds;
            mitochondrial.
TITLE       Apodemus ilex haplotype 84
ACCESSION   JF503224
SOURCE      mitochondrion Apodemus ilex
  ORGANISM  Apodemus ilex
            Eukaryota; Metazoa; Chordata; Craniata; Vertebrata; Euteleostomi;
            Mammalia; Eutheria; Euarchontoglires; Glires; Rodentia; Myomorpha;
            Muroidea; Muridae; Murinae; Apodemus.
REFERENCE   1  (bases 1 to 1140)
  AUTHORS   Liu,Q., Chen,P., He,K., Kilpatrick,C.W., Liu,S.Y., Yu,F.H. and
            Jiang,X.L.
  TITLE     Phylogeographic study of Apodemus ilex (Rodentia: Muridae) in
            Southwest China
  JOURNAL   PLoS ONE 7 (2), E31453 (2012)
            PUBMED   22347481
REFERENCE   2  (bases 1 to 1140)
  AUTHORS   Liu,Q., Chen,P., He,K., Yu,F.-H. and Jiang,X.-L.
  TITLE     Direct Submission
  JOURNAL   Submitted (07-MAR-2011) Mammal Ecology and Evolution Research
            Group, State Key Laboratory of Genetic Resources and Evolution,
            Kunming Institute of Zoology, Chinese Academy of Sciences, 32
            Jiaochang Donglu, Kunming, Yunnan 650223, China
FEATURES             Location/Qualifiers
     source          1..1140
                     /organism="Apodemus ilex"
                     /organelle="mitochondrion"
                     /mol_type="genomic DNA"
                     /db_xref="taxon:256595"
                     /haplotype="84"
     gene            1..>1140
                     /gene="cytb"
     CDS             1..>1140
                     /gene="cytb"
                     /codon_start=1
                     /transl_table=2
                     /product="cytochrome b"
                     /protein_id="AEA08350.1"
                     /translation="MTNIRKTHPLIKIVNHSFIDLPAPSNISSWWNFGSLLGICLIVQ
                     IITGLFLAMHYTSDTMTAFSSVTHICRDVNYGWLIRYMHANGASMFFICLFLHVGRGM
                     YYGSYTFMETWNIGVILLFAVMATAFMGYVLPWGQMSFWGATVITNLLSAIPYIGTTL
                     VEWIWGGFSVDKATLTRFFAFHFILPFIIAALVIVHLLFLHETGSNNPTGLNSDADKI
                     PFHPYYTIKDILGIFMMIMFLMTLVLFFPDLLGDPDNYMPANPLNTPPHIKPEWYFLF
                     AYAILRSIPNKLGGVLALILSILILALLPFLHTSKQRSLMFRPITQTLYWILVANLLI
                     LTWIGGQPVEHPFVIIGQLASISYFSIILILMPISGIIEDKMLKWN"
ORIGIN

        1 ATGACAAATA TTCGAAAAAC ACACCCACTC ATTAAAATTG TTAACCACTC ATTCATTGAC
       61 CTTCCTGCCC CATCTAACAT TTCGTCTTGA TGAAATTTTG GCTCTCTACT AGGTATCTGT
      121 TTAATTGTAC AAATCATTAC AGGTCTATTT CTAGCTATAC ACTACACATC AGATACAATA
      181 ACAGCATTCT CATCAGTCAC ACATATTTGC CGAGACGTAA ACTACGGATG ATTAATCCGA
      241 TATATACACG CAAACGGAGC CTCAATATTC TTTATCTGCC TATTCCTTCA TGTAGGACGA
      301 GGAATATATT ATGGATCCTA CACATTCATA GAAACATGAA ACATTGGAGT AATCTTACTA
      361 TTTGCTGTTA TAGCCACAGC ATTTATGGGC TATGTTCTTC CATGAGGACA AATATCATTC
      421 TGAGGTGCAA CCGTAATCAC AAACCTCCTA TCAGCCATCC CATATATCGG AACTACCCTA
      481 GTAGAATGAA TCTGAGGGGG ATTCTCAGTA GACAAAGCTA CTTTAACACG TTTTTTCGCC
      541 TTCCACTTTA TCTTACCTTT CATCATCGCA GCTCTAGTAA TTGTTCATCT ACTATTCTTA
      601 CATGAAACTG GATCAAACAA CCCAACAGGC CTAAATTCAG ACGCTGACAA AATTCCATTC
      661 CATCCATACT ACACAATCAA AGATATTCTA GGAATCTTTA TGATAATCAT ATTCTTAATA
      721 ACCTTAGTAC TATTTTTCCC AGACCTACTA GGAGACCCAG ATAACTATAT ACCAGCCAAC
      781 CCACTTAACA CCCCACCACA TATCAAACCA GAATGATACT TTCTATTCGC TTACGCAATC
      841 CTACGATCAA TTCCAAACAA ACTAGGAGGA GTTCTAGCCC TAATCCTATC AATTCTCATT
      901 CTAGCTCTTC TACCATTCCT CCACACTTCA AAACAACGAA GCCTAATATT TCGCCCTATT
      961 ACACAAACAC TTTACTGAAT TCTAGTAGCT AACCTTCTTA TTCTCACTTG AATTGGAGGA
     1021 CAACCAGTTG AACATCCATT TGTTATCATC GGACAACTAG CCTCCATCAG CTATTTCTCT
     1081 ATTATTCTAA TTCTGATACC AATCTCAGGA ATTATTGAAG ACAAGATACT AAAATGAAAC
//
